# Supplementary material for: A novel group of diverse Polinton-like viruses discovered by metagenome analysis
Source: BMC Biol. 2015 Nov 11;13:95. doi: 10.1186/s12915-015-0207-4 (PMC4642659; doi:10.1186/s12915-015-0207-4)
Supplement: Additional file 1: — Annotated genomes of Polinton-like viruses. (TXT 748 kb) [file 12915_2015_207_MOESM1_ESM.txt]

LOCUS       PLV-SAF1               16244 bp    DNA     linear   ENV 08-AUG-2015
DEFINITION  Uncultured polinton-like virus clone SAF1.
ACCESSION
VERSION
KEYWORDS    ENV.
SOURCE      uncultured polinton-like virus
  ORGANISM  uncultured polinton-like virus
            Unclassified.
REFERENCE   1  (bases 1 to 16244)
  AUTHORS   Yutin N, Shevchenko S, Kapitonov V, Krupovic M, Koonin EV
  TITLE     A novel group of diverse polinton-like viruses discovered by metagenome analysis
  JOURNAL   Submitted
COMMENT     ##Assembly-Data-START##
            Assembly Method       :: Geneious v. 8.0.2
            ##Assembly-Data-END##
FEATURES             Location/Qualifiers
     source          1..16244
                     /organism="uncultured polinton-like virus"
                     /mol_type="genomic DNA"
                     /isolation_source="marine metagenome"
                     /clone="SAF1"
                     /environmental_sample
     gene            111..683
                     /locus_tag="SAF1_01"
     CDS             111..683
                     /locus_tag="SAF1_01"
                     /codon_start=1
                     /product="hypothetical protein"
                     /translation="MDLQNRIENYILETKYPRSLFIGDDERICGTWIMGNNYKVKSGYYGGYPAGYLKRIKALFPDKKSILHLFSGKVELDILNGKCVDINKENNPDYIDDAQTLENVPIEDFDLILADPPYSVEDCEHYQTTMIKRNKVMKALGQKAKRGTHVVWLDQVLPMYKKSEWKIEGVIGMVKSTNHRFRVITIFNKL"
     gene            709..942
                     /locus_tag="SAF1_02"
     CDS             709..942
                     /locus_tag="SAF1_02"
                     /codon_start=1
                     /product="hypothetical protein"
                     /translation="MPYHTNKKEKRKVKPMKDKKKTMKRSKTKSISERQKKALEKHSEHHTDKHINEMISLMKDGDTFGEAHTKAMQNVGS"
     gene            1009..1932
                     /locus_tag="SAF1_03"
     CDS             1009..1932
                     /locus_tag="SAF1_03"
                     /codon_start=1
                     /product="Yrec(OLV11)"
                     /translation="MSEQELSDFVVAKDLKGQSIKMYFTNFRKFEDMNNNILTANQKVIIDYIKNAKKTDGSNPAPNTLLSMNSFAISFRRHYNKPVNKLLKQREELEDENKKRKTIINKDKLSNLPTLEEIKAHENKLFRDGDWLGFIIVHVLRMVNVRIKDLNILILKPGHKFSGGAMKNQDDKNNYFFVRKNGEVMYVRNNYKTVDKYGMKQNLLTAKKLRQAVANFIDNTGLELSKDKPIYLFSKSNNKNEQLDETSLNRIIQSKTLNNLGENQYNNIIVTEAMKNKNYKKLKQIEQNRGTDMSTLMEQYGLEFPQS"
     gene            2006..4399
                     /locus_tag="SAF1_04"
     CDS             2006..4399
                     /locus_tag="SAF1_04"
                     /codon_start=1
                     /product="S3H helicase"
                     /translation="MKEIRPKTFDLIPHKYVVVDKKNPDRKKRVKGNHTNQNWTIQQAIKTAEKEGGVVCCAYDLSKTNFIVLDIDDDYPLEDFCNDMGFNANQTIWTRGNNKGYHIWVACDEKPCYSNHDKVMLNCEGDYCGGKVFERIDKEWVYKTMYPELNPIIHFVGIDDIKKVFNTDKICKEKKKKDKKEKKSKDSSEEKEENVDLELIKSVCNLINQKAFETRRDYLKIIIAMKNTGLSREYAIEFSKRSDKFDEEAETYGIKSPEDFDNFWDYATDDYEGKPLTYATLYQYAKECNEEEFFKLTGKKKQLTLEILQKGAMCIAEVIAPKLKENLIYCNDVWYTIEKTTHLWKPIKKPSRIIVSVIHSFLNEGVSDLYKQLKDIDEDDNDARKELSLKISFYTSFYNKCDSLGFSANIGNHLSDTLRDDTFINKLDNNPGFLAYKNGILNLETKTFREGIKSSDFITDTIPFNYEPAEKEEIEFVEDVIYKICNNNEEHRDYYLALLGYSFIGKPHLEKAVYFLVGNGDNGKTLILECLQELIPCYVAKLDRKTFEMNYAKAHKHLKKIRGRRACYVEEMAKGKKLNIELIKEYGDGKNIENEIMFGTDENINIMSKLFTLSNHTPTFDVDGGVTNRYNQIHLLNNFSKDNKEYSYDKEANIHYHVRDNDLADKLKDKYRNALMHLIIKWANKYYINKGLPKLPKEFEEKTKDTLSLNDGFNTWFSENCVRELGSKTGKIALQEASGLTTKQLNDELSKLGFTFNRGLTIKGKKGGWAGFKIVEEDEKETKKEENIVLEEDNELD"
     gene            4718..5200
                     /locus_tag="SAF1_05"
     CDS             4718..5200
                     /locus_tag="SAF1_05"
                     /codon_start=1
                     /product="hypothetical protein"
                     /translation="MRYLDIMYQYQQDNNITNRCVDNCVLFGDIMKYLYPEKKIIILPVYFMGNGGDHCKIIVHCVVEIDGEIYDPSYETRKIECKVYFRSLKEMLNCVTHEFKNEIDKKKLLNMFIKIKEICDVNNYDDDNGFMVTCKEYYDAQADYIQSFFKPKNKTIKKMT"
     gene            5245..5550
                     /locus_tag="SAF1_06"
     CDS             5245..5550
                     /locus_tag="SAF1_06"
                     /codon_start=1
                     /product="hypothetical protein"
                     /translation="MSRRSKFTIEFEKRFGDKVKSRTIPSLAKHFKIKKSILQDVFNRGVGAYKNNPSSVRPSVKSEEQWAMARTYKFILNVVDKKIPTGRGHDQDLIKKVLGKS"
     gene            complement(5554..6258)
                     /locus_tag="SAF1_07"
     CDS             complement(5554..6258)
                     /locus_tag="SAF1_07"
                     /codon_start=1
                     /product="Dcm methylase"
                     /translation="MNLIEGDIHDIIKTLPSNTYDLLYTDPPFNSLTGAKWDKVLNWGDLWKEIWRVMKPNGVVVLHSTQRFTIQLASSQIKHFKYKYTWKKNIATNFLCSKFQPLRICEDICVFYKKSGIYNPQMRGNEFYQKRNVKYGGENEYWGQCKTKENIITDDGGHRGRYPNDFLEFDIDKSKGHEKNAGTRSNDLIDFILKTYSNENSEVLDITCYDARTGLRCMKLNRQYTGIDLQIKKD"
     gene            complement(6296..6784)
                     /locus_tag="SAF1_08"
     CDS             complement(6296..6784)
                     /locus_tag="SAF1_08"
                     /codon_start=1
                     /product="hypothetical protein"
                     /translation="MEYIIAEFLFDMRSAVSVKKLDAEKLETYICNEIIDEDGNILIDLPKIDVERKGYKSSKYDKEILKRQRDRNRKRLNQNNMKYMKKRYQTDEEFRRQHLDRCLANYYKKKEERKQERIAMLNKFFTEKHKKSANELRKNKLNIDPKIVKEIEEKGFYVLKFD"
     gene            6832..7464
                     /locus_tag="SAF1_09"
     CDS             6832..7464
                     /locus_tag="SAF1_09"
                     /codon_start=1
                     /product="Guillardia theta C-protein homolog"
                     /translation="MSDSEEEKVENVIIEEKKPSKIRKPMSEERKKQVLENLARGRRKAAEKRRMEKEEKEAKELKEKEVRDKAVIESTLEPVKTEPEPKPEPKEEPKLEPKPEPKKKKKKVVYEEDSDTSSSEEEIVIRRRKRSSRPKKVRLVKDPEPPPNPPPLQRSPPKKTMTPQEYEALRKKHLLMQRQKQQEAQKNSETERLRQLSQNMLKGRKNNRFN"
     gene            complement(7488..7913)
                     /locus_tag="SAF1_10"
     CDS             complement(7488..7913)
                     /locus_tag="SAF1_10"
                     /codon_start=1
                     /product="hypothetical protein"
                     /translation="MERVPNFIPQDNSYSAPRRVNVTQPTFQQAAPQTPYSFSSPPRVEYEQNDFNHANFAGSLNTFETMYKCIISPALRTNIHVSQPPIPDTFGYTAPYGNARGNPKSIRGIASIPKRDALLSKPVRPVMAINSLQAPMMKMKV"
     gene            complement(7940..8497)
                     /locus_tag="SAF1_11"
     CDS             complement(7940..8497)
                     /locus_tag="SAF1_11"
                     /codon_start=1
                     /product="hypothetical protein"
                     /translation="MPSIITDEKIKEDCFDMRFPIAALNVLKPTGSGVQGIKAPPLPLYYPASIKSLGVGLAKTSGLPEAQVVNFIERKVRQEIAGLEEEKVEELPELDIEKEIEIEAEAEGVMGGLSALSAEEPVAEERGAEEPVERGRSIQRGRGRPRGSRDSYPRFRREQSAVAAEYVLEGILDDVQRQVEQREEL"
     gene            8484..10613
                     /locus_tag="SAF1_12"
     CDS             8484..10613
                     /locus_tag="SAF1_12"
                     /codon_start=1
                     /product="hypothetical protein"
                     /translation="MIEGIYNILLYYYIMIKTLRPKCPPGFVERNGMCVRMYDYKPSFIGTSDRELPLPPPDPIPPDPDPDPDPTPPDPTPPDPTPPEPQPQPQPKPQPRPSQQPKLSKGEIAGITAGTLGAAATIGGLAKYGLRRRALRPNAVDDELEALLGMERGDFEGFGNVVSRTYTRGAATAAPRQTMFSNLRNRNYPRTSRLFESVDELNRFVEEQTPLIENVGEDIEMQDLDPMGDEGAFFGEGEEAAFGGVEIEGTEEEILERMEQAITEETPLLEEEGLEEALEEGIEMDTFGLRGGALEDPELVPITEEEIAELLAERPAMGEGLITAGESVAGDAASIGAGVGVAAGSMGASLIYDAARYGITGEGNQAVAIGEAAFGTTALTYGVASAAEIGGATAAAGALATSLAVGGIFTLGGLALGEAIHYAMGGDDRYIKKQNKEQGTHELDKREQEIVLKQLEKQQKQYEDLVLHHHMGKDPQAKKKHDEDKAVLDEINKNIEAVKSGTAYAIVREDANGDPQTVGYVTPATVEEREAVDDAYIEYGADIFKGADPEILAIKGYYPIDDNLREMRETKLRRDDLDKKELEAELERQRKEEERKQKRTEEANKILWFDEPFNEEQKKVYLEQQSRIARGLPPLIEDLSPEELAQEQEFIAGGGFEEQQRQREDKYEQARQEFIQEQEEAGNEIVTEEPLPPPPRNFGKEINVGETNE"
     gene            10652..11032
                     /locus_tag="SAF1_13"
     CDS             10652..11032
                     /locus_tag="SAF1_13"
                     /codon_start=1
                     /product="hypothetical protein"
                     /translation="MDSSNNLVLSDDKTPSIFQKGQMTEAGLICEDGTLIPRYKRENRPGLTDEDEEKIALQTKAYHQLHPTMSIGIIEMIMLWNHRDPEGCEAYVKKRREEKKNISAEDIKKEIAREKFPEMNDYERVY"
     gene            11010..12158
                     /locus_tag="SAF1_14"
     CDS             11010..12158
                     /locus_tag="SAF1_14"
                     /codon_start=1
                     /product="Minor capsid protein"
                     /translation="MIMKEFINIIISLYSIIMSNPGILTETKGIFASTQQSGKTGSALSTFSRYKICFTSTPLTCGNGQVNKISLAQFNCHKNFYTINKFNNRFRVVFDRGGATLQATMLLEEKDYDSIGDVATEFATKLKATLDTADTSTTYTVTTQTPAAGFVIGSTGKRSLNLVLTSAGAKAITNVKIQCPQFRTAGTPEDFNDSYILMGGVRISDSTDLTTSSFKITDSNPSGTGTFTIQGHFPMVLHTMPFIYLHCNIAATNLQTQSLGNAANPIDEHVETSTLLAKVPVDVEFCSAQFDTSTPYFIISSQRTITELLFQALDHHGREIPLIDDSGDGLNIETEGNLFSDMVIRHEILDVGKGEELNAPFKAYNYQTNQVGQAQFIGGGGF"
     gene            complement(12155..12304)
                     /locus_tag="SAF1_15"
     CDS             complement(12155..12304)
                     /locus_tag="SAF1_15"
                     /codon_start=1
                     /product="hypothetical protein"
                     /translation="MGLNIAVRGRLNLKTSGAYIVDRRREVFEVTGERHYNNCLENKMLNNYI"
     gene            12356..13606
                     /locus_tag="SAF1_16"
     CDS             12356..13606
                     /locus_tag="SAF1_16"
                     /codon_start=1
                     /product="Major capsid protein"
                     /translation="MRVVFQVTTTGTYARLPTMASSYFNRISFEVGGQQISAFENANLLDHILRDNLQIESDPVNEKAILSRKNNPVTLLAANNETYADDDNKAYFSIDLGTLARSIQPSIVAMQYLSQVSVTLHLAENAVCASPSNVDTAANFLAQGTQTVYTIKNAAMMVxVYDIMGSDLMQIYQQTIQDQGYLELTYSNWSSFSDTFNTITRASSSAMSVKKLVAAFRRNSDDNRPLPHAYNAVNGAIGFVGYNNDLLASAANVGTQASPVLGMPNTQGTEYESAFFTMTAPVLDANAEANTALTKAGDVDPQLNFTINSVKYPSYNCPIHQWYDITKSGWNVRRTKSNSLAEWVTNRFSICQRLDLPDSSALRLMSGLNLKASNANITLELTGNTTSATTVDNVVLFVEADAILRAGAGKQIQILH"
     gene            complement(13691..14707)
                     /locus_tag="SAF1_17"
     CDS             complement(13691..14707)
                     /locus_tag="SAF1_17"
                     /codon_start=1
                     /product=�Packaging ATPase�
                     /translation="MIKVKTIKEYNKSPTESISNAYDTKPNAFQEPGIKLLVGTRGSGKSFTASKIMLQAVKDKTFDNIIFITPTFESNAGHFKQFNISPENVIYPSRTAISEVIAKIEQDRDDFENYLVEMEIYKRFKQDSKNKKTISMITTDNLNDYMTYGYINENGMMNRNITKPEWKYAIIRPPQTLLVCDDCLASSVMSQTEDFTKLMIMNRHIAPMSEAYGNRQALGCSVMLLVQSYTARQGVPRSCRENCTDLILFTNKSKDQMKKIKDELAGAIDEHNFETACNYALKDKHDNLTITFNPKCPTKTFRKNLSSFVVFGEDLNKCNCGGKMRKVLVKKEDENINK"
     gene            14735..15616
                     /locus_tag="SAF1_18"
     CDS             14735..15616
                     /locus_tag="SAF1_18"
                     /codon_start=1
                     /product="lipase"
                     /translation="MNKLKTISKLIKGTAQYSRFIISPDIDRESKVNAELKDIGYIILPEFSSNEIGVFYNADKNNHVIIHKGTQLTSQTMATDIQSDFDLTMSGIGAKKQFLKRRDDTVEIIRSIKEINPSTSIELGGESLGGATSSYAFSYLDDKEGKYLHDNIDSLTTLNPAFPPKYLLPKKIDSVLFDLYKHVDKDTKKKIEQKPIIHHRIKSDIVSKGLEKDVPFGKVMTYELDDNKGILHSHSVNRFIELSSNNEDGEIIEEKEQEISLSPNIDMGYNISIRSLCKQYGSQFDDRCKLYTY"
BASE COUNT     5946 a   2531 c   2855 g   4911 t      1 others
ORIGIN
        1 atgggtgttg cgtgtaaaaa tatgaagcgt tcatttatcg gaatagaaaa agatgaagag
       61 atttttaaag tagctcaaaa aagatgtatt taatctctct atagaaatat atggatttac
      121 aaaatagaat agaaaactat attttagaaa caaaatatcc acgaagttta tttatcggtg
      181 atgatgaaag aatttgtgga acatggataa tgggtaataa ttataaggtc aagagtggat
      241 attatggcgg ttatccagct ggatatttaa aaagaattaa agctttattt ccagataaaa
      301 aaagtatttt acatctattt tctggaaagg tagaattaga tattttaaat ggaaaatgtg
      361 ttgatattaa taaagaaaat aatccagact atatcgatga tgcacaaact ctagaaaatg
      421 tgcctattga agattttgac cttatattag ctgacccacc ttacagcgtt gaagattgtg
      481 aacactatca aacaacaatg ataaaaagaa ataaggttat gaaagcatta ggtcaaaaag
      541 caaaaagagg aacacatgtt gtatggttag atcaagtttt acccatgtat aaaaaatcag
      601 aatggaaaat agaaggggtt ataggtatgg taaaatcaac aaatcacaga tttagagtaa
      661 ttactatttt taataaatta taggttaatc tctccacgta tatatataat gccttatcat
      721 acgaacaaaa aagaaaaaag aaaagttaaa cctatgaaag ataagaagaa gactatgaag
      781 cgttctaaaa caaaaagtat ttcagaaaga caaaagaaag ctttagaaaa acattctgaa
      841 catcatactg ataaacatat taatgaaatg atctctctta tgaaagatgg tgacaccttc
      901 ggcgaagctc acacaaaagc catgcagaac gtaggatctt aataatttaa tatatttagg
      961 aaataattta ttaaattaat ataaaaaaaa taatattaat atatataaat gagtgaacaa
     1021 gaattgtcgg attttgtagt ggctaaagat ttaaaaggtc agtcaataaa aatgtatttt
     1081 acaaatttta gaaagttcga agatatgaat aataatattt tgactgctaa tcaaaaagtc
     1141 attattgatt atattaaaaa tgcaaagaaa acagatggtt caaatccagc acctaacacc
     1201 cttctttcca tgaatagttt tgctatttct ttcagaagac attataataa accagttaat
     1261 aagttattga aacaacgtga agaactagaa gatgaaaata aaaagagaaa aactattatt
     1321 aataaagata aattaagtaa tctacctact cttgaagaaa taaaagccca tgaaaataaa
     1381 ttattccgtg atggcgactg gctaggattt atcattgttc atgttttaag aatggtaaat
     1441 gttagaatta aggatcttaa tattcttata ttaaaaccag gacataaatt ttctggtgga
     1501 gctatgaaaa atcaagatga taagaacaat tatttctttg taagaaagaa cggcgaagtc
     1561 atgtatgtaa ggaataatta taaaacagtt gataaatatg gaatgaagca aaacttatta
     1621 actgcaaaaa aactaagaca agcagtagct aattttattg ataacacagg tttagaatta
     1681 tcaaaagata aacctattta tttatttagc aaaagtaata ataaaaacga acaattagac
     1741 gaaacatctc tcaatagaat cattcaatca aaaacgttga ataatttagg agaaaatcaa
     1801 tataacaata ttattgtaac ggaagccatg aaaaataaaa actacaagaa gcttaagcag
     1861 attgaacaaa atagaggcac agacatgtcc accctcatgg aacaatacgg cttagaattt
     1921 ccacaatctt aattatgata aaattttatt ttaatataat taagcaaaat gtgatataaa
     1981 aaaaaaatat tactaatata tataaatgaa agaaatacgc cctaaaacct tcgacctaat
     2041 tccgcacaaa tatgttgtgg tagacaaaaa aaacccagac agaaaaaaac gagtaaaagg
     2101 taatcataca aatcaaaact ggactattca acaagcaatt aaaacagctg aaaaagaagg
     2161 cggtgttgtt tgttgtgctt acgatttatc aaagacaaat tttattgttc tagatattga
     2221 tgatgactac cctctcgaag acttctgcaa cgatatgggc ttcaatgcaa atcaaactat
     2281 atggacaagg ggaaataata aaggttatca tatatgggta gcatgtgatg aaaagccatg
     2341 ctattctaac catgataaag ttatgttaaa ttgtgaaggt gattattgtg gagggaaagt
     2401 atttgaaaga attgataaag aatgggttta taaaactatg tatccagaat taaaccctat
     2461 aattcatttt gtagggattg atgatataaa aaaagtattc aatacagata aaatatgtaa
     2521 ggagaaaaaa aagaaagata aaaaagagaa aaagagtaaa gatagtagtg aggaaaaaga
     2581 agaaaatgtt gatcttgaat taattaaatc agtttgtaat ctaataaatc aaaaagcttt
     2641 tgaaactaga agagattatt taaaaattat tattgctatg aaaaatactg gattatcgag
     2701 agaatacgct attgaatttt caaagagaag tgataaattt gatgaagaag ctgaaacata
     2761 cggtattaaa tcaccagaag attttgataa cttctgggac tatgcaacag atgattatga
     2821 aggtaagcct ttaacttatg ctactcttta tcaatatgct aaggaatgta acgaagaaga
     2881 gtttttcaaa ttaacaggta aaaaaaaaca gctcactctt gagattttgc agaaaggggc
     2941 aatgtgtata gccgaagtaa tcgcaccgaa actaaaagaa aatttaattt attgtaatga
     3001 tgtgtggtac actatcgaga aaacaacgca tttgtggaaa ccgatcaaaa aaccttcaag
     3061 aattatagtt tctgtaattc attcattttt gaatgaagga gtttctgatt tatataaaca
     3121 attaaaagat attgacgaag acgataatga tgctagaaaa gaattaagtt tgaaaatatc
     3181 attttacact tcattttata ataaatgtga tagtctaggt ttttcagcta atatcggtaa
     3241 tcacttatcg gatacgctga gagatgatac atttattaac aaacttgata ataatccagg
     3301 ctttcttgca tacaagaacg gaatattgaa tttggaaaca aagacattta gagagggaat
     3361 taaaagttct gattttatca cagatactat tccatttaat tatgaaccgg ctgagaaaga
     3421 agaaattgag tttgttgaag atgttatata taaaatatgc aataacaacg aagaacacag
     3481 agattattat ttagctttac ttggttattc ttttatcggt aagcctcatc ttgaaaaagc
     3541 cgtttatttc ttagtcggta atggcgacaa tggaaaaacg ctaatattag aatgtttaca
     3601 ggagttaatt ccgtgctacg tagcaaaact cgacagaaaa acatttgaaa tgaattatgc
     3661 gaaagcacat aagcatttga aaaaaatacg aggcagaaga gcttgttatg ttgaagaaat
     3721 ggctaagggt aaaaagctga atattgaatt aataaaagaa tatggagatg gtaaaaatat
     3781 agaaaatgaa atcatgttcg gaacagatga gaatattaat attatgagta aattatttac
     3841 tcttagtaat catacaccta catttgatgt tgatggcggt gtaactaaca gatataatca
     3901 aattcatcta ttgaacaatt tttcaaaaga taataaagaa tatagctatg ataaagaagc
     3961 taatattcat tatcatgtta gagataacga tttagcagat aaactaaaag ataaatatcg
     4021 aaatgctctt atgcatctaa ttattaaatg ggctaataag tattatataa ataaaggatt
     4081 accgaaacta ccgaaggaat ttgaagagaa aacaaaagac actttatcat taaatgatgg
     4141 atttaacaca tggttctctg agaattgtgt tagagagctg ggatcaaaaa ctggaaaaat
     4201 agctttacaa gaagcaagtg gattaactac aaaacaatta aacgatgaat tatcaaagct
     4261 agggtttaca tttaatagag gcttgactat caaaggaaag aaaggaggtt gggctggatt
     4321 taaaatagta gaggaagatg aaaaggaaac taagaaagaa gaaaatatag ttcttgaaga
     4381 agataatgaa ttagattaat actagaatat agatatatta ttgtataata tttgtatatt
     4441 gttattgtta atgtaggtag ttatatatga gtggtgcggt tggtatgtta tgggtgtgta
     4501 ggtaatggtg cgtttggtgc ggtgcggtgc ggttgataca aaagtttctt ccgagaagcc
     4561 atttctaaga ggacttttga actaaccgca ccgcaccgca ccagaccgca ccagccccta
     4621 catatagcgt gtaaaagcaa ccgcaccaca accgcaccag cccctacatt aacaataaca
     4681 aaagaactta aacaatattc ttcttactac tatataaatg aggtatttag atataatgta
     4741 tcaatatcaa caagataata atataactaa tcgatgtgta gataattgcg tattatttgg
     4801 cgatataatg aaatatctat atccagaaaa aaaaatcata atactaccag tttattttat
     4861 gggtaatggt ggtgatcact gcaaaataat agttcattgt gtagtagaaa ttgatggtga
     4921 aatatatgac ccttcttacg aaacaagaaa gatagaatgt aaagtgtatt ttagaagttt
     4981 gaaagaaatg ctgaattgtg taacgcatga atttaaaaac gaaattgata aaaagaagct
     5041 tttgaatatg tttattaaaa taaaagagat atgcgatgtt aataattatg atgatgataa
     5101 cggcttcatg gtaacatgta aagaatatta tgatgcacaa gccgattata ttcaaagttt
     5161 ttttaagcct aaaaataaaa caattaaaaa aatgacttaa agaagtttat aatatagaaa
     5221 atctattatt ctctatataa taaaatgagt agacgaagta aattcacgat tgagtttgaa
     5281 aagcgtttcg gtgataaagt aaaatctcgc actattccat cattagcaaa acattttaag
     5341 attaaaaaaa gtattctaca agatgtattt aatcgaggcg taggagcgta taaaaataac
     5401 ccttctagcg tacgccctag cgtaaaatca gaagaacaat gggcgatggc tcgaacatac
     5461 aagttcattc ttaatgtagt tgataagaaa atacccactg gaagaggaca cgatcaagac
     5521 ttgatcaaga aggttttagg taaatcttaa tttctagtct tttttaattt gtaaatcaat
     5581 tccagtatat tgtctattta atttcataca tcttaaacca gttctagcat cataacatgt
     5641 tatatcaaga acttcactat tttcatttga ataagttttt aaaataaaat caattaaatc
     5701 attagatctt gtcccagcat tcttttcatg tccctttgat ttatcaatat caaactctaa
     5761 aaaatcattc ggatatcttc ccctatgtcc accatcatca gttattatat tttcttttgt
     5821 tttgcattga ccccaatatt cattttctcc gccatattta acatttcttt tttgataaaa
     5881 ctcattaccc ctcatctgtg gattatagat accagatttt ttataaaata cgcaaatatc
     5941 ttcacaaata cgcagaggct gaaatttaga acataaaaaa ttagtcgcaa tattcttctt
     6001 ccatgtgtat ttatatttaa aatgttttat ttgacttgat gctaactgaa ttgtaaagcg
     6061 ttgtgtagag tgtaacacga caacaccatt aggtttcata acacgccata tctctttcca
     6121 taaatcaccc caattcaaaa ccttatccca tttagcacca gttaaagaat taaaaggtgg
     6181 gtcggtgtat aataaatcat aagtgttaga aggtaaggtt ttgataatat catgtatatc
     6241 cccctctatt aaattcatat aatatatatt tagaaaatta tttattatat taaacttagt
     6301 caaacttcaa aacataaaac cctttttctt ctatttcttt cactatttta gggtcaatat
     6361 ttaatttatt ctttctcaat tcatttgcac tctttttatg cttttcagtg aaaaacttat
     6421 tcaacatagc tattctttct tgctttcttt cttctttctt tttataataa ttagctaagc
     6481 atctgtctag gtgttgtctt ctgaactctt catcagtttg atatctcttt ttcatatact
     6541 tcatgttatt ttgatttagt ctttttctgt ttctatcacg ctgtcttttt aaaatttctt
     6601 tatcatattt agacgattta tagccttttc tctccacgtc tattttcggt aagtcaatta
     6661 aaatgtttcc gtcttcatca attatttcat tacatatata tgtttctagc ttctctgcat
     6721 ctaatttttt tacagacaca gcacttctca tatcaaataa aaattctgca attatatatt
     6781 ccattttata aaatagtttt gaaaaataaa taatctaatc ttctttataa tatgtcagac
     6841 agcgaagaag aaaaagttga aaatgtaatc atagaggaga aaaaaccttc taaaatacga
     6901 aagccgatga gtgaagaaag aaaaaagcaa gttctcgaaa atttagcacg tggacgacga
     6961 aaagctgcag aaaaacgcag aatggaaaaa gaggaaaaag aggcgaaaga attaaaggag
     7021 aaagaggtgc gtgataaggc ggttattgaa tcaaccttag agcctgtaaa gactgaacca
     7081 gagcctaaac cagaaccgaa agaagagcct aaactagagc ctaaaccaga gcctaaaaag
     7141 aaaaagaaaa aggtggttta tgaagaagat tcagacactt catctagcga ggaagaaata
     7201 gttataagac gtagaaaacg ctcttctaga cctaaaaagg tgaggcttgt gaaagatcca
     7261 gaaccgccac cgaatccacc gcctctgcaa cgaagcccac ctaaaaaaac catgacaccg
     7321 caagaatacg aagctttacg gaaaaagcat ttattaatgc aacgacaaaa acaacaggaa
     7381 gctcagaaaa atagtgaaac tgagcgttta cgtcaattaa gtcaaaatat gctaaaaggt
     7441 agaaaaaaca atcgatttaa ttaatttagt aaaagtattt aaattaatta aactttcatt
     7501 ttcatcatgg gagcttgaag agaattgata gccatgacag gacgaacagg ttttgataga
     7561 agagcatcac gtttagggat agaagcaata cctcttattg atttaggatt acctcgagcg
     7621 tttccgtatg gtgcagtata accgaatgta tcaggaatag gtggctgaga aacatgaata
     7681 ttagttctta aagccggaga gattatgcac ttatacatgg tttcaaaagt attcaatgac
     7741 cctgcaaaat tagcatgatt aaaatcattt tgttcatatt caacacgagg aggagaagaa
     7801 aaactataag gggtctgtgg ggctgcttgt tgaaatgtag gttgagtaac attcactctt
     7861 ctaggtgcag aatacgaatt atcttgagga ataaaattag gtactctttc catttataat
     7921 ataatactat attttttaat taaagttctt ctctttgttc tacttgtctt tgaacatcat
     7981 ctaaaatacc ttctagaaca tactctgctg ctacagcact ttgttctctt ctaaaacgag
     8041 gataactatc acgacttcca cgaggtcttc cacgccctct ttgtatactg cgacctcttt
     8101 caacaggttc ttcagcacca cgttcttcag caacaggttc ttcagcactc aaagcactaa
     8161 gaccacccat tacaccttca gcttcagctt caatttcaat ttctttttca atatctaatt
     8221 caggtaattc ttcaactttt tcttcttcta aaccagctat ttcttgtcta acttttctct
     8281 ctataaaatt aactacttga gcttctggta aaccagaagt tttcgcaaga cctacgccta
     8341 aagatttaat agacgcagga taatacaacg gaagaggcgg agctttaata ccttgcacac
     8401 cgctaccagt cggcttcaat acatttaggg cagcaatagg gaatcgcata tcgaaacaat
     8461 cttctttaat tttttcatct gttatgattg aaggcatcta taatatatta ttatattatt
     8521 atataatgat taagacatta agacctaaat gtccacctgg atttgttgaa agaaatggta
     8581 tgtgtgttag aatgtatgat tataaaccct cttttatagg aacaagcgac agagagttac
     8641 cattaccacc gcctgaccct attccgcctg accctgaccc tgaccctgac cctactccgc
     8701 ctgaccctac tccgcctgac cctactccgc ctgagcctca gcctcagcca caacctaaac
     8761 ctcaacctcg accttctcaa caacctaaat taagtaaagg agaaattgca gggataaccg
     8821 caggaacttt gggagcagca gccacgatcg gcggtttagc taaatatgga ttacgcagaa
     8881 gagctttaag acctaacgcc gttgatgatg aactagaagc cttattaggc atggagcgag
     8941 gagattttga aggtttcggc aatgttgttt ctagaacgta tacaagagga gctgctacgg
     9001 cagcaccacg acaaactatg ttttctaatc ttagaaatag gaattatcca cgaactagcc
     9061 gattatttga aagtgttgat gaattaaatc gatttgttga agaacaaaca ccgttaattg
     9121 aaaatgtagg tgaagatatt gaaatgcaag atttagaccc tatgggagat gaaggggcgt
     9181 tttttggaga aggagaagaa gcagctttcg gaggtgtaga gatagaagga acagaagaag
     9241 aaattttaga aagaatggaa caagcaatta ccgaagaaac gccattatta gaagaagaag
     9301 gacttgaaga agcactagaa gaaggaattg aaatggacac cttcggatta cgtggcggag
     9361 ctttagaaga tccagaacta gtacctatta cagaagaaga aatagccgag ttactagcgg
     9421 agcgaccagc gatgggcgag ggcttaatta cggcagggga aagcgtagca ggtgatgcag
     9481 cctcaattgg agcaggagta ggcgtagcag ctggaagcat gggggcatca ttaatttatg
     9541 atgcggcacg atatggaata acaggcgagg gcaatcaagc agtagcaata ggcgaagcag
     9601 cattcggcac aacggcgtta acttatggcg tggcttcggc agcagaaata ggcggagcaa
     9661 cagcggcagc cggagcatta gcgacctcat tagcggtagg cggaatattc actcttggcg
     9721 gattagcact aggcgaagcg atacattatg ctatgggcgg tgatgatcgc tacataaaga
     9781 aacagaataa agaacaagga actcatgaat tagataaaag agaacaagag atagtattaa
     9841 aacaattaga aaaacaacag aaacaatatg aggatttagt tttgcatcat cacatgggaa
     9901 aagacccaca agcaaaaaag aaacatgatg aagataaagc cgttcttgat gaaataaata
     9961 aaaatattga agctgttaag tctggaacag cttatgcaat tgttcgagaa gatgctaatg
    10021 gcgaccctca aacagtcggt tatgtaacac ctgcaacggt agaggagcga gaggcggttg
    10081 atgatgctta tattgaatat ggagcagata tttttaaagg ggcagaccct gagattttag
    10141 cgataaaagg atattatccg atagatgata atttaagaga aatgcgtgaa actaaattaa
    10201 gacgtgatga tctagataaa aaagaattag aagctgaatt agaaagacaa cgtaaggaag
    10261 aagagcgtaa acagaaacgc acagaagaag caaataaaat attgtggttt gatgaaccat
    10321 ttaatgaaga acagaaaaag gtttatttag aacaacagag ccgaattgcg agaggattac
    10381 cgcctctcat cgaggattta tcacctgaag aactagctca agaacaagaa tttattgcag
    10441 ggggtgggtt tgaagaacaa cagcgacagc gagaagataa atatgaacaa gcaagacaag
    10501 aatttattca agaacaagaa gaggctggaa atgaaatagt tacagaagaa ccactaccac
    10561 cgccccctcg caattttgga aaagagataa atgttggtga aacaaatgaa taaataattt
    10621 tatttagaaa aaaatatata tttattatat aatggatagt tcaaataatt tagtgttatc
    10681 agatgataaa accccttcta tctttcagaa aggtcagatg actgaggctg ggttgatttg
    10741 tgaagatgga acactcatac ctcgatacaa gcgagaaaat agacctggac taacagatga
    10801 agatgaagaa aaaatagctc tgcaaactaa agcttatcat cagttacacc ctacaatgag
    10861 cattggaata attgaaatga ttatgttatg gaatcataga gatccagaag gctgtgaagc
    10921 ttatgttaag aaacgccgtg aagaaaagaa aaacatctca gccgaagaca ttaaaaaaga
    10981 aatagctaga gagaaattcc cagaaatgaa tgattatgaa agagtttatt aatataatta
    11041 tatcattata tagtataatt atgtcaaatc caggtatatt aaccgaaact aaaggaatct
    11101 ttgcctcaac ccagcaaagc ggaaaaacag gctcggctct ttcaacattt agccgttata
    11161 agatatgctt tactagcacc cctcttacat gtggaaatgg tcaagtgaat aaaatctctc
    11221 tagctcaatt taattgtcat aaaaattttt atacaataaa taaattcaac aatagattta
    11281 gagtagtttt tgatcgtggc ggtgcaacat tacaagcaac tatgcttctt gaagagaaag
    11341 attatgacag cataggagat gtagcaactg aatttgctac taaattaaaa gcgacgttag
    11401 atactgccga cacttcgaca acttacacag taacaactca aacccctgcc gcaggttttg
    11461 taattggttc aacaggtaaa cgcagtctta accttgtctt aacgtcagca ggagcgaaag
    11521 cgattactaa tgtaaaaatc cagtgtccgc aatttagaac cgccggaaca ccagaagatt
    11581 ttaatgatag ttatattttg atgggtggtg ttcgaatttc tgactcaact gatttaacca
    11641 ctagttcatt taagataact gacagtaatc catctggaac tggaacattt accattcagg
    11701 gtcatttccc tatggttctt cacaccatgc ccttcatata tcttcattgt aatattgctg
    11761 ctactaatct tcagacgcaa tctttaggaa atgcagcaaa tccgatagat gaacatgtag
    11821 aaacctcaac tcttcttgcg aaagttccag ttgatgttga attctgttcg gctcagtttg
    11881 atacaagcac accttatttt attattagct cacaacgtac aattaccgag ctattattcc
    11941 aggctttaga tcatcatggt agagagattc cattaattga tgattcaggc gatggattaa
    12001 atatagaaac tgaaggtaat cttttctctg atatggtaat tcgtcatgaa atattagatg
    12061 taggaaaagg tgaagaatta aatgctccgt tcaaagctta taattatcag acaaatcaag
    12121 taggtcaagc tcagttcata ggaggaggtg gattttaaat ataattattt agcattttat
    12181 tttctaaaca attattataa tgtcgttccc cagttacctc gaatacttct cgtcttctat
    12241 cgacaatgta agcaccgctc gttttaaggt tcagccgacc tcgaacagcg atgttcaagc
    12301 ccatcagagc attcagttca atcttcccca gaatgcactt cttgacttcc gaaaaatgcg
    12361 tgttgtcttc caggttacca ctactggaac ttatgctcgt cttccgacta tggcttcgtc
    12421 gtatttcaac cgcatctcgt ttgaggttgg cggtcagcag atttcggcgt ttgagaatgc
    12481 gaatctttta gatcacattc tccgtgacaa tcttcagatt gagagcgacc ctgttaatga
    12541 gaaagctatt ctttctcgta agaataaccc agtaactctt ctcgctgcta acaatgaaac
    12601 ttatgctgat gatgataaca aagcttactt ctcgattgat ttaggaactc ttgctcggtc
    12661 tatccagccg tcaatcgtag cgatgcaata tcttagccag gttagcgtta cgctgcacct
    12721 tgctgagaac gctgtttgtg cttcgcctag caacgttgac acggctgcga acttcctcgc
    12781 tcaaggaact cagaccgtct acaccattaa gaacgctgct atgatggttg aygtttatga
    12841 tatcatgggt tcggatctta tgcaaattta tcagcagact attcaagatc aaggctacct
    12901 cgagcttact tactcgaact ggtcgtcgtt ctcggatact ttcaacacta tcactcgtgc
    12961 ttcgtcgtcg gctatgtcgg tcaaaaagct tgttgctgct ttccgtcgca atagcgatga
    13021 taaccgaccg ctccctcacg cctataatgc tgttaatggt gctatcggtt ttgtcggcta
    13081 caataatgac cttctcgcct ctgcagcgaa tgtcggcact caagcttcgc ctgttttggg
    13141 tatgcctaat actcagggta ctgagtatga gtcggcgttc ttcaccatga ctgcccctgt
    13201 tctcgacgct aacgctgagg cgaacacggc tcttacaaaa gctggtgatg ttgaccctca
    13261 gctcaatttc actattaaca gcgttaaata tccgagctac aattgcccta tccatcaatg
    13321 gtatgacatc acaaaatcag gctggaatgt ccgaagaact aaatcgaact cgttagccga
    13381 gtgggtaact aaccgtttca gcatctgtca gcgtcttgac ctccctgact cgtcggctct
    13441 tcgcttgatg agtggtctta accttaaagc gtctaacgct aacatcactc ttgagcttac
    13501 tggtaacaca acatcggcta ccaccgttga taacgttgtt ctcttcgtag aagcggacgc
    13561 catactcaga gctggagctg gtaagcagat acagattctc cattaggtaa acaataacaa
    13621 atttataata tttttctcat aatattataa atggattttg aagaattatt agtttattta
    13681 tttgatgatt ttatttatta atattttcat cttctttctt tactaaaact tttctcatct
    13741 taccgccaca attacattta tttaagtctt caccgaatac aacaaaagaa gataaatttt
    13801 ttctgaatgt tttcgttgga catttaggat tgaacgtaat agttaaatta tcatgtttat
    13861 cttttaatgc ataattacaa gcagtttcaa aattatgctc gtcaatcgca ccggctaatt
    13921 catcttttat ttttttcatc tggtcttttg atttattagt aaataatatt aaatcagtac
    13981 aattttctct gcaagatctc ggcacaccct gtcttgcagt ataagattga actagtaaca
    14041 taaccgaaca accgagagct tgtctgttac cgtaagcttc actcataggt gcaatatgtc
    14101 tattcataat cataagtttt gtaaagtctt cagtttgact cataactgat gaggcgaggc
    14161 agtcatcaca tactaataaa gtctgaggag gtctaataat tgcatatttc cattctggct
    14221 ttgtaatatt tctattcatc attccgtttt cgtttatata accataagtc atataatcat
    14281 ttaaattatc agttgtaatc atggaaatag tttttttatt tttgctatct tgtttaaagc
    14341 gtttgtaaat ttccatttca actaaataat tttcaaaatc atctctatct tgttctatct
    14401 ttgcgatcac ttcagaaata gcagttctag aaggatatat aacgttttct ggtgatatgt
    14461 taaattgttt aaaatgtcca gcattacttt cgaacgtggg cgttatgaaa ataatattat
    14521 caaatgtttt atctttaaca gcttgtaaca ttattttaga agcagtaaat gatttaccgc
    14581 tacctcgagt tcctactaat aatttgatac ctggttcttg aaaagcatta ggtttagtat
    14641 cataagcatt tgaaatactt tcagtaggag atttattata ttctttgatt gtcttgactt
    14701 taatcatcta tataatatat caacatatat tataatgaat aaattaaaaa caataagtaa
    14761 attgataaaa ggaacagctc aatattctag atttataatc tctccagata tagaccgtga
    14821 gtcaaaggta aatgcagaat taaaagatat aggatatata atacttccag aattttctag
    14881 caatgaaata ggtgtttttt acaatgctga taaaaataat catgtaataa ttcataaagg
    14941 tacacaatta acttctcaga ctatggctac ggatattcaa agcgattttg atttaactat
    15001 gagcggaata ggtgcaaaga aacaatttct aaaacgccgt gatgatacag tagaaataat
    15061 aagatcaata aaagaaatta atccatcaac ttcaattgaa ttagggggcg aatcactcgg
    15121 cggagctacg tcgagttatg catttagtta tctagatgat aaagaaggaa aatatttaca
    15181 tgataatata gatagtctaa caacattaaa cccagcattt ccccctaaat acttattacc
    15241 taaaaagatt gatagtgtat tatttgattt atataaacac gtagataaag acactaagaa
    15301 aaaaatagaa caaaaaccta ttattcatca tagaataaag tcagatattg tttcaaaagg
    15361 attagaaaaa gatgttccat tcggtaaagt aatgacttat gagttagatg ataataaagg
    15421 aattttgcat tctcattcag taaatcgttt tatagaacta agttcaaata atgaagatgg
    15481 agagataata gaagaaaaag aacaagaaat aagtttatca cctaatatcg atatgggcta
    15541 taatataagt attagaagtc tatgtaaaca atatggctct cagtttgatg atcggtgtaa
    15601 attatataca tattagaata aaaatttctg tttaagtagt tattataaaa tatattaatt
    15661 aaatcggtgc ggtggtgcgg tgcggtgcga taaaaaaaaa agtatctctt agaatggatt
    15721 tctaagagga cttttgaacc aaccgcaccg caccacacca accgcaccac tataaagaaa
    15781 aaaatatatt aatataatta aataaatttt attaataaaa aaatttaaaa aatcatataa
    15841 ttaactagta ttttctctcc atgtttctaa aattatttgt atttataaaa tgaattctat
    15901 taaatttcat ataaaatagt tgagtatata tagatgattt gcaaaacatg gctgtgttga
    15961 ttgtggcggg gttttcggcg ataaaagtcg tgataatcaa aattagtttt aaaatgaaac
    16021 taattttgaa atataaaaca aaatttgttt cattttgttt caaattttga aatgcaaaac
    16081 aaaatttgtt tcattttgtt tcaaattttg aaatatatag aaaaataaag agaattaaaa
    16141 tatttttatt tttcttacta tatctatgat ttttaaaaat tttcaaaaaa atttaagact
    16201 gaaaaaggtg tgctttattt tcggcgatat tatcgctgaa attt
//
LOCUS       PLV-SAF2               18846 bp    DNA     linear   ENV 08-AUG-2015
DEFINITION  Uncultured polinton-like virus clone SAF2.
ACCESSION
VERSION
KEYWORDS    ENV.
SOURCE      uncultured polinton-like virus
  ORGANISM  uncultured polinton-like virus
            Unclassified.
REFERENCE   1  (bases 1 to 18846)
  AUTHORS   Yutin N, Shevchenko S, Kapitonov V, Krupovic M, Koonin EV
  TITLE     A novel group of diverse polinton-like viruses discovered by metagenome analysis
  JOURNAL   Submitted
COMMENT     ##Assembly-Data-START##
            Assembly Method       :: Geneious v. 8.0.2
            ##Assembly-Data-END##
FEATURES             Location/Qualifiers
     source          1..18846
                     /organism="uncultured polinton-like virus"
                     /mol_type="genomic DNA"
                     /isolation_source="marine metagenome"
                     /clone="SAF2"
                     /environmental_sample
     gene            complement(1..7671)
                     /locus_tag="SAF2_01"
     CDS             complement(1..7671)
                     /locus_tag="SAF2_01"
                     /codon_start=1
                     /product="hypothetical protein"
                     /translation="MSSIGRISGGTASLDFSVDLNTASLSSIVAQEQKISDLQDEIYEIENEIKDDVHNRIGDMGKVVTIDEETGESTTTKTSVRENLETLYEIITGVAAVTGQEELAVPLIGLKALYDEGDHLYQQGHSIYEAINNFKNLVGNPHSSGEIQDTDEDGYLLWHDDEQTNPIYKTIPPSGLHARAYDLENMLYKKEWWPNYTKDDTTKFNMLRLENWEEGGEIHFITRIANDYNGIEFGTFQEKKQYYNTKIGADGKLYCWYKQGYIPDPLFTWDDEWIDITDKIADNSFQNLGARVDITILQAAVFGIGGTQALAGTTKETIQVGAYTLWETIKGTFTVSAGVIGGTLAGYYVANRNKEDLQKANKYLEDQLIKIANKEAPYDALTDEDLAELEQAYIDKIQEGINEIKELDKQNINEIGFLHSDLLTDSKFEIDDTNKLISSDLNHLVDNIGVKGTNGTSTKLFKDVEDIIAEIGDDNQDITSTGIHKNIYDIFNLIGHKTLTTPPKDPTGIFGQIEEIQELLGISDDTETGETTLISRIETNENAISTIQGNITTIDDTISGIETELGTSPQDGISINTKIADLQTYTGITNPLPTKSLKEEIDSIRTITGYDDSSLLYLLLPPNQDGTIPSIQENTINNNSLIHLGYKGTALKENFSDYFILYVMPHYSITTDITIANYYLVRDLVSNKDPSSSGLQIENATDEYLSALRGWIQYDDIILSNNWYFSIYIKNIQSYNSSLYKYNNIEVLINENQLVVSYQKNATVEYHYLDSQFSNGLQQDNITFFDRYCVRFTNTNPTYQFHQLIFLANNPGRTLENYKSIFNDDINYQNGFEMYPFKGSAGNYFVYHTGARFPDFQNWIFNISRNWTSGSLFLGAVEVFIRIYIYATNTNTAPGSYLNFQQIYASNPINLGQQQMTSINNNIILEYGQNSGYNWWYVSYEYTNSSGNIINDYDNKTLMFGKIKHHLVNYEQEITSFNTSINHNITFDDDFKHLVFNDRVADENKIVYYVDGVEKGTIDIPSDRELINNNNFLLGDIDIIYRSFGIGNGILTTDIVNEISQLAKTNYRVRIPELSVMDEVYITETLILENDIQFRNKDDGSTFNYYTETSGSRRRQAIQENGVIIDTFTYTDELIFRTPPTQNQFLFYNSTTGLFEGVTTDFYTKADIDSKGYLTETELNTRGYITVNDIPSEYITETELNTRSYITVNDIPSDYITETELNNKGYLTTIPSEYITETELNTRSYITANDIPSEYITETELNTRSYITANDIPSEYITETELNTRSYITANDIPSEYITETELDNRNYITASSIPDNIVDTTELDSRNYISYDHFSKNQASEINPGIVKYNDDTERFYTVDKIQKEDVDGLIDTIQNIPNVYTFSEQFPVLNHLILDRYFQKRATEYLELYVKYDDIIHTLAPHLYIEYTYLGVQQSKSTYNTTPINIHKNDIIKFVREQITSENEALYTHQYYFKDELGNIMTDGGVEKKYIDTTMNWVQDTEYPLNYKLQLYRSNRDDTNEILLATFNIIQEAYEIEFKPDVIPKVVQDITKIDNDLQINFSDSTNTTINILDNSLVKNIEINGGFLNYTQLDDTVISRTLPFIENDVDDVLTFFEGTTFTRNGANKIDLLQIDTFNENIIINGSASYGSGSIQLNCENNTHNVKIIAPSHSSFTGGGGDYTLTLPIDLGTNGQVLAINPNSLTRNGRLYWTDRINITDFNASQFELSGSLISIKSSVLGGGSGGSISIADFDNTQFETNTAGEISIIPSVLGTGSIINYNDLNVPGGQEEVTETVDVIASVAEYEILTFTHSGGSETQTTHTLTFTEETKCDILIVGGGGGGGKYGAGGGGGDVQYFNNIELNGSYTVKVGKGGNGSTTHGTATQNATNGVNSEIILDSQIIYISAGGGAGTSWDGGDTGGIDPLITYTYLNNSSTGGGGGGAANHVIGSSGNPIISTHSGDGGGGGSYGDNIGSGDVCIAAGGGGGGGPQGQNGQSAYMDGTSDVNSKSGNGGNGTPSTITEINVYYGGGGGGGGSNGGAGTINSKTRYIIQDGIGGLGGGGNGGSGLNDAQNNTGGGGGGGGSNGGGNGGSGIVIIKKYKTPQPIYEDTTEKLQYLAEQKTGVKGWRLVRFLPPTSASWHPIDDNLAGTTTYGTAYDYTNAFSVIFDSFDQFVFSTKGFNHWLWTTKEQAIGSQYSGVSKNILKSSISSTSYNAIWYNRSTDEEDPWFGLRDHGKSPRNDPDNGGDLLLYGEDGYGNTGSWQNYAISLDEGMCVFVRTSTDTATVNPExxYKxxTFTTNPDLVYDFTPYNDLASWNNYASSIGATYYNTSFSQGGVYHHPGNGWIELVLPNGYDYVSVFYGNAHNGGTTILYIDGIQKSSCSAGITTTYSQSYTGGQTTLKILESSGIIHPDLKITLSQSQTPYTLTFDNPTECDILIVGGGGSGGGSLGGGGGGGGVLFATFDSTNPLSAGTYNIKVGKGGDRVQSDAGGGARLGITGTETEFEGTIVYGGGGGGDYQYHAGLSGGSGGGGGFQTANGGTKTLPTYGSFMI"
     gene            complement(7715..8278)
                     /locus_tag="SAF2_02"
     CDS             complement(7715..8278)
                     /locus_tag="SAF2_02"
                     /codon_start=1
                     /product="Guillardia theta G-protein homolog"
                     /translation="MEEIKLNKHQVKMLQDYRDKSYVMNVLLTRSYERYAxxKQxxNIPLIISSSAMAIINSSSFSGEEVKLPNIIINSLTALTIAMIGNFQINQKEMLFQNLSSKFLKLCHQIEDDLTNNLDIIDKTDVKKYVDDYDVLIESINYVIPKDIQNKVKDLYGNKKTMPSFLNCEGDFTNNGRNSGDLGYSNV"
     gene            complement(8306..8509)
                     /locus_tag="SAF2_03"
     CDS             complement(8306..8509)
                     /locus_tag="SAF2_03"
                     /codon_start=1
                     /product="hypothetical protein"
                     /translation="MVNNGEEVLPEDRKLDVEERVCSACKKYYTPQRSDISTKNPNVFYKQCTPCRIKKREYMAEYLKRSF"
     gene            complement(8537..11224)
                     /locus_tag="SAF2_04"
     CDS             complement(8537..11224)
                     /locus_tag="SAF2_04"
                     /codon_start=1
                     /product="cell-surface adhesin"
                     /translation="MKLTLNFRDAVITQFNNPGCEYRFEFDLSQMNKPRLSPDARMYIEAVNLPDFVDEVLGAERGKYRGYFEVRCQNIDSGNNYDTEYGNTNNSIIYTAPLDDVKSFRNNDPMFISNFKVSQGFLADKFVLHMKIYDHLGEPFIRGSNLITELGQALTGDYVNKLSAFSAKKDLYDKTKPISDDLELQLNIEKGQNTLMYQQFQKTLNELVLAVQTFIKTFKTLTLRQRLRAEQMVILLSAYNINLFSYLFDDLFTFTEHPYNQSSIQAGIDAARIAFVSYNISNLKLEKLQKTNAEVNSGESRVFYDVNAEFADKKIHLRSQTQKVNYEIPVVGSATKTGTLQITNFNSVKAKQDFVSVFNIEPTDTSDANKLFKNEILIVDASNFQRIVPDIFEYSFSKHDAKVPTGTELNLASSGAVKGPLRYAIKVIRNGSTYDYELLDKELKTAGFEVGDKIKFLGTTLGGASPANDMEITINGVFTPQAQVDYSNIEISSTDGTDKGKIIFDIRRTNTAGGYSILSENFTASKNYNIGDSVVIPGIRLGGESPANDYNLQVNDVVLAERIINITQDEAVHVLPDVTITSTNSTTTSSSGANYTFTVSTxDGKYAVDFQPTQDSSTGFAPGDIIEIDGTVLGGDSGxNDLKVKVDAVDASASNKITAIDVDTSATYKGRFSTAFKFDVKLTKDSAKFEATYISGGANFEKDDKIxIDGAQLNAGMSGTHDLTITVTGVKADPNVLLVNVIDTFAVSGTANFDTGDLGKIKELSEQDNNSFVEKADGSFTKSQATITSGTPIDIGAQTTPVLNVTLNEDPINGLALIQSDLASAQADLDAAKGTLIPSTGQYQPTFGPAQKQKMRTMNMSLVLYDEVPEYTQASQDAIKGNTYSRIQNCQFKRI"
     gene            complement(11254..11466)
                     /locus_tag="SAF2_05"
     CDS             complement(11254..11466)
                     /locus_tag="SAF2_05"
                     /codon_start=1
                     /product="hypothetical protein"
                     /translation="MKYVLEEHELQEISDKLRHLLEVKYKDEIGDIPEHVKNTICQNYILQCKNNKIDLDKILDENKIAIEVIE"
     gene            complement(11500..11790)
                     /locus_tag="SAF2_06"
     CDS             complement(11500..11790)
                     /locus_tag="SAF2_06"
                     /codon_start=1
                     /product="hypothetical protein"
                     /translation="MVFIQKDIYPKIIDTYIKAQNNATKVTHYNPMDNVKPMHSTTNLILNQRTASLKNAPIQNSDKKKAAVIQPYKLFKGSTALPTFKKDLKHWGIVCD"
     gene            complement(11817..13331)
                     /locus_tag="SAF2_07"
     CDS             complement(11817..13331)
                     /locus_tag="SAF2_07"
                     /codon_start=1
                     /product="Major capsid protein"
                     /translation="MPFQDANSQLEPLLFAMKQYKNMTKSTIEVLPSSGQTIYTPGRKAIFTLPYASLISLEDIALHFSFTPTGVQNTTTDGYPTLRVLPPKDIASLIEEVDIKINGQTIQHLTRYNDIVNLLNYFDQPQSAKRVLQNADATQSYIKGEHGQFVSMDTNYNYDNKTYNEPKAEKYVINHWYGLLGHRGDEVSSNFVDTNMLGEVTIAFTFASAATCFKTPTATGAAIIAGFGKKADAxATPPVLPGSHPTSLGNATLIQTEIDNALLKNTNVSYQLTDLKMSMVRYNLPQSYSEALASNLSSGAKYQIAFNHYEIRSQHLGGVDKGTLRWNENSRDIKGLIAFFTNTLRADSTSPSAYDTKVESSAYFNYGNPIHDNSQFQIGSVKLPQNALDSTDAYLELIRAVPGARGYNRELMYQDDMSVNKWLETYFMAYLSLEMTEGMTTLANGGKKLLSGLSSEQLPISCSYSVVNDTRFKGASTPDKTMNVMTLSSRLLVIENGQNVFVEI"
     gene            13385..14320
                     /locus_tag="SAF2_08"
     CDS             13385..14320
                     /locus_tag="SAF2_08"
                     /codon_start=1
                     /product="Minor capsid protein"
                     /translation="MKLTKKYTIFIDTKLDTSQNPSNFNIRLNNWFVRNNIKNDDGADNEWFLSVKTFSMFNSFSNITTGVNDKVVLYVAKTLSVGGLDLSYNAGNYTKYEFTIPPGNPNVINIQDFLNTELNTFELECVYQDYDSKYLFRNKLLSTDKKKRYLLFENTYDLFGMTKNKLYKLDNEEVVKFRSDQNVNLMADRLVKMSLGNNSDIRLKNMHFCNHMNIYDECNHFFLMPVNVASYELMYYQRSTEDLIPIELLGNSIRNIEILARNQENDIIEGLNNYIMVLELIQVKTWNYEKMIYNVLYQIYMWIATWLQWRI"
     gene            complement(14317..15225)
                     /locus_tag="SAF2_09"
     CDS             complement(14317..15225)
                     /locus_tag="SAF2_09"
                     /codon_start=1
                     /product=�Packaging ATPase�
                     /translation="MSIEVQKIKGLDSIIKHKKKPVPQSSHPDFPVNLFFTYCSFGMKNSGKTYSIVKLISLFEQYPVKDTDGSVMPNKVIWFSPTSNFSSNSIVHTLKCLDAEEDIYENVTEAVIEEVFNEVRAEKELLLKKDDYIAAYKRFIKIKDPMRLKIEDVLILGDYNFEPPQKVFGHLKNYVYFFVLDDLIGQKDAVLGTKKNSFVSNLVIKHRHYGINLIFTSQEIKYIPPIIRSNLDIIQLFKTSSNRNLEKFYEEVSNLLTFEEFEQLFKYCTDQPYGSMIINNHQSAKRKYWLNWDKALTINNKG"
     gene            complement(15246..15797)
                     /locus_tag="SAF2_10"
     CDS             complement(15246..15797)
                     /locus_tag="SAF2_10"
                     /codon_start=1
                     /product="Guillardia theta C-protein homolog"
                     /translation="MPRKVKVEEPEIVEVEPEPEPEIKISKRTGKPTRQLTELQKENLRKGREKAVSTRKALIEGIDLEKRAENIKKAKEEVHRAKIESQKKKYEEAVRDFDEETEPAPKPKAEKKIKKKIVKFVEESDSDSEEEEVIIRKKKRDKAPQQPAPEPPIPEQVSRDNLRKKLQDEQSASMAKLMMPSYF"
     gene            15938..16237
                     /locus_tag="SAF2_11"
     CDS             15938..16237
                     /locus_tag="SAF2_11"
                     /codon_start=1
                     /product="Tlr6F"
                     /translation="MRATKVEIKKSTRSGKKMMAVFYDGDKKVKTIHFGADGYEHYSGGHKDEARRQRYIDRHKSSEDWGNPMTAGALALYILWSKPTISAGIAAYKKKFGFK"
     gene            complement(16230..17036)
                     /locus_tag="SAF2_12"
     CDS             complement(16230..17036)
                     /locus_tag="SAF2_12"
                     /codon_start=1
                     /product="Guillardia theta G-protein homolog"
                     /translation="MMNCVHCCKDLENQCEDIDYIGCNGVCNYYICNDCIGNKYKTFKNNLRQIPCEKCEKLIKSYYGYESKYYVKLSHGNTRVILHQNIHEIVGCDVNERVLKLVDDSSGYQYCKYGSRILYHDTPPQCSKHSNNVNYVCNDKCYDFTNNNNLQKDTNYIKGVKKIKKDMMEQNNVTRMEYLHEDDFNKAKTEAIKTLEEELENLENKKRNNNTAEIRQEIKETLEQIAEQQRSRYLNKKFKDFVFEVQEVKNKEEYKCCFEGDNERMQFT"
     gene            complement(17334..18845)
                     /locus_tag="SAF2_13"
     CDS             complement(17334..18845)
                     /locus_tag="SAF2_13"
                     /codon_start=1
                     /product="S3H helicase"
                     /translation="VSLVFDGFQLIKNDAINDELLEELRLYAKEHTGFDVPLKLKPFDKALSIPDDYNVEDDDDNDDNIPDDLKSYNDFKQEFEKKCCKILHPPSVYTIDDDEDKLQSIKHARDTYGHENCYVVAKVKGKEVKSSVLFMNRWLSDRNIKYYKAVCWKPPPLISDDNMLNTWKPFEISNITLEKCDRNYYQEFMTFCENLFESKEVMHYILARYAFRLQNPGLRSNVCVVYYGEEGGGKSTFIDTIYQLFGKYAIQIDKAKKLYDSHSSFEKEKCFICVNEAGGTDNFENSEVLKTRITENKLHINPKGIQAYEIDNFCDYDMTTNNVNVVKITDSSTRRWFQHECSSHYLGDVKFFNDYRKNILDNTNALRQIYDGLMKYDWKDVIKSGNFQDVNHKPDTNITKQVKECNRDKLTYFYKYIVDDYTCDESDTVKFHNSDLFKIWLNWCSTNKINMDMNNIQFGIKTWQLSKKIKGKTHSDFISKDSNAFVFIVRNVFKQYYELLDHS"
BASE COUNT     5796 a   3295 c   2626 g   7114 t     15 others
ORIGIN
        1 tatcataaat gaaccataag ttgggagtgt ttttgttcca ccattcgctg tctgaaatcc
       61 accacctcca ccactaccac cacttaaacc tgcgtgatac tgataatcac ctccaccacc
      121 acctccatat acaattgttc cttcaaactc tgtctctgtt ccagttatac ctaatcttgc
      181 tcctcctcct gcatcagatt gaactctatc accaccttta ccaactttta tattatatgt
      241 ccctgctgat aatggatttg tagaatcaaa tgtagcaaac aacactccac cacctccacc
      301 tcccccacct aaactaccac caccagaacc accaccacca acaattaata tatcacattc
      361 agtaggatta tcaaaggtta atgtgtaggg tgtttgagat tgtgataaag ttattttcaa
      421 atctggatga attatacctg atgattctaa tatctttaaa gtcgtctgtc ccccagtata
      481 tgattgacta tatgttgttg tgattcccgc tgaacaactt gatttctgta tcccatctat
      541 atataaaatt gtagttcccc cattatgtgc attaccataa aagactgaaa cataatcata
      601 cccatttggt aatactaatt ctatccatcc attgcctgga tgatgataaa cccctccttg
      661 tgaaaatgaa gtattatagt atgttgcacc aatggaagaa gcataattat tccaacttgc
      721 taaatcattg taaggtgtaa aatcataaac taaatcaggg tttgtagtaa aagtyaawkw
      781 tttatawtcw ggttctggat ttactgttgc tgtatcagta gaagttctta caaatacaca
      841 cataccttca tccaaagaaa tagcgtaatt ttgccaacta cctgtattac cataaccatc
      901 ttcaccatat aataacaaat caccaccatt atctggatca tttcttggag attttccgtg
      961 atctctcaaa ccaaaccaag gatcttcttc atctgttgat ctattatacc aaatagcatt
     1021 ataagatgtt gatgatattg atgattttag tatatttttg gaaacaccac tatattgtga
     1081 tcctatggct tgttcttttg ttgtccataa ccaatgatta aaccctttcg ttgaaaatac
     1141 aaattgatca aaactatcaa aaataacact aaaagcgtta gtataatcat atgctgtgcc
     1201 atatgttgtt gttcctgcta aattatcatc tattggatgc cacgatgcag atgtaggcgg
     1261 taaaaatctt actaatcgcc aacctttaac acctgttttt tgttctgcta aatattgtaa
     1321 tttttcggtt gtatcttcat atattggttg tggtgtttta tattttttaa ttattactat
     1381 acctgaaccg ccattgccac caccattaga acctccacca cctccacctc cacctgtatt
     1441 attttgtgca tcatttaaac cacttccacc attaccccca ccgcctaaac caccaatacc
     1501 atcttgtatt atatatcttg tttttgaatt aatagttcca gcacccccat tactcccacc
     1561 acctcctcca ccaccaccat aataaacatt gatttctgtt attgttgaag gtgttccatt
     1621 tccaccatta cctgatttac tattcacatc agatgttcca tccatataag cactttgtcc
     1681 attttgaccc tgtggaccac ctcctcctcc accaccagca gcaatacaaa catcaccact
     1741 acctatatta tcaccataac tacctcctcc accaccatca ccagaatgtg tagatataat
     1801 tggattacct gaactaccta ttacgtgatt agcagcacca cctccaccac cacctgttga
     1861 tgaattatta agatatgtat atgtaattaa gggatcaata cctcctgtat caccaccatc
     1921 ccacgatgtt ccagcacctc ctcccgcaga tatataaata atttgtgagt ctaatataat
     1981 ttcactatta actccatttg ttgcattctg agttgctgtt ccgtgagttg tgctaccatt
     2041 accacccttt ccaactttaa cagtatatga tccattcaat tcaatgttat taaaatattg
     2101 aacatctcca cctcctccac ctgctccata tttaccccca ccaccaccac caccaacaat
     2161 taatatatcg catttagttt cttctgtaaa agttaatgta tgggttgttt gagtttcact
     2221 accaccacta tgtgtaaaag ttaatatctc atattcagca acactcgcta taacatcaac
     2281 agtttctgtg acttcttctt gacctcctgg aacatttaaa tcattataat tgattattga
     2341 acctgtccct aaaacacttg gaataattga tatttctcct gctgtatttg tttcaaattg
     2401 agtattatca aaatctgcta ttgatatact accgccactt ccaccaccta aaacactact
     2461 cttaatactt attaaacttc cgcttaattc aaattgactt gcattaaaat ctgttatatt
     2521 aattctatca gtccagtata atctaccatt tcttgttaaa gaattaggat ttattgctaa
     2581 tacttgccca tttgttccta aatcaattgg tagagttaga gtataatcgc cacctccacc
     2641 agtaaatgac gaatgagatg gagctattat tttaacatta tgagtattat tttcacaatt
     2701 taattgaata ctaccagacc catatgaagc actaccattt attataatat tttcattaaa
     2761 tgtatcaatt tgtaataaat ctatcttatt tgccccatta cgagtaaatg tagttccttc
     2821 aaaaaaggtt aatacatcat caacatcatt ttctataaat ggtaatgttc tactaataac
     2881 agtatcatca agttgagtat aattcaagaa accaccatta atttctatat ttttaactaa
     2941 actattatct aatatgttta tagttgtatt tgtagaatcg ctaaaattaa tttgtaagtc
     3001 attatctatt tttgttatat cttgaactac ttttggtata acatcaggtt taaattcaat
     3061 ttcatatgct tcttgtataa tattaaaagt tgctaataag atttcatttg tatcatctct
     3121 atttgaccta tataattgaa gtttataatt taatggatat tcggtatctt gaacccaatt
     3181 cattgttgta tctatatatt ttttttcaac gcctccgtct gtcataatat tccctaattc
     3241 atctttaaaa taatattgat gtgtatataa tgcctcattt tcacttgtta tttgttcacg
     3301 aacaaatttt ataatatcat tcttatgaat attaataggt gttgtattat atgtgctttt
     3361 agattgttga actcctaaat aagtatattc aatatataaa tgaggagcta atgtatgaat
     3421 gatatcatca tatttaacat aaagttctaa atattctgtt gctctttttt gaaaatatct
     3481 atcaagaatt aaatgattta atacagggaa ttgttcagag aatgtataga cattaggtat
     3541 attttgaata gtatctataa gaccatcaac atcttctttt tgtattttat caactgtata
     3601 aaacctttca gtatcatcat tatattttac tataccagga ttaatttctg atgcttgatt
     3661 ctttgaaaaa tgatcataag agatataatt acgactatct aattctgttg tatcaacaat
     3721 attatcaggt attgaacttg ctgttatata attacgatta tctaattctg tttcagttat
     3781 atattcactt ggtatatcat ttgctgttat ataactacga gtatttagtt ctgtttcggt
     3841 tatatattca cttggtatat catttgctgt tatataacta cgagtattta gttctgtttc
     3901 ggttatatat tcacttggta tatcatttgc tgttatataa ctacgagtat ttagttctgt
     3961 ttcggttata tattcacttg gtattgttgt taaatatcct ttgttgttta gttcagtttc
     4021 agttatataa tcacttggta tatcattaac tgttatataa ctacgagtat ttagttctgt
     4081 ttcagttata tattcacttg gtatatcatt aactgttata taaccacgag tatttagttc
     4141 tgtttcagtt aaatatccct tactatctat atctgccttt gtataaaaat cagttgtaac
     4201 accctcaaat aatcctgttg tagaattata aaataaaaac tgattttgcg taggaggtgt
     4261 tctgaatata agttcatctg tataggtaaa tgtatcaatt attacaccat tttcttgtat
     4321 tgcctgtcgt cttctactac cgcttgtttc agtataataa ttaaatgtag aaccatcatc
     4381 tttatttcta aattgtatat cattttctaa tattagtgtt tcagttatat acacctcatc
     4441 cataacagat aattctggta ttctaactct ataattagtt tttgctaatt gagatatttc
     4501 attaacaata tcagttgtta aaataccatt acctatacca aaagaacgat atataatatc
     4561 aatatcacct aataaaaaat tgttattatt tattaattct ctatcacttg gtatatcaat
     4621 tgttcctttt tcaacaccat caacataata aactatttta ttttcatctg ctactctatc
     4681 attaaataca agatgtttaa aatcatcatc aaaagtaata ttatgattaa ttgatgtatt
     4741 aaatgatgtt atttcttgct cataatttac aagatgatgt tttatttttc caaacattaa
     4801 agttttattg tcataatcgt taatgatatt tcctgaactg ttcgtatatt catatgaaac
     4861 ataccaccaa ttataacctg aattttgacc atattctaat attatattat tgttaatact
     4921 cgtcatttgt tgttgtccta aattgatagg attagaagca taaatctgtt gaaaatttaa
     4981 ataacttcca ggtgctgtat ttgtatttgt agcataaata tatattctaa taaatacttc
     5041 aacagcacct agaaataaac ttccagaagt ccaattcctt gatatattaa aaatccaatt
     5101 ttgaaaatct gggaatcttg ctcctgtatg ataaacaaaa taatttcctg ccgaaccttt
     5161 aaacggatac atttcaaaac cattttgata attaatatca tcattaaata ttgatttata
     5221 attttctaat gtcctacctg gattattggc taaaaatatt aattggtgaa attgataagt
     5281 tggattagtg ttagtaaatc ttacacaata tctatcaaaa aatgttatat tgtcttgttg
     5341 taatccattt gaaaattgac tatctaaata atgatattct actgttgcat ttttttgata
     5401 acttactact aattgatttt cattaatcaa tacttcaata ttattatatt tatacaaaga
     5461 actattataa gattgtatat ttttaatata tattgaaaaa taccaattat ttgataatat
     5521 aatgtcatca tattgtatcc atcctcttaa agctgataga tattcatcag ttgcattttc
     5581 tatttgaagt cccgatgaag atggatcttt atttgatact aaatctctta ctaaataata
     5641 attagcaata gttatatcag tcgtaatact ataatgaggc attacatata atataaaata
     5701 atctgaaaag ttctctttta gtgctgttcc tttatatcct aaatgtatta aactattatt
     5761 attgattgta ttttcttgaa tacttggtat tgttccatct tgattaggtg gtaataatag
     5821 atataaaaga ctactatcat catatcctgt aatcgttctt atactatcta tttcttcttt
     5881 taatgattta gtaggtaatg ggttagttat tcctgtatag gtttgtaaat cagcaatttt
     5941 agtattaata gatattccat cttgtggtga tgttccaagt tcagtttcta taccacttat
     6001 agtatcatca atagtagtta tattaccttg tatggttgat atagcatttt catttgtttc
     6061 tattcttgat attaatgttg tttcgcctgt ttctgtatca tctgatatac ctaataattc
     6121 ctgtatttct tctatttgac caaaaatgcc tgttggatct tttggtggtg ttgttaatgt
     6181 tttatgtcct attaagttaa atatatcata aatattttta tgtattcctg ttgatgttat
     6241 atcttgatta tcatcaccaa tttcagctat aatatcttca acatctttaa ataactttgt
     6301 tgacgttcca ttagttcctt taactccaat attatcaact aaatgattta ggtcacttga
     6361 tattaattta ttagtgtcat ctatttcaaa tttactatca gttaataaat cactatgtaa
     6421 aaacccaatt tcatttatat tttgtttatc caattcttta atttcattta taccttcttg
     6481 tattttatct atatatgcct gttcaagttc tgctaaatct tcatcagtga gagcatcata
     6541 aggtgcttct ttgttagcaa tttttattaa ttggtcttct aaatacttat tagctttctg
     6601 taaatcttcc ttatttctat tagcgacata ataaccagca agtgttccac ctattacccc
     6661 agcactgact gtaaatgttc ctttaatagt ttcccataat gtataagctc ctacttgtat
     6721 ggtctctttt gttgttcctg ctaatgcttg tgttcctcct ataccaaata cggcggcttg
     6781 taaaatagta atatcaactc tggcgcctaa attttgaaaa gaattatcag caattttatc
     6841 agttatatca atccattcat catcccaagt aaaaagagga tcgggtatat atccttgttt
     6901 ataccaacaa tataatttac cgtctgctcc tattttggtg ttatagtatt gttttttttc
     6961 ttgaaatgtc ccaaattcta tgccattata atcatttgct attctagtaa taaaatgtat
     7021 ttctcctcct tcctcccagt tctctaatcg taacatatta aattttgtag tatcatcttt
     7081 ggtataatta ggccaccatt cttttttata caacatattt tctaaatcat aagcccttgc
     7141 gtgtaatcct gatggtggga tagtcttata aattgggttc gtttgttcat catcgtgcca
     7201 taataaataa ccatcttcat ctgtatcttg tatctcccca gaactatgag gattacctac
     7261 aagattttta aagttattta tcgcctcgta tatgctatgc ccttgttgat acagatgatc
     7321 tccttcatca tataatgctt tcaaacctat caaaggaacc gctaattctt cctgcccagt
     7381 aaccgcagca acacctgtaa tgatttcata taaggtttct aaattttctc ttacagatgt
     7441 tttagttgtc gttgattcgc ctgtttcttc atcaatagtt acgactttac ccatatcgcc
     7501 aattctatta tgcacatcat ctttgatttc attttcaatt tcatagattt catcctgtaa
     7561 atcacttatt ttttgttctt gtgctacgat agaggataat gatgctgtat ttagatcgac
     7621 actaaaatct aaacttgctg ttcctccgct tattctccct atactggaca ttnttgttta
     7681 atctctattt ataataagat tttaaaaaaa ataactatac atttgaataa cctaaatctc
     7741 cactatttct accattatta gtaaaatctc cttcacaatt aagaaatgat ggcatagttt
     7801 ttttattacc atataaatct tttactttat tttgaatatc ttttggtatt acataattaa
     7861 tactttcaat caaaacatca taatcatcaa catatttttt aacatctgtt ttatcaatta
     7921 tatctaaatt attagttaaa tcatcttcaa tttgatgaca gagtttcaaa aatttactac
     7981 ttaaattttg aaataacatc tctttttggt ttatttgaaa attacctatc atagcaatag
     8041 ttaaagcagt taaactatta ataattatat ttggaagttt tacttcttca cctgaaaatg
     8101 atgaggaatt tataattgcc atagcactac ttgaaataat taaagggata ttwgtwattt
     8161 gtttwatraa tgcatatctt tcataacttc ttgtaagtaa tacattcatt acatagctct
     8221 tgtcacgata atcttgtaac atcttaactt gatgtttatt taatttgatt tcttccatat
     8281 tctaaatatt agcaactttt tatttctaaa atgatcgttt gagatattct gccatgtatt
     8341 ctcttttttt tattctacat ggtgtgcatt gcttgtaaaa tacattagga tttttagtac
     8401 ttatatcgct ccgttgtggt gtataatatt tcttacaagc actacacact cgctcttcaa
     8461 catctaattt tctatcttct ggcaacacct cctcgccgtt attcaccatt tcttcttttt
     8521 atatatattt tttttcctag attctcttga actggcaatt ttgtattctg gaatatgtat
     8581 tccctttaat agcatcttgc gacgcttgtg tgtattctgg gacttcatca tacaagacca
     8641 gagacatgtt catagttctc attttttgtt tttgtgcagg tccaaacgtt ggctgatatt
     8701 gacccgtgga tggaattaat gtgcctttgg cggcatctaa atcagcctgt gctgatgcta
     8761 aatcactttg aatcaacgct aaaccattta tcgggtcttc attcaatgtt acattcaata
     8821 caggggtcgt ttgtgctcct atatcaattg gagtacctga cgttatagtt gcttgtgatt
     8881 ttgtaaaact cccatctgct ttttctacaa atgaattatt gtcttgttct gataattctt
     8941 taatcttacc aaggtctccc gtgtcaaaat tagctgttcc agataccgca aatgtatcaa
     9001 taacatttac caataaaaca tttgggtctg ctttgacacc cgttactgtt attgttaaat
     9061 cgtgagttcc agacattcct gcatttaatt gtgcgccatc aatttytatc ttatcatcct
     9121 tttcaaaatt tgccccccct gaaatatatg ttgcttcaaa tttggcagaa tcttttgtca
     9181 attttacatc gaacttaaaa gcagttgaaa atctaccttt gtatgttgcc gaagtatcta
     9241 catcaattgc agtaatttta ttggaagcgg aagcatcaac cgcatcaact ttaactttca
     9301 aatcatttgy accagaatcc ccacccaata ctgtaccatc tatttcaatt atatcaccag
     9361 gagcaaatcc agttgaagaa tcttgtgtag gctgaaaatc cacagcatat ttaccatcct
     9421 ycgttgatac tgtaaatgta taattagcac ccgatgaact tgttgttgtt gaattcgtag
     9481 atgttattgt tacgtctggt aaaacatgga ctgcttcatc ctgagtaata ttaataatcc
     9541 tttccgctaa aactacatca ttaacttgta aattgtaatc atttgctggc gattcacctc
     9601 ccaatctaat tcctggaatt actacactat cccctatatt ataattttta gaagctgtga
     9661 agttctcaga taaaattgaa tatccaccag cggtatttgt tcttctgata tcgaatatta
     9721 ttttaccttt atcagtacca tcagtactac tgatttcaat attagaataa tcaacttgtg
     9781 cctgtggtgt aaaaacacca tttattgtta tttccatatc attcgctggt gatgccccac
     9841 ctaaggtagt acctaaaaat ttgattttat cccccacttc aaatccagct gtttttaatt
     9901 ctttatctag aagttcataa tcataagtac taccatttct aataactttt atggcatatc
     9961 ttagcggtcc tttaactgct ccactactag caaggttcaa ttctgtacca gttggtactt
    10021 ttgcatcgtg tttactgaaa gaatattcaa atatgtctgg tactattctt tgaaaattag
    10081 atgcgtcaac tatcaatatt tcattcttaa ataacttatt cgcatcagat gtatctgttg
    10141 gttcaatatt gaatactgat acaaaatcct gctttgcttt tactgaattg aaattggtta
    10201 tttgcaatgt acccgttttg gttgcagaac caacaacagg tatttcataa tttacctttt
    10261 gtgtttgaga tcttaaatgt atctttttat cagcaaactc agcatttaca tcataaaaaa
    10321 ctcttgattc accagaatta acttcggcgt tagtcttttg taatttttca agtttcaaat
    10381 tgcttatatt gtaagataca aatgcaattc ttgctgcatc tatgcctgct tggatactcg
    10441 attgattgta aggatgttcg gtaaacgtaa ataaatcatc aaataagtag ctaaatagat
    10501 ttatgttata ggctgataac aatataacca tttgttcggc tcttaacctt tgtcgcagag
    10561 ttaatgtttt gaaagttttt ataaaggtct gaacagctaa taccaactca ttcaatgtct
    10621 tctgaaattg ctgatacata agagtatttt gccctttttc tatattaagt tgtagttcta
    10681 aatcatctga tattggcttc gtcttgtcat ataaatcctt ttttgccgag aatgctgata
    10741 atttattcac ataatcaccc gttaatgctt gacccaattc tgttatgaga ttagaacctc
    10801 taatgaatgg ttcgcctaaa tggtcgtata tcttcatgtg tagtacaaat ttatctgcta
    10861 aaaagccttg actaaccttg aagtttgata taaacatggg gtcgttgttt ctgaatgatt
    10921 taacatcatc taatggtgcg gtataaatta tactattgtt agtattacca tattccgtat
    10981 cataattatt tcccgaatct atattttggc agcgaacttc aaaataacca cgatatttcc
    11041 cacgttcagc tcctagtact tcatccacga aatctggcaa attcacagct tcaatataca
    11101 ttctcgcatc aggagataat ctcggcttat tcatctgtga taaatcaaac tcaaaccgat
    11161 attcgcaacc tggattatta aactgcgtta taactgcatc tctaaaattt aatgtaagtt
    11221 tcattttaat atataaaaag ataaaaaaaa aacctattca ataacctcaa ttgctatttt
    11281 gttttcatca agtatcttat ccaaatcaat cttattattt ttacattgta gtatgtagtt
    11341 ttggcaaatt gtattcttaa catgctcggg tatatcacct atttcatctt tatactttac
    11401 ttcaagtaaa tgtctgagtt tatccgatat ttcttgtagt tcatgttctt ctaatacata
    11461 tttcataatt gtctttatta tattacaata taaaaaaaat taatcacaaa caatacccca
    11521 atgcttcaaa tccttcttaa atgttggaag tgcggttgaa cccttaaata acttataagg
    11581 ctggatcacc gccgctttct ttttatcaga attttgaatg ggtgcatttt tcaaactggc
    11641 tgttcgttga tttaatataa gattagttgt ggagtgcata ggcttcacat tatccattgg
    11701 gttgtaatgc gttacttttg tagcgttatt ttgggctttg atgtaagtgt caattatctt
    11761 cgggtatata tctttttgaa taaaaaccat ttctttctta atctaagcta agatttttat
    11821 atttccacga aaacattttg cccattctcg ataacaagta gccgggaaga tagggtcata
    11881 acattcatgg ttttatcagg agtagaagct cctttgaatc tagtatcatt aacgacagaa
    11941 taagagcatg agataggtag ttgttcagat gatagacccg ataggagttt tttaccacca
    12001 ttagcaagag tagtcatgcc ttcggtcatt tcaagcgata gatacgccat gaaataggtt
    12061 tctaaccatt tatttacaga catatcatct tgatacatta actcccgatt atatccacga
    12121 gcaccaggaa cagctcggat taattcaaga taagcatcag tagaatcaag agcattctgc
    12181 ggtagtttta cgctcccaat ttggaattgt gagttatcgt ggataggatt gccgtagttg
    12241 aaatatgcag atgattctac tttggtgtca taagcacttg gtgatgttga atcggctctt
    12301 agtgtattag taaaaaacgc aattagtccc ttaatatcac gagagttttc attccatctg
    12361 agagttcctt tatcaactcc tccgagatgt tgggagcgga tctcataatg attgaaggca
    12421 atttggtatt tagcaccact tgataaattg gatgcgaggg cttccgagta tgattgaggt
    12481 agattgtaac gaaccatact cattttaaga tcagttaatt gatagcttac attcgtattt
    12541 ttaagaaggg cgttatctat ttctgtttga atgagcgtgg cattccctaa ggaagttgga
    12601 tgactgccag gaagaactgg tggtgtagct gmggcatctg cttttttacc aaatccagca
    12661 ataatggctg caccagtagc agtaggtgtt ttgaagcaag tagcagcaga agcaaaagtg
    12721 aaagcaatag ttacttcacc aagcatatta gtatctacaa agttagagct tacttcatcg
    12781 ccacgatgtc ctaaaagacc ataccaatga ttgattacat atttttctgc ttttggttca
    12841 ttgtaagtct tattgtcata gttataattg gtatccatac ttacaaattg tccgtgctca
    12901 cctttgatat atgattgtgt agcatcagca ttttgtaata cgcgtttagc ggattgaggt
    12961 tgatcaaaat aattgagtag attgacaata tcattgtatc tagttaaatg ttggatagtt
    13021 tgtccgttga ttttaatatc tacttcttca attaaactgg caatatcttt gggtggcaat
    13081 acacgtagag ttggatatcc atctgttgtg gtattttgta cacctgttgg agtaaagcta
    13141 aaatgtaatg cgatatcttc aagggatatt aaactggcat agggtaaagt gaaaatagct
    13201 ttacgtccgg gggtatagat tgtttgacca gatgatggaa gtacctcaat agttgattta
    13261 gtcatattct tgtattgctt catagcaaat aaaagaggtt caagttggct gttggcgtct
    13321 tgaaaaggca ttgtatatca gatttttctt ctaatatata agtaagataa taattttttt
    13381 tataatgaaa ttaacgaaga aatatactat atttatagat actaaattgg atacttctca
    13441 aaatccaagt aattttaata taagattaaa taattggttt gtaaggaaca acattaaaaa
    13501 tgacgatgga gcggacaacg agtggttttt gagtgttaaa accttttcta tgttcaatag
    13561 ttttagtaat atcacaacag gggtcaatga caaggtcgta ttatatgtag caaaaacttt
    13621 gtcagtagga ggtttggatt tgagttacaa tgcagggaac tatactaaat atgaattcac
    13681 aattcctcct ggaaatccca atgtaatcaa tattcaagat tttttgaaca ccgaattaaa
    13741 tacttttgaa ctcgaatgtg tgtatcaaga ctatgatagt aaatatctat ttcgcaacaa
    13801 attattatca actgacaaaa agaaaagata tcttttattt gaaaacacat atgacttatt
    13861 tggtatgacg aaaaataaat tatataaatt agacaacgaa gaagtagtaa aattcagaag
    13921 cgatcaaaac gttaatttga tggcggatag attggtcaaa atgagtttag gcaacaatag
    13981 tgatatcaga ttgaagaaca tgcatttctg taatcatatg aatatctatg atgaatgtaa
    14041 tcactttttc ctcatgcctg ttaatgtagc gagctatgaa ttgatgtatt atcaaagaag
    14101 cacagaagac ctaataccca ttgagttgct ggggaatagt atccgtaata ttgagatact
    14161 cgctcgtaat caggaaaatg acataattga agggttaaat aactacatca tggtattaga
    14221 attaatccaa gtcaaaactt ggaattacga aaaaatgatt tataatgttt tgtatcagat
    14281 ttatatgtgg atagcgacat ggttacaatg gaggatttaa cctttattat tgatagttaa
    14341 agctttgtcc cagtttagcc aatatttccg cttagccgac tgatgattat tgataatcat
    14401 agaaccatag ggctggtctg tacaatactt aaataactgc tcaaactctt caaaggttag
    14461 taggtttgat acttcctcat agaatttctc taaattgcgg ttggatgatg tcttaaatag
    14521 ctggattata tctaaattag agcgaataat gggtggtatg tatttaatct cttgtgaggt
    14581 aaatataaga ttaatcccgt aatggcgatg ttttataacc aagtttgata caaacgagtt
    14641 cttcttagtt cccagaaccg catctttctg tcctattaaa tcatctagta caaaaaaata
    14701 tacgtaattt ttcaaatgtc cgaatacctt ttgtggtggt tcaaaattat aatcaccaag
    14761 tatcaataca tcttctatct ttaacctcat agggtctttg atttttataa agcgtttata
    14821 tgcagcgata taatcatctt ttttaaggag tagctctttt tcagctctaa cctcattaaa
    14881 tacctcctct attacagctt ctgttacatt ttcatatata tcttcctcgg catctaagca
    14941 ctttaatgta tgcacgatgg aattactact gaaatttgac gtaggactga accatatcac
    15001 tttgttgggc ataacagaac catctgtatc cttaactgga tattgctcga ataatgatat
    15061 tagcttaact atgctgtatg ttttaccgct atttttcatc ccaaacgagc agtatgtaaa
    15121 gaatagattt acagggaaat ctggatggga tgattgcggt actggtttct ttttgtgttt
    15181 gattatacta tctaatccct tgattttttg aacttcaata ctcatcttac tatattatga
    15241 tatatttaaa aatagcttgg catcatcagt ttagccattg atgctgattg ctcatcttgt
    15301 agcttcttgc gaagattatc acgcgacacc tgttctggta tgggtggttc gggtgcgggt
    15361 tgttgaggtg ctttgtctct tttttttttg cggattatga cctcttcttc ttcactatct
    15421 gaatctgatt cttcaacaaa ttttactatc ttctttttaa tcttcttctc agctttgggt
    15481 tttggagcag gttcagtttc ctcatcaaaa tccctgaccg cttcctcata tttctttttt
    15541 tgcgattcaa ttttagcacg atgcacctcc tctttcgctt tcttgatatt ctcagcgcgt
    15601 ttctccaaat ctatcccttc tataagggct ttacgagtgc ttactgcctt ctctctacct
    15661 ttacgcaggt tctctttttg taactcggtt aattgtctcg ttggtttccc tgtgcgtttg
    15721 ctaatcttga tttcaggttc tggctcgggt tctacttcta ctatttcagg ctcttctact
    15781 ttcacttttc ttggcatttc ttaaataagt acaagaaaaa aaataactta tttttatcgg
    15841 tatataaggg gtgttgagtg gatatatttt ctcacttgta tcttaggaat gaggtattac
    15901 atagctaaaa aaatctatta cttatacaga aggtataatg agagcaacga aagtagaaat
    15961 aaaaaaaagc acgcggtcag gtaaaaaaat gatggcggta ttctatgatg gtgataagaa
    16021 ggttaagaca attcactttg gtgctgatgg atatgaacat tatagtggtg gacataaaga
    16081 tgaagctcgt cgacagcgat atatagaccg ccataagagt agcgaagatt ggggcaatcc
    16141 catgacggct ggtgcccttg cattgtatat cttatggtca aaacctacta taagtgctgg
    16201 tatagcagct tacaaaaaga agtttgggtt taagtgaatt gcattctttc attatctccc
    16261 tcaaaacaac atttatattc ttctttattt ttaacctctt gtacttcaaa tacaaaatct
    16321 ttaaactttt tgtttaaata tctactacgt tgttgctctg caatctgttc aagtgtttct
    16381 ttaatttcct gtctaatttc tgctgtatta ttatttctct ttttattctc caaattttca
    16441 agttcttctt ctagtgtttt gattgcttct gtttttgctt tattaaaatc atcttcatgt
    16501 aagtattcca ttctcgtgac attattctgc tccatcatat cctttttgat tttttttact
    16561 cctttaatat aattagtatc tttctgtaaa ttattattat tggtaaagtc ataacattta
    16621 tcattacata cataattaac attgtttgaa tgtttagaac attgtggcgg tgtatcatga
    16681 tataatattc tactaccata cttacaatat tgatatccac tgctatcatc taccagtttt
    16741 aatactcttt catttacatc acaacctact atctcatgta tattttgatg taatattacc
    16801 ctcgtatttc catgagataa tttaacataa tattttgatt catatccata ataacttttg
    16861 attaattttt cacatttttc acacggaatc tgtcttaaat tatttttaaa agtcttatat
    16921 ttattcccta tacaatcatt acagatataa taattacata caccattaca tcctatataa
    16981 tcaatgtcct cacattggtt ctccaaatct ttacaacaat gaacacaatt catcatttac
    17041 tctattatat agaaatatct ttatatggtt tcttatactt taatagggtt gaggtaatag
    17101 ggttgctttt agacatcgat atatattgaa aaacaaaaaa aaaaaattta atcttttact
    17161 ttaactattt tttttttttt atctctactt tctctatata tctctattaa ccctattaac
    17221 cctattatat gataataata atatataata aatcataaaa agaagaagat aatgatgtat
    17281 aatagggttg ttaatagggt tgtcaaaaaa ctaatagggt taatagggtt gtattaagaa
    17341 tggtctagta gctcataata ttgcttaaat acattacgaa caataaagac gaaagcattg
    17401 gaatccttgg aaataaaatc gctatgtgtt ttacccttga ttttttttga taattgccaa
    17461 gtttttatac cgaactgaat gttattcata tccatattga ttttatttgt agaacaccaa
    17521 ttaagccata ttttaaacaa atctgaatta tggaacttaa cagtatcaga ttcatcacat
    17581 gtgtaatcat ctacaatgta tttatagaag taggtaagtt tatctctgtt gcattcttta
    17641 acttgtttag taatattagt atcgggttta tgattaacat cttgaaagtt tcctgattta
    17701 attacatctt tccaatcata cttcataaga ccatcgtata tttgtcgcaa agcattagta
    17761 ttatccaaaa tattttttct gtaatcattg aagaacttta catcacctaa ataatgagat
    17821 gagcattcgt gttgaaacca tctgcgggta ctagaatcag taatcttaac aacattaaca
    17881 ttattggtag tcatatcata atcacaaaaa ttgtcaattt cataagcttg aatacctttg
    17941 ggattgatat ggagtttatt ttcagtaatt ctggttttaa gaacttcgct attttcaaaa
    18001 ttatcagtac caccagcttc attaacacaa ataaagcatt tttctttctc aaaagaggaa
    18061 tgactatcat atagtttttt agccttatca atttgtatag catatttacc aaacaattga
    18121 taaatggtat caataaaagt ggatttaccg ccaccttctt cgccataata aacaacacat
    18181 acattgctac gcaaaccagg attttgcaat ctaaacgcat aacgagcgag gatataatgc
    18241 ataacttctt tgctttcaaa gagattttca caaaatgtca tgaactcttg ataatagttt
    18301 ctgtcgcatt tttccaatgt aatattagat atttcaaatg gtttccacgt attcaacata
    18361 ttgtcatcag aaattagagg cggtggtttc cagcatactg ctttataata tttaatattt
    18421 ctatcagaca gccatctgtt cataaagaga acacttgatt taacttcttt cccttttact
    18481 tttgcaacaa catagcagtt ctcatgacca taagtatctc tggcgtgttt aatactttgt
    18541 aatttatctt catcatcatc aatggtatat acacttggtg gatgtaagat tttacaacat
    18601 tttttttcaa actcttgttt aaaatcatta taagatttca aatcatctgg gatattatca
    18661 tcattatcat catcgtcttc aacattataa tcatccggaa tactcaaagc tttatcgaag
    18721 ggttttaatt tgagtggaac atcaaatcca gtatgttctt tggcgtataa tcttaattct
    18781 tcaagtagct catcattaat ggcatcattt ttaataagct ggaagccatc aaatacaagg
    18841 cttaca
//
LOCUS       PLV-SAF3               16882 bp    DNA     linear   ENV 08-AUG-2015
DEFINITION  Uncultured polinton-like virus clone SAF3.
ACCESSION
VERSION
KEYWORDS    ENV.
SOURCE      uncultured polinton-like virus
  ORGANISM  uncultured polinton-like virus
            Unclassified.
REFERENCE   1  (bases 1 to 16882)
  AUTHORS   Yutin N, Shevchenko S, Kapitonov V, Krupovic M, Koonin EV
  TITLE     A novel group of diverse polinton-like viruses discovered by metagenome analysis
  JOURNAL   Submitted
COMMENT     ##Assembly-Data-START##
            Assembly Method       :: Geneious v. 8.0.2
            ##Assembly-Data-END##
FEATURES             Location/Qualifiers
     source          1..16882
                     /organism="uncultured polinton-like virus"
                     /mol_type="genomic DNA"
                     /isolation_source="marine metagenome"
                     /clone="SAF3"
                     /environmental_sample
     gene            14..550
                     /locus_tag="SAF3_01"
     CDS             14..550
                     /locus_tag="SAF3_01"
                     /codon_start=1
                     /product="GIY"
                     /translation="MPRVPTDYSQTCIYKLVHKDDIDNENIYIGSTTNFRHRKNTHKSSCNCESSKEYNNAKYQFIRENGGWDNWIMVEVEKYPCNDKREAEARERYWVEYYKSNLNRCIPTRTSKQYHQDNRDMILERNKQHYQENRDKILKYQKEKITCECGCVLNRKVISAHRKTVKHIKRMEQLNTPL"
     gene            complement(533..1468)
                     /locus_tag="SAF3_02"
     CDS             complement(533..1468)
                     /locus_tag="SAF3_02"
                     /codon_start=1
                     /product="Minor capsid protein"
                     /translation="MKLTKKYTIFIDTKLDTSQNPSNFNIRLNNWFVRNNIKNDDGADNEWFLSVKTFSMFNSFSNITTGVNDKVVLYVAKTLSVGGLDLSYNAGNYTKYEFTIPPGNPNVINIQDFLNTELNTFELECVYQDYDSKYLFRNKLLSTDKKKRYLLFENTYDLFGMTKNKLYKLDNEEVVKFRSDQNVNLMADRLVKMSLGNNSDIRLKNMHFCNHMNIYDECNHFFLMPVNVASYELMYYQRSTEDLIPIELLGNSIRNIEILARNQENDIIEGLNNYIMVLELIQVKTWNYEKMIYNVLYQIYMWIATWLQWRI"
     gene            1522..3036
                     /locus_tag="SAF3_03"
     CDS             1522..3036
                     /locus_tag="SAF3_03"
                     /codon_start=1
                     /product="Major capsid protein"
                     /translation="MPFQDANSQLEPLLFAMKQYKNMTKSTIEVLPSSGQTIYTPGRKAIFTLPYASLISLEDIALHFSFTPTGVQNTTTDGYPTLRVLPPKDIASLIEEVDIKINGQTIQHLTRYNDIVNLLNYFDQPQSAKRVLQNADATQSYIKGEHGQFVSMDTNYNYDNKTYNEPKAEKYVINHWYGLLGHRGDEVSSNFVDTNMLGEVTIAFTFASAATCFKTPTATGAAIIAGFGKKADASATPPVLPGSHPTSLGNAVAIQTEIDNALLKNTNVSYQLTDLKMSMVRYNLPQSYSEALASNLSSGAKYQIAFNHYEIRSQHLGGVDKGTLRWNENSRDIKGLMAFFTNTLRADSTLPSTYDPKVESSAYFNYGNPIHDNSQFQIGSVKMPQNTLDSTDAYLELIRAVPGARGYNRELMYQDDMSVNKWLETYFMAYLSLEMTEGMTTLANGGKKLLSGLSSEQLPISCSYSVVNDTRFKGASTPDKTMNVMTLSTRLLVIENGQNVFVEI"
     gene            3063..3353
                     /locus_tag="SAF3_04"
     CDS             3063..3353
                     /locus_tag="SAF3_04"
                     /codon_start=1
                     /product="hypothetical protein"
                     /translation="MVFIQKDIYPKIIDTYIKAQNNATKVTHYNPMDNVKPMHSTTNLILNQRTASLKNAPIQNSDKKKAAVIHPYKLFKGSTALPTFKKDLKHWGIVCD"
     gene            3387..3599
                     /locus_tag="SAF3_05"
     CDS             3387..3599
                     /locus_tag="SAF3_05"
                     /codon_start=1
                     /product="hypothetical protein"
                     /translation="MKYVLEEHELQEISDKLRHLLEVKYKDEIGDIPEHVKNTICQNYILQCKNNKIDLDKILDENKIAIEVIE"
     gene            3628..6315
                     /locus_tag="SAF3_06"
     CDS             3628..6315
                     /locus_tag="SAF3_06"
                     /codon_start=1
                     /product="cell-surface adhesin"
                     /translation="MKLTLNFRDAVITQFNNPGCEYRFEFDLSQMNKPRLSPDARMYIEAVNLPDFVDEVLGAERGKYRGYFEVRCQNIDSGNNYDTEYGNTNNSIIYTAPLDDVKSFRNNDPMFISNFKVSQGFLADKFVLHMKIYDHLGEPFIRGSNLITELGQALTGDYVNKLSAFSAKKDLYDKTKPISDDLELQLNIEKGQNTLMYQQFQKTLNELVLAVQTFIKTFKTLTLRQRLRAEQMVILLSAYNINLFSYLFDDLFTFTEHPYNQSSIQAGIDAARIAFVSYNISNLKLEKIKKTYDEVNSGESRVFYDVNAEFADKKIHLRSQTQKVNYEIPVVGSATKTGTLQITNFNSVKATQDFVSVFNIEPTDTSDANKLFKNEILIVDASNFQRIVPDIFEYSFSKHDAKTPTGTELNLASSGAVKGPLRYAIKVIRNGSTYDYELLDKELKTAGFEVGDKIKFLGTTLGGASPANDMEITINGVFTPQAQVDYSNIEISSTDGTDKGKIIFDIRRTNTAGGYSILSENFTASKNYNIGDSVVIPGIRLGGESPANDYNLQVNDVVLAERIINITQDEAVHVLPDVTITSTNSTTTSSSGANYTFTVSTEDGKYAVDFQPTQDSSTGFAPGDIIEIDGTVLGGDSGANDLKVKVDAVDASASNKITAIDVDTSATYKGRFSTAFKFDVKLTKDSAKFEATYISGGANFEKDDKIKIDGAQLNAGMSGTHDLTITVTGVKADPNVLLVNVIDTFAVSGTANFDTGDLGKIKELSEQDNNSFVEKADGSFTKSQATITSGTPIDIGAQTTPVLNVTLNEDPINGLALIQSDLASAQADLDAAKGTLIPSTGQYQPTFGPAQKQKMRTMNMSLVLYDEVPEYTQASQDAIKGNTYSRIQNCQFKRI"
     gene            6343..6546
                     /locus_tag="SAF3_07"
     CDS             6343..6546
                     /locus_tag="SAF3_07"
                     /codon_start=1
                     /product="hypothetical protein"
                     /translation="MVNNGGEVLPEDRKLDVEERVCSACKKYYTPQRSDISTKNPNVFYKQCTPCRIKKREYMTEYLKRSF"
     gene            6574..7137
                     /locus_tag="SAF3_08"
     CDS             6574..7137
                     /locus_tag="SAF3_08"
                     /codon_start=1
                     /product="Guillardia theta G-protein homolog"
                     /translation="MEEIKLNKHQVKMLQDYRDKSYVMNVLLTRSYERYAFIKQITNIPLIISSSAMAIINSSSFSGEEVKLPNIIINSLTALTIAMIGNFQINQKEMLFQNLSSKFLKLCHQIEDDLTNNLDIIDKTDVKKYVDDYDVLIESINYVIPKDIQNKVKDLYGNKKTMPSFLNCEGDFTNNGRNSGDLGYSNV"
     gene            7180..15177
                     /locus_tag="SAF3_09"
     CDS             7180..15177
                     /locus_tag="SAF3_09"
                     /codon_start=1
                     /product="endosialidase"
                     /translation="MSSIGRLQGGTASLDFSVDLNTASLSSIVAQEQKISDLQDEIYEIENEIKDDVHNRIGDMGKVVTIDEETGESTTTKTSVRENLETLYEIITGVAAVTGQEELAVPLIGLKALYDEGDHLYQQGHSIYEAINNFKNLVGNPHSSGEIQDTDEDGYLLWHDDEQTNPIYKTIPPSGLHARAYDLENMLYKKEWWPNYTKDDTTKFNMLRLENWEEGGEIHFITRIANDYNGIEFGTFQEKKQYYNTKIGTDGKLYCWYKQGYIPDPLFTWDDEWIDITDKIADNSFQNLGARVDITILQAAVFGIGGTQALAGTTKETIQVGAYTLWETIKGTFTVSAGVIGGTLAGYYVANRNKEDLQKANKYLEDQLIKIANKEAPYDALTDEDLAELEQAYIDKIQEGINEIKELDKQNINEIGFLHSDLLTDSKFEIDDTNKLISSDLNHLVDNIGVKGTNGTSTKLFKDVEDIIAEIGDDNQDITSTGIHKNIYDIFNLIGHKTLTTPPKDPTGIFGQIEEIQELLGISDDTETGETTLISRIETNENAISTIQGNITTIDDTISGIETELGTSPQDGISINTKIADLQTYTGITNPLPTKSLKEEIDSIRTITGYDDSSLLYLLLPPNQDGTIPSIQENTINNNSLIHLGYKGTALKENFSDYFILYVMPHYSITTDITIANYYLVRDLVSNKDPSSSGLQIQNATDEYLSALRGYIQYDDIILSNDWYFSIYIKNIQSYNSSLYKYNNIEVLINENQLVVTYQKYVIEEQHYLNNVWTGELQINIINYWGRSNIVSFTNISSYYLNHSLTFLAANPNRQLSDYYNMFLDNAEAQKGFNMYPFKNSNGDYIVYHTGANFAPFNQWKISVARNWTYSSIIGGQTIYIRIFIMATNTLPSSYADFSMIYESDVLSLSQAQYTSNSNFTLNTGNNTGYNYWLIGYIYTNSAGNIITDHDTNPIMIGKVRQLLVEEKQSYQTNQIISNHSITFDNDFKHLVLNDRVASENKIVYYADGVEKGTIDIPSDRVLINNNNFLLGDSYYVYRSFGIGNGILTTQTLDEISQLAKTNYRVRIPELSVMDEVYITETLILENDIQFRNKVDGSTFNYYTETSGSRRRQAIQENGVIIDTFTYTDELIFRTPPTQNQFLFYNSTTGLFEGVTTDFYTKADIDSKGYLTETELNTRGYITVNDIPSEYITETELNTRSYITVNDIPSDYITETELNNKGYLTTIPSEYITETELNTRSYITANDIPSEYITETELDSRNYITASSIPDNIVDTTELDSRNYISYDDFSKNQASEINPGIVKYNDITERFYTVDKIQKEDVDGLIDTIQNIPNVYTFSEQFPLLNHLILDRYFQQRATEYLELYVKYNDFIYTLAPHLYIEYTYLGVQQSKSTYDTTAINIHKHDIIRFKAEQISSDNEALYTHQYYFKDELGNIMTNDGGLPKKYLDTATNWIQDTEYPLNYKLQLYRSNRDETNTNEILLATFNVIQEAYEIEFKPDVIPKVVQDITKIDNDLQINFSDSTNTTINILDNSLVKNIEINGGFLNYTQLDDTVVSRTLPFIENDVDAVLTFFEGTSFTRNGANKIDLLQIDTFNENIIINGSASYGSGSIQLNCENNTHNVKIIAPSHSSFTGGGGDYTLTLPIDLGTNGQVLAINPNSLTRNGRLYWTDRINITDFNASQFELSGSLISIKSSVLGGGSGGSISIADFDNTQFETNTAGEISIIPSVLGTGSIINYNDLNVPGGQEEVTQTVDVIPSVDAVEPQPIYEDTTEKLQYLAEQKTGVKGWRLVRFLPPTSSTWYSPNDNALGTAPAYGTAYDYTNEWSVDYGGTFNEMFFSTKNMVYWLWTPKSSVDDVFTNEGRLVYKSSNNSSQHNVAWYNRDGTDPDPFISVLNHSTLVNQCLYAENSFSSAHTQLIPGNEGMCVFVRTSTDTATVNPEPEYKYLTFTYDSANDVSGQTPYTLTFDNPTECDILIVGGGGGGGKRGGGAGGAGALLYHKNVSLNGTYNIKVGNGGRGNSGILGATTNYGLSGYNSEIIDDGSTILYRAKGGGGGQGGSTNTNTGGGSSGGGTWTGGSDPLSTDNIFNGSTVSVSANQYVNSLPSPEGCRGNIGGTQTENYKGGGGGGAGSAGQNHGLETTTNDGYGGLGLTIDITGTPIVYAGGGNGGNYSTGVGIETGVQSQSFNPLYPTIESRGGGGYGSDNGNAQNGLDGTGGGGGGQGSDITGVSAGDGGSGIVIIRYKTTYSQTITEGTGTSQSGYMKYDGTTWDLVDIEIADLPTKLTDLSTEGFTLTTAEISDFPTIPTVPTTINEITNGEIFKSLLGMYVINESMYVEFNVTVGNNITASGNTNVNNIQVNNSFNSSCLIEAHDGITVKGGGIYIENVADNTFYSERLIQGNGGLLINGNTTINDRAIIYDGLYVGSVGYESWMYISPQGATGLFGIDYVSSAIRPFWGGSYQAIMANGNIATNGWLLAYSDERIKTDIEDLDDTECLNILNQIKPVKYHYKDPARRGEHKTIGYIAQQIKEVLPNAVKLQRGYLPNILEIAKYDLETNIIELDDACSFTPTSNLNIKIMDKKEHNDITITDVIDDKHFKIDTTLNTSNIYVYGSLTDDIHTINKEAINAVHLSASQELHRMIVAQQQIIDDLKTRIEALENI"
     gene            15191..15406
                     /locus_tag="SAF3_10"
     CDS             15191..15406
                     /locus_tag="SAF3_10"
                     /codon_start=1
                     /product="hypothetical protein"
                     /translation="MPVKNTCDHVKLINDLLQYEDISNEILEHIDINEMDRIDRRKRENINSEHRRRWRRGKNSYDSLKFYEIRR"
     gene            complement(15862..16338)
                     /locus_tag="SAF3_11"
     CDS             complement(15862..16338)
                     /locus_tag="SAF3_11"
                     /codon_start=1
                     /product="GIY"
                     /translation="MPLYQNSSIYKLVHRNDLDNENIYIGSTTNFRGRKGIHKSNYFNINSKNHNVPIYQYIRNNGGWDNWLMIEIEKFSCNDKRELEIRERYWIEKNKSKLNACIPTRTPKEYRQDNRERLLEQKKQKVKCECGCVVIKREIERHRKSNKHQRLMLNILEK"
BASE COUNT     6476 a   2285 c   2823 g   5298 t
ORIGIN
        1 ttaataaaac aatatgccca gagttcctac tgattatagt caaacttgta tttataaatt
       61 agtccataaa gatgatattg acaatgaaaa tatttatatt ggttctacta ctaatttcag
      121 acatagaaag aatacacata aatcaagttg taattgtgaa tcaagtaaag aatataacaa
      181 tgcaaaatac caatttattc gtgagaacgg aggatgggat aattggatta tggttgaagt
      241 tgaaaagtac ccgtgtaatg ataaaagaga agcagaagca cgggagagat attgggtgga
      301 gtattataaa tcaaatttga acagatgtat tcctacaaga acttctaaac aataccacca
      361 agataatcgt gatatgattt tagagagaaa caaacaacat tatcaagaga atcgtgataa
      421 gattttgaaa tatcaaaaag aaaaaatcac ttgtgaatgt gggtgcgtac ttaatagaaa
      481 agtaatatca gcacaccgca aaaccgttaa acatatcaaa cgaatggaac agttaaatac
      541 gccattgtaa ccatgtcgct atccacatat aaatctgata caaaacatta taaatcattt
      601 tttcgtaatt ccaagttttg acttggatta attctaatac catgatgtag ttatttaacc
      661 cttcaattat gtcattttcc tgattacgag cgagtatctc aatattacgg atactattcc
      721 ccagcaactc aatgggtatt aggtcttctg tgcttctttg ataatacatc aattcatagc
      781 tcgctacatt aacaggcatg aggaaaaagt gattacattc atcatagata ttcatatgat
      841 tacagaaatg catgttcttc aatctgatat cactattgtt gcctaaactc attttgacca
      901 atctatccgc catcaaatta acgttttgat cgcttctgaa ttttactact tcttcgttgt
      961 ctaatttata taatttattt ttcgtcatac caaataagtc atatgtgttt tcaaataaaa
     1021 gatatctttt ctttttgtca gttgataata atttgttgcg aaatagatat ttactatcat
     1081 agtcttgata cacacattcg agttcaaaag tatttaattc ggtgttcaaa aaatcttgaa
     1141 tattgattac attgggattt ccaggaggaa ttgtgaattc atatttagta tagttccctg
     1201 cattgtaact caaatccaaa cctcctactg acaaagtttt tgctacatat aatacgacct
     1261 tgtcattgac ccctgttgtg atattactaa aactattgaa catagaaaag gttttaacac
     1321 tcaaaaacca ctcgttgtcc gctccatcgt catttttaat gttgttcctt acaaaccaat
     1381 tatttaatct tatattaaaa ttacttggat tttgagaagt atccaattta gtatctataa
     1441 atatagtata tttcttcgtt aatttcatta taaaaaaaat tattatctta cttatatatt
     1501 agaagaaaaa tctgatatac aatgcctttt caagacgcca acagccaact tgaacctctt
     1561 ttatttgcta tgaagcaata caagaatatg actaaatcaa ctattgaggt acttccatca
     1621 tctggtcaaa caatctatac ccccggacgt aaagctattt tcactttacc ctatgccagt
     1681 ttaatatccc ttgaagatat cgcattacat tttagcttta ctccaacagg tgtacaaaat
     1741 accacaacag atggatatcc aactctacgt gtattgccac ccaaagatat tgccagttta
     1801 attgaagaag tagatattaa aatcaacgga caaactatcc aacatttaac tagatacaat
     1861 gatattgtca atctactcaa ttattttgat caacctcaat ccgctaaacg cgtattacaa
     1921 aatgctgatg ctacacaatc atatatcaaa ggtgagcacg gacaatttgt aagtatggat
     1981 accaattata actatgacaa taagacttac aatgaaccaa aagcagaaaa atatgtaatc
     2041 aatcattggt atggtctttt aggacatcgt ggcgatgaag taagctctaa ctttgtagat
     2101 actaatatgc ttggtgaagt aactattgct ttcacttttg cttctgctgc tacttgcttc
     2161 aaaacaccta ctgctactgg tgcagccatt attgctggat ttggtaaaaa agcagatgcc
     2221 tcagctacac caccagttct tcctggcagt catccaactt ccttagggaa tgccgttgct
     2281 attcaaacag aaatagataa cgcccttctt aaaaatacga atgtaagcta tcaattaact
     2341 gatcttaaaa tgagtatggt tcgttacaat ctacctcaat catactcgga agccctcgca
     2401 tccaatttat caagtggtgc taaataccaa attgccttca atcattatga gatccgctcc
     2461 caacatctcg gaggagttga taaaggaact ctcagatgga atgaaaactc tcgtgatatc
     2521 aagggattaa tggcgttctt cactaataca ctaagagccg attcaacatt accaagtact
     2581 tatgacccca aagtagaatc atcggcatat ttcaactatg gcaatcctat ccacgataac
     2641 tcacaattcc aaattgggtc agtcaagatg ccgcagaata ctcttgattc tactgatgct
     2701 tatcttgaat taatccgagc tgttcctggt gctcgtggat ataatcggga gttaatgtat
     2761 caagatgata tgtctgtaaa taaatggtta gaaacctatt tcatggcgta tctatcgctt
     2821 gaaatgaccg aaggcatgac tactcttgct aatggtggta aaaaactcct atcgggtcta
     2881 tcatctgaac aactacctat ctcatgctct tattctgtcg ttaatgatac tagattcaaa
     2941 ggagcttcta ctcctgataa aaccatgaat gtgatgaccc tatctacccg tctccttgtg
     3001 atagagaacg ggcaaaatgt tttcgtagaa atataaaaat cttagcttag attaagaaag
     3061 aaatggtttt tattcaaaaa gatatatacc cgaagataat tgacacttac atcaaagccc
     3121 aaaataacgc tacaaaagta acgcattaca acccaatgga taatgtgaag cctatgcact
     3181 ccacaactaa tcttatatta aatcaacgaa cagccagttt gaaaaatgca cccattcaaa
     3241 attctgataa aaagaaagcg gcggtgatac atccttataa gttatttaag ggttcaaccg
     3301 cacttccaac atttaagaag gatttgaagc attggggtat tgtttgtgat taattttttt
     3361 tatattgtaa tataataaag acaattatga aatatgtatt agaagaacat gaactacaag
     3421 aaatatcgga taaactcaga catttacttg aagtaaagta taaagatgaa ataggtgata
     3481 tacccgagca tgttaagaat acaatttgcc aaaactacat actacaatgt aaaaataata
     3541 agattgattt ggataagata cttgatgaaa acaaaatagc tattgaggtt attgaataga
     3601 ttttttttta tctttttata tattaaaatg aaacttacat taaattttag agacgcagtt
     3661 ataacgcagt ttaataatcc aggttgcgaa tatcggtttg agtttgattt atcacagatg
     3721 aataaaccaa gattatctcc tgatgcgaga atgtatattg aagctgtgaa tttgccagat
     3781 ttcgtggatg aagtactagg agctgaacgt gggaaatatc gtggttattt tgaagttcgc
     3841 tgccaaaata tagattcggg aaataattat gatacggaat atggtaatac taacaatagt
     3901 ataatttata ccgcaccatt agatgatgtt aaatcattca gaaacaacga ccccatgttt
     3961 atatcaaact tcaaggttag tcaaggcttt ttagcagata aatttgtact acacatgaag
     4021 atatacgacc atttaggcga accattcatt agaggttcta atctcataac agaattgggt
     4081 caagcattaa cgggtgatta tgtgaataaa ttatcagcat tctcggcaaa aaaggattta
     4141 tatgacaaga cgaagccaat atcagatgat ttagaactac aacttaatat agaaaaaggg
     4201 caaaatactc ttatgtatca gcaatttcag aagacattga atgagttggt attagctgtt
     4261 cagaccttta taaaaacttt caaaacatta actctgcgac aaaggttaag agccgaacaa
     4321 atggttatat tgttatcagc ctataacata aatctattta gctacttatt tgatgattta
     4381 tttacgttta ccgaacatcc ttacaatcaa tcgagtatcc aagcaggcat agatgcagca
     4441 agaattgcat ttgtatctta caatataagc aatttgaaac ttgaaaaaat aaaaaagact
     4501 tacgacgaag ttaattctgg tgaatcaaga gttttttatg atgtaaatgc tgagtttgct
     4561 gataaaaaga tacatttaag atctcaaaca caaaaggtaa attatgaaat acctgttgtt
     4621 ggttctgcaa ccaaaacggg tacattgcaa ataaccaatt tcaattcagt aaaagcaacg
     4681 caggattttg tatcagtatt caatattgaa ccaacagata catctgatgc gaataagtta
     4741 tttaagaatg aaatattgat agttgacgca tctaattttc aaagaatagt accagacata
     4801 tttgaatatt ctttcagcaa acacgatgca aaaacaccaa ctggtacaga attgaacctt
     4861 gctagtagtg gagcagttaa aggaccgcta agatatgcca taaaagttat tagaaatggt
     4921 agtacttatg attatgaact tctagataaa gaattaaaaa cagctggatt tgaagtgggg
     4981 gataaaatca aatttttagg tactacctta ggtggggcat caccagcgaa tgatatggaa
     5041 ataacaataa atggtgtttt tacaccacag gcacaagttg attattctaa tattgaaatc
     5101 agtagtactg atggtactga taaaggtaaa ataatattcg atatcagaag aacaaatacc
     5161 gctggtggat attcaatttt atctgagaac ttcacagctt ctaaaaatta taatataggg
     5221 gatagtgtag taattccagg aattagattg ggaggtgaat cgccagcaaa tgattacaat
     5281 ttacaagtta atgatgtagt tttagcggaa aggattatta atattactca ggatgaagca
     5341 gtccatgttt taccagacgt aacaataaca tctacgaatt caacaacaac aagttcatcg
     5401 ggtgctaatt atacatttac agtatcaacg gaggatggta aatatgctgt ggattttcag
     5461 cctacacaag attcttcaac tggatttgct cctggtgata taattgaaat agatggtaca
     5521 gtattgggtg gggattctgg tgcaaatgat ttgaaagtta aagttgatgc ggttgatgct
     5581 tccgcttcca ataaaattac tgcaattgat gtagatactt cggcaacata caaaggtaga
     5641 ttttcaactg cttttaagtt cgatgtaaaa ttgacaaaag attctgccaa atttgaagca
     5701 acatatattt cagggggggc aaattttgaa aaggatgata agataaaaat tgatggcgca
     5761 caattaaatg caggaatgtc tggaactcac gatttaacaa taacagtaac gggtgtcaaa
     5821 gcagacccaa atgttttatt ggtaaatgtt attgatacat ttgcggtatc tggaacagct
     5881 aattttgaca cgggagacct tggtaagatt aaagaattat cagaacaaga caataattca
     5941 tttgtagaaa aagcagatgg gagttttaca aaatcacaag caactataac gtcaggtact
     6001 ccaattgata taggagcaca aacgacccct gtattgaatg taacattgaa tgaagacccg
     6061 ataaatggtt tagcgttgat tcaaagtgat ttagcatcag cacaggctga tttagatgcc
     6121 gccaaaggca cattaattcc atccacgggt caatatcagc caacgtttgg acctgcacaa
     6181 aaacaaaaaa tgagaactat gaacatgtct ctggtattgt atgatgaagt cccagaatac
     6241 acacaagcgt cgcaagatgc tattaaaggg aatacatatt ccagaataca aaattgccag
     6301 ttcaagagaa tctaggaaaa aaaatatata taaaaagaag aaatggtgaa taacggcggg
     6361 gaggtgttgc cagaagatag aaaattagat gttgaagagc gagtgtgtag tgcttgtaag
     6421 aaatattata caccacaacg gagcgatata agtactaaaa atcctaatgt attttacaag
     6481 caatgcacac catgtagaat aaaaaaaaga gaatacatga cagaatatct caaacgatca
     6541 ttttagaaat aaaaagttgc taatatttag aatatggaag aaatcaaatt aaataaacat
     6601 caagttaaga tgttacaaga ttatcgtgac aagagctatg taatgaatgt attacttaca
     6661 agaagttatg aaagatatgc atttataaaa caaattacta atatcccttt aattatttca
     6721 agtagtgcta tggcaattat aaattcctca tcattttcag gcgaagaagt taaactccca
     6781 aatataatta ttaatagttt aactgcttta actattgcta tgataggtaa ttttcaaata
     6841 aaccaaaaag agatgttatt tcaaaattta agtagtaaat ttttgaaact ctgtcatcaa
     6901 attgaagatg atttaactaa taatttagat ataattgata aaacagatgt taaaaaatat
     6961 gttgatgatt atgatgtttt gattgaaagt attaattatg taataccaaa agatattcaa
     7021 aataaagtaa aagatttata tggtaataaa aaaactatgc catcatttct taattgtgaa
     7081 ggagatttta ctaataatgg tagaaatagt ggagatttag gttattcaaa tgtatagtta
     7141 ttttttttaa aatcttatat taaatagaga ttaaacaata tgtccagtat tgggagattg
     7201 caaggaggaa cagcaagttt agattttagt gtcgatctaa atacagcatc attatcctct
     7261 atcgtagcac aagaacaaaa aataagtgat ttacaggatg aaatctatga aattgaaaat
     7321 gaaatcaaag atgatgtgca taatagaatt ggcgatatgg gtaaagtcgt aactattgat
     7381 gaagaaacag gcgaatcaac gacaactaaa acatctgtaa gagaaaattt agaaacctta
     7441 tatgaaatca ttacaggtgt tgctgcggtt actgggcagg aagaattagc ggtgcctttg
     7501 ataggtttga aagcattata tgatgaagga gatcatctgt atcaacaagg gcatagcata
     7561 tacgaggcga taaataactt taaaaatctt gtaggtaatc ctcatagttc tggggagata
     7621 caagatacag atgaagatgg ttatttatta tggcacgatg atgaacaaac gaacccaatt
     7681 tataagacta tcccaccatc aggattacac gcaagggctt atgatttaga aaatatgttg
     7741 tataaaaaag aatggtggcc taattatacc aaagatgata ctacaaaatt taatatgtta
     7801 cgattagaga actgggagga aggaggagaa atacatttta ttactagaat agcaaatgat
     7861 tataatggca tagaatttgg gacatttcaa gaaaaaaaac aatactataa caccaaaata
     7921 ggaacagacg gtaaattata ttgttggtat aaacaaggat atatacccga tcctcttttt
     7981 acttgggatg atgaatggat tgatataact gataaaattg ctgataattc ttttcaaaat
     8041 ttaggcgcca gagttgatat tactatttta caagccgccg tatttggtat aggaggaaca
     8101 caagcattag caggaacaac aaaagagacc atacaagtag gagcttatac attatgggaa
     8161 actattaaag gaacatttac agtcagtgct ggggtaatag gtggaacact tgctggttat
     8221 tatgtcgcta atagaaataa ggaagattta cagaaagcta ataagtattt agaagaccaa
     8281 ttaataaaaa ttgctaacaa agaagcacct tatgatgctc tcactgatga agatttagca
     8341 gaacttgaac aggcatatat agataaaata caagaaggta taaatgaaat taaagaattg
     8401 gataaacaaa atataaatga aattgggttt ttacatagtg atttattaac tgatagtaaa
     8461 tttgaaatag atgacactaa taaattaata tcaagtgacc taaatcattt agttgataat
     8521 attggagtta aaggaactaa tggaacgtca acaaagttat ttaaagatgt tgaagatatt
     8581 atagctgaaa ttggtgatga taatcaagat ataacatcaa caggaataca taaaaatatt
     8641 tatgatatat ttaacttaat aggacataaa acattaacaa caccaccaaa agatccaaca
     8701 ggcatttttg gtcaaataga agaaatacag gaattattag gtatatcaga tgatacagaa
     8761 acaggcgaaa caacattaat atcaagaata gaaacaaatg aaaatgctat atcaaccata
     8821 caaggtaata taactactat tgatgatact ataagtggta tagaaactga acttggaaca
     8881 tcaccacaag atggaatatc tattaatact aaaattgctg atttacaaac ctatacagga
     8941 ataactaacc cattacctac taaatcatta aaagaagaaa tagatagtat aagaacgatt
     9001 acaggatatg atgatagtag tcttttatat ctattattac cacctaatca agatggaaca
     9061 ataccaagta ttcaagaaaa tacaatcaat aataatagtt taatacattt aggatataaa
     9121 ggaacagcac taaaagagaa cttttcagat tattttatat tatatgtaat gcctcattat
     9181 agtattacga ctgatataac tattgctaat tattatttag taagagattt agtatcaaat
     9241 aaagatccat cttcatcggg acttcaaata caaaatgcca ctgatgaata tctatcagct
     9301 ttaagaggat atattcaata tgatgacatt atattatcaa atgattggta tttttcaata
     9361 tatattaaaa atatacaatc ttataatagt tctttgtata aatataataa tattgaagta
     9421 ttgattaatg aaaatcaatt agtagtaact tatcaaaaat atgtaataga agaacagcat
     9481 tatttaaata atgtatggac tggtgaatta caaataaata taataaatta ttgggggaga
     9541 agtaatatag tttcatttac aaatattagt tcatattatc tgaatcattc attaacattt
     9601 ttagcagcaa atccaaatag acaactatct gattattata atatgttttt agataatgcg
     9661 gaagctcaaa aaggttttaa tatgtatcct tttaaaaatt ctaatggaga ttatatagta
     9721 tatcatacag gtgctaattt tgctccattt aatcaatgga aaatatcagt tgcgagaaac
     9781 tggacttatt cttctattat tggcggtcaa acaatttata ttagaatatt tattatggca
     9841 acaaatacac taccgtcaag ttatgcggat ttttctatga tatatgaaag cgatgtttta
     9901 agtttatcac aagcacaata tacatcaaat tcaaatttta ctttaaatac tggaaacaat
     9961 acaggctata attattggtt aattggatat atctatacta attcagcagg taatataata
    10021 acagatcacg atactaaccc aataatgatt ggtaaagtaa gacaattatt agttgaagaa
    10081 aaacaatcat atcaaactaa tcaaataata agtaatcatt caataacttt tgataatgat
    10141 tttaaacatc ttgttttaaa tgatagagta gcaagtgaaa ataaaatagt ttattatgct
    10201 gatggtgttg aaaaaggaac aattgatata ccaagtgata gagtattaat aaataataac
    10261 aattttttat taggtgattc atattatgta tatcgttctt ttggtatagg taatggtatt
    10321 ttaacaacac aaacacttga tgaaatatct caattagcaa aaactaatta tagagtaaga
    10381 attccagaat taagtgttat ggatgaggtg tatataactg aaacactaat attagaaaat
    10441 gatatacaat ttagaaataa agttgatggt tctacattta attattatac tgaaacaagc
    10501 ggtagtagaa gacgacaggc aatacaagaa aatggtgtaa taattgatac atttacctat
    10561 acagatgaac ttatattcag aacacctcct acgcaaaatc agtttttatt ttataattct
    10621 acaacaggat tatttgaggg tgttacaact gatttttata caaaggcaga tatagatagt
    10681 aagggatatt taactgaaac agaactaaat actcgtggtt atataacagt taatgatata
    10741 ccaagtgaat atataactga aacagaacta aatactcgta gttatataac agttaatgat
    10801 ataccaagtg attatataac tgaaactgaa ctaaacaaca aaggatattt aacaacaata
    10861 ccaagtgaat atataaccga aacagaacta aatactcgta gttatataac agcaaatgat
    10921 ataccaagtg aatatataac tgaaacagaa ttagatagtc gtaattatat aacagcaagt
    10981 tcaatacctg ataatattgt tgatacaaca gaattagata gtcgtaatta tatctcttat
    11041 gatgattttt caaagaacca agcatcagaa attaatcctg gtatagtaaa atataatgat
    11101 attactgaaa gattttatac agttgataaa atacaaaaag aagatgttga tggtcttata
    11161 gatactattc aaaatatacc taatgtctat acattctctg aacaattccc tttattaaat
    11221 catttaattc ttgatagata ttttcaacaa agagcaacag aatatttaga actttatgtt
    11281 aaatataatg atttcattta tacattagct cctcatttat atattgaata tacttattta
    11341 ggagttcaac aatctaaaag cacatatgat acaacagcta ttaatattca taagcacgat
    11401 ataatacgat ttaaagctga acaaatatca agtgataatg aggcattata tacacatcaa
    11461 tattatttta aagatgaatt aggtaatatt atgacaaatg acggaggtct tccaaaaaaa
    11521 tatttagata ctgcaacgaa ttggattcaa gataccgaat atccattaaa ttataaactt
    11581 caattatata ggtcaaatcg agatgaaaca aatacaaatg aaatcttact agcaactttt
    11641 aatgttatac aagaagcata tgaaattgaa tttaaacctg atgttatacc aaaagtagtt
    11701 caagatataa caaaaataga taatgactta caaattaatt ttagcgattc tacaaataca
    11761 actataaaca tattagataa tagtttagtt aaaaatatag aaattaatgg tggtttcttg
    11821 aattatactc aattagatga tactgttgta agtagaacat taccatttat agaaaatgat
    11881 gttgatgctg tattaacctt ttttgaagga acatcattta ctcgtaatgg ggcaaataag
    11941 atagatttat tacaaattga tacatttaat gaaaatatta taataaatgg tagtgcttca
    12001 tatgggtctg gtagtattca attaaattgt gaaaataata ctcataatgt taaaataata
    12061 gctccatctc attcgtcatt tactggtgga ggtggcgatt atactctaac tctaccaatt
    12121 gatttaggaa caaatgggca agtattagca ataaatccta attctttaac aagaaatggt
    12181 agattatact ggactgatag aattaatata acagatttta atgcaagtca atttgaatta
    12241 agcggaagtt taataagtat taagagtagt gttttaggtg gtggaagtgg cggtagtata
    12301 tcaatagcag attttgataa tactcaattt gaaacaaata cagcaggaga aatatcaatt
    12361 attccaagtg ttttagggac aggttcaata atcaattata atgatttaaa tgttccagga
    12421 ggtcaagaag aagtcacaca aactgttgat gttataccaa gtgttgatgc agtagaacca
    12481 caaccaatat atgaagatac aaccgaaaaa ttacaatatt tagcagaaca aaaaacaggt
    12541 gttaaagggt ggcgattagt aagattttta ccgcctacat catctacttg gtatagtcca
    12601 aatgataacg cattaggaac agcaccagca tatggaacgg catatgatta tactaatgaa
    12661 tggtctgttg attatggtgg aacttttaat gagatgtttt tttcaactaa aaatatggtt
    12721 tattggttat ggactcctaa aagttctgtt gatgatgttt tcactaatga aggtagatta
    12781 gtatataaat catctaataa ttcatcacaa cataatgttg cttggtataa tagagatgga
    12841 actgacccag atccatttat tagtgtttta aatcattcaa cattagttaa tcaatgttta
    12901 tatgctgaaa atagttttag ttcagcacat acccaattaa tacctggtaa tgaaggtatg
    12961 tgtgtatttg taagaacttc tactgataca gcaacagtaa atccagaacc tgaatataaa
    13021 tatttaactt ttacttatga tagtgcgaat gatgtttcag gtcaaacccc ctacacatta
    13081 acctttgata atcctacgga atgcgatata ttaattgttg gtggtggtgg tggtggtgga
    13141 aaaagaggtg gtggagctgg tggtgctggt gctttattat atcataaaaa tgtatcatta
    13201 aatggaacat ataatattaa agtaggaaat ggaggaagag gtaattctgg gattcttggt
    13261 gctacaacaa attatggatt atcaggatat aatagtgaaa taattgatga tggttcaaca
    13321 attttatata gggcaaaagg aggtggaggt ggtcaaggtg gaagcactaa tactaataca
    13381 ggaggtggtt catctggtgg tggaacttgg acgggtggtt ctgatccatt atcaacagat
    13441 aatattttta atggttcaac agtatcagtt tctgctaatc aatatgttaa ttctttacca
    13501 tccccagaag gatgtagagg aaatataggt ggaactcaaa ctgaaaatta caaaggagga
    13561 ggaggaggtg gtgctggtag tgctggacaa aatcacggtt tagaaactac tacgaatgat
    13621 ggatatggtg gtttgggttt aactattgat ataacaggaa cacctattgt ttatgctggt
    13681 ggtggaaatg gtggtaatta ttcaactggt gtaggaattg aaacaggagt tcaatctcaa
    13741 agttttaatc cattatatcc tacaatagaa tcaagaggag gtggtggata tggtagtgat
    13801 aatggaaatg cacaaaatgg tttagatgga acaggtggag gtggaggagg tcaaggtagt
    13861 gatattacag gtgtttcagc aggtgatggc ggttcaggta tagtaataat ccgttataag
    13921 actacatatt cacaaacaat aacagaaggc acaggaacat ctcaatcagg atatatgaaa
    13981 tatgacggca ctacttggga tttagtagat atagaaatag cagatttacc tacaaaatta
    14041 acagatttat caacagaagg ttttacatta accacagcag aaatatcaga ttttcctaca
    14101 ataccaacag ttcctacaac tataaatgaa ataacaaatg gtgaaatatt taaatcgctt
    14161 ctgggaatgt atgtcattaa tgaatctatg tatgtagaat ttaatgttac tgttggaaat
    14221 aatataacag cttcgggaaa tacaaatgtt aataacattc aagttaataa tagttttaat
    14281 tcatcttgtc ttatagaagc acacgatggg attactgtaa aaggtggtgg tatttatata
    14341 gaaaatgttg cagataatac tttttattct gaaagattaa ttcaaggaaa tggtggtctt
    14401 cttataaatg gaaatacaac tataaatgat agagcaatta tttatgatgg tttatatgtt
    14461 ggttcagtag gttatgaaag ttggatgtat atctcaccac aaggtgctac tgggttattt
    14521 ggtatagact atgtttcaag tgctataaga cccttttggg gtggaagtta tcaagcaatt
    14581 atggcaaatg gtaatatagc aacgaatggg tggttattag catattcaga tgaaagaatt
    14641 aaaacagata tagaagattt agatgataca gaatgtttaa atatattaaa tcaaattaaa
    14701 cctgtaaaat atcattataa agacccagca agaagaggtg agcataagac aataggatat
    14761 attgctcaac aaataaaaga agtattacca aatgccgtta aactacaaag aggatattta
    14821 ccaaatatat tagaaatagc aaaatatgat ttagaaacca atataataga attagatgat
    14881 gcatgttcgt ttacaccaac aagtaattta aatattaaga taatggataa aaaagaacat
    14941 aatgatatta ctataactga tgtcatagat gataaacatt ttaagataga tacaacactt
    15001 aatacaagta atatttatgt atatggaagt ttaacagatg atattcatac aataaataaa
    15061 gaggcaataa atgcggttca tcttagtgca agtcaagaat tacatagaat gatagtagca
    15121 caacagcaaa taatagatga tttgaaaaca agaatagaag cgttagaaaa tatctaatgt
    15181 atttagtaga atgcctgtaa aaaatacttg cgaccatgta aaattaatta atgatttgct
    15241 acaatatgaa gatatttcaa atgaaatatt agaacatatt gatattaatg agatggatag
    15301 gatagataga agaaagcgtg aaaatattaa ttcagaacat agaagaagat ggaggagggg
    15361 taagaattca tatgatagtt taaagtttta tgaaataagg agatgaattt atttttattt
    15421 ttataaataa tcttaataaa aagtaaagat attgcacaat aatatgcgtg aaaatataaa
    15481 tatagacctt aggacaaaat agaatataaa aataaaaata taaaaatata aaaaagttat
    15541 agaaaagaga atatgaaatt atataatcta aaacgtccta aaatattaga ggtatatact
    15601 ttaatagggt tgttaatagg cttgctttta gacatcgcta tatattgaaa aacaaaaaat
    15661 aatttttaat cttttacttt aactttttct tttttaattt ttcttttttc tttttactat
    15721 ataaccctat taaccttatt acttaattat atgataataa taatatataa taaataatta
    15781 aaagaataag agaatggtat ataataaggt tgttaatagg gttgggtaaa atataatagg
    15841 gttgataaaa agagagataa attatttttc taaaatgttt aacattaaac gttggtgttt
    15901 atttgatttt ctatgtcttt caatttcacg tttaataact acacaaccac attcacattt
    15961 aactttttgt tttttctgtt ctaaaagtct ctcacgatta tcttggcgat attcttttgg
    16021 agttcttgta ggaatacacg catttaattt tgatttattt ttttcaatcc agtatctctc
    16081 tcttatttct aactctcttt tatcattaca agaaaacttt tcaatttcaa tcatcaacca
    16141 attatcccaa ccaccattat ttctaatata ttgatatata ggtacattat gatttttact
    16201 atttatattg aaataattag atttatgaat acctttcctg cctctaaaat tagttgtaga
    16261 accaatataa atattttcat tatctaaatc attgcgatga actaatttat aaattgatga
    16321 gttttgatat aacggcatat agcgaatcct ttttttatgt atataaatgt ctataaatgt
    16381 ttatatcaat ttttttcaaa ataaatagtt cctatattta ggacaaaata gaatataaaa
    16441 ataaaaatat aaaaatataa aaaagaaata gaaaaagaga tttgaaaata tataatctaa
    16501 gttgtcctaa aaataataag agatatataa gatataataa ataatgttca tggattataa
    16561 tgatgtgata taaaaaatat tataataaat aaaaagatta ttgtgatgtg tctagaataa
    16621 tttggcggga gttgccagga gttgatagtg caggactgcc tgcggcagtc ggcgaccttg
    16681 ttttgtgatg gttttgctgg actgcggaca ttctttttta aaatacacgc ccagaataat
    16741 cacgcgggga aagaaaaagg tgcatttatt ggagggaaaa tccatttaga ataatctgcc
    16801 gccatttact acaccatttc ggtgtggaaa cccacctata atattatgcg ccatttacta
    16861 caccataacg gtaagcgtaa cg
//
LOCUS       PLV-SAF4               12017 bp    DNA     linear   ENV 08-AUG-2015
DEFINITION  Uncultured polinton-like virus clone SAF4.
ACCESSION
VERSION
KEYWORDS    ENV.
SOURCE      uncultured polinton-like virus
  ORGANISM  uncultured polinton-like virus
            Unclassified.
REFERENCE   1  (bases 1 to 12017)
  AUTHORS   Yutin N, Shevchenko S, Kapitonov V, Krupovic M, Koonin EV
  TITLE     A novel group of diverse polinton-like viruses discovered by metagenome analysis
  JOURNAL   Submitted
COMMENT     ##Assembly-Data-START##
            Assembly Method       :: Geneious v. 8.0.2
            ##Assembly-Data-END##
FEATURES             Location/Qualifiers
     source          1..12017
                     /organism="uncultured polinton-like virus"
                     /mol_type="genomic DNA"
                     /isolation_source="marine metagenome"
                     /clone="SAF4"
                     /environmental_sample
     gene            2..295
                     /locus_tag="SAF4_01"
     CDS             2..295
                     /locus_tag="SAF4_01"
                     /codon_start=1
                     /product="hypothetical protein"
                     /translation="KxYDIVIYIMCETQYIAMVTGVLVFISEVLPFLEKHKSNGIIHCIYVCWNSDCLKDNDTLKEPEEPNIEMSEVIISSDTEISTDDETDDETFDECNY"
     gene            279..602
                     /locus_tag="SAF4_02"
     CDS             279..602
                     /locus_tag="SAF4_02"
                     /codon_start=1
                     /product="Tlr6F"
                     /translation="MNVIIKMLVFINMINLVSIKPSTVKGKKMTAVFNIDGKKKTVNFGASNYSDYTIHHDEERKKRYIARHQKNENWKDPTKAGTLSRYILWEYKNKQKAIKMYKKLFKL"
     gene            622..819
                     /locus_tag="SAF4_03"
     CDS             622..819
                     /locus_tag="SAF4_03"
                     /codon_start=1
                     /product="hypothetical protein"
                     /translation="MPKLNVKKIQRMAKQAKKHHDDAKKAYGQAKRAHGEVKKIHKAVKSAKVGTIKGEVRKTARRAYM"
     gene            888..1277
                     /locus_tag="SAF4_04"
     CDS             888..1277
                     /locus_tag="SAF4_04"
                     /codon_start=1
                     /product="GIY"
                     /translation="MVKCNDTDNVYYGSTKNIKRRMYNHKTNPSKSIKDIIQNNNFDVFILYIGDGYIETENYFIKNFPCVNHNIVKVYDLRERQKFYRERYSENILNYKRKLFICECGCHMQNHHKYNHFKTKKHQTLVLKS"
     gene            complement(1253..1744)
                     /locus_tag="SAF4_05"
     CDS             complement(1253..1744)
                     /locus_tag="SAF4_05"
                     /codon_start=1
                     /product="hypothetical protein"
                     /translation="MTFNAIDIYKGTLYYPKNEGIELYIKQENLDKIVVCFNNENDKINDKLSKLSKLSINAIALMTDDERMLESExxFLYLISNPxKDIKYYxxPILDYFHMIGYLKFKKNIYNDNKQKIIRYRVEFKNKQGKLLITKRYSSLAQLSDDLGKKMTSLHYQLFKTSV"
     gene            complement(1789..2739)
                     /locus_tag="SAF4_06"
     CDS             complement(1789..2739)
                     /locus_tag="SAF4_06"
                     /codon_start=1
                     /product="hypothetical protein"
                     /translation="MAKSKRVKQKFFTTKGGDLQKAVSSDLLLQQAETSKSIKNYNTAGINYDKRIYNKLVRNMEAQKIASQSDDASLKLKLKNYGDALRDDLKKSVGGTQTSVIRRPQAQQLNLDYVQQELPSDQAVAIATHIPTVEVNEAERKILSLVSNKLYQTKKPDARTIARWATLYARSDKGFVNQVLRKHYEDKGTSETRTKLREEAVKQSQYKTASKQLKLSKKIRQADERKKAEDERKKAEEERKKVESSSVKPKQISTILKNRIIRDAITPTIQANKNVPPSKIKQLLKKRLWKTNNITEEDVNKVIVTELKKKKKSITI"
     gene            complement(2764..3480)
                     /locus_tag="SAF4_07"
     CDS             complement(2764..3480)
                     /locus_tag="SAF4_07"
                     /codon_start=1
                     /product="hypothetical protein"
                     /translation="MSIIPQIYNQGTGLIGSTTEGNNLPDTVTDLIVENTLTVLGDSTFNGLVSINNDLDVNGQITAQSIVSNNLSRKLQTLIVPYTVVSNATTPQTLLGSGLQVIGNNQIPNNLQIGDTFSITSSGQQLNINNGLAIFNIVFGDGLAIVQQSSIDATLGTNETGFNLNLTFTVLSLGVTASASWTLVYTFSSGVDDVQGRIFSDELTFDSTLGGNIDLLVREDVGTGNPVTFNVKQAIITT"
     gene            3536..4087
                     /locus_tag="SAF4_08"
     CDS             3536..4087
                     /locus_tag="SAF4_08"
                     /codon_start=1
                     /product="Guillardia theta C-protein homolog"
                     /translation="MSDLENKPIESTDYDELEAIPEEKPKRIMSEKQLANLARAREKAKVTLTEKKKRSTTLKQQERKLRELKLKEKEDRIQAELNTIQHTVNIDGDVEDEPVVYKKKPRKKKPPKVVYYSSSEDDEPEPEIIYKKKARKPKRANFQSMPTMEEADKKVEDAAIEKKYNDELIRMRRQYMMDQVFPK"
     gene            4110..5030
                     /locus_tag="SAF4_09"
     CDS             4110..5030
                     /locus_tag="SAF4_09"
                     /codon_start=1
                     /product=�Packaging ATPase�
                     /translation="MSVVKLEHINGLDNNEIVVQDDYRMDVPKHLPQGFFSLLSVGNSGSGKTNAVLNLIQKLKPFYNRYILISPTGCYDVERGKRAEPKYNKLKIDFDEEHSNYHMGLISEIIQRQRQCLIDYEEWKRYTEVYKMAMEFLKRSKDKTEDAIFAFPHVEYLLKYDFCEPTDEFYFPQQIVPTAMLIIDDMASTPIYTNALGELTNLQMKNRHLKMSVLNLVQAYKLCPRSIRLNSTVMMLFPCKSEKMIKEFAESCSNHYTPEQFIKLFEYATGNGKPYDFLYIDCREVKGFRKNFNERIDITDEFKNEK"
     gene            5054..5575
                     /locus_tag="SAF4_10"
     CDS             5054..5575
                     /locus_tag="SAF4_10"
                     /codon_start=1
                     /product="hypothetical protein"
                     /translation="MTKLSGDYFKDKAEAVEFYKNSTDSLKDKPDWLIEAVIDFACQYPNYKEYLEVEAKVKNGQELTPKQKKKYGHLSWEQQTTKYKKDQVLYDKVEINKKGEYDDIVNDTEARATMNKYNLDFGEQHKPDENVKLRLKTKDGEYEAVANIEELNENGVSNRETWDIKEVSKNNII"
     gene            5586..6164
                     /locus_tag="SAF4_11"
     CDS             5586..6164
                     /locus_tag="SAF4_11"
                     /codon_start=1
                     /product="hypothetical protein"
                     /translation="MDWNNGTIFRAFIRTNEINSDCKIDIGQQELNNKVFIGVENMVLKPNVSDADPDIQDFLQDFWSTKSYIQLESYQLPPYIDYTSNNISTGGDDVQESLRCRNTNIFARLPLIATPTLGDSQLTTEATFALDRVLNKDSILYEMVNNPHALSNGRLKFRILDEQGRPLSQGDVNLIKSLSFTLVIYKPDNKYN"
     gene            6173..7183
                     /locus_tag="SAF4_12"
     CDS             6173..7183
                     /locus_tag="SAF4_12"
                     /codon_start=1
                     /product="Minor capsid protein"
                     /translation="MVYETVKSILFYLDTRLRSGGTIGSPQFSFPNNLIGLQPQNGELIKLTMQEASIEYTFYQTEDFNNKFLVEELILGLPLEVREITIEIGNYNLVTFIVELTRVLNAGNLYTYVLTYIPNTNQIKYIAIPKIPNSVAESIIFNFNNNDVFDLVGFNIGESMNEIMGFEVNSIIQFTDTGNNTLETQSTVPITMSPGVENLYVTISNSCGNYGNANVQNVFTSSNILAKIPVATPPFSTLYFYDLNSNFSTIITNKYLEKLLKNLNSNFSTIITNKYLDNLNISLFNERFTQIEPRKNWTFTMKIEIIRPHTVNKSTLLLQELLDITKLKFMKKNKDK"
     gene            7211..7411
                     /locus_tag="SAF4_13"
     CDS             7211..7411
                     /locus_tag="SAF4_13"
                     /codon_start=1
                     /product="hypothetical protein"
                     /translation="MARGKRLGRKLFKSVKKGGSILRKSANVTKSIIGQVDKLSGGALTKALNEDPRTRAMLTGVDVVAN"
     gene            7454..9370
                     /locus_tag="SAF4_14"
     CDS             7454..9370
                     /locus_tag="SAF4_14"
                     /codon_start=1
                     /product="hypothetical protein"
                     /translation="MSNNSNAPFVSSKKYPLVGGISNSPFTDQRAVEAGGGSGGLGNVIYDGVTLSVDDGAGSSIIQDIDQGIEDFTIRNDAGEITLNSTTGVTISAENENIFLNTEKEFVCTNTKTTAGELFKWVNDLDDPLIDNPTFKLSRVGTGATATDIIICENIELVTFAGNNSAVESKPLIRFSQIAGQNSEVRFENNPTVVGDVLRYAGGTIPRQLEWQPLNVENLIKPVNPLPYEQDTTRVFNTGTDATRGNVVQLFASTVSSGGTFTNTMTLESGPDEDKFNILMNSTKDEWFNITSQNVGSGTGTFVTEFKINASTYLQGAGNPKPTGRSSAMIFNNFIEFDFAGGVPHTSPLFAFRSQPSGVGGEYYQFLASVPSIDGAPIVPNTPVQNSVLTVVSGLGTIASPYIMQWIVPSGGGGGNLNTLDIEYDTSSSTLVLSDPVDGIISTTPIVSGRTILIESLVVNGQGTFSVFGLSNTTFPPPASTSIVGNNPPNVPLGSLGESLWTVGNTFRVTIGGKINDFDNNDNLVYQVISNRGQTSQNILNTFSLELSSVLNTAFGFTWVVLFTVRTLNAGAVLGTIATNSNFTYTDDQFKPENEGAIVSNVNASFDTSIQQYLDLTLRFPSAGNSLTVTTAVIERIY"
     gene            9354..9983
                     /locus_tag="SAF4_15"
     CDS             9354..9983
                     /locus_tag="SAF4_15"
                     /codon_start=1
                     /product="hypothetical protein"
                     /translation="LKEYIKKIYLQLLYMNIPFRNEQQPFFQNQMGNAGNGGKPNPPTIPDNPTGMRPRVNFSKDFIIGGYNNNLESYVSPTNFNQYWNDNFYSNNPIGIGKKWTSPGGLVGLGGNGNNQGGAGFTPNRWSPYDVSSLGVSGGTSQTYPYNDNDIYIDGGSRRVWSLQDNINEGVEQNVQSAEPEKLPSVDEVEMEVQRLVREMSDDQKISFV"
     gene            10021..11613
                     /locus_tag="SAF4_16"
     CDS             10021..11613
                     /locus_tag="SAF4_16"
                     /codon_start=1
                     /product="Major capsid protein"
                     /translation="MSSSFASRESSSSLFVPDALKFYVNRLSFSKNRVRLQALSSQRASSSSQIIVRLPSNTMINLASLTMTGSVRATIASAVAGEGVALPTNWDYSFIETLSLIANGGIITQPFTNYKLLGNTLNDVYGSNAKVFSRSGLQGSLPSPLIEVSGIVASEEQQYVPFSINSWISATQTMAPSYIATNLLGDLELRLTMADTSILQTGTTADGKPKAGLQQRANWDMKDINFYVETCSLDSVVLDQAIQAKLASGEGINVPFENVFSFSQTNGGDSFNQRFSVSSQSINKIVAVSQLQSDLSPPQGDDGSGDNRLGQRKYVNGIPQALRRNVCGATQAQFSINNQYSPNYQINSELGAGYSPVDGTSANYQMSSGLVETVAAMDIPDYDYDCGHKLTSTTQMPFEFLGGGAVVGANSEITGYIQPPSSQILQEPDAGAVDQNASVWFEPYVYKSGIDTYLEDKYVVATSFDLDVCDKDRVISGVNTIGSNAQLFYNVVGGGRVPTATGGNANVSNIFVICTSMVQIYAGSALKIIQ"
     gene            11673..11924
                     /locus_tag="SAF4_17"
     CDS             11673..11924
                     /locus_tag="SAF4_17"
                     /codon_start=1
                     /product="hypothetical protein"
                     /translation="MRTFEYFDKKLGGDVWGKVNDYLQEDNKQVKKDLVFGLHEYFFYHQYDEDKPHFRACDRDYEYDENGRVLCFIFYDDSECEYY"
BASE COUNT     4141 a   1871 c   2138 g   3861 t      6 others
ORIGIN
        1 aaaaaaatat gatatagtta tatacattat gtgcgaaacc caatatattg ctatggttac
       61 aggtgtttta gtttttataa gcgaggtttt acccttttta gagaagcata aatcaaacgg
      121 aataatacat tgtatttacg tttgttggaa ttcagactgc ttgaaggata acgatacact
      181 taaagaacca gaagagccaa atattgaaat gagcgaggta ataatatcaa gcgataccga
      241 aatatcaaca gacgatgaaa cagatgatga aacatttgat gaatgtaatt attaaaatgt
      301 tagtatttat taatatgatt aatttagttt caataaaacc atcaactgta aaaggtaaaa
      361 agatgactgc ggtttttaat atagatggta aaaagaaaac ggtcaatttt ggagcgtcaa
      421 actatagtga ttataccata catcacgatg aggaacgcaa aaaacggtac atagcccgcc
      481 accaaaaaaa tgaaaattgg aaagatccaa ccaaggccgg gacattaagc cgttatattc
      541 tgtgggaata taaaaataaa caaaaagcaa taaaaatgta taaaaaacta ttcaaattat
      601 aatgtttagt aattttatac aatgccaaaa ctcaacgtga aaaaaatcca acgaatggct
      661 aaacaagcta aaaaacacca cgacgacgcc aagaaagctt acggacaagc aaagagggca
      721 catggtgaag tcaagaagat tcataaagcg gtcaaatccg caaaagtagg aacaatcaag
      781 ggagaggtca gaaagacagc cagacgggct tacatgtaaa ttgaatgcta caagcggacg
      841 atttataaaa ttaaaatata tagtaatttt atatggggta ttcgtacatg gtaaaatgca
      901 atgacaccga caatgtttat tatggttcta caaaaaatat taaaagacgt atgtataatc
      961 acaaaacaaa cccgtcaaaa tctatcaaag atattataca aaacaataac tttgatgtat
     1021 ttattttata cataggtgac ggttatattg aaaccgaaaa ctattttata aaaaactttc
     1081 cttgtgttaa tcataatatc gttaaagttt atgatttaag agagagacaa aaattttata
     1141 gagagagata cagcgaaaat atactaaatt ataaacgtaa attatttata tgtgaatgtg
     1201 gatgccacat gcaaaatcac cataaatata atcactttaa aacgaaaaaa catcaaacac
     1261 tggttttaaa aagttgataa tgtaatgagg tcattttctt acctaaatca tccgataatt
     1321 gagcaagtga tgaatatctt ttagttatta acaatttccc ctgtttgttt ttaaattcaa
     1381 cacgataccg tataattttt tgtttattgt cgttatatat attcttctta aatttcaagt
     1441 agcctatcat gtgaaaataa tctaaaattg gytgyaaata atatttaata tcctttcktg
     1501 gatttgatat taaatataaa aaraaymttt cgctttccag catacgttca tcatcagtca
     1561 ttaatgctat ggcgtttatt gatagttttg atagttttga taatttgtca ttgattttat
     1621 cattttcatt gttaaagcac actactattt tatctaaatt ttcttgttta atgtatagtt
     1681 ctataccttc attttttgga taatacaacg ttcccttata aatatcaatt gcattaaatg
     1741 tcatataatt atatctatat aatttttaaa aaagatgaac gttatttctt agatagtgat
     1801 tgatttcttc ttcttcttta attctgttac tattacttta ttaacatctt cttctgttat
     1861 attatttgtc ttccaaagcc tttttttcaa gagttgtttt attttggatg gtggcacatt
     1921 tttatttgct tgtattgttg gcgttatggc atcacgtata attctatttt ttaatattgt
     1981 actaatttgc tttggtttca cactgcttga ttctactttt tttctttctt cttcagcttt
     2041 ttttctttca tcttcagctt tttttctttc atcggcttgc ctgatttttt ttgataattt
     2101 taattgcttc gatgctgttt tatattgaga ctgcttaacg gcttcttctc gtagtttagt
     2161 acgagtttcg ctggtacctt tatcttcgta atgtttcctc aaaacctgat taacaaaacc
     2221 tttatcgctt ctggcatata gcgtcgccca tcttgcaata gtccttgcat ccggtttttt
     2281 tgtttgatac aatttgttag atactaaact taaaatttta cgttctgctt catttacttc
     2341 aacagtagga atatgcgtag caatagcaac tgcttggtca ctcggtaact cctgttgaac
     2401 ataatctaaa tttaattgtt gcgcctgtgg tcttcttata acactcgttt gtgttcctcc
     2461 aactgatttt tttaaatcgt cacgcaatgc atcgccgtaa tttttcaatt taagttttaa
     2521 acttgcatcg tcactttgtg atgctatttt ttgggcttcc atattcctaa ccaatttgtt
     2581 atatatccgt ttgtcataat taatgcctgc ggtattatag ttttttatac tcttgcttgt
     2641 ttctgcttgt tgtaataata aatcacttga aactgctttt tgcaagtctc cacctttagt
     2701 tgtaaaaaat ttttgtttaa cacgttttga ttttgccata tataatacta ttatatatat
     2761 tttttacgtt gttataattg cttgtttaac attgaatgtg acggggttac cagttccaac
     2821 gtcttcacgt actaataaat caatattacc gcctagtgtt gaatcaaatg ttaattcatc
     2881 gctaaaaatt cgtccttgga catcatcaac accagatgaa aatgtataaa caagagtcca
     2941 tgatgcggac gcggttacac ccaatgataa aacggtaaat gttaaattta aattaaaacc
     3001 tgtttcattt gtcccaagtg ttgcatcaat tgaagactgt tgaacaatag ccagaccatc
     3061 accaaataca atattaaaga ttgctaatcc gttatttata tttagttgtt gtccagatga
     3121 agtaattgaa aatgtatctc ctatttgtaa attattgggt atttggttat tgcctatcac
     3181 ttgaagacca gagcctaaaa gagtttgtgg tgttgttgca tttgacacaa ccgtataagg
     3241 aacaataagc gtttgtaatt ttcggcttag gttatttgat actattgatt gagcggtaat
     3301 ttgtccgttt acatccaaat cattatttat tgaaactaag ccgttaaaag tactgtcgcc
     3361 taaaacggtt aatgtatttt caacaatcaa atcagttacc gtatctggta aattattacc
     3421 ttctgtagtt gagccaatta atccagttcc ttgattgtat atttgtggta ttatagacat
     3481 tatatatatg atatagaaaa aaaccttata tttattttct atagatatta taataatgtc
     3541 agatcttgaa aacaaaccta tagaatctac ggattatgat gaacttgagg caataccaga
     3601 agaaaaaccc aagcgaatta tgagtgaaaa acaattagca aatttagcta gagccagaga
     3661 aaaggcaaaa gtaacactta cggaaaagaa gaaacgttca accaccctta agcaacaaga
     3721 acgaaaactt agagaattga aactgaaaga gaaagaagac agaatacaag cagaattaaa
     3781 cacaattcaa catactgtta atattgatgg agatgtagaa gatgaaccag ttgtttataa
     3841 aaagaaacca cggaagaaga aaccgcccaa ggttgtttat tatagttcaa gtgaagatga
     3901 cgaaccagag ccagaaatta tttataaaaa gaaagcaagg aaaccaaaac gggcaaattt
     3961 tcaatcaatg ccaacaatgg aagaggcgga taaaaaagtt gaagatgcag ccattgaaaa
     4021 gaaatataat gacgaactta taagaatgcg acggcaatat atgatggatc aggttttccc
     4081 aaaataaaaa tatattgtca ttatatataa tgtcagtagt taaattagaa cacataaatg
     4141 gtttagataa taacgagatt gttgttcaag atgattatag aatggacgtg cctaagcatt
     4201 taccacaggg gttttttagt ttattaagtg ttggtaattc aggttcaggt aaaacaaatg
     4261 ctgttttaaa tcttattcaa aaattgaaac cgttttacaa tcgttatatt ttgatttccc
     4321 ccactgggtg ctatgatgtc gaacgtggca aacgagcaga acctaaatac aataaattga
     4381 aaatagattt tgatgaagag cattcaaatt atcacatggg tttaataagt gaaatcattc
     4441 aacgacaacg gcaatgttta atagattatg aagagtggaa acgctacact gaggtttata
     4501 aaatggctat ggaattttta aaacgctcaa aggataaaac agaagatgct atttttgcat
     4561 ttccacatgt cgaatattta ttaaaatatg acttctgcga gcctacagac gaattttatt
     4621 tcccccaaca aatagtacca actgcaatgt tgattattga cgatatggca agcaccccca
     4681 tttatacaaa cgcattagga gaactaacaa accttcaaat gaagaataga caccttaaaa
     4741 tgtcagttct taatttggtt caggcatata agttatgccc tcgttcaatt cgtttaaatt
     4801 caactgtcat gatgttattt ccatgtaaaa gtgagaagat gattaaggag tttgctgaat
     4861 cttgttcaaa tcattatacc ccggagcagt ttataaaact atttgaatat gcaacaggta
     4921 acggaaagcc ctacgatttt ttatatatcg attgtagaga agtgaaaggc tttagaaaga
     4981 attttaacga acgcatcgat ataacagatg aatttaaaaa cgagaaataa aaaaaatata
     5041 tagtatatta taaatgacga aacttagcgg agattacttt aaagataaag ccgaggctgt
     5101 tgaattttac aagaattcaa ccgattcatt gaaggataaa ccagactggc ttatagaggc
     5161 tgtgattgat tttgcttgtc agtaccctaa ctataaggaa tatttggagg tggaggcaaa
     5221 agtaaaaaat ggtcaggaat tgacaccaaa acaaaagaaa aaatacggtc atctgtcttg
     5281 ggaacaacaa acaacgaaat acaaaaaaga ccaagtgtta tatgataagg tcgaaatcaa
     5341 taaaaaaggc gaatatgacg atatagtaaa tgatacagaa gcaagggcga caatgaataa
     5401 atataattta gattttggag aacaacataa acctgatgaa aatgtaaaac tacgattgaa
     5461 aaccaaagat ggggaatatg aggcagttgc taatattgaa gaattaaatg aaaatggcgt
     5521 atcaaaccgt gaaacttggg atattaaaga agtttcaaaa aataatatca tatagtatat
     5581 atataatgga ttggaataac ggaacaattt ttagggcatt catacgaact aatgaaatta
     5641 attccgattg taaaattgat attgggcagc aagagttgaa caataaagtt tttataggtg
     5701 tggaaaatat ggtcttaaag cctaatgtat cagacgcaga ccccgatatt caggattttt
     5761 tacaagattt ttggagtaca aaatcatata ttcaattaga atcataccaa ctaccgccgt
     5821 atattgatta tacaagcaat aatatttcta ctggcggtga tgatgttcaa gaaagtttaa
     5881 gatgtagaaa tacaaacata tttgcacgtc tccctctaat agccaccccg actctgggag
     5941 attcacaact gactacagaa gccacatttg cacttgatag ggttttaaat aaagatagta
     6001 ttttatatga aatggttaat aaccctcatg ccttgtctaa tggaaggctt aaatttagaa
     6061 tattggacga acaggggcga ccgctatcac aaggcgacgt taatcttatt aaatcattga
     6121 gttttacgct cgtcatttat aagccagata ataaatataa ttaatatata taatggttta
     6181 cgaaacggta aaaagcattt tattttatct tgatacgaga ttaagaagcg gtggaacaat
     6241 tggtagccct cagttttcat ttcctaataa tttaattggg ttacaaccac aaaatggaga
     6301 acttataaaa ctaaccatgc aagaagcatc tatagaatat acgttttatc aaacagaaga
     6361 ctttaataat aaatttttag ttgaagaact aattttagga ctaccgttgg aagtaagaga
     6421 gattacaata gaaatcggga attataattt agtaacattt attgttgaat taacaagagt
     6481 tttaaatgct ggtaatttat acacatatgt tttaacatac ataccgaata ccaaccaaat
     6541 taaatatatt gcgataccta aaatccccaa ttctgttgca gagtcaatta tttttaattt
     6601 taataataac gatgtttttg atttggtagg ttttaatatt ggtgaatcca tgaacgaaat
     6661 aatgggattt gaagtaaatt caataataca atttaccgac acagggaata atactttaga
     6721 aactcaatca accgtaccca ttacgatgtc cccaggtgtg gaaaatttat atgtcactat
     6781 ttctaattca tgcggtaatt atggtaatgc aaatgtacaa aacgttttta cgtcatctaa
     6841 tatacttgct aaaataccag ttgctactcc tcctttttcc acattatatt tttatgattt
     6901 gaattcaaat ttttcaacaa ttattacaaa taaatattta gaaaaattgt tgaaaaattt
     6961 gaattcaaat ttttcaacaa ttattacaaa taaatattta gataatttga atatctcgtt
     7021 attcaatgaa agatttacac aaattgaacc acgcaaaaat tggactttca caatgaaaat
     7081 agaaattata agaccacaca cagtaaataa aagcactctt cttttacagg aacttttaga
     7141 tataactaaa ttaaaattca tgaaaaagaa caaagataag tgaaatttat tatattatat
     7201 aaattatata atggcacgag gaaaaagact aggtcgtaaa cttttcaaat ctgtaaaaaa
     7261 aggcggttct atactccgca aatctgcaaa tgttactaaa tcaattattg gacaggttga
     7321 taaactttca ggcggggctt taactaaagc attgaatgaa gacccacgaa ccagagcaat
     7381 gttaacaggt gttgatgttg tcgctaatta ataaactcaa gtaaataaaa tattattata
     7441 cattatatat acaatgtcta ataatagtaa tgctcctttt gtaagttcta aaaaataccc
     7501 acttgttgga ggcataagca atagtccatt taccgaccag agagcagttg aggctggtgg
     7561 cggtagtggt ggtttaggaa atgtgattta tgatggtgtg accctttcag ttgatgatgg
     7621 ggctgggtca tcaattattc aagatataga ccaaggaatt gaggatttta caataagaaa
     7681 tgacgcagga gaaataacat taaatagtac aactggtgtt actattagtg ctgaaaatga
     7741 aaacatattt cttaatactg aaaaagaatt tgtctgtaca aacactaaaa caacggctgg
     7801 tgaattattt aaatgggtaa atgacctcga tgaccccctt attgataatc caacttttaa
     7861 actgtcacgc gttggaactg gcgcaactgc aacagatatt atcatatgtg aaaatattga
     7921 gttggttact ttcgctggta ataattcggc ggtagagagt aagcccttaa taagattttc
     7981 acaaattgct gggcaaaatt ccgaagttag atttgaaaat aacccaacag tcgttggtga
     8041 tgtgttacgc tacgctggcg gtactatccc cagacaattg gaatggcaac cgttaaatgt
     8101 agaaaattta ataaaacctg taaatccgct accatatgaa caggatacaa cccgtgtttt
     8161 taatactgga acagatgcta caagaggtaa tgttgtgcaa ttatttgcat ctactgtcag
     8221 ttctggtggt acatttacaa atacgatgac gctcgaaagt ggtccagatg aagataaatt
     8281 taatattctc atgaattcta caaaggatga atggtttaat ataacatctc aaaatgttgg
     8341 gtcaggtact ggaacatttg taacggagtt taaaataaat gcgagtactt atctccaagg
     8401 tgctggaaat cccaagccta ctgggcgttc atccgccatg atttttaaca actttataga
     8461 gtttgatttt gctggtggtg tcccccatac atccccctta tttgcttttc gttcgcaacc
     8521 atcaggagta ggtggcgagt attatcaatt tttagcaagt gttccttcga ttgatggagc
     8581 acctattgta cccaatacac cagttcaaaa ttccgtttta acggtggtga gcgggttagg
     8641 gactattgct tctccgtata tcatgcaatg gattgtacca agcggaggag gtggtggaaa
     8701 tttaaacacg ttggatattg agtatgatac atcgtcatca actttagtat tatccgaccc
     8761 tgttgatggt attatatcaa caacgcctat tgtgagtggt agaactatac ttattgaatc
     8821 tttagtggta aatggacaag gaacgtttag cgtgtttggt ttgagtaaca ctacatttcc
     8881 gcctcctgct tcaacatcca ttgttggtaa taatccgcct aatgttcctt tgggttcatt
     8941 gggtgaatct ctctggacag ttggtaatac ttttagggtt acaattggag gtaaaataaa
     9001 cgacttcgat aataacgaca atttagttta tcaagtaata tccaataggg ggcagacaag
     9061 tcaaaatatt ttaaatacat tcagccttga attatcaagt gttttaaata ccgcgtttgg
     9121 ttttacttgg gttgtacttt tcactgtaag gacgcttaat gctggtgccg ttctgggtac
     9181 aatagcgact aattcaaatt ttacatatac cgacgaccaa tttaaacctg agaatgaagg
     9241 ggctattgta tcgaacgtta atgcatcgtt tgatacatca atacagcaat atctcgacct
     9301 taccttacgc tttccatctg ctggaaattc tttaactgtt acaacagcgg ttattgaaag
     9361 aatatattaa aaaaatatat ctacaactat tatatatgaa tattcctttt agaaatgagc
     9421 aacagccttt ttttcaaaat caaatgggta acgcaggaaa tggcggaaaa ccaaatcctc
     9481 ctacaattcc agataatcca acaggaatgc gaccaagggt aaatttttca aaagatttta
     9541 taattggtgg ttataataat aatttagaat cgtatgtatc acctacgaat tttaatcaat
     9601 attggaatga caatttttat tcaaataatc ctataggcat aggtaaaaaa tggacaagcc
     9661 caggcggttt ggttggtttg ggtggtaatg gcaataatca gggcggggct ggttttacac
     9721 cgaaccgttg gtcaccctat gatgtttcaa gcctcggagt atctggtgga acaagtcaaa
     9781 catacccata taatgataat gatatttata ttgatggagg atcaaggcgt gtatggtcat
     9841 tgcaggataa tataaatgaa ggcgttgaac agaacgtaca aagtgcagag cctgaaaaat
     9901 taccatcagt ggatgaagtt gaaatggaag ttcaaaggct ggtacgagaa atgagcgatg
     9961 accaaaaaat atcattcgta taaaaaatta tgaaaaatta atatatatag taaatatata
    10021 atgtcatctt cttttgcatc tcgtgaatca agctcttctc tgttcgttcc tgacgctttg
    10081 aaattctatg ttaatcgttt atcgttttct aaaaatcgag tccgcctaca ggctttaagt
    10141 agtcaaaggg cctcaagttc ttctcaaatc atcgtacggc ttccgtccaa tactatgata
    10201 aaccttgcaa gtttaacaat gactggttcg gttcgggcta caattgcctc tgctgtcgca
    10261 ggtgaaggcg tcgcattgcc gaccaattgg gactactctt ttattgagac cctaagcctc
    10321 atagcaaacg gaggcataat tacgcaaccg tttacgaatt ataaattgct tggtaatact
    10381 ttgaatgatg tttatggttc taatgctaaa gttttctctc gttctggtct tcaggggtct
    10441 ctaccatctc cgctaattga ggtttcaggt atagtggcaa gtgaggaaca gcaatatgtg
    10501 ccatttagta ttaattcatg gatttcagca acgcagacca tggcaccttc ctatattgct
    10561 actaacttac ttggtgacct tgaattacgg ctaactatgg cggatacatc cattttacaa
    10621 actggtacta ctgcggacgg taaacctaag gcaggactac aacagcgtgc aaattgggac
    10681 atgaaagaca ttaactttta tgttgaaact tgtagtcttg attcagttgt attggatcaa
    10741 gcaatccagg ctaaactcgc ttctggtgaa ggtatcaatg taccatttga aaatgtgttt
    10801 tccttttcac aaaccaacgg cggagatagt tttaaccaac gtttcagtgt ttcgtctcaa
    10861 agtattaata aaattgttgc cgtgtctcaa ctacaatcag acctttcacc gccacaaggt
    10921 gatgacggaa gcggtgataa tcgtcttgga caacgtaaat atgttaatgg tattccacag
    10981 gctctacgac gtaatgtatg cggtgctaca caggctcaat tttccattaa taatcagtac
    11041 tcgcctaatt accaaatcaa ttcggaactt ggtgctggtt acagcccagt tgatggaact
    11101 tctgctaatt atcaaatgtc gtctgggctg gttgaaacgg tggcagctat ggatattcca
    11161 gattatgatt atgattgcgg tcataaatta acatctacta cgcaaatgcc gtttgaattt
    11221 ttgggcggtg gtgctgttgt tggtgctaat agtgaaatta ctgggtatat tcaacctcct
    11281 tcctctcaaa ttcttcaaga acccgatgct ggggcagttg atcaaaatgc ttccgtatgg
    11341 tttgagccat atgtttataa atcagggatt gatacctatt tagaagataa atatgtcgtt
    11401 gcaacatctt ttgatttgga tgtatgcgat aaagacaggg tcatctcagg tgttaatacc
    11461 atcggaagca acgctcaact gttttacaat gtggtaggcg gtggtagagt gcctactgcc
    11521 acaggcggta atgcgaatgt ttctaatatt tttgtcatct gtacttccat ggttcaaatt
    11581 tacgctggta gtgccttgaa gattattcag taaataaaat aatacatgta tattgactta
    11641 aagacatata tatatagtat attataaaaa acatgagaac ttttgaatat tttgataaaa
    11701 aacttggtgg tgatgtttgg gggaaagtaa atgactattt acaagaagat aataaacaag
    11761 ttaaaaaaga cttagttttt ggactgcatg aatatttttt ttatcatcaa tatgatgaag
    11821 ataaaccgca ttttagagcc tgcgaccgtg attatgaata tgatgaaaac gggcgtgttt
    11881 tgtgttttat tttttacgat gattcggaat gtgaatatta ttaaatcata gatataaata
    11941 tgaccctatg aacgggtggc tatgaatgaa ccaaagtatg aaaccatatt ttgaaataat
    12001 aagattattt caaaata
//
LOCUS       PLV-SAF5               16458 bp    DNA     linear   ENV 08-AUG-2015
DEFINITION  Uncultured polinton-like virus clone SAF5.
ACCESSION
VERSION
KEYWORDS    ENV.
SOURCE      uncultured polinton-like virus
  ORGANISM  uncultured polinton-like virus
            Unclassified.
REFERENCE   1  (bases 1 to 16458)
  AUTHORS   Yutin N, Shevchenko S, Kapitonov V, Krupovic M, Koonin EV
  TITLE     A novel group of diverse polinton-like viruses discovered by metagenome analysis
  JOURNAL   Submitted
COMMENT     ##Assembly-Data-START##
            Assembly Method       :: Geneious v. 8.0.2
            ##Assembly-Data-END##
FEATURES             Location/Qualifiers
     source          1..16458
                     /organism="uncultured polinton-like virus"
                     /mol_type="genomic DNA"
                     /isolation_source="marine metagenome"
                     /clone="SAF5"
                     /environmental_sample
     gene            complement(151..3681)
                     /locus_tag="SAF5_01"
     CDS             complement(151..3681)
                     /locus_tag="SAF5_01"
                     /codon_start=1
                     /product="Tlr helicase"
                     /translation="MAITRGIRTKLEKYGLNLPHKRNTRAYKKILSENNWTEEQYTRYLKDVTKRYDTKLKSIAKTVQDTKYRQEIAERNKVRHIGSILVRFLITKDRRADNGDRSANEESEKYLKGQVEFLPDILDENGAKLQQVREFHSIPFNKKVSSKKEINQVVNYLVSKLYDKIMGRNYVIDVEIENQSQSIHTETNVPLENIRMKQSGSYMIDGYDKQEWDTNTNRCVYDYIIHRYGDIKGFKKSCTYEKLEEIFDNGNSLVEGVNTGGIRNFCRHFNICLHALDDEEKRFMHFVPFKVRKDLPAMIFRISNGHFYPVPQKKVQSILTINYIIDADCDTVYNIKKDDKKEKVPIENVVVLEDTNPMLEISKCIRETNTLPTKRIIVKDGVIQSYELNNITYCINQNIPMTKKLCENMKIDYTGQSMGNILNLIIEETIKILPKSTHNPHVFDTLLIANANRTHNGLIDKSYERLLNNPNTIARDINKCYGSIMYNPLTKWIRYDFNDCWEKYDGKLKLGLYYVRTEDTRLFHKSDIYSNCIIEKAMTTNIDFEIEYQLIPKYQEKKNMFKLVIDKILEYSKGDKNIYKLMINMISGMCGKTKRSAGNYKINKDINQIFQFLHKYPDMDTVIHQIPETDFYLYGAEKEMKITENNLAMYFQIIDQANIKLFDMVQDMRGTLIGRKVDCAVVHYGKYDEKPKLQNSTKWGGNQECHIPVLKKQQEFKSKDYKFKVDDWKDWNIQDSDDWEKIKNILVNEGGLLLQADPGTGKTYTAKNIASVLDKVRKIAPTNKASLNLKGSTIHKFLNMDIEGNISTRQLNRIKRNYEYIIVDEISMITKELWRRLVFLKQATGVKFLLLGDDFQLPPVEDEKVEDYFNHPAVKYLCHNNRNVLKVTKRFDMDLKNELNTLKYTDKNIDISKYPFKDTSINIAYTHKTRKMVNKKWNDKLKPNDALFIPVREDDDKGQYMHIYEGLPLIARENDNKNGLYMNNETFVVSDYDNKYVRVYSERVDDNDKVYINAMEVEIDKVQKTFYLNYCSTIHKVQGDTINKQFTIWDWNHPCMTRKAKYTALSRATCCKNISIVGKYEVDDYNDKKIQEKLNSYILSDKEKGFDNDLTIEKVKKLIIKQNSTCNICNCDLKFNYSSNDRQQFSVDRIDSRMGHLCSNVQMLCWGCNSSKGARF"
     gene            complement(3774..4043)
                     /locus_tag="SAF5_02"
     CDS             complement(3774..4043)
                     /locus_tag="SAF5_02"
                     /codon_start=1
                     /product="hypothetical protein"
                     /translation="MTDIKPNRVSVKDMNEEQKKEHRRKQNREYQAKKRLDPEFAEKQRQLMRNYRQTEKYKEYNKKHCAENYQKTKDTIRDLKLRVQILEGY"
     gene            4245..4604
                     /locus_tag="SAF5_03"
     CDS             4245..4604
                     /locus_tag="SAF5_03"
                     /codon_start=1
                     /product="hypothetical protein"
                     /translation="MTDIIPPQDPQIISPEDEIDETLVKKLINKKEIRLLFPYADRAEMKKLGARWNAVKKIWYYPSVDGQIPAELIPFKCNDIHIEYEDKEYWKSVLPSMRWEDPRKRWVVNERDYRIFCNL"
     gene            complement(4601..5206)
                     /locus_tag="SAF5_04"
     CDS             complement(4601..5206)
                     /locus_tag="SAF5_04"
                     /codon_start=1
                     /product="hypothetical protein"
                     /translation="MPNSGTEVKDFGTIKQLLASKTGGKTRDMRHYFYILQMPKCGAYRIKIGKSSNIYARFKYYQEHFHGDTVFIKDLRHFPNTEARFDSGKSQAMKLYALYEREAGYWLREFNKEKTKTGLGILTEWFDEDVSNKLMKKYEKFPDEFQKMKFDKTIKRQGLRSQTPYNVSDDEKSSSESETDEEPIIIRKSNRSKKKVIRYKP"
     gene            complement(5216..5506)
                     /locus_tag="SAF5_05"
     CDS             complement(5216..5506)
                     /locus_tag="SAF5_05"
                     /codon_start=1
                     /product="Tlr6F"
                     /translation="MQVKFAKSDRDGKKMKAVFYDGDKKVKTTHFGLDTGSTYIDHKDEDKKKAYIARHSKNNENWNDYQTAGSLSRYILWNKTSLKDSINDYKKKFNLN"
     gene            complement(5487..6050)
                     /locus_tag="SAF5_06"
     CDS             complement(5487..6050)
                     /locus_tag="SAF5_06"
                     /codon_start=1
                     /product="Guillardia theta G-protein homolog"
                     /translation="MDLSEKANNLLEKCEAMSLLCTKANYFWSIMNMIFKIPLILTSSVMCILNSFDDDKGGMKIPNVVVNGVSVLILSLQSNLKVPEKVELFKSLSDQFLLLSHQIDKYEENEITKDIVNNLTDKYDGLVQQVNFSEIPRKYKIEVITLWDKEQKSLPLSLNGVSGIRINKKRFSNHNSGAVIGHAGEIC"
     gene            complement(6078..6404)
                     /locus_tag="SAF5_07"
     CDS             complement(6078..6404)
                     /locus_tag="SAF5_07"
                     /codon_start=1
                     /product="hypothetical protein"
                     /translation="MGFGSLIGKAFSFGMKNAPKIGRAFGSIAEGSKKFGQIVEGGRKFGSVIDSVSGNKGSKFYKDADALAEKAGQISNLVGQNAGKAEQSIQRIGKAFMPRQNPATEGYV"
     gene            complement(6451..7290)
                     /locus_tag="SAF5_08"
     CDS             complement(6451..7290)
                     /locus_tag="SAF5_08"
                     /codon_start=1
                     /product="Minor capsid protein"
                     /translation="MSKNKINVYISSKNYNKPNDFEVSFPTSLIKCDPKTEYIVLNVNGWIMKNEFYNIQSINNKYKMQIENTVINFELPIGNYNVIELEKILKSQLSAFLNVEYDTYLNKYKFTNNVLTNKIIKITSISANDFIGFDNMVENIISPTEFIYSSNPINMAGDELVVLSIPNIQKSYPVIDDFKTGIMKSSDIIAFLSIDQAPFGLLQYSNQDGGDSFSYRLENTEIDTLRLVCKNQNLEDIQVGNYQLNLQFEIHPKVNEFTVLKKIERLVSNIFQFLGKDIE"
     gene            complement(7283..7738)
                     /locus_tag="SAF5_09"
     CDS             complement(7283..7738)
                     /locus_tag="SAF5_09"
                     /codon_start=1
                     /product="hypothetical protein"
                     /translation="MINNKQYRFTLFTNRDCTIENTPEGHGRVFKFLMNMGSRLEQNKEYKMTLESVSSFGIIDQDTLVIRCPNVMGKYFYNNSRESAPIIYAGSVSHNNSSLDLFSYDVDANIMMGDFTLILDNGFGANPNVDLGIADDTEFVITFLLTEYRNE"
     gene            complement(7764..8030)
                     /locus_tag="SAF5_10"
     CDS             complement(7764..8030)
                     /locus_tag="SAF5_10"
                     /codon_start=1
                     /product="hypothetical protein"
                     /translation="MELNNNNQDTDTNIEDTDRYQFLMEESVRQYPDACIWMVHCAVCEQMLEEQGIEVDENDVNEMKHLYCKKLEYDDMIKATNDITLNEN"
     gene            complement(8017..8946)
                     /locus_tag="SAF5_11"
     CDS             complement(8017..8946)
                     /locus_tag="SAF5_11"
                     /codon_start=1
                     /product=�Packaging ATPase�
                     /translation="MIEEKSIPNWDNKPVPIKDKVKYPQVKDENAPKNFYVSIFCGSRGTGKSFQLSKMLKSVEEKGTYTPDGQKIHNRILLISPTAFSPSNNCFRCLNIDWENDIMEDYDEDEFKGKIQEIKQDHEDAKEYRNYCRCYKIFEKIEDPNKMRMEDMMTLYAKDFQHPDEIDKPKYPDFITTIILDDLLGSKAFKLGRNYLTNCIIRNRHTAGGLNFCIAVQAINSVPKNVRLNANFISVFKFANKQSVINDIMPNLSAWVSEEDLTELYDFATKEPHSSLIVDMTNGTPIFKKNFDKLITLKKKSLDKIDGVK"
     gene            complement(8981..9547)
                     /locus_tag="SAF5_12"
     CDS             complement(8981..9547)
                     /locus_tag="SAF5_12"
                     /codon_start=1
                     /product="Guillardia theta C-protein homolog"
                     /translation="MSEYNEEISDSLVETVKPKKPRTPAQEEAFKKMLEKKQEINRIKKEHTAVMKQEKNMEKSQALKEKEIKTKQIQQKLTEYRTDDDEEIEEPVKKPKPRKKAVKKIVYEDPSSSSDEEIIVVRPKKSKSKKKKKKVIVQEESSSEEEEIQKPARNNNISQNVDRTAQDQLKFDLQSERIHSAMRSLGFI"
     gene            complement(9587..10045)
                     /locus_tag="SAF5_13"
     CDS             complement(9587..10045)
                     /locus_tag="SAF5_13"
                     /codon_start=1
                     /product="hypothetical protein"
                     /translation="MARVDSCFKSQRPLQDFGNDKTYWYDLNKNRDMDFKKRLDFDSIQYTSTRVKNSDFNPAFYGKSNRIALRRDLIEELESKQHPNNPYPNLTLEEQYSLIPRAMCGRYGSTLTDPKSINNGMGNIDKRLNKLTAEQLAKSKVPMPQPSGKVIW"
     gene            complement(10114..11574)
                     /locus_tag="SAF5_14"
     CDS             complement(10114..11574)
                     /locus_tag="SAF5_14"
                     /codon_start=1
                     /product="Major capsid protein"
                     /translation="MSYPKNLGTKLNYLTNYSTNSVKLNMDNSITELDNISSGARMQFTLPPNSLVDLSSFSIHAQFETTPATSAGNATRPYYLTRNVMSMVRRLTVEIGGQTVSDIQDYNLINQIFSDYQFGIEGSSKKLLSNYDPLDKRNTIGGQQSALSAIANANAVNLRVDRRPICLSQFLGFLGGGAGIKYLDTQLTGTIKITMELAPASHILWRPRPVAVDGITAIGAAADNGNDAVIDGTYKLSSVYATIKKCSIDDGVYFASVASALQAGIPFEYKYNHFQTTKSNVTDGNLTMRYEIMSNSVDLALLTFYNDGRETFGEMVDSANLGSNGETDILAANVLAPKCSGKSLALAGKQSSFSSQYFRRVGTHIDTTKFFINGERLPQYDMKNPQCYNQSLIDFGIHDDTANGIFWGINSYETWQKYYWIASARLSHICNDDTFVSGFNANGVPLTLSVETTAVAGAGVNKHGQLFVMTSEVLQVYAGRQVNRVK"
     gene            complement(11621..12964)
                     /locus_tag="SAF5_15"
     CDS             complement(11621..12964)
                     /locus_tag="SAF5_15"
                     /codon_start=1
                     /product="hypothetical protein"
                     /translation="MPTYSDIVKNPRIPRENAGSQANNQNKRRVYNKSNTQRKKQTNTRKPNQPQPPFNFNLYVGNMPSGSNNGIPQILADRALLGLMNSQNIPIGGQNPVNPLPAQPPPVPHILGGGFHADDRQQLVDIVEAQRIFYDEQNNIRNAINNNAFNQERQNQLRDELLANQNNSREYLELVSNQTRQTLDNLRQQTFNTSMNGMRSRRLIETVNNRTTDLENTINTSREEHKKNMEKIQTMFNIMLTPTNDRKALNEAYNKNREELRNNPQGVLDVIFANKERGAPRQSPENEDIEAGARLRTPENFATPLTTPRTEPRTEFSKRTGQTPQGTNFSKRLDMAAGGTTGTSSDNAEISNARNEMVNENTNDISQMDGVDSDDENTDIRNARNEMTNIYVNPTPPRQRFAFQLDDEVTLNTGGAERMEQGMDTSAITDDARPVMNQSGMFLDDSD"
     gene            13012..13185
                     /locus_tag="SAF5_16"
     CDS             13012..13185
                     /locus_tag="SAF5_16"
                     /codon_start=1
                     /product="hypothetical protein"
                     /translation="MDSQKKLDYNKKLKDRYNYDEDYRERKKQIAINHYYRKKYPKFTMSIENQTKILYFD"
     gene            13193..16456
                     /locus_tag="SAF5_17"
     CDS             13193..16456
                     /locus_tag="SAF5_17"
                     /codon_start=1
                     /product="hypothetical protein"
                     /translation="MSYVAGTGLFTNSININIDQIEVNKNDITALNTNLGNFIIDTGNNFQDSSNYVKITSNILDDKIEDTSNYVLSTSNILDDKIEVLTNVLNGYQDENGYNVGVIDVLNGYTDLDGNEVKGNTERITNLEPIVLENTNNIAGINNVINGSIDRDENGSAYLDEEGNISYTAGIIDLIQGYYTKTTDENGDIVNNEQNLVDGLYQDIQSLRDKDQQQDIQGYVVLGAQAAFEGYKWAVAKAKNGGWFGSKLNAYQELGESQFNTFAGNSAEEIIGELNNMVSVYRYDAINNEAGIHTDPITGYKLLVGGKTKIEGNLEILETGTTYLNVKDYLKIKGVKADDVLKIDTTNKLLELSYLNSHFTKDANNNLKLKIHQTSAIKVDADGLQVDVDAYHFDKANGQIKLRLKTNSGIKESGFDGFEVHLKQNGGISKDEHGLYLKNLIDTFDNQSLEKDTSSNLFVKLKQSGGITKDNEGLKLNYQIDAIDTNTLSKGTDNKLSVKDDVFHPKITQINNTTSTIQENSKLEFNTEKSILTFTEGYKIKTYRDEAKVYAGLDSTNSDTNKGAKQYSNDSQSYATDSQKHAGLHSSNDNSNKGAKQYSVDSETHATNSQKYAGLHATNGPANKGAKQYATDAGTSASTSTTAAGNALRSEGSAWTAASVATGSAGVSALVSIGNALFDNGGEVQVSAVPIVAPLQIQTNPITDEGAIGLNINQYELKSNDWDLSLHEYYSSLIDWKPPSNEETGLKVNLKGKTGEGIVDFLNNVSSTLDGGEQFNDDLIGTIPDTFESIFKFDDTVGGTNGVANGEQFKRRIHYQTAGIFDSNPTQLSVGFYTAITNFQLNRNNYYLPEGGGGHEILFSTCNTGAQSYNDDGDNGIVIKFQTGRSGPMRIRCDIRWTDDNGNDRFDIIDDEWYYYLGNDNYSSSTHLELDDEFVKDQYHHYFFSFIIDTPQIRIVFYLNHQKYAVGLKNISDGNHFRNTEYHIIGGYNIAHSGIARTPLSGQFWSGNAADIKIYNNYIEADTLASISDAYINGDAPSKPKIFADRIKLNPNHFQVNSEAGLEINDSFTGYQLPVATTSTLGGVKQGD"
BASE COUNT     5339 a   2553 c   2188 g   6378 t
ORIGIN
        1 gtcatatatc ttaacgaatc tcaaaaataa acctatcatt ctcgtcttaa ttcatatatc
       61 cacttccaat atttttgttt tttggagaac agatttaagc gtttaatcat tatatattta
      121 cataaatatt tttaaaaaat aaatacttaa ttaaaatctc gcacctttac ttgaattaca
      181 accccaacat aacatttgaa cattactaca taaatgcccc attctactat caattctatc
      241 tactgaaaat tgttgtctat cgttagatga ataattaaat tttaagtcac aattacagat
      301 attacaagta ctattctgtt ttatgattaa ctttttaact ttttcaatag ttaaatcgtt
      361 atcaaatcct ttctctttat ctgatagtat ataactattc aatttctctt gaattttttt
      421 atcattataa tcatctactt cgtatttacc aacaatactt atatttttac aacaagtcgc
      481 tctacttaat gctgtgtatt ttgcttttct agtcatacag gggtgattcc aatcccaaat
      541 ggtaaattgt ttgttaatag tatcgccttg aaccttatga attgtactac aataatttaa
      601 atagaaggtt ttttgaactt tgtctatttc tacttccatc gcattaatat atactttatc
      661 gttatcatca actctttcac tatatacacg aacatattta ttatcataat ctgatactac
      721 gaatgtttca ttattcatat ataaaccatt cttattatca ttctctctag caattaaagg
      781 taatccttca tagatatgca tatattgacc tttatcatcg tcttctctaa caggaataaa
      841 caaggcatca tttggtttca atttatcatt ccatttttta ttaaccattt tacgagtctt
      901 atgtgtataa gcgatattga tagaggtatc tttaaaggga tatttggaaa tatcaatatt
      961 tttatctgta tatttaagag tatttaattc attcttcaaa tccatatcaa atcttttagt
     1021 tacttttaaa acatttctgt tattatgaca aagatattta acggcagggt gattaaaata
     1081 atcttctact ttttcatctt caactggtgg taactgaaaa tcgtccccca acaatagaaa
     1141 tttaacacca gttgcttgtt taagaaaaac taatcttctc cataactctt tagtaatcat
     1201 agaaatctca tcaacaataa tatattcata atttcttttt attctattaa gttgtcttgt
     1261 agaaatattg ccttcaatat ccatatttaa aaacttatga attgtactgc ctttcaaatt
     1321 tagacttgct ttattagttg gtgctatttt tctgacttta tcaagaacag atgctatatt
     1381 ttttgcagta taagtttttc cagttccagg gtctgcttgt aataataaac caccttcatt
     1441 aactaaaata tttttgattt tttcccaatc atcgctatct tgaatattcc aatctttcca
     1501 gtcatctact ttgaacttat aatctttact tttgaactct tgttgttttt ttaaaacagg
     1561 tatatgacat tcttgatttc caccccactt tgtactattt tgtaatttgg gtttttcatc
     1621 atatttacca taatgaacta cagcacaatc tactttacga ccaatcaaag tacctctcat
     1681 atcttgtacc atatcaaata atttgatatt tgcttggtct attatttgaa aatacatagc
     1741 aagattattt tctgtaattt tcatttcttt ttccgcacca tatagataaa aatctgtttc
     1801 aggtatttga tgaataactg tatccatatc aggatactta tgtaaaaact gaaatatctg
     1861 attaatatct ttgttgattt tataattacc agcactgcgt ttagttttac cacacatacc
     1921 tgaaatcata ttaatcatta acttgtaaat gttcttatca cctttagaat attctaatat
     1981 tttatcaata actagtttga acatattttt tttttcttga tattttggga ttaattgata
     2041 ttcaatctca aaatcaatat tagttgtcat cgctttttca atgatacaat tagagtatat
     2101 atctgattta tgaaatagtc ttgtatcttc tgttctaaca taatataatc ctaattttaa
     2161 tttaccatca tatttttccc aacagtcatt gaagtcgtat ctaatccatt tggttaatgg
     2221 attatacata atactcccat aacatttatt aatatctcta gcaatagtat taggattatt
     2281 caataatcgt tcatacgatt tatcaattaa accattatgt gttctatttg catttgctat
     2341 taataatgta tcaaatacat gtggattgtg tgtagatttt ggtaatatct taatagtttc
     2401 ttctataatt agatttaaaa tatttcccat agattgacct gtataatcaa ttttcatatt
     2461 ctcacacaat tttttagtca taggaatatt ttgattaata cagtaagtta tattatttaa
     2521 ttcataagat tgtattactc catctttaac tattattctt ttagtaggta aagtattagt
     2581 ttctctgata catttagata tttctaacat aggattagta tcttccaata caaccacatt
     2641 ttcaataggt actttttctt ttttatcatc tttcttgata ttataaacag tatcacagtc
     2701 tgcatctatg atataattaa ttgttaatat actctgtacc tttttttgtg gtactggata
     2761 aaaatgcccg ttactaattc taaaaatcat tgctggtaaa tcttttctaa ctttgaatgg
     2821 tacaaaatgc atgaatcgtt tttcttcatc atctagtgcg tgtaagcaaa tattaaaatg
     2881 tctgcaaaaa tttctgatac caccagtatt aacaccttca actaaactat taccattatc
     2941 aaatatttct tctagtttct cataagtaca agattttttg aaccctttta tatctccata
     3001 tctatgaata atataatcat atacacaacg atttgtattt gtgtcccatt cttgtttatc
     3061 ataaccatca atcatatatg aacctgattg tttcattcta atattttcaa gtggtacatt
     3121 ggtttcagtg tgaatagatt gagattgatt ttctatttca acatcgatga cataatttct
     3181 acccataatc ttgtcgtata attttgaaac taaataattt actacttgat tgatttcttt
     3241 tttagaagaa acttttttat taaatgggat actgtgaaat tctctcactt gttgtagttt
     3301 cgccccattt tcatctaaaa tatcaggtag aaactcaact tgacctttta aatatttttc
     3361 agattcttca ttagcacttc tatctccatt atctgctctt ctatctttgg taattaaaaa
     3421 tcgaactaaa atgcttccta tatgtcttac tttatttctc tctgctattt cttgtctata
     3481 tttcgtatct tgaactgtct ttgcgatact ttttaatttt gtatcatatc tttttgtgac
     3541 atctttcaaa tatcttgtat attgttcttc agtccaatta ttctcactca atattttctt
     3601 gtatgctcta gtgttgcgtt tgtgtggtaa atttaaacca tatttctcaa gtttcgttct
     3661 aatacctcta gttatggcca tagttatatt aatataatat attattctat attatactaa
     3721 gataataatt cttatatcgt ttatacgaaa tttaaaaaaa taatcatttt tttttaatac
     3781 ccctccaaaa tttgtacccg aagttttaaa tcccgaatag tatcttttgt tttttgataa
     3841 ttttctgcac aatgtttttt attgtattct ttatattttt ccgtctgtct atagtttctc
     3901 attaactgtc tttgtttttc agcgaattca gggtctagtc ttttttttgc ttgatattct
     3961 ctattctgtt ttctccgatg ttcctttttt tgttcttcat tcatatcttt aacagatact
     4021 ctgttaggtt taatatctgt catattactt attatattat aagatattct ttatatatct
     4081 tttaaaacaa tcattttttt ttcaagatac atatatttat gttttttatt atgaaactcc
     4141 ctgaatacat ttaaataata cctcttacaa atatcacaga agaaataatt cattctattt
     4201 tctgcgaata tttttttaaa taaaaatatc cagtatatat aagaatgacc gatattatac
     4261 ctccccaaga cccccaaatt atatctcctg aagatgagat agatgaaaca ttagttaaaa
     4321 aactaataaa caaaaaagag attcgtttat tatttcctta tgctgataga gcagaaatga
     4381 aaaaattagg tgctagatgg aatgctgtta aaaaaatttg gtattatcca agtgtagatg
     4441 gtcaaatacc tgctgaatta attccattca aatgtaatga tattcacata gaatacgagg
     4501 acaaagaata ttggaagagt gttttaccat caatgaggtg ggaagaccct agaaaaagat
     4561 gggttgttaa tgagagagac tatagaattt tttgtaatct ttaaggttta tatcttatta
     4621 cttttttttt gcttctatta cttttacgaa ttataatagg ttcttcatct gtttctgatt
     4681 ctgaagatga tttctcatca tcacttacat tataaggagt ttgacttctt aaaccttgtc
     4741 tttttattgt tttatcaaat ttcatttttt gaaactcgtc aggaaatttt tcatattttt
     4801 tcatcaattt atttgataca tcttcatcaa accattctgt caatatacct aatcctgttt
     4861 tggttttttc cttattaaac tctcttaacc aatatcctgc ttctctttcg tatagagcat
     4921 ataatttcat tgcctgagat tttccactat caaatcgtgc ttctgtgttt ggaaaatgtc
     4981 ttaaatcttt tataaacact gtatccccgt ggaaatgttc ttgataatat ttaaaacgag
     5041 cataaatatt tgaactcttg cctattttaa ttctataagc accacattta ggcatttgta
     5101 agatataaaa ataatgtctc atatctctcg ttttaccgcc tgttttagaa gctaataatt
     5161 gttttattgt tccaaaatct ttaacctctg taccactatt aggcatctct taacattagt
     5221 tgagattaaa ttttttctta taatcgttta tactatcttt aagactagtt ttattccata
     5281 gtatatatct acttaaactt ccagcagttt ggtaatcatt ccagttttca ttattctttg
     5341 aatgacgagc aatatatgct ttttttttat cttcgtcttt atggtctata taagtactac
     5401 cagtatccaa accgaaatgt gtcgttttga ctttcttatc accatcatag aaaactgctt
     5461 tcattttttt accatctcta tcagatttag caaatttcac ctgcatgtcc aataactgct
     5521 cctgaattat gattagaaaa tctttttttg tttattctaa tacctgaaac accattgaga
     5581 cttaaaggta aagatttttg ttccttatcc cacaaagtta taacttctat tttatatttt
     5641 ctgggtatct cactgaaatt gacttgttga actaatccat cgtatttatc agttagatta
     5701 tttacaatat ctttggttat ctcgttttct tcatatttat caatttgatg acttaataat
     5761 aaaaactggt ctgataatga tttaaataac tccactttct caggtacttt taaatttgat
     5821 tgtaaagaca aaatcaatac cgatactcca ttcaccacaa cattgggtat tttcatacca
     5881 cctttatcat catcaaatga atttaaaata cacattactg aacttgttaa aattaaaggt
     5941 attttaaata tcatattcat tatactccaa aaataattcg ctttagtaca taataaagac
     6001 attgcctcgc atttttctaa taaattattt gccttctctg ataaatccat tataactaat
     6061 aaatggaaat agaaaaatta tacatatcct tctgttgctg gattttgacg aggcataaat
     6121 gccttaccta ttctctgtat tgattgctct gctttacccg cattttgacc gacaagatta
     6181 gaaatttgtc ctgctttttc cgctaacgca tcagcatctt tatagaattt agaaccttta
     6241 ttaccactga cgctatcaat aactgaacca aatttgcgtc ccccttctac aatttgaccg
     6301 aattttttgc taccttccgc tattgaacca aaagctctgc cgatttttgg ggcattcttc
     6361 ataccaaaac taaatgcctt gccaattaat gaaccaaaac ccattattaa tttgattatc
     6421 taatatagaa aaatattttt attatttttt tcattctata tctttaccta aaaactgaaa
     6481 tatattactt accaatcttt ctattttttt taaaacagtg aattcattaa cttttgggtg
     6541 aatctcaaat tgtaagttta attgataatt accaacttga atatcttcta aattttgatt
     6601 tttacatacc aatctcaatg tatctatttc agtattttca agtctatatg aaaaactatc
     6661 tccaccatct tgattgctat attgaagtaa tccaaaaggt gcttggtcta tacttaaaaa
     6721 tgctataatg tcagaactct tcattatacc tgttttaaaa tcatcaatta caggataaga
     6781 cttttgtata ttaggaatac ttaaaactac caattcatca cccgccatat tgatagggtt
     6841 actgctgtat ataaactcag taggtgatat tatattttct accatattat caaaacctat
     6901 aaaatcattc gcactaatac ttgtaatttt tataatcttg ttagtcaaga cattattagt
     6961 aaatttatac ttgttcaaat aagtatcata ttctacattt aaaaaagcac ttaactgact
     7021 ttttaaaatc ttttctaatt ctataacatt ataattacca attggtagtt caaagttaat
     7081 tacagtattt tctatttgca ttttatattt attattgata ctttgaatgt tataaaactc
     7141 gtttttcata atccaaccat ttacattcaa gacaatgtat tctgttttag ggtcgcattt
     7201 tatcaaacta gtagggaaac tgacttcaaa gtcatttggt ttattatagt ttttactact
     7261 gatatataca ttaattttat ttttactcat ttctatattc tgtcaataaa aaagttataa
     7321 caaattctgt atcatcagca atacctaaat caacatttgg atttgctcca aatccattat
     7381 caagtattaa tgtaaaatct cccatcatta tatttgcatc tacatcatac gaaaataaat
     7441 caagtgatga attattatgc gatacagaac cagcataaat tattggtgcg gattcacgac
     7501 tattattata aaaatattta cccatcacat tggggcatct tatgactaag gtgtcttggt
     7561 ctattattcc aaaagaagaa acactctcta atgtcatttt atattctttg ttttgttcta
     7621 aacgacttcc catattcatt aaaaatttga aaactcgtcc gtgtccttct ggtgtatttt
     7681 caatagtaca atcacgatta gtaaataaag taaatctata ttgtttatta ttaatcatat
     7741 ctataaatta aaaaagaaaa aaattaattt tcatttaagg ttatatcatt tgttgcctta
     7801 atcatatcat catattctag ttttttacaa tacaaatgtt tcatttcatt aacatcattt
     7861 tcatcaactt caattccttg ttcttccaac atttgttcgc aaactgcaca atgaaccatc
     7921 caaatacaag catcaggata ttgtcttaca ctttcttcca ttaaaaattg atatctgtca
     7981 gtatcttcaa tattagtgtc ggtatcttgg ttattattat ttaactccat ctattttatc
     8041 taaagatttt tttttcaagg taattaattt atcaaagttt tttttaaata ttggcgttcc
     8101 atttgtcata tcaacaatta aactagaatg tggttctttt gttgcaaaat catataactc
     8161 cgttaaatct tcttcactta cccaagcact gagattaggc attatatcat ttataactga
     8221 ttgtttatta gcaaatttaa atactgatat aaaattagca tttaatctta catttttagg
     8281 tactgaattt atcgcttgta ctgctataca aaaatttaaa ccacctgctg tatgtctgtt
     8341 tctaataata caattggtta agtaatttct accgagtttg aatgcttttg aaccaagtaa
     8401 atcatctaaa attattgttg taataaaatc agggtatttg ggtttatcaa tttcatcagg
     8461 gtgttgaaaa tcttttgcat ataatgtcat catatcttcc attctcattt tgtttgggtc
     8521 ttcaatcttt tcaaatattt tgtaacatct acaataattt ctatattctt ttgcatcttc
     8581 gtggtcttgt ttaatttctt gaattttccc tttaaattca tcttcatcat aatcctccat
     8641 aatatcattt tcccaatcta tattcaaaca tctaaaacaa ttattactag gcgaaaatgc
     8701 tgttggacta atcaataaaa ttctattatg tattttttgt ccatcaggtg tatatgtgcc
     8761 tttttcttct actgatttca acattttaga taactggaac gatttaccag ttcctctact
     8821 accacaaaaa atacttacat aaaaattttt aggagcattt tcatctttca cttgtggata
     8881 tttaacctta tcttttatgg gtacaggttt attgtcccaa ttcggtatag atttttcttc
     8941 tatcattatt actatatgat aatataaaaa taaaagttta ttatatgaat cctaaacttc
     9001 tcattgctga atgtattcgt tctgattgta aatcaaattt caactggtct tgtgcagttc
     9061 tatctacatt ttgacttata ttattatttc ttgcgggttt ttgtatttct tcttcttcgc
     9121 tactagattc ttcttgtact attacttttt tctttttctt tttagattta gacttttttg
     9181 gtctaacaac aataatttct tcatcactag aacttgatgg gtcttcatat actatttttt
     9241 ttactgcttt ttttcttggt tttggttttt tgactggttc ttctatctcc tcatcatcat
     9301 ctgttctgta ttcagtcaat ttttgctgta tctgtttggt tttaatttcc ttttctttta
     9361 gtgcttgaga tttctccata tttttttctt gtttcattac tgctgtatgt tcttttttaa
     9421 ttctatttat ctcttgtttt ttttctaaca tttttttaaa tgcctcttct tgtgctggag
     9481 tcctaggttt tttaggttta actgtttcta cgagactatc cgatatttct tcgttatatt
     9541 ccgacatata tacttaatat ataatgagaa aaaaaattag ttattatcac caaataactt
     9601 taccactggg ttgaggcata ggtacttttg attttgctaa ttgttctgct gtgagtttat
     9661 ttaatctttt atcaatattt cccataccat tattgattga tttagggtct gttaaagtac
     9721 taccatatct tccacacatc gcccttggta tgagactata ttgttcttct aaagttaaat
     9781 ttgggtaagg attattaggg tgctgttttg attctaattc ttctattaaa tctcttctta
     9841 atgctattct atttgatttt ccataaaatg ctgggttaaa atctgaattt ttaactcttg
     9901 ttgatgtata ttgtatgctg tcaaaatcta gtcttttttt aaaatccata tcacgatttt
     9961 tatttaaatc ataccagtaa gttttatcat ttccaaaatc ttgtaaaggt ctttgtgatt
    10021 taaagcaact atctactctt gccattatct ctatttttta gataatatta tttataattt
    10081 tatctattta aaaaaaaatt tttactgttt tgctcatttg actctattaa cttgtctccc
    10141 tgcataaact tgtaaaactt cgctagtcat aacgaataat tgaccatgtt tattaacacc
    10201 tgcaccagca actgctgttg tttcaacaga caaagtcaaa ggcacaccat tagcattgaa
    10261 tcctgaaaca aaagtatcat cgttacagat atgggataat cttgctgatg ctatccagta
    10321 atatttttgc caagtttcat aagagttgat accccaaaag attccattag cggtatcatc
    10381 gtgaatacca aaatcaataa gagattgatt atagcattga ggatttttca tatcatattg
    10441 gggtagtctt tcaccattga taaaaaattt agtagtatca atatgagtgc ctactcgtct
    10501 gaaatattga gaagagaatg atgattgttt tcctgctaat gctaatgatt ttcctgagca
    10561 tttaggtgct aatacattcg ctgctaatat atcagtttcc ccattgctac ctaaattagc
    10621 actatctacc atttctccga aagtttctct gccgtcatta tagaatgtaa gtaatgctaa
    10681 atcaaccgaa ttagacatta tttcatatct cattgttaaa ttaccatcag ttacatttga
    10741 tttagtagtt tggaaatgat tgtatttgta ttcaaatggt attcctgctt gaagagcact
    10801 agcaacactg gcgaaataaa caccatcgtc aatcgagcat tttttgatgg ttgcatatac
    10861 tgaagataat ttataagttc catcaattac agcatcattt ccattatcag cagctgcacc
    10921 gatagctgtt ataccatcta cagccacagg acgaggtctc cataaaatat gagatgctgg
    10981 tgcaagttcc atagtaattt taatagtacc agttaattgg gtatctaaat attttatacc
    11041 agcacctccc cctaagaaac caaggaattg ggacaaacag attggtcgtc tatctactct
    11101 caaattgaca gcattggcat ttgcaatagc tgatagtgcg gattgctgac ctccaattgt
    11161 atttctttta tctaacgggt cataattaga taatagtttt ttagaagaac cttcaatacc
    11221 aaattggtaa tcagagaaga tttgattgat taagttgtaa tcttgaatat cagaaacagt
    11281 ttggccgccg atttctacag ttaatcgtct taccatagac ataacattac gggttaaata
    11341 atatggtcta gtagcattac cagcggaagt tgcgggagtg gtttcgaatt gagcgtgaat
    11401 cgaaaaacta gataaatcta caagagaatt ggggggtagt gtgaattgca ttctcgcacc
    11461 tgatgatata ttgtctaatt cagttatgga attatccata tttaatttca ccgagttagt
    11521 tgaataattg gttaagtaat ttaatttagt acctaaattt ttagggtatg acatttttct
    11581 atctaatata acagaagata tttatttttt attttatcat ttaatctgaa tcatctaaaa
    11641 acatacccga ttgattcatt acgggtcttg catcatctgt tattgcagaa gtatccattc
    11701 cttgttccat tctttcagca ccacccgtat ttaatgttac ttcatcatct aattgaaacg
    11761 caaatctttg tcttggtggt gtaggattta catatatatt tgtcatctcg tttcttgcat
    11821 ttctaatgtc cgtattttca tcatcagaat ctactccatc catttgtgag atatcatttg
    11881 tattttcatt taccatttca tttctagcat ttgaaatttc tgcattatca ctacttgtac
    11941 ctgtagtacc tccagcagcc atatctaatc ttttagaaaa attagtacct tgtggtgttt
    12001 gtcctgttct tttagaaaat tctgttcgtg gttctgttct tggtgttgtt aatggtgtag
    12061 caaaattttc aggagttctc aatcttgcac ctgcttcaat atcttcattt tcaggacttt
    12121 gtcgtggtgc tcctctttct ttattagcaa aaataacatc taaaacacct tgcggattat
    12181 ttcttaattc ttctctgttt ttattatatg cttcatttaa tgcttttcta tcatttgttg
    12241 gtgtaagcat aatattaaac atagtttgaa ttttctccat atttttcttg tgttcttctc
    12301 gtgaggtatt aatagtattt tccaaatcag ttgttctatt atttacggtt tcaataagtc
    12361 ttctacttct cattccattc attgatgtat tgaaagtttg ttgtcttaaa ttatccaatg
    12421 tttgacgggt ttgattgcta actaattcta aatattccct actattattt tggtttgcta
    12481 ataattcatc tcgtaattgg ttctgtcttt cttgattaaa tgcattattg tttattgcat
    12541 ttcttatatt attttgctcg tcataaaaaa ttctttgtgc ttccacaata tctaccaatt
    12601 gttgtctatc atctgcgtga aatccgccac ctaatatatg aggaactggt ggaggttgtg
    12661 ctggtaatgg attaactgga ttttgtcctc caataggaat attttgagag ttcattaaac
    12721 cgagtaatgc tctgtcagca agaatttgag gaattccatt atttgaacca ctcggcatat
    12781 tacctacata aagattaaaa ttgaatggtg gttgtggttg atttggtttt ctagtatttg
    12841 tttgtttttt tctctgtgtg ttagatttat tataaactct tcttttattt tgattatttg
    12901 cttgagaacc cgcattctct ctaggtattc ttgggttctt aacaatatca ctataggtag
    12961 gcattggtta tctattttat gactatattt aaaataattt ttataattag aatggattca
    13021 caaaaaaaat tagactataa taaaaaatta aaagatagat ataattatga tgaagattat
    13081 agagaaagaa aaaaacagat agctatcaat cactactata gaaaaaaata tcccaaattt
    13141 actatgtcaa ttgaaaatca gacgaaaata ttatattttg attaagtaga gaatgtcata
    13201 tgttgcagga acaggtttat ttaccaatag tatcaatata aatatagacc aaattgaagt
    13261 taataaaaat gatataacag cattaaacac taatttagga aattttataa tagacactgg
    13321 aaataatttt caagattcaa gtaattatgt taaaataaca agtaatattt tagatgataa
    13381 aatagaagat accagtaatt atgtattatc tacaagtaat attttagatg ataaaataga
    13441 agttttaaca aatgttctaa atggatatca agatgaaaac ggttataatg taggagttat
    13501 agatgttttg aatggataca cagatttaga tggtaatgaa gtaaaaggta atacagaaag
    13561 aattacgaat ttagaaccaa tagtattgga aaatacaaat aacatagcag gtataaataa
    13621 tgtcataaat ggttcaatag atagagatga aaatggtagt gcttatttag atgaagaagg
    13681 taatatttct tatacagcag gtataattga tttgatacaa ggctattata ccaaaacaac
    13741 agatgaaaac ggcgatattg tgaataatga gcaaaacttg gtagatggat tatatcaaga
    13801 tattcaaagt ttaagagaca aagaccaaca gcaagatata caaggatatg ttgttctagg
    13861 cgcacaagca gcttttgaag gctataagtg ggctgttgca aaagcaaaga atggtggttg
    13921 gtttggtagt aaattaaacg catatcagga gttaggcgaa agtcaattca atacctttgc
    13981 tggaaatagc gcagaagaaa taattgggga attaaataat atggtttcag tttataggta
    14041 cgacgccatc aataatgaag caggtattca taccgacccg ataactggct ataaattact
    14101 ggttggggga aaaacaaaaa ttgagggtaa tttggaaata ttagaaacag gaacaaccta
    14161 tttaaatgtc aaagattatt tgaaaataaa aggtgtaaaa gcagatgatg ttttaaaaat
    14221 agacaccaca aacaagttat tagaattatc atatttgaat agtcatttta caaaagatgc
    14281 aaataataat ttgaaattaa aaatacacca aacctcagct attaaagtag atgcagatgg
    14341 attacaagtt gatgttgatg cttatcattt tgataaagca aatggacaga taaaattaag
    14401 actgaaaaca aactcgggaa ttaaagaaag cggttttgat ggttttgagg tacatttaaa
    14461 acaaaatgga ggaatttcaa aagatgaaca tggtttgtat ttaaaaaatc taatagatac
    14521 atttgataat caaagtttag aaaaggatac ttcaagtaac ctttttgtta aattgaaaca
    14581 atcaggagga attacaaaag ataatgaagg tttaaaattg aattatcaaa tagatgccat
    14641 tgatacaaat acactatcaa aaggaacaga taataaatta tctgtaaaag atgatgtatt
    14701 tcatccaaaa attacacaaa tcaataatac aacatctaca attcaagaaa actcaaaact
    14761 agaatttaat actgaaaaat caatactaac ttttacagaa ggttataaaa tcaagacata
    14821 tagagacgaa gctaaagtat atgcggggct tgattcaaca aatagtgata ccaataaggg
    14881 agcaaaacaa tattctaatg attctcaaag ttatgctact gattctcaaa aacacgcagg
    14941 actacattca agtaatgata attcaaataa gggagcaaaa cagtattctg tggattctga
    15001 aacacatgct actaattctc aaaaatatgc aggacttcat gcaactaatg gtcctgcaaa
    15061 caaaggagct aaacaatatg ctactgatgc tggtacaagt gcaagtacat ctactacagc
    15121 tgcaggtaat gccctgagaa gtgaaggttc agcttggacc gccgcatctg ttgctacggg
    15181 gtcagcaggt gtaagtgcgt tagtatcaat tggtaacgct ttatttgaca atggtggtga
    15241 agtacaagtt tctgccgtcc ctattgtagc acctttacaa attcagacca atcctataac
    15301 agatgaaggt gcaataggtt tgaatataaa tcaatatgaa ttaaaatcaa atgattggga
    15361 tttatcttta catgaatatt attctagttt aatagattgg aaaccacctt ctaatgaaga
    15421 aacaggactg aaagtaaatt taaagggtaa aactggagaa ggtattgtcg attttttgaa
    15481 taatgtatca tcaacattgg atggtggaga acaatttaat gatgatttaa ttggaactat
    15541 accagatact tttgaatcaa tttttaaatt tgatgatact gttggaggaa cgaatggagt
    15601 ggcaaatgga gaacaattta aaagaagaat acattatcaa actgctggaa tatttgatag
    15661 caatcctaca caattatcag taggttttta tactgcaatt actaattttc agttaaatag
    15721 aaataattat tatttaccag aaggtggtgg aggtcacgaa attcttttta gtacctgtaa
    15781 tacaggggct caatcatata atgatgatgg agacaatggt attgttataa aattccaaac
    15841 aggacgaagt ggtccaatga gaattagatg cgatattaga tggacagatg ataatggtaa
    15901 tgatagattt gatattatag atgatgaatg gtattattat ttgggaaatg acaattatag
    15961 tagttcaact catttagaat tggatgatga atttgttaaa gaccaatatc atcattactt
    16021 cttttctttt ataatagaca ctcctcaaat aagaatagtt ttttatttga atcatcaaaa
    16081 atatgcggtt ggacttaaaa atatttcaga tggaaatcat tttagaaata ctgaatacca
    16141 tattattggt ggttataata tagcacattc aggaatagca agaactcctt tatcaggtca
    16201 attttggtct gggaatgcag ctgatataaa aatttataat aattatattg aagcagatac
    16261 attagcatct atttctgatg cttatataaa tggagatgct ccttctaaac ccaaaatatt
    16321 tgctgataga atcaaattga atccaaatca ttttcaagta aatagtgaag ctggtttgga
    16381 aattaacgat tcttttacag gttatcaatt accagtagca acaacatcta cattaggagg
    16441 agtaaaacaa ggtgataa
//
LOCUS       PLV-SAF6               17109 bp    DNA     linear   ENV 08-AUG-2015
DEFINITION  Uncultured polinton-like virus clone SAF6.
ACCESSION
VERSION
KEYWORDS    ENV.
SOURCE      uncultured polinton-like virus
  ORGANISM  uncultured polinton-like virus
            Unclassified.
REFERENCE   1  (bases 1 to 17109)
  AUTHORS   Yutin N, Shevchenko S, Kapitonov V, Krupovic M, Koonin EV
  TITLE     A novel group of diverse polinton-like viruses discovered by metagenome analysis
  JOURNAL   Submitted
COMMENT     ##Assembly-Data-START##
            Assembly Method       :: Geneious v. 8.0.2
            ##Assembly-Data-END##
FEATURES             Location/Qualifiers
     source          1..17109
                     /organism="uncultured polinton-like virus"
                     /mol_type="genomic DNA"
                     /isolation_source="marine metagenome"
                     /clone="SAF6"
                     /environmental_sample
     gene            1..195
                     /locus_tag="SAF6_01"
     CDS             1..195
                     /locus_tag="SAF6_01"
                     /codon_start=1
                     /product="hypothetical protein"
                     /translation="FESRETSPEPFGSDVEVEETEIVETVRDPTPPPQPPVEPPSPRRLTPDQERMLAFSQEFEEGDN"
     gene            218..2329
                     /locus_tag="SAF6_02"
     CDS             218..2329
                     /locus_tag="SAF6_02"
                     /codon_start=1
                     /product="lipase"
                     /translation="MTDICIRHPEFCKSSNRFEYSQSFGSNRTHKNEFRPKSTEPETFTTRRFGVREIETPPQGGAPRRNITDVPTTQPTVRRFGIRETGTEPTFGKHIRNQRDDPPPILRGISKKYNKKLAAFKEKQLKNLDLGLQESLESLEQHKYARLSQGAYDQAFKSKAKAMNGLKETGKYIPELNDFEIVPEFTNNNFTAYRNRVTGERHFAVRGSDTDFFSVDKNIESLMKGKGIRAKRGVMDWVTNAKFVAGKHQSSERYREGENLFKEFAASEGVNLTEVTTSGHSLGGGLAKYLSRKFGSKAFVFNAASNPIKGLKGDLKIKDFHPKSFVKSFRTYGDGVSIGEVLGNKEPQLEVVSHTSMPGHETSVVGQHTLADQFLPSPEDVEIVTPEVTERTGLLEPEPKVRVRRTTKFRNVSGLTGGTVKEIGMKNALMAIPAVLLEPEYSSAQEKKFRRTELGIDLGKGMLEFEGAQVFKLGEGGLPLNESGTFMDLWIGDLIGGADAQEEGSMANKYHKFMKSIREPIFGKDAPEDNSFKKSPELINSFNKMTKNLFGNSRYDADVEKALIQEQADAYGISFEEAYQMTPETDTGKPLSEGAIERQESYLARAIAAAPERGPDRAEYNFTRELKSYEVRDPETGRILIDTELYDEYKIQEAGEARWAASQEEIRQAQQAAEYENNYTGPVYSQSRRNITEIYSDDTVNGN"
     gene            2319..2609
                     /locus_tag="SAF6_03"
     CDS             2319..2609
                     /locus_tag="SAF6_03"
                     /codon_start=1
                     /product="hypothetical protein"
                     /translation="MAISNKQEYNKRHNQKKDQPNSKKDISKLSKISMSVLDKVYDRGIGAYKTNPSSVRPTVTSKEQWAMARVYSFINKLESKKKLNHDADLVPKKFLS"
     gene            2621..3526
                     /locus_tag="SAF6_04"
     CDS             2621..3526
                     /locus_tag="SAF6_04"
                     /codon_start=1
                     /product=�Packaging ATPase�
                     /translation="MKEVTVPNLKIKVPDGSPFTYETKPELPKAHQNCLVVAPRGQGKTTFCINLMERMPYDRTFVVSPSIKSNHALLSRLKLDEEDIYEDADDISCLDKIKEQIEIERDELEKYEADKKKYKELMKLLAEDNVVGGSVKISDELLIKFYRDGAFEPPQHKWGGRMPCMAILFDDCMGSQLFTKGIRKLNAMVIYHRHLGQMKKGGALGCSLYFLVQSYKAQSGGISKCIRGNTTSLAIGRTKSEKELDDIAEECGAEVPKEIFYKIHTQATKDSKFDFLLIDFHKKEHHPSMFRKNLDTFIIPE"
     gene            3551..3826
                     /locus_tag="SAF6_05"
     CDS             3551..3826
                     /locus_tag="SAF6_05"
                     /codon_start=1
                     /product="hypothetical protein"
                     /translation="MAQISDFINIVDDSKSLKDKELPKLTPLQVKQLDFLVKEYPMLDLMALESVLRLSEKQVDKIVSEIKSGDLKHSEPLPPEECVIQAVKVSD"
     gene            3853..4929
                     /locus_tag="SAF6_06"
     CDS             3853..4929
                     /locus_tag="SAF6_06"
                     /codon_start=1
                     /product="Minor capsid protein"
                     /translation="MKTKSIRHVLIDSEINSVGGGEVTKLNFPSSVFSVTPSENIKLTLATFELRRNFYNVNQTNNRFYWLSGGVYNEITIAPGTYTFWGTTVNAVVNPPTNLLEATFNAIQAAVPGLVTQIDYNNVTRKITLTVAAGQPANSKFVFFQCKSNTNQPVGVSDDGYFNDCFELFGCYPNRDGWNPAAPLDGYTGLSAGGAVPATLLTPFVVQLNTLEAIYIRTNLHSGNYQSYGFERDLPNQQGVTPTQIWARIPLKDQFYTDLTPFITFEDPNNLFEMFLNQTQLSQVYFEVTDDKNRQLPQVNTGINGAQSQAQVGLLSFKLTFKFETIIDDTMHGDMVLKPNNIANKFEHLSMNGLPRGG"
     gene            4975..6417
                     /locus_tag="SAF6_07"
     CDS             4975..6417
                     /locus_tag="SAF6_07"
                     /codon_start=1
                     /product="Major capsid protein"
                     /translation="MAMSYDEMGDMDGKFIPENVRYLVDSMSMYSRNRFRLETVSAQTAGPGRIVTVNLPEGACLDLKSFRFHFDATGVGAGTGTDVVHAILPNDAAQSLVQRVEVLFNGIACQQGANEYNTMAQIKKLVDGNQDRWSSVDSLCSGAAVAPTLPGVSSSNESLVLQDWCGILGEVSTRFIDTSVFGQCQVRITLAPTAVLIPLQQGQQLGAAFTTPAALTNAGNISYNIGSMFFTIDSVSLNPIYNRMLRDRLENDDFLPLNFKEYYSFALDSINSTASTPRFSVSSGSIDKLYGTYRDSNYLSTGILPHQLGGTGGAGAGYAAWVSNYLRFRSLNTFVAGGTQLAGALRYNWSINNVQMPQYRADLLDSACDVSYAQDKVGIGGAGTLISSKDTLNDGKFVCSQTLNHPTRWGVGCQSGFNSRGINTMMTWNVTGQTMTAIDPYVPASPVTGSGTTGIASAYVVVESTAQLRAGVGKNLSVLF"
     gene            6635..7153
                     /locus_tag="SAF6_08"
     CDS             6635..7153
                     /locus_tag="SAF6_08"
                     /codon_start=1
                     /product="Guillardia theta C-protein homolog"
                     /translation="MSEPTEQPPQVNLKTKKTRTPEQLEVLSKAREKALQIRKENAKLRQAEKQIEKDKKSKELLARKQKVEEYNNPKETPEPEPVETEPETPKVVKRITKEKPKKEKKKKIIYVEESSESEEEEIVYVKKSKPKKEILEPLERVEGFKPPPKPKSKGQTNYEQMMKNTFGKCREF"
     gene            7235..8671
                     /locus_tag="SAF6_09"
     CDS             7235..8671
                     /locus_tag="SAF6_09"
                     /codon_start=1
                     /product="hypothetical protein"
                     /translation="MSCNSKTTKGKDCKNKVYQDGLCKRHQKTPIVLKEKVVVPVVGKKMKSGVTLGDGSFKLTPKDKKGKPTSKIIKLRMVTPESQTQFLQMMTDKFKKDYTKLQPYYENGLSQDELIPVNWTGLPSFENDPSPWGIIEVKVETQEQWDWFMNNTRNHKNSTHTYSVWYPDKPQEKTKNKVWTTDSTPIQTRHPIYILSKGRSSVGSSRMTWWNLKKLGLNFKVVVETQEYDDYLKTIPENNLIKLPQHLCNLGQGGIPVRNFIWEHSQSLGHTHHWIMDDNLGGFERLHHNTRLPVESGIYFNMIEDFMDKYNNLYITGLNYSSDNPEIDKSRTSVITNSKIYSCILIRNDLDQILEEKWRGKYNEDVDLVLRVLKKGLPTVGFQSFTCKKESTGKMVGGNSEIYKGNEKNKFDGFQKKFDSLLEQHPDVVTQTNKRHKDGRPHHKVDYTPYKNNPLCLLPIKKWTINNYPTFSLKDKET"
     gene            8701..8988
                     /locus_tag="SAF6_10"
     CDS             8701..8988
                     /locus_tag="SAF6_10"
                     /codon_start=1
                     /product="hypothetical protein"
                     /translation="MSFVSFLPNKNFYYNDKWGNTYKFRITKMTKCYITIHQISSKDGDIKNNQRIKIRKEKESDYVKFKFVWEDKKRWKDGTNYLEMSSDNVNYTDEI"
     gene            9013..9180
                     /locus_tag="SAF6_11"
     CDS             9013..9180
                     /locus_tag="SAF6_11"
                     /codon_start=1
                     /product="hypothetical protein"
                     /translation="MDKNFIKSFVFLGMFFILLQRNITSGSNTVSGESITIENTLESSGVFPRNQMTGN"
     gene            9321..9629
                     /locus_tag="SAF6_12"
     CDS             9321..9629
                     /locus_tag="SAF6_12"
                     /codon_start=1
                     /product="Tlr6F"
                     /translation="MWLLSVNQSPKPEKKLKATFCKCEKKNECKGSNHKTVHFGSKGSSTFIDHKDQKKKDAYLARHKVNENWNDPTSAGALSRWLLWNKESLSASISDFKKRFKL"
     gene            complement(9619..10002)
                     /locus_tag="SAF6_13"
     CDS             complement(9619..10002)
                     /locus_tag="SAF6_13"
                     /codon_start=1
                     /product="hypothetical protein"
                     /translation="MTDYNFGITQEKTLLPTLQKKFGETLSRATNKYCRYDFHNDSCLIELKSRRCKSTTYPTTMIGENKLQMAKRQEKDVYFCFGFTDGLFYHKYNPETEYNIQSGGRWDRGKSEISNYVYIPIDQLIKV"
     gene            10066..10377
                     /locus_tag="SAF6_14"
     CDS             10066..10377
                     /locus_tag="SAF6_14"
                     /codon_start=1
                     /product="hypothetical protein"
                     /translation="MEETKIKYFKPEGFKGRGLGNKSYKKNKWEAIVFDKDTNSFSSGKYPTKEKLIEDLSLDISPDQIYRLVSGARVDKEKTKKKSSFLTKFGHIQITKISESSVE"
     gene            10464..13307
                     /locus_tag="SAF6_15"
     CDS             10464..13307
                     /locus_tag="SAF6_15"
                     /codon_start=1
                     /product="hypothetical protein"
                     /translation="MDRPPRKLRIVDNPTVLQRRILRQTFGGRRYSRDQYIQLRLRYNEQLPQLRQQFRLRQRNIGRIQDRAARVIQRARDRRGGQTFIPRGDNVFQYKEWLRNFRGQTVKVYSMIDGVIIDEQLVEIPLNGFNAWWDNVGSYSFLIGPSGEQRTPITDGANKVVITPNINLQPNRVEQLFREGIKHCVFQPILDWGQEQFETVKSRASHFRYKGFIKKCNEYIEKYQNGVPEKDLQDICNRLQINIVIDFPLDKQNFLSFKSLKSGIHTFKFVNTRLNHIDVNEVINKQFIEMESDDFDELVEELTEKGEYFDYRKDMENNYIKIRTLKGNYSKKNEFLDLCSDFENQSGIVECKIDGIQDWELWNFCNEGNKTTGTQQYLDWNSEVEHIDMKYAYSNFHLCSEYEGFVGKITDFRKVCNPKDFQKLIGYFNVSKIDSSKCKVPELFNKLNYLKEHQIYPSVELKKWESLGVDIEVDEGCWGTKLDFRFSEEMLKKVDDDETNPRGYSKWCGIAEKVTDRQSFQMKGDKEFFENMKSYLEDTNTEIKWFDDGEGTISYPKEHCYGSVHIVGFIKMYQRLTLINQLLELDISKLIGVCVDGVFYNPHKFKMIEPFREKGLGGGLKHSSCNLTNKVGCEDDDEFDIVYYPHTESEPREYFQKELFLGAGGNGKTHKNLMDKGLVRPIYIAPSWKLCSSKYNDYNCPNEVLSNLLHPKKINFYRNIYNTIIIDECSQISNNTKDTILQTYPNSRVIFCGDLGYQLPPTGKTPEEKQEMNLDGFDNVIELTHNYRILCDKQKDICEKVRTMIKEKKPKNLINQFICESYENIEIPVGYKPEDIILCSKTRCIKHQKEDCNCDGQNYCLEYTKKFGKNKWKCLERSYTHSRGDISVGEKPENGKWENRHGYTIHSVQGETFKETIFIDGRNLFDERMGYTAISRARYHHQIKIII"
     gene            13335..13757
                     /locus_tag="SAF6_16"
     CDS             13335..13757
                     /locus_tag="SAF6_16"
                     /codon_start=1
                     /product="hypothetical protein"
                     /translation="MEPLVNKSIKPYSGLKGSPASAARMNVKNCDWGAQEAVGNGPSGFQNTKLTKYSDDIQSPMKQMGINPQYMISLPCVEVNELANKKIHQGRGSLFNGQLSVAKPTTGMDEINFEPSQRIGRIGMDATQRPFTFGSFQYAC"
     gene            13783..14940
                     /locus_tag="SAF6_17"
     CDS             13783..14940
                     /locus_tag="SAF6_17"
                     /codon_start=1
                     /product="hypothetical protein"
                     /translation="MASIGENAYGGTLVVDTLKYTTLDPALTGFVHNPMNSDLDGDNRNINNLNSLTATQLNYTTLNPPINPGVTNPLGSDLLCAGKNIGVGAPADKANEIKGVTGTFDNSAIGVSTGTTLGLSGALTAVGSTYGSLGNIVDGLTVGNGLTVSTGDIKTDVGDIIATGSLTAIVGACTAAEIIAGNDVTAQTGDIVATAGKVQSGANMYAGTHIVADQYIRSDNGNILTATGNIYTQGGKIYTEGSGDIYTDGTGNIDCKVGIVSGQRLKMNNWIDGGTTYLAPVLPTVTFIPDMTGKTKACIWIYDPANTVIQFFVQTGILDVCRNASTFLTMNQYSTVNPKRIINYRIGQKDIAGNPDSSILVVSVQLDGVVPSSAPVRICLMVIPD"
     gene            14964..15176
                     /locus_tag="SAF6_18"
     CDS             14964..15176
                     /locus_tag="SAF6_18"
                     /codon_start=1
                     /product="hypothetical protein"
                     /translation="MENKTEFSESFILGLIASLGGLIGLIFNNMRKSRCADIRCCWGMFSCNREVLSKDELQLEPVSPDKNNHL"
     gene            15180..15395
                     /locus_tag="SAF6_19"
     CDS             15180..15395
                     /locus_tag="SAF6_19"
                     /codon_start=1
                     /product="hypothetical protein"
                     /translation="MDYTNSKISCPVCNKKYAKNYLLNHLKTIHKNCYGTDWWDRYSEKYDKIIKDHRDMFGIRNKKNVCLNQPK"
     gene            15492..16166
                     /locus_tag="SAF6_20"
     CDS             15492..16166
                     /locus_tag="SAF6_20"
                     /codon_start=1
                     /product="RING domain protein"
                     /translation="MAEQEKSIGRVMCDVNNGKERLNFPVRKTKNKVLQKTILKLYLSINSNLPIFDKGDEIVNFTVGSLDPELCEKYKDFNSCKFLNNHFQNMEKFSDLMYIDDKYAVSIINGFGFNECVVMLIELSDSGYLDILFDFQKYPKQTTILFNEKFIITNGYTLNDEMFSQYLPQPEPKPESPKEIFNCCICFDDFEKVSYKCRTCKEGLVCRGCCRKMKGVKKCPICRS"
     gene            16211..16513
                     /locus_tag="SAF6_21"
     CDS             16211..16513
                     /locus_tag="SAF6_21"
                     /codon_start=1
                     /product="hypothetical protein"
                     /translation="MDLSFVKDLPFLVQDIIKHKLIMSDLKEHKFKIVHKKKEKKTKVPLIIPIIEQMWWMKEHLGPYGWSKKKDWLKELFEMNQKKFYKSYSTKKLASLYLKW"
     gene            16683..17057
                     /locus_tag="SAF6_22"
     CDS             16683..17057
                     /locus_tag="SAF6_22"
                     /codon_start=1
                     /product="hypothetical protein"
                     /translation="VNDWKKKAQKHSSNASSLKYVLMCLMNDNTQQVQRDEESPILPQLTITEKRGESKWRKCGICMEKMTYGGEHNMVVFPCGHTTCITCYNRIEFREKGQCCYCRKDINKAYSLWGDEQEEDSPDE"
BASE COUNT     6360 a   2589 c   3228 g   4932 t
ORIGIN
        1 tttgaatcca gagaaacctc cccagaacca tttgggtctg atgtagaggt tgaggaaaca
       61 gaaatagttg aaacagtcag agacccaact ccaccaccac aaccaccagt tgaacctccc
      121 agtcctcgca gactgactcc agaccaagaa agaatgttag cattttccca agaatttgag
      181 gagggagata attaaaaata ttgttaaata gtaaataatg actgatattt gtataagaca
      241 tccagagttt tgtaagtcaa gtaataggtt tgaatattcc caatcttttg gtagtaatag
      301 aacacacaag aatgagttca gacctaaatc aacagaacca gaaactttta caacccgcag
      361 atttggtgtt agagaaattg aaactccccc acaaggtgga gcccctcgca gaaacatcac
      421 agatgtcccc accactcaac caactgttag gagatttggt atcagagaaa ctgggactga
      481 accaacattt ggaaaacaca tcagaaacca aagggatgac ccacccccaa ttttgagagg
      541 aatatctaaa aaatataata aaaagttggc tgcttttaaa gaaaaacaat tgaaaaactt
      601 agatttagga ttacaagaat ctttagaaag tttggaacaa cataaatatg ctagactttc
      661 acaaggtgct tatgaccaag cattcaaatc taaagcaaaa gcaatgaatg gtttgaaaga
      721 aactggtaaa tatattccag aactaaatga ttttgaaatt gttccagaat ttacaaacaa
      781 taactttact gcttacagaa acagagtaac tggtgaaaga cattttgctg taaggggttc
      841 agatacagat ttctttagtg ttgataaaaa tattgaaagt ctgatgaaag gtaaaggaat
      901 aagagcaaaa aggggtgtga tggattgggt aacaaatgct aagtttgtag ctgggaaaca
      961 tcaaagttca gaaagataca gagagggtga gaatctattc aaagagtttg ctgcttctga
     1021 gggtgttaat ctaacagagg ttactacatc tggtcacagt ttaggtggtg gtcttgctaa
     1081 gtatttatcc agaaagtttg gtagtaaagc atttgtgttt aatgcggcaa gtaatccaat
     1141 taagggttta aagggagacc taaaaataaa agatttccat ccaaaaagtt ttgtaaaaag
     1201 ttttagaact tatggtgatg gtgtaagtat tggtgaggtt cttggaaata aagaaccaca
     1261 attggaggtg gtttctcaca ccagtatgcc agggcacgaa acatcagttg ttggacaaca
     1321 caccttagca gaccagttct taccaagtcc agaggatgta gaaattgtta caccagaggt
     1381 tactgaaaga actggacttt tagaaccaga accaaaagtc agagttcgca gaacaactaa
     1441 atttagaaat gtttctggat taactggtgg aacagtaaaa gagattggaa tgaaaaatgc
     1501 tttaatggca attccggcag tattattaga accagaatac tcctcagcac aagaaaagaa
     1561 atttcggaga actgaattag gtattgattt aggaaaagga atgttggagt ttgagggtgc
     1621 tcaagtattc aaacttggtg agggaggatt accactgaat gaatctggga catttatgga
     1681 tttgtggatt ggtgatttaa ttggtggtgc tgatgctcaa gaggagggga gtatggcaaa
     1741 taaatatcat aaatttatga aatcaatcag agaaccaata tttggaaagg atgctccaga
     1801 ggacaacagt tttaaaaagt caccagaatt aattaatagt ttcaataaaa tgaccaaaaa
     1861 tctatttggt aattccagat atgatgctga tgtagaaaaa gcattgattc aagaacaggc
     1921 agatgcttat ggaatatcat ttgaggaagc ataccaaatg accccagaga cagatactgg
     1981 aaaaccattg agtgagggag caatagaaag acaagagtca tatctggcaa gagcaatagc
     2041 agcggcacca gaaagagggc cagatagagc agagtataat ttcaccagag aactgaaatc
     2101 ttatgaggtc agagacccag aaactggtag aatattaatt gatactgaat tgtatgatga
     2161 atataaaata caagaggcag gtgaagcaag atgggcagca agtcaagagg aaatcagaca
     2221 agcacaacaa gcagcagagt atgaaaacaa ttacactggg ccagtttatt cccaatcaag
     2281 gagaaacatt acagaaatat attctgatga tactgtaaat ggcaattagt aacaaacaag
     2341 aatacaataa aagacacaat caaaaaaaag accaacccaa ttctaaaaaa gatatttcaa
     2401 aattatctaa aattagtatg tctgttttag ataaagttta tgatagagga attggtgctt
     2461 acaaaacaaa tccctccagt gtgagaccaa cagtaacatc aaaagaacaa tgggctatgg
     2521 caagagttta tagtttcata aataaattag aatccaaaaa gaaattaaat cacgacgcag
     2581 acttagttcc caagaaattt cttagttaat agtaattaga atgaaagagg ttactgttcc
     2641 caatttaaaa attaaagttc cagatgggtc acctttcact tatgaaacta aaccagaatt
     2701 acctaaagca catcagaatt gtttggttgt agctccaaga ggtcaaggta aaaccacatt
     2761 ttgtattaat ctgatggaaa gaatgcctta tgatagaaca tttgtagtca gtccaagtat
     2821 aaaaagtaat cacgcactat tgtccagact gaaattagat gaggaggata tttatgagga
     2881 tgctgatgat atttcttgtt tagataaaat aaaagaacaa attgaaatag aaagggatga
     2941 attagaaaaa tatgaagcag ataaaaagaa atataaagag ttgatgaaac tgttagcaga
     3001 ggataatgta gttggtggta gtgttaaaat atctgatgaa cttttaatta aattctatag
     3061 agatggagca tttgagcctc ctcaacacaa gtggggtggt agaatgcctt gtatggcaat
     3121 cctatttgat gactgtatgg gttctcagtt atttacaaaa ggtataagaa aattgaatgc
     3181 tatggtaatt tatcatcggc atttaggaca gatgaaaaaa ggtggagcat tgggatgtag
     3241 tttatacttt cttgtgcagt catataaagc tcagtcaggc gggatttcaa aatgtatcag
     3301 aggaaataca acaagtttag caattggtag aactaaatca gaaaaagagt tggatgatat
     3361 agcagaggaa tgtggtgctg aagttccaaa agagatattt tataaaatac atacacaagc
     3421 aactaaggac agcaagtttg atttcctgct gattgatttt cataaaaagg agcaccatcc
     3481 atctatgttt agaaaaaatc ttgatacatt tattattcca gaataatttt cttttcttat
     3541 tataataaaa atggctcaaa ttagtgactt tattaatatt gtggatgatt ccaaatcact
     3601 aaaagataaa gaactcccaa aacttactcc actccaagta aaacaattgg actttttggt
     3661 taaggaatat ccaatgttag atttaatggc tcttgaatca gtccttcgcc tttcagaaaa
     3721 acaagttgat aaaattgttt ctgaaatcaa aagtggtgac ctaaaacatt ctgaaccctt
     3781 acctccagag gaatgtgtaa ttcaagcagt taaagtttct gattaaatta aaaatattta
     3841 cttaatataa agatgaaaac taaaagtatc cggcacgtgc ttattgactc agagattaat
     3901 tctgtgggag gtggtgaggt tactaaactc aattttccat caagtgtatt ctctgtaaca
     3961 ccatctgaaa atataaaatt aaccttagct acatttgagc tacgacgcaa tttctataat
     4021 gtgaatcaga ccaataacag attctattgg ttatctggtg gtgtttataa tgaaattaca
     4081 attgctccag gcacttatac attctggggg acaactgtaa atgctgtggt gaatcctcca
     4141 accaatctcc ttgaagctac atttaatgct atccaagcag cagttcctgg ccttgttact
     4201 cagattgatt acaataatgt aaccagaaaa attacactta ctgtagctgc tggacaacct
     4261 gctaactcca aatttgtatt tttccagtgt aagtcaaaca caaaccaacc agtaggagtg
     4321 agtgatgatg gctactttaa tgactgtttt gagctatttg gctgttaccc caacagagat
     4381 ggttggaatc ctgctgctcc acttgatggt tacactggtt taagtgctgg tggtgctgtc
     4441 cctgctacac tactcacacc atttgttgtc caactgaata ctcttgaagc aatttatatc
     4501 agaacaaact tacattctgg aaattatcag agctatggct tcgagcgaga cttaccaaac
     4561 caacaaggag ttacacctac acaaatatgg gcaagaattc cactaaaaga ccaattctat
     4621 acagacctta caccattcat tacttttgaa gacccaaata atctatttga aatgttccta
     4681 aatcaaaccc aactgtctca agtatatttt gaggtaacag atgataagaa ccggcaacta
     4741 cctcaagtaa atactggaat taatggagca caatcccagg ctcaagtagg actgttatca
     4801 ttcaaactca cattcaaatt tgaaactata attgatgata caatgcacgg agatatggtt
     4861 ctgaaaccaa ataatattgc taacaaattt gaacatctca gtatgaatgg attaccaagg
     4921 ggtgggtaaa tttaaagatt tctgctaaaa taaaatatta ttatactata aaaaatggct
     4981 atgtcttatg atgagatggg tgatatggac ggcaagttca ttccagaaaa tgttcgctat
     5041 cttgttgatt ctatgagtat gtattcacgc aatcgctttc gccttgaaac tgtttcagca
     5101 caaactgccg gcccagggcg tattgtaaca gtaaatctcc cagagggggc ctgcttagac
     5161 cttaagtctt tccgctttca ctttgatgct actggtgttg gtgccggaac tgggactgat
     5221 gtggtgcatg ccattctccc taatgatgct gctcagtcac ttgttcaacg cgttgaggtt
     5281 ctgtttaatg gaatcgcgtg ccagcaggga gctaatgagt ataacactat ggctcaaatc
     5341 aagaaacttg tagatggtaa ccaagaccgc tggagttcag tagattctct ctgttctggt
     5401 gctgctgttg cacctactct cccaggcgtt agtagttcta atgaatcact tgtcctccaa
     5461 gattggtgcg gtatattagg cgaggtctca acgcgtttta ttgataccag cgtgtttggc
     5521 caatgccagg tgcgcatcac gctagctcct actgctgttc ttatccctct ccaacagggc
     5581 caacagttag gtgctgcttt cactacacct gctgctctta caaatgctgg taatatcagt
     5641 tacaatattg ggtcaatgtt ttttaccatt gattccgtat cgcttaatcc tatttataat
     5701 agaatgcttc gcgaccggct ggaaaatgat gactttctcc cactaaactt taaggagtat
     5761 tattcatttg ctcttgactc aattaactca actgcttcca ccccgcgctt tagtgtttca
     5821 agtggttcta ttgataagct gtatggcaca tatcgcgata gtaactacct ttctactggc
     5881 atcctccctc atcaacttgg tgggactggt ggtgccggtg ctgggtatgc tgcttgggtt
     5941 tctaattacc ttcgctttcg ctcactaaac acttttgtgg ctggtgggac tcaacttgcc
     6001 ggtgcccttc gctacaactg gagcatcaat aatgttcaaa tgccgcaata ccgagctgat
     6061 ttgctggatt ctgcttgtga tgtttcttat gctcaagaca aggttggtat tggtggtgct
     6121 ggaacactta tctcaagtaa agatacactc aatgatggta aatttgtctg ttctcaaacc
     6181 ctcaatcatc caactcgctg gggcgtaggt tgccaaagtg gcttcaatag ccgtggcata
     6241 aatacaatga tgacttggaa tgtaactggt caaacaatga ctgctattga cccctatgtt
     6301 cctgcctccc cagtcactgg ttctggaact actggtattg catctgccta tgtggtagtt
     6361 gaaagcactg ctcagttacg ggctggagtt ggtaaaaatc taagtgtgct gttttaaata
     6421 aaatatacac acacactaaa gatggacaat aaattatcaa aagtagaaaa agagattaag
     6481 gaaataaaaa ccctattaga aatacttatg aaaaagtatt aagatactca accaaaaatt
     6541 attaattagt caaatttcta cttaataatt tttagaaatc tttagaaacc ttaagaaatc
     6601 agaaatatta aaatattttc ttaagttata gtaaatgtct gaacccacag aacaaccccc
     6661 tcaagtgaat ctcaaaacta aaaagaccag aacaccagaa caactggagg tcttatctaa
     6721 ggcacgagaa aaagcactac aaatccgaaa ggaaaatgct aaacttagac aggctgaaaa
     6781 acaaattgag aaagacaaaa agtctaaaga acttttagcc cgaaaacaaa aagttgagga
     6841 atacaacaat cctaaggaaa ctccagaacc agaaccagtt gaaactgaac cagaaacacc
     6901 taaggttgta aaaagaatta caaaagaaaa acctaagaaa gaaaaaaaga aaaagattat
     6961 ttatgtggaa gaatcatcag aatctgagga ggaggaaatt gtttatgtta agaaatcaaa
     7021 acctaagaaa gaaatcttag aacctttaga aagagttgag ggtttcaaac caccacccaa
     7081 accaaaatct aaaggtcaaa caaattatga acaaatgatg aaaaacactt ttggaaaatg
     7141 tagggaattt taaaaataat tcctaaagaa aaaacaaaaa ccccagtcca gaaaaaagta
     7201 actttaagaa ttaaaatctt tagtaattat aaagatgagt tgtaattcaa aaaccacaaa
     7261 aggaaaagat tgtaagaaca aggtgtatca agatggtttg tgtaaaagac atcagaaaac
     7321 accaatagta ttaaaagaaa aggttgttgt tccagtagta ggaaaaaaga tgaaatctgg
     7381 agtaactctt ggggatggtt cttttaaact tacaccaaaa gacaaaaagg gaaaacctac
     7441 cagtaaaatc attaaactca gaatggttac cccagaatct caaacacaat tcttacaaat
     7501 gatgactgat aaattcaaaa aggattacac taaactacaa ccttattatg agaatggact
     7561 ttcccaagat gaactcatac cagtaaattg gactggatta ccatcatttg aaaatgaccc
     7621 gtccccttgg ggaattattg aggtgaaagt tgaaacccaa gaacaatggg attggtttat
     7681 gaataataca agaaaccata aaaattcaac acacacctat tctgtttggt atccagataa
     7741 accacaagaa aaaactaaaa ataaagtttg gactactgat tcaaccccaa ttcaaaccag
     7801 acatccaatc tatattcttt ccaaggggag gtcaagtgtt gggagttcca gaatgacttg
     7861 gtggaatctg aaaaaattag gtttgaattt taaagtagtt gttgaaacac aagaatatga
     7921 tgattatcta aaaacaatcc cagaaaacaa tctaatcaaa ctcccacaac atctgtgtaa
     7981 tttaggtcaa ggtgggattc cagtaagaaa ttttatctgg gaacacagtc aatccttggg
     8041 tcatactcac cattggatta tggatgataa tttgggtggt tttgaaagac tacaccacaa
     8101 taccagactc ccagttgaat ctggtatcta ttttaatatg attgaggatt ttatggataa
     8161 atacaacaac ttatatataa ctggtttgaa ttattcaagt gataatccag aaattgataa
     8221 atcaagaaca tcagtcatta ccaattcaaa aatctatagt tgtatcctca tcagaaatga
     8281 cttagaccaa atccttgagg agaaatggag aggtaagtat aatgaggatg tagatttggt
     8341 tttaagggtt ttgaaaaaag gattacctac agttgggttt caaagtttca cttgtaaaaa
     8401 agaatcaact ggtaaaatgg ttggtggtaa ttcagaaatc tataaaggta atgaaaaaaa
     8461 taagtttgat ggatttcaga aaaaatttga ttcacttttg gaacaacacc cagatgtggt
     8521 aacacaaaca aataaaagac ataaagatgg gagaccacat cacaaggttg attacacacc
     8581 atacaaaaac aatcccttgt gtctcctccc catcaaaaaa tggactataa ataattatcc
     8641 tactttttca cttaaggaca aagaaactta ataagtaacc agaggtaact aaaacaagat
     8701 atgtcttttg tatcttttct cccaaacaaa aacttttatt ataatgataa gtggggaaat
     8761 acttacaagt ttagaataac taaaatgacc aaatgttata tcaccattca tcaaatcagt
     8821 tccaaggatg gtgatataaa aaacaatcaa agaatcaaaa tcagaaagga aaaggaatca
     8881 gattatgtta aattcaaatt tgtgtgggaa gataaaaaaa gatggaaaga tggaacaaat
     8941 tatcttgaaa tgtccagtga taatgtaaat tatacagatg aaatttaaaa taattattaa
     9001 tagtaaatca aaatggacaa aaattttata aaatcatttg tttttttagg gatgttcttt
     9061 atactactcc aaaggaacat tacatctggg tcaaatactg tatctggaga aagtattact
     9121 atagaaaaca ctttagagag ttctggagta ttcccaagaa atcagatgac tgggaattaa
     9181 tttctttaga taatacataa ggatgggaat gtatatttca aaagaacaac tggaacagtt
     9241 ccaacccaga tacacataca aagaggttct ccaagctaac aatactctga aaacaattaa
     9301 aaagttagat aatagtaaag atgtggttgt tatcagtgaa tcagtccccc aaaccagaaa
     9361 agaaacttaa agcaacattt tgtaaatgtg aaaaaaagaa tgaatgtaaa ggttcaaacc
     9421 ataaaacagt tcatttcggc agtaaaggta gttcaacatt catagaccat aaagaccaaa
     9481 agaaaaagga tgcttacctc gcgagacata aagtgaatga gaactggaat gacccaacca
     9541 gtgctggagc actcagtaga tggttactct ggaataaaga atctctcagt gcgagtattt
     9601 cagatttcaa aaaaagattt aaactttaat aagttggtca ataggaatat aaacataatt
     9661 actaatttct gatttacctc tgtcccatct accaccagac tggatattgt attctgtctc
     9721 tgggttatac ttgtgataaa acaaaccatc agtaaaacca aaacaaaaat aaacatcctt
     9781 ttcttgtctt ttagccattt gtaatttatt ttcaccaatc atagttgttg ggtatgtagt
     9841 tgatttacat ctccttgact ttaattctat caaacaacta tcattatgaa aatcatatct
     9901 acagtattta tttgtagctc tactgagagt ttcaccaaac tttttttgga gagttggtaa
     9961 aagtgttttc tcttgagtaa ttccaaaatt ataatcagtc atttatatta agaaaagaaa
    10021 ttaaatatct taagaaataa aaatatattc taatagtata gtagaatgga ggaaaccaaa
    10081 atcaaatatt tcaaaccaga gggatttaaa gggagaggtt taggtaacaa atcctataag
    10141 aaaaacaagt gggaggcaat tgtatttgat aaagatacaa atagtttttc atctggtaaa
    10201 tatccaacca aggagaaatt aattgaggat ttgtctttag atatttcacc agaccaaatc
    10261 tatagacttg tatctggggc aagagtagat aaagaaaaga ctaagaaaaa aagttctttt
    10321 ctaacaaaat ttggtcacat tcagattact aaaatttcag aatcctcagt agagtaattt
    10381 ttgaggattt ctcacttaag gatttgggaa ttatataaag taaggattat ctgaaattat
    10441 tttcttctct tataataata agaatggaca gaccaccaag aaaattgagg attgttgata
    10501 acccaacagt cttacagcga aggatactaa gacaaacatt tggtgggagg agatactcca
    10561 gagaccaata cattcaactg agactcagat acaatgaaca gttacctcaa ctgagacaac
    10621 agtttagact gagacagagg aatattggta gaatacaaga tagagcagca agggtaatac
    10681 aaagagcgag agaccgcaga ggtggtcaga ctttcatccc aagaggtgat aatgtttttc
    10741 aatacaaaga atggttgaga aactttagag gacagactgt gaaagtctat agtatgattg
    10801 atggggtcat aattgatgaa cagttagtag aaatcccact taatggtttc aatgcttggt
    10861 gggataatgt tgggagttac agttttctga ttgggccatc tggagaacaa agaacaccaa
    10921 ttacagatgg agcaaacaag gttgttatca caccaaacat taacttacaa ccaaacagag
    10981 tagaacaatt gtttagggag ggaatcaaac actgtgtctt tcaacctata ttggattggg
    11041 gtcaagaaca gtttgagact gttaaatcaa gagcatctca ttttagatac aaagggttca
    11101 ttaaaaagtg taatgaatat attgaaaaat atcaaaatgg tgttccagaa aaagacctcc
    11161 aagatatttg taacagactc cagattaata ttgtaattga ttttccattg gataaacaaa
    11221 actttctttc tttcaaatca ttaaagtctg ggatacatac attcaagttt gtaaatacaa
    11281 gactgaatca tattgatgta aatgaggtta tcaacaaaca atttattgaa atggaatcag
    11341 atgattttga tgaattagtt gaggaactaa ctgaaaaggg tgagtatttt gattacagaa
    11401 aagatatgga aaacaattac attaaaataa gaaccttgaa aggtaactat tctaaaaaga
    11461 atgaattttt ggatttgtgt tcagattttg aaaaccagtc tgggattgta gaatgtaaaa
    11521 ttgatggtat ccaagattgg gaactctgga acttttgtaa tgagggaaac aaaacaactg
    11581 gaacacaaca atatttagat tggaactctg aggttgaaca tattgatatg aaatatgctt
    11641 attcaaactt tcatttgtgt tctgagtatg aggggtttgt tggaaagatt actgacttta
    11701 gaaaagtgtg taatccaaaa gactttcaaa aacttattgg atactttaat gtttctaaaa
    11761 tagattccag taagtgtaaa gttccagaac tttttaacaa attaaattat ctaaaagaac
    11821 accaaatcta tccatcagtt gaattaaaaa aatgggaatc tttaggtgtg gatattgagg
    11881 tggatgaggg atgttgggga actaaattag atttcagatt ctcagaggaa atgttaaaga
    11941 aagttgatga tgatgaaaca aaccccagag gatattctaa atggtgtgga atagctgaga
    12001 aagtgactga tagacaatcc tttcaaatga aaggggacaa agagtttttt gaaaatatga
    12061 aaagttatct ggaggacacc aatacagaaa tcaaatggtt tgatgatggt gagggaacta
    12121 tctcttaccc taaagaacac tgttatggtt cagttcatat tgttggattt atcaaaatgt
    12181 atcaaagact tacactgatt aatcaactgt tagaactgga catttccaaa cttattggtg
    12241 tatgtgttga tggggttttt tacaatccac acaaatttaa aatgattgaa ccattcagag
    12301 aaaagggttt aggtggaggt ctcaaacatt caagttgtaa cttaactaac aaggttggtt
    12361 gtgaggatga tgatgagttt gatatagttt attatccaca tacagaatct gaaccaagag
    12421 aatactttca aaaagaatta tttctgggtg ctgggggtaa tggtaaaact cacaaaaatc
    12481 tgatggacaa gggtttagtt agaccaatat atatagcacc aagttggaaa ttgtgtagtt
    12541 caaaatacaa tgattacaat tgtcccaatg aggtgttaag taatttactc catcctaaaa
    12601 aaattaactt ttatagaaat atttacaata caataattat tgatgagtgt agtcaaatta
    12661 gtaacaatac aaaagatact attctccaaa cctatcccaa tagtagagtt attttttgtg
    12721 gtgatttagg atatcaactc ccaccaactg gaaaaacacc agaggaaaaa caagaaatga
    12781 atctggatgg ttttgataat gttattgaac tcactcacaa ttacagaata ttgtgtgata
    12841 aacaaaaaga tatttgtgaa aaagtcagaa caatgataaa agaaaagaaa ccaaaaaatt
    12901 taattaatca atttatttgt gaaagttatg aaaatattga aattccagtt ggatacaaac
    12961 cagaggatat catactgtgt tctaaaacca gatgtataaa acatcaaaaa gaggactgta
    13021 attgtgatgg tcagaattat tgtttagaat acacaaaaaa gtttggtaaa aataaatgga
    13081 aatgtttgga aaggagttat actcattcca gaggtgatat atcagttggg gagaaaccag
    13141 agaatggtaa gtgggagaac agacacggct atacaatcca ttcagttcaa ggtgaaactt
    13201 tcaaagaaac aatttttatt gatgggagaa atctatttga tgaaagaatg ggatatacag
    13261 caatttccag agcaagatat caccaccaaa ttaaaataat catttgaaaa ttaaaatatt
    13321 tatataaagt aaaaatggag cctttagtaa ataaaagtat caaaccttac agtggtctca
    13381 aagggtcacc agcatcagca gcaagaatga atgtaaaaaa ttgtgattgg ggtgctcaag
    13441 aagcagtagg aaatggccca tctgggtttc aaaacacaaa acttactaaa tattcagatg
    13501 atatccaaag tccaatgaaa caaatgggta taaaccccca gtatatgatt tcattacctt
    13561 gtgttgaggt caatgaatta gctaataaga aaattcacca agggcgtgga agcctgttta
    13621 atggtcaatt gtctgttgct aaacccacaa ctggtatgga tgaaattaat tttgaaccat
    13681 cccaaagaat tggtagaatt ggtatggatg ctactcaaag accatttact tttggtagct
    13741 ttcaatatgc ctgctaatta aaataatact ttataataaa taatggcgtc aattggtgaa
    13801 aatgcttatg gtgggactct ggttgtggat acactgaaat acacaacttt agacccagcg
    13861 ctaactggtt ttgttcataa cccaatgaat agtgatttgg atggagataa cagaaatatt
    13921 aataatttaa attcacttac agcaactcaa ctaaattaca caacactcaa tccaccaatc
    13981 aatcctggcg tgaccaatcc tcttggttca gatttactct gtgccggtaa gaatattggt
    14041 gttggagcac cggcagataa agcaaatgaa ataaaaggtg ttactggaac ttttgataat
    14101 tcagctattg gtgtatcaac tggaacaacc ttgggactgt ctggtgctct gactgctgtt
    14161 ggttcaactt atgggtcatt aggtaatatt gttgatggtc tcactgttgg taatggactt
    14221 acagtatcta ctggtgatat taaaacagat gtgggtgata ttattgctac tggtagtcta
    14281 acagcaattg ttggagcctg cactgctgct gagataattg ctggaaatga tgtaacagca
    14341 caaactggtg atattgttgc tactgctggt aaagttcaat ctggtgctaa tatgtatgct
    14401 ggaactcata ttgttgctga ccagtatatc agaagcgata atggtaatat tcttactgct
    14461 actggaaata tttacacaca aggtggtaag atatacactg aggggtctgg tgatatttat
    14521 acagatggaa ctgggaatat agattgtaaa gtgggaattg tatctggaca aagattgaaa
    14581 atgaataatt ggatagatgg aggaacaacc tatctcgcac cagtattacc aactgttacc
    14641 tttattccag atatgactgg gaaaacaaag gcttgtattt ggatttatga cccagcaaat
    14701 actgtaatcc aattttttgt ccaaactggt atattagatg tatgccgaaa tgcttcaacc
    14761 tttttaacaa tgaatcaata tagcactgtt aatcctaaaa gaataattaa ttatagaatt
    14821 ggtcaaaaag atattgctgg taatccagat agttctatac ttgttgttag tgtccaatta
    14881 gatggagttg tcccatcatc agcaccagta agaatttgtt taatggttat cccagactaa
    14941 attttgttag tctattgtaa agaatggaga ataaaacaga attttcagaa tcattcattt
    15001 taggtttaat tgcctcatta ggaggtttga ttggattaat atttaataat atgagaaaat
    15061 caaggtgtgc tgatatcaga tgttgttggg gaatgttttc ttgtaacaga gaggttttat
    15121 caaaagatga attacaatta gagccagtat caccagataa aaataaccat ttatagtaaa
    15181 tggattacac caacagtaag atttcgtgcc cagtgtgtaa taaaaaatat gctaaaaatt
    15241 acttattaaa tcatctcaaa acaatacata aaaattgtta tgggactgat tggtgggaca
    15301 gatattctga aaagtatgat aaaataatta aagaccacag agatatgttt ggaattagga
    15361 ataaaaaaaa tgtgtgtctg aatcaaccta agtaaaaaag atgtataaat ttcacttaaa
    15421 caacaacaac tgtgtatagt atatgaacaa caactactta aggaacaatg agtcctatct
    15481 cagattgtat tatggctgaa caagagaaat ctattggtag ggtaatgtgt gatgttaata
    15541 atggtaagga aagacttaat ttcccagtca gaaaaacaaa gaataaagtt ttacaaaaaa
    15601 ctattttgaa attgtattta tctataaatt ctaatctccc tatttttgat aagggtgatg
    15661 aaatagtcaa ttttactgtt gggagtttag acccagaatt atgtgaaaaa tataaggatt
    15721 ttaattcttg taagtttttg aacaatcatt tccaaaatat ggaaaagttt tcagacttga
    15781 tgtatattga tgataaatat gctgtttcaa tcatcaatgg atttggattt aatgaatgtg
    15841 ttgtaatgtt gattgaattg tctgattctg gatatttgga catcttgttt gatttccaaa
    15901 aataccccaa acaaacaact attctgttta atgaaaagtt tataattact aatggttaca
    15961 cattgaatga tgaaatgttc tctcagtatc tcccacaacc agaaccaaaa ccagaatcac
    16021 caaaggaaat ttttaactgt tgtatttgtt ttgatgattt tgaaaaagtt tcttataaat
    16081 gtagaacttg taaggaggga cttgtttgta gggggtgttg tagaaaaatg aaaggtgtga
    16141 aaaaatgtcc tatctgtaga agttaaaaat cacctaaaaa gaattgaata aaataatata
    16201 caaaaacaaa atggatttat catttgtaaa agatttacct tttcttgttc aagacatcat
    16261 taaacataag ttaataatgt ctgatttgaa agaacataaa tttaaaattg ttcataaaaa
    16321 aaaagaaaaa aaaactaaag ttcccttaat tataccaatc atagaacaaa tgtggtggat
    16381 gaaagaacat cttgggcctt atgggtggtc aaaaaaaaaa gattggttga aagaactttt
    16441 tgaaatgaat caaaaaaagt tttataaatc ttacagcact aaaaaacttg cttctttata
    16501 tttgaaatgg taaaaaaaaa agtgtgtctg aatcaaccta agtaaaaaaa aaatgtataa
    16561 atttcactta aacaacaaga acactaatag tatatacaga tatacagata aagatgtcca
    16621 actatcgcaa caactggaag ctttgtaagt cgcacgaaaa ttgtgctaag tgtaagaaat
    16681 gtgtgaatga ctggaaaaag aaagcacaaa aacattcatc aaacgcctca tcattgaaat
    16741 atgttctgat gtgtttaatg aatgataata cacaacaagt tcaaagggat gaggaatcac
    16801 ccattctccc tcaacttact attactgaaa agaggggtga aagtaaatgg agaaagtgtg
    16861 gtatctgtat ggaaaagatg acttatggtg gggaacataa tatggtagta ttcccttgtg
    16921 gtcatactac ttgtatcact tgttataaca gaattgagtt tagagaaaag ggtcagtgtt
    16981 gttattgtag aaaagatatc aacaaagcat attctctgtg gggagatgaa caagaggagg
    17041 actcaccaga tgaataaaaa aaaagtgtgt ctgaatcaac ctaagtaaaa caaaaatata
    17101 taaatttca
//
LOCUS       PLV-INO1               24075 bp    DNA     linear   ENV 08-AUG-2015
DEFINITION  Uncultured polinton-like virus clone INO1.
ACCESSION
VERSION
KEYWORDS    ENV.
SOURCE      uncultured polinton-like virus
  ORGANISM  uncultured polinton-like virus
            Unclassified.
REFERENCE   1  (bases 1 to 24075)
  AUTHORS   Yutin N, Shevchenko S, Kapitonov V, Krupovic M, Koonin EV
  TITLE     A novel group of diverse polinton-like viruses discovered by metagenome analysis
  JOURNAL   Submitted
COMMENT     ##Assembly-Data-START##
            Assembly Method       :: Geneious v. 8.0.2
            ##Assembly-Data-END##
FEATURES             Location/Qualifiers
     source          1..24075
                     /organism="uncultured polinton-like virus"
                     /mol_type="genomic DNA"
                     /isolation_source="marine metagenome"
                     /clone="INO1"
                     /environmental_sample
     gene            complement(3..227)
                     /locus_tag="INO1_01"
     CDS             complement(3..227)
                     /locus_tag="INO1_01"
                     /codon_start=1
                     /product="hypothetical protein"
                     /translation="MVECGVPSAPPPFEGGLRAGGFFGQTARNAEALxYGYCAHSAKQRQTRKLSPPPSRVADKNFFSGKYDFEYLKLS"
     gene            290..1324
                     /locus_tag="INO1_02"
     CDS             290..1324
                     /locus_tag="INO1_02"
                     /codon_start=1
                     /product="hypothetical protein"
                     /translation="MSESTNTPTKFLKRTEICRIMGTVCNAPIARDAIPEKTPIDPTNEENWIGMNIFKxCTKYSVDNKYEEKDAPETGDYVASVECMTILGKWDCGSFICARAAMLPTTVSESWYGIKRRLYCVQALPTxxEDTIAVRFSGTRGGEPVFRSTHDGSTWRMELGGDTDEWEDRVANTSFWCLDHWSWDANLNGEVGHELIPESSMFVTRALYLRCMHARVSNLHATDVGGVPLDTHPETPATPLTPQASAGPTTPVCPDAPKKKRRLSTIDHHTVKRRCDREWLKSMAARHAVQVEKELEMQLLERTGLHKRFCKAEVxGxIPKNDWVVEESEGDSSSDDSQKKKSEE"
     gene            complement(1380..4610)
                     /locus_tag="INO1_03"
     CDS             complement(1380..4610)
                     /locus_tag="INO1_03"
                     /codon_start=1
                     /product="hypothetical protein"
                     /translation="MMARGGMGTKAAKGVVDAQTKWQATRALGREVAENVGRTYLGNERQRGKQQAHEDYCEDNPEECFKKYCEMYPNTPECGAATEEPEPAPRRDVRAPPRSSNVNRRVRFVQHARAGPNVQSAKRRRTFSRVGSRATALNSAKEGGVVPYGPQEKEDGMRPPPLTNAQRQARWRERQRGNNASEAKPESGLMDPRRVEIDEVPIPSPPVVETPQQGKPVRRLGAEERVDVYKKTLEDLGVKVPADDLTGKTADEQSRILEDVVARCTKVEEDVTNWVKLRMMQNDGALPSVAEVRAFIGNDRVCTLSDEKIKARMEALKVEGLSQEITVQERLDRMCTVLRMNNDNRAKQGLPLLPVPAECPTPSSLAQANNLAKSVVESGSTAIWVFVVSTIGAILLNIRKGSPVTREARNMARNVVSAITSSFDSPAAYATATDTNGAITRTIASTNATLENDLIDALTETKASEFLGVNIESIISGEATAVINNAMGQLTQPTEPSTPRSILSWFNTVNPIPWMTWMASLGANERLEEEKKFMIRQLAAFGKAKRAMEEQVRADHLAVDDETQEEDINALRGELMNKYAVFMESASLLTAAVRSGPDSAGYFTPSRFVEALAQRSHERLFPLSVGQAVARNLITRSTLRRIETALDAVQAGRATDGQRQLVDKSRELVGWYTQQAGPRRVGSATLQRQLAAQEEAQRPLPGGISREEDDDDDNFEESVESVEEQDWPDEDLRTALNETDTQTAIEAAAIESALAPDAPSRFLVVAEALGLTGEAGDAGVVVALENWLRNHNYYAGLEDKSLRVWDWLSQEQMRPWQLALATVPTSMYTVYELARNSPGALAYMMYQFGGRPGRAGNPFTNGDATGTTVEVARAFYRQIHQDPTYTAQQRAEAYRQEGDLYRSGQLMNFGFTMLRVxTPVITALASAPNVGTAVMMSAAASGGAAALNIEEPTTAGMGTNLLASVAINVATAVSSRGRRGAIMARRLGPLVLVNVFPYAAKYVMWQAGLQWPTLDSYLPRALPQYDAPLMPERSWLETALGNFPRVEHPTSMYNPNVRFVTDEPPASMRSITDEMW"
     gene            complement(4600..5193)
                     /locus_tag="INO1_04"
     CDS             complement(4600..5193)
                     /locus_tag="INO1_04"
                     /codon_start=1
                     /product="hypothetical protein"
                     /translation="MGPVASKIEKTVEKIIVPGDDDDDDSSPGVFNPIAVKIDQTLTPGGKMGLQGLGLGIISEQIGTDEDGHHNFSGFQDLTEPFFGLAAERLPSNPYTMVTEGPGAASKEKKALGKWAADATVGSIDRSINEAADISTGRAQKDWEKVSGLHSSSLSTHYAPPTLTGVPLKHVVFREASVYECSTRGKRNDSDRSAYDG"
     gene            complement(5202..5669)
                     /locus_tag="INO1_05"
     CDS             complement(5202..5669)
                     /locus_tag="INO1_05"
                     /codon_start=1
                     /product="hypothetical protein"
                     /translation="MAKRSTARKTGRCQKRPHSTKSKGRRRPGKRTTSKVVPLSTILNKRAPKTLAEARVKGFENVVKENELAAEAQNWRHIHDQEAARIERKENPLPSRIYLIEKHIQDRVRDDLKKRLRPDDPRRPVGLEISxELGYRQQTVKNGDLHKLWFSAHYE"
     gene            complement(5700..6107)
                     /locus_tag="INO1_06"
     CDS             complement(5700..6107)
                     /locus_tag="INO1_06"
                     /codon_start=1
                     /product="hypothetical protein"
                     /translation="MTTAGARAPPQWMKAEHNMMEARANATGMPTQTPSNWKWYVQAQIDANIPPDLVSQLFDAPKGLKGGGRVTRLGARENVERRKNLLGRVGLAGPRWTRGEMEKPKGEEKRGTYTGYVYTLEQQKRLGVDKYGNPQ"
     gene            6157..6507
                     /locus_tag="INO1_07"
     CDS             6157..6507
                     /locus_tag="INO1_07"
                     /codon_start=1
                     /product="hypothetical protein"
                     /translation="MGFEVYDFPLGDLKVRRAYVSLSRAAPLSIGKLKVVGGTLYDAQDSAQVKTMWRIIYTVGIYKEKRSTSPIVPGATETWALFTSGLPVGESLFHLAYADYKRKLILxDIEYNTMEI"
     gene            complement(6513..7007)
                     /locus_tag="INO1_08"
     CDS             complement(6513..7007)
                     /locus_tag="INO1_08"
                     /codon_start=1
                     /product="hypothetical protein"
                     /translation="MTEATDPMVLVERQFARCQVVVKDTKLAEKSPLDHHLLLCQEVAKLVCAEHEHCSFHNQILDSQLAVDALTSCIAKLRESDNYAPEELQKAQEAMECAESVQQTSSHAWLLHIGTLAGMFSNGKKLEAESWDSLKRYFGNPELADSSKVCVQRMQELMARFGEV"
     gene            7006..7563
                     /locus_tag="INO1_09"
     CDS             7006..7563
                     /locus_tag="INO1_09"
                     /codon_start=1
                     /product="hypothetical protein"
                     /translation="MAASRWNEALDNYISSVECKEAAIDLRAYLGAAREAFNNAQHGIAHVQLRAALAILVYHGKETTQEIVKTLxDRNTKTAPEPIETLVAGPLVNGNWTNPDLLFELWKKLDYGQRTRMVQICYGVTADEDRDSSADWVDNLVMNASFTEFYDALLPRQRATYRSAVFSILKVPDPSHAEDYSSSSD"
     gene            complement(7756..8838)
                     /locus_tag="INO1_10"
     CDS             complement(7756..8838)
                     /locus_tag="INO1_10"
                     /codon_start=1
                     /product="VLTF3"
                     /translation="MTDNTSFDAVFGSFQDNTARTNFILRNMDFIEEYGTKNSRMTLELEQRIKERNTPHLISGFLTVCEKCGSRGSLKLIDRRVGLKMCGECEEIFQMSEPPPIGGATGLRDTFCSAQTNARPRSVYLPVSHLTNWLGRLTGVQIPHLPDPVVTEVERRLQVRGLLRPPDTNEEAMRRLRSFTFWFELLKYPVDSGALNISTYYYNISYFMRCYCPGQSDLPVFTSEEKAEMLRIFVSALDLFTNLKQDLRKMSHTAANRKNFWSYGLFISHVLEHWGRRGQQFLTAYPHQLxRVHVIAEVQRNSGRLFHTLFYQLSKKIGEQYGNSRRLARRHRRSWDECDDNNSSEWCPPTISERACSSSN"
     gene            complement(9060..9281)
                     /locus_tag="INO1_11"
     CDS             complement(9060..9281)
                     /locus_tag="INO1_11"
                     /codon_start=1
                     /product="hypothetical protein"
                     /translation="VQRVDGTGTIIEGIARLEEFVEVDAERYMCDLEDPVTNFAGRDYEIAATQSYVIVIDLGDSRIEFQGVGPRVW"
     gene            complement(9919..10275)
                     /locus_tag="INO1_12"
     CDS             complement(9919..10275)
                     /locus_tag="INO1_12"
                     /codon_start=1
                     /product="hypothetical protein"
                     /translation="MRTGGYTGNNTSLFSLHPNELVLSAPVVKKLRKHLGKGELPRDLERSIQQLLKRSPQPVSKAEFARVCQSVGACGRKSAATKKKKGVSKTKHVKRKTTTKSSGISKHHLVVPTQPSHQ"
     gene            10510..11172
                     /locus_tag="INO1_13"
     CDS             10510..11172
                     /locus_tag="INO1_13"
                     /codon_start=1
                     /product="hypothetical protein"
                     /translation="MSETNSYDVGASEKEANCDEGLNNTISEEPLPSKESADTVAIPTREPEQPPKKYRTPKQIAAYERMNKARKDNVERRRIERRNNKNANIRSARGLENKEMETLKSVLDPFISLAHYQNECIEDLQRTRRVARKPSRRLVRDVDESLPEYDGESDTEEETDDDEIAKLEKTKSTPKKGAKPPAPTTAGPIQRPATPPPQTEAPVPNSQAKRMFSYMASLGY"
     gene            11182..12045
                     /locus_tag="INO1_14"
     CDS             11182..12045
                     /locus_tag="INO1_14"
                     /codon_start=1
                     /product=�Packaging ATPase�
                     /translation="MSRPIELIPFSGEESPISVEPPLHRTSFFTILSGPPGSGKTSTALNLLIQNWAYRGKYDYVFIVSPSLPSFPQELIAGIPEDQIYTELDDNVLKEILTKIRSEEFSGKKVLILLDDVVTEIGRRGHNDELIRLILNRRHLTTHPGGPRGGFVSVIIATQKYNMIPKRLRINATSTWMFPTQSAAEKRNFREDLTESLSKQGFEDATQQAWWNPHAPLIQLANGDWWATRAGSPGALDFYPLYSDMIRYGEHRDPAIIREEDDDEFLERLLGSPNPIRSKRPRSRRRR"
     gene            12052..13506
                     /locus_tag="INO1_15"
     CDS             12052..13506
                     /locus_tag="INO1_15"
                     /codon_start=1
                     /product="hypothetical protein"
                     /translation="MAPERRQRIREAVPIFIPPTPPEIPDLVGDEGAQSIAGFQRGKNQRGIFINSRSYKDDQDPTNTNLDIQLEEPLSVSSMEEIKASVGTLTIPAAFYQVCDDFRNRYFCVRYTGFPNAGGPATTEIVRFDLGEGNFDLKVEVDPLTGTRTVYSTLIARIEELFAEWFIAPNGAVSPNWSTGVVAHTQYAAPPNVVPPVVLGYAQPTNTLDWAIQNNGTFSVPAGMNLPVGQVELLLDPASTIPSTVVLLPTDLNFRYLVGLTPVDTHIFANNVIPEIILTGQFSIDLTHANELVLHVSFANRNMIATNRQATTVSTILSVIPINVDALGLLTMDGSMERPEITLPGNQISQFSIFLTTSYNEPINLRGHGWNCSLRLTIEEIPPLHVPTTTEQKLRELGFQLNREGRLQPRVSLEWMMRDEDKIITDEEAQAYLMEFRKNALRPRYADLKPHSGSASLGGHSHEHAGGEEVDVRHVAEDETADRL"
     gene            13591..17352
                     /locus_tag="INO1_16"
     CDS             13591..17352
                     /locus_tag="INO1_16"
                     /codon_start=1
                     /product="DNAp"
                     /translation="MILYLAYEDSLGQYVAYQLLSPSGGEAVLYGASGLSVLPNGRNWWTVYEPPYVTVERPYGSSHAGSSYISPSLSISQADGTVGSISALATVCGRAAAWAVKDSRFSVSVSIDFNFGAVFRGITSEAASALYPEVSEIRTVSTPFVPVYPGDGPRSPTDDDRLEASNWLARDLELSMFELITDYDKAMSGSSIYIPVITVRINAITSPPIGVGGGAITSLVGKNLTRASDKWIHFSPETDWMCLYVCFAASMNLLKKSKKRKTPESEVTDVAAATPEDVFEPTRTNKRKWTLWAQTVRNQARAVFKARGETDLFPTHEGDFRVLQCLCDVYDKSCVVYGTHFGELARFEPQDPSARLQRVQPLPEIDYTPEVTGMRRTPIRRMEVIELHYTKNHYSLLLPRVALTHYFGDSSWTENLPQTLIENRLNFYQAPKYAAARASPVPGATVPDTPEGIDCSANRIVKPRYRLGPKVFGDDCAQRMRLLAFDTETYCEPITGKHILYATGVAWWESTFNEGQDGEDEMRTRTKLFYGEDSFDAFLTWLSSGQDLSPDRVHGSYLFAHNGGRYDITSLVNGVALGTNKWEFVSHKMMESSDRWISGMISCYMDLKGHRRPKKRVQVKLRDSWPILPQALAKLGKDFRVEVLKGDIPHDRVVGGAMIEKPTQAAFDEGTCAVHWEHMRRDDWDGKGSMGSEKYLAADCLCLLHIMSKYNRGIFERWGFEVFSACTAASIAKRLYLQKYHKDDHYALHSCSDELDAIIRQGYIGGRCEAFVLGVRKAPTYYYDVTSLYPACATGDLPGGMPEVVGASFTEMGIQSGEFFGFVIADVWADLAVVANHVHYFPLHGWYQNSRLIFGWPETPIRMVLTSESIKDAEKYMPGVYKYSYKWGIRFMRSRCMKSYFEDLFELKAEARKNGQDAIAAAAKITANSGYGWAGLRWCGKDSMMMNAEGNRDVFNKMLEERRLVNYSEIGKYQLMRVRKDVPHDSVSVQCAAWISDSARRRLFELMFAIRNEGHRVFYCDTDSVMTSLKLSDYPQLLNKFCPDHASGSPGALLGSLKNELAWDEPFDMGVWNGCKYYALSRTMPDGSVTTTTKLKGYQKKGQPELTPEILAKATENIEKIRELFGSNRPRDQSFIREAEQLGCIISHSKYFSFSKSSMLDTLEKRDNEIITTGWHICTRKVTKLFRPIYNKGEILALESDGLRPIIPFIYNADGDDIDSRAPDEAEIKERMGELTLLAHHVNGADLLGETLE"
     gene            complement(17626..17967)
                     /locus_tag="INO1_17"
     CDS             complement(17626..17967)
                     /locus_tag="INO1_17"
                     /codon_start=1
                     /product="hypothetical protein"
                     /translation="MLTVVVLNTLKLGAVRALNTQTLNDAVGGAIQIAIFGYVRRNIWRETVHKHLEVEVGIRGVQEERPVKRDANHIIGVGLERRAVVREELTRNLLACRWGTIYLEPIISGYVLL"
     gene            18041..18751
                     /locus_tag="INO1_18"
     CDS             18041..18751
                     /locus_tag="INO1_18"
                     /codon_start=1
                     /product="Major capsid protein(partial)"
                     /translation="MLLDYQSGNSHNSTTRIYEKTAARVSAVGLDVTSTDRQASFIPAGNAVAPNRNIGGEHDMIYQLGNPQMGLGGQVLAFAATDYSTVASSPVDAGVLNMNGGFAMNPVFPAVLYCDATRSANHTASGNAVAVGLKLVSGILKNSRYLPLLALKGSGLTLEITLADHRTAFCNTSGVAAVGNAGLGGGGSIQPTATALTAPDAIAAGNLSSYTLQNVEYVGKWRNRIQRVVHYCATVL"
     gene            18812..19471
                     /locus_tag="INO1_19"
     CDS             18812..19471
                     /locus_tag="INO1_19"
                     /codon_start=1
                     /product="Major capsid protein(partial)"
                     /translation="MAMVQANGLIQFHGVSFHSFIWTFTKAAAMTEVIPIALRARSLKGILCGLRQNSMVNQQDSFSIGRRINGNLSQYVWNIGSIRLPQAPVTMLASKEGMVQAYCEIVKMFSSFNSLDYAGRVEMGQYFDAGFAIGVDTEAYSQDTSLLESGMDTSSQSLPVRLELTFSALNGVRLAGGQGGYWSGGVMADSTNQIVRADIYGMVDVIYSVTADGLMTASD"
     gene            complement(19487..19882)
                     /locus_tag="INO1_20"
     CDS             complement(19487..19882)
                     /locus_tag="INO1_20"
                     /codon_start=1
                     /product="hypothetical protein"
                     /translation="MSPLASVPERYQRVKFEESIWDMPPEVDQSSYVCYVGTEKEDPRPVLVVFDPADYVHAPCIRCFAEKCWQVEEAALIEYLAEYGYDGASYEHCCTCECHERVPLKQESNEEFIDDWGYHEDDDEGEGPALD"
     gene            19915..20712
                     /locus_tag="INO1_21"
     CDS             19915..20712
                     /locus_tag="INO1_21"
                     /codon_start=1
                     /product="hypothetical protein"
                     /translation="MVGVSGYKPTIPSREANYPIAPGAVALAMLGAQGGGLICPQNYAPVTVDGKVYSNSCHALDQTGRTGRPYDGPRGARNGGRIRGEQVACPMNYDPVTHDGRTYSNRCHYEQGWPGWPADGAQNGGLLGEPGHGRPPMHFGSPIDPIVTIPIPRDPTVQPMHFGYGTNATIPIPKDPTVKPMGAKKGGWLQKADKEMERRGTEGAFTRQAAAHKMGVQQYAAKVIKDMKNKDKSGKKLTASEKKLLRRAVFARNMGKIAKDRKAKK"
     gene            complement(20724..20933)
                     /locus_tag="INO1_22"
     CDS             complement(20724..20933)
                     /locus_tag="INO1_22"
                     /codon_start=1
                     /product="hypothetical protein"
                     /translation="MVTRKAVRSWKRFGKNRLRAQKHKGQRILKIAKVLGTTLQVGKIREGPAALPPGLKKGGMARSTRSCKC"
     gene            20985..21149
                     /locus_tag="INO1_23"
     CDS             20985..21149
                     /locus_tag="INO1_23"
                     /codon_start=1
                     /product="hypothetical protein"
                     /translation="MAIDDKHTEQNEMGKCATKKHTMKVGKKGTKSKTQKGRKNVRILREFANSVRVV"
     gene            21328..22038
                     /locus_tag="INO1_24"
     CDS             21328..22038
                     /locus_tag="INO1_24"
                     /codon_start=1
                     /product="hypothetical protein"
                     /translation="MTTTVANSKRKRNGRWDQMDAPYDIFSQPPLYKELYPNVSGSCRTFSIPICFRASSNIVADFNAMVVETEKWPKAFDGKTHKASYTVTQFMISTSSVEDPTHIVHPNNAYFDLTSFQRPYALAVQMSGPNTPLSSCKAVLAATPVTEECHVILAFPAPSENYNPWFRLLPAAPGLFSTxRSPNYNGSAAAGTFIADYPPPGLMRFALPWLSDMTVxQTLNGPRSVTFIKLMVTLLD"
     gene            22082..22798
                     /locus_tag="INO1_25"
     CDS             22082..22798
                     /locus_tag="INO1_25"
                     /codon_start=1
                     /product="hypothetical protein"
                     /translation="MTTTVxNSKRPRTGRSDNANAPYDVFTQPKLYKQLYPNVSGACRTFSIPILFRSTANVLANFENMAVETEKWPKAFDGKTHKAAYTVTQFMISTDTVADPVLQTVPNNSYFTPTCMALPYALAVQMSGSNTHLTSCKAMLAATPVTEECHVVLAFPAPFExYNPWYQTIPPAVPPGNTSTPHSPNYNGEAPQGTWIAAYPPPGIFRFALPWLYDMTQFQEWNGPAQVTFIKLMVTLLD"
     gene            22830..23585
                     /locus_tag="INO1_26"
     CDS             22830..23585
                     /locus_tag="INO1_26"
                     /codon_start=1
                     /product="Guillardia theta G-protein homolog"
                     /translation="MKRGLDSKVYYTEEEDVLAKWATASQIKCRLHRVAARHYAHHSKNTTVVILILQTCAGSLTLSNDVPDWAQPLVALLQLSLAVMLAISSYLKMEQRSESHRSASLAYGEIYKKLSTLLIRRPSERAAAPGIIDAMLQTLIQLDKNSPMLPMSLCDKEARKTHIAERFRDTELPEELNGLATVSVYGRGKHRVEKSVLETVTEVVQEITTPSTPDSIALSPVAIKEVTDETFHEPLEDTERQSITDSEESKE"
     gene            23615..24073
                     /locus_tag="INO1_27"
     CDS             23615..24073
                     /locus_tag="INO1_27"
                     /codon_start=1
                     /product="hypothetical protein"
                     /translation="MKRGAASSGSEHPDPYNYSRLYGEDGLKRKRDGEDEEIALFHVRTPKYRRVSRVSEVRGAENGGVVDADRRRLIDEQWAAWRRKRDQKPAQGLGAKEEPPAPADNRSWLKKVWDNPYGKTAIITAGVGVAGLGMDAAMARSAGLSTTVENFGR"
BASE COUNT     5810 a   6190 c   6137 g   5922 t     16 others
ORIGIN
        1 actgacaatt tcaaatattc aaaatcatat ttcccgctaa aaaagttctt atctgccaca
       61 cggctaggtg ggggtgagag cttccgtgtt tggcgctgtt tggctgaatg tgcgcagtac
      121 ccgtaggkca gagcttccgc atttcgagct gtttggccaa aaaagccccc cgcccgcagg
      181 ccgccctcaa aaggcggcgg cgcactcggc accccacact cgaccatccg attttctata
      241 ggagacaata ttcttaaaac ttttcaacat ttcactgcgc attgacaaga tgtctgagtc
      301 gaccaacacc ccgacgaaat tcctcaaaag gacggagata tgccgcatta tgggcacggt
      361 ctgtaacgcg ccgattgcgc gcgacgcgat tcctgagaag acgccgatcg acccaaccaa
      421 tgaggagaac tggatcggca tgaacatctt taagkcgtgc acgaagtact ctgtggataa
      481 caagtacgaa gagaaagatg caccggaaac tggggattat gtagcttcag ttgagtgcat
      541 gacaattcta ggcaaatggg actgtgggtc gttcatatgc gcgcgggccg ccatgctccc
      601 gacgactgtc tcggaatcgt ggtacggcat caagcgccgg ctgtactgtg ttcaagctct
      661 gccgactwtg ytggaggata cgatcgcggt gaggttttct ggaactcggg gtggcgagcc
      721 cgtcttccgt tcgacgcatg acggttcgac ctggcgcatg gagttgggcg gcgatactga
      781 tgagtgggag gatcgtgtgg cgaacacctc attctggtgc ctagaccact ggtcctggga
      841 tgcgaacctt aacggcgaag tggggcacga gttgattccg gagtcttcga tgttcgtgac
      901 aagggcgctg tacttacgct gcatgcatgc gcgggtgagc aatctgcacg ccacggatgt
      961 cggaggtgta cccctggata ctcatccgga gacgcccgcc acaccgctga cgcctcaggc
     1021 ttcggctggg ccgacgacgc cagtgtgccc cgatgcaccg aagaagaagc gtcggctgtc
     1081 tacgattgat catcatacgg tgaagcgtcg gtgcgaccgt gagtggctga agtcgatggc
     1141 ggctcgtcat gcggtccagg tcgagaagga gctggagatg cagcttctcg agcgtaccgg
     1201 cctacacaag cggttctgca aggcggaggt tccsggcccm atccccaaga atgactgggt
     1261 cgtcgaggaa agcgagggtg atagctcgag tgatgattcg cagaagaaga agtcggagga
     1321 gtaagagctc gagcaactga gtgcgagtaa agcggcggaa tataggtggc gcttctttat
     1381 caccacatct cgtcggtaat actccgcata gaggctggag gctcatccgt gacaaaccgg
     1441 acattaggat tatacattga cgtgggatgt tccactcgtg ggaaatttcc aagagctgtt
     1501 tcaagccagc tgcgttcggg catcaatggc gcgtcatact gtggaagggc cctaggtaga
     1561 tagctgtcca gcgtaggcca ttgcagtccc gcttgccaca tcacatattt agctgcgtac
     1621 gggaatacat taaccaatac taaaggacca agtctacgcg ccattatagc gccacgacgg
     1681 cctctggatg atacagcagt tgcaacatta attgctacgc tcgcgagcag gtttgtcccc
     1741 atacccgccg tcgtgggttc ctcaatatta agcgcagcgg cgccgccgga tgcagcggct
     1801 gacatcatca ctgccgtgcc aacatttgga gcggaggcga gagcagtaat gacaggggtg
     1861 cygacacgta gcatggtgaa gccgaagttc atcagttgtc ccgagcgata caaatcccct
     1921 tcttgtctgt atgcttctgc tcgctgctgg gctgtatatg ttggatcctg gtgtatttgg
     1981 cgatagaatg cgcgcgccac ttccacagtt gttccggtcg cgtctccgtt ggtgaaggga
     2041 ttgcctgcgc gtccaggtct tccgccgaac tgatacatca tataagcgag tgctcccgga
     2101 gaatttcgcg ctagttcgta gactgtatac attgacgttg ggacagtggc gagtgctagc
     2161 tgccacggtc tcatctgttc ttgggacagc cagtcccata cacgtagcga cttatcttca
     2221 agtcccgcgt agtaattgtg gttgcgtaac cagttttcta gtgccacgac aaccccagca
     2281 tctccagctt ccccggtcag acctaaagct tcagcgacga ccaggaagcg tgagggtgca
     2341 tcaggggcaa gagccgactc tatagctgca gcctcgatgg cagtctgggt atcagtttca
     2401 ttgagggcag tgcgcaggtc ctcatcaggc cagtcctgtt cttctacgct ctcgacgctc
     2461 tcttcgaagt tgtcatcgtc gtcatcttct tctctcgaaa ttccgcccgg tagggggcgt
     2521 tgcgcttctt cttgcgctgc tagttgacgt tgtagagttg ccgaacctac gcgcctaggc
     2581 ccagcttgtt gggtatacca gccgacgagt tcgcgagatt tgtctacaag ctggcgttga
     2641 ccatcggtgg ctcgtccagc ttgtacggca tccaaagcgg tttctatacg ccttagggta
     2701 gatcgagtga tgagattgcg agcgacagcc tgaccgacac tgagggggaa gagtcgctcg
     2761 tgggaacgct gtgcaagagc ttccacgaac cggcttggcg tgaagtaacc cgcagaatct
     2821 ggaccggacc tcaccgcggc tgtgagaaga gatgcactct ccatgaatac ggcgtacttg
     2881 ttcatcagtt caccccgcag ggcgttaata tcttcttcct gtgtctcgtc gtcgaccgcg
     2941 agatgatcgg cccgcacttg ctcttccatt gctcgtttag ctttgccgaa cgcggctagt
     3001 tgccgaatca tgaacttctt ttcttcttcc aagcgttcgt tagcgccaag gcttgccatc
     3061 catgtcatcc acggaattgg gttaaccgtg ttgaaccacg aaaggattga gcgtggggtc
     3121 gaaggctcgg taggttgggt tagttgaccc attgcattgt tgatgacggc tgtagcttcc
     3181 ccggaaataa tgctctctat gttcacaccc aaaaattcgc tcgctttggt ttcagtaaga
     3241 gcgtcaatca ggtcgttttc caatgtagcg tttgtgcttg ctatagtcct cgtaatagcg
     3301 ccgttggtgt cagtagctgt agcgtaggct gctggagaat cgaatgaact agtaatggcc
     3361 gacacgacgt ttctcgccat gttacgggct tcccgtgtga caggtgaacc tttgcgaata
     3421 ttgagaagga ttgcgccaat ggtagagact acaaagaccc atatagctgt acttccagac
     3481 tcgactacgg atttggccag gttgttggct tgtgcgagtg atgagggtgt aggacattct
     3541 gctggtactg gtagaagcgg tagcccttgt tttgcgcggt tgtcattgtt catgcgtagg
     3601 actgtacaca tccgatccag tctttcctgg accgtgatct cttgactgag gccctcgacc
     3661 ttgagagcct ccattcgcgc cttaatcttc tcgtcggaga gcgtgcagac acgatcattt
     3721 ccgatgaagg cacgtacttc ggctacggaa ggtaatgcac catcgttctg catcatccgg
     3781 agtttgaccc agttggtcac atcttcttcc actttggtgc accgcgccac cacatcctct
     3841 aatatacgcg actgttcatc cgcagtcttc cccgtaagat cgtcagctgg gaccttgacg
     3901 cccaggtcct caagtgtctt cttatatacg tcaacgcgct cttcggcacc caaccgacgt
     3961 accggtttac cctgttgggg agtttcgacg actggagggc tgggtatggg cacctcgtcg
     4021 atttctactc ggcgggggtc catgagcccg ctctcaggct tggcttccga agcattgttt
     4081 ccacgttgac gctctcgcca gcgtgcttgc cgttgagcgt tggtgagtgg tggcggccgc
     4141 ataccatcct ccttctcttg tggaccgtat ggaacaactc ctccttcttt ggcgctattc
     4201 aatgctgtgg ctctcgatcc gaccctcgaa aaggtacgtc gacgtttcgc actttggacg
     4261 ttcggaccgg ctcgtgcatg ttgtacgaat cgcactcggc gattgacatt tgagctacgt
     4321 ggtggtgcgc ggacgtcccg acgcggagca ggttcgggtt cctctgtagc ggccccgcat
     4381 tcgggggtgt tggggtacat ttcacagtat tttttaaaac actcttcggg attatcctcg
     4441 cagtaatctt cgtgtgcctg ttgttttcca cgctgccgct cgtttccaag gtatgtccta
     4501 cccacattct ctgccacctc gcggccaagg gcccgcgtag cttgccattt cgtctgagca
     4561 tcgaccaccc ccttcgcagc tttagttccc atgccacccc tagccatcat aagcggatct
     4621 gtcagagtca ttgcgcttcc cgcgtgttga acattcatac acgcttgcct ctcgaaaaac
     4681 gacatgcttg aggggcacgc ctgttagtgt gggaggtgcg taatgtgtgc tcagcgaact
     4741 ggagtgtagt ccacttactt tttcccagtc cttctgagcc cgtccagtcg agatatctgc
     4801 agcctcattg atggacctgt cgatagagcc aaccgttgca tcagcagccc acttcccaag
     4861 ggctttcttt tctttgctgg ccgcaccagg accttcagta accatcgtat atggattcga
     4921 aggtaaccgt tccgcggcta aaccaaaaaa aggttctgtc aagtcctgaa agccgctgaa
     4981 gttgtggtgt ccgtcttcgt cggtgcctat ttgctcgcta ataatgccga ggcccagacc
     5041 ctgcagaccc attttcccgc caggcgtaag agtttgatct atcttgaccg caatgggatt
     5101 aaatactccg ggcgaactat cgtcgtcgtc gtcatcgccg ggcacgataa tcttttctac
     5161 cgttttctct atcttcgagg caaccggtcc catttttcca attactcgta gtgtgcacta
     5221 aaccacaatt tgtgtagatc gccgttcttc accgtctgtt gacggtagcc caattckgga
     5281 ctgatttcta ggcccacagg tcggcgggga tcgtcaggtc tcaaccgctt cttcaagtcg
     5341 tcgcgtaccc ggtcttgaat gtgcttttcg attaggtaga tacgactcgg cagaggattc
     5401 tcttttctct caatccgagc agcctcttgg tcgtggatgt gccgccaatt ctgggcttca
     5461 gcagctaatt cgttctcttt cacaacgttc tcaaatcctt tcacccgcgc ctccgccaga
     5521 gttttaggcg cccgcttgtt cagaatagta cttagaggaa ctactttaga cgtggttctc
     5581 tttccgggcc ggcgtcgacc cttagatttg gttgaatgtg ggcgcttttg acaccggcca
     5641 gttttacgtg cagtagaacg tttggccatt gaggtcctta catggtccca tatttacttt
     5701 cactgcgggt tcccatactt atccacaccg agccgcttct gctgttcaag tgtgtacaca
     5761 tagcctgtat aagtcccccg cttttcctcc cccttcggct tctccatctc tccacgcgtc
     5821 cagcgagggc cagcgaggcc aactcgtccg agaagattct tgcgtctttc aacattttcc
     5881 cgcgcaccca gtcgagtcac acggccgcct cctttcagtc ccttaggcgc atcaaagagt
     5941 tgactaacca gatcgggcgg aatattggca tcaatctggg cttgaacata ccacttccaa
     6001 ttggaaggtg tttgtgtagg cattcctgtc gcgtttgcgc gtgcttccat catattgtgt
     6061 tccgccttca tccactgcgg gggagcacga gcgccggcag tcgtcatctt gcgttaaggt
     6121 tgactttact gcagctcaca ttacatttta gttgacatgg gattcgaggt ctacgatttt
     6181 cctctcggag atcttaaagt tagacgggcc tatgtgagtc tttcccgcgc cgcgccgctc
     6241 tcaattggga aactcaaagt agttggcggg actctctacg acgcccagga ttcggctcaa
     6301 gtcaagacta tgtggcgcat aatttataca gttggaatat ataaggagaa aagatcgaca
     6361 tctcctattg ttccgggcgc tactgagact tgggcgctct tcacgtcagg cctcccagtg
     6421 ggggagagtc tctttcacct ggcatacgcg gactataagc ggaaacttat tctacgsgac
     6481 attgagtaca atacgatgga gatataaaca atttacacct ccccaaagcg tgccattaat
     6541 tcttgcatgc gttggacaca cactttagag ctgtcggcca attcgggatt gccaaagtac
     6601 cgcttaagcg aatcccacga ttcggcttcc agcttcttgc cattggagaa cattccagct
     6661 aatgtaccta tatgtaaaag ccacgcatgt gaagacgttt gttgcacact ttcggcacac
     6721 tccatggctt cttgagcttt ttggagttcc tcgggggcgt aattatcgga ctctcgaagc
     6781 ttcgcgatgc aacttgttaa cgcatcgacc gccaactgac tgtctaggat ctgattatgg
     6841 aagctgcaat gctcatgctc ggcgcacact aatttagcaa cttcttgaca caatagtaag
     6901 tggtgatcta gcgggctttt ctctgcaagt ttggtatcct tcaccacaac ttggcagcgc
     6961 gcgaattgac gctccaccaa caccatggga tccgtagctt ccgtcatggc agccagtcga
     7021 tggaatgaag ccttagataa ttatatctct tcggtcgagt gtaaggaagc ggcaatcgac
     7081 ttgcgcgcgt atctcggcgc cgcccgcgaa gcattcaata atgcgcaaca cggaattgcc
     7141 catgtccagc tccgagcagc gctggcgatt ctcgtttatc atggaaagga aactacacaa
     7201 gaaattgtta agacattggt wgataggaat acaaagactg ctccggagcc aatagagact
     7261 ctagtggctg gcccattagt gaacggcaac tggactaatc ccgacctact ctttgaactc
     7321 tggaagaagc ttgattacgg ccaacgcacg cgtatggttc aaatttgtta tggagtgaca
     7381 gctgatgagg accgtgacag ttcagcggac tgggtagata atttagtgat gaatgcctca
     7441 ttcacggaat tctacgatgc tttattaccg cgtcaacgag cgacgtatcg ttcagcggtc
     7501 ttttcgattc tgaaggtccc agatccttct catgccgaag attactccag ctcatccgat
     7561 tgagctgggt agcgggatgg cttgagtttg cgatcgggac tcgctagttc ggtaaattga
     7621 aaggccatct tcgagttagt tttagggtcg cacatagtta ccatataatt aagttcgtct
     7681 ggaatttccc catcacaaag tgtttcgtat tgttgagtta gttcaattga tgtactgtca
     7741 gagcgttgaa gagaactaat tggaactgct gcacgccctt tcggagattg tgggcgggca
     7801 ccactctgag ctattgttgt cgtcgcactc gtcccaggaa cgtcggtggc gtcgcgcgag
     7861 tcttcgggag ttgccatatt gttcgcctat tttcttgctg agttggtaaa ataaagtgtg
     7921 gaacaatcga cctgaatttc gttgaacttc tgcaataaca tgcacgcgwc gcagctggtg
     7981 gggataggct gtaaggaatt gctgcccccg gcgcccccaa tgttcgagaa catgtgagat
     8041 gaacaggccg taactccaaa aattcttacg gtttgcagct gtgtgggaca tttttcgtaa
     8101 atcttgtttg agattcgtaa acaagtccaa ggcacttaca aagatgcgta gcatttctgc
     8161 tttttcctca gatgtgaata ctggcaaatc agactgtccc ggacaatagc agcgcataaa
     8221 gtaagaaata ttatagtagt aggtacttat atttagtgct ccactgtcta cgggatactt
     8281 gagtaattca aaccaaaaag tgaagctacg gagtcgacgc atcgcttctt cattggtatc
     8341 gggcggcctc aacaatcctc gtacctgcaa ccttctttcc acttcggtaa ctactggatc
     8401 gggcaagtga ggtatttgta ctccagtaag tctacccaac cagttagtta aatgagaaac
     8461 ggggagatag acacttcgag gtctggcatt cgtttgagcc gagcaaaagg tatcgcgtag
     8521 cccggtagct ccaccgatag ggggcggttc gctcatctga aatatttctt cacactctcc
     8581 acacatttta agaccaacgc gtcggtcaat gagcttaagc gagcccctag atccgcattt
     8641 ctcgcagacg gtgagaaagc ctgagatgag atggggagta ttacgctctt tgatgcgctg
     8701 ttccaattcc agggtcatcc ggctattttt tgttccatat tcttcgatga agtccatgtt
     8761 ccgtaagata aagttcgttc gggccgtatt atcttgaaag cttccgaaca cggcatcgaa
     8821 cgaagtgttg tcagtcatat tgttcgtgcg cggtatatta gtcgctcgcc acgcgcgacc
     8881 gccagtcact aacactattg tatgactaaa tgtacgccgt cattatgacc gatagttacg
     8941 taaatctttc caaaatgcat gtggcgcggg gatttgtcaa gaattatcta ggcaagccca
     9001 ttgccggcgc tccccacgcg cttctcgaag ctcggcactt aaccgaaaac gccgaaggcc
     9061 taccatactc gtggcccgac gccttggaac tcgatacgag aatctccgag gtctattacg
     9121 ataacatagg actgcgtagc tgcgatttcg tagtccctac ctgcgaagtt cgtaaccggg
     9181 tcttccaggt cgcacatgta tcgctctgca tcgacctcga cgaactcttc aaggcgcgcg
     9241 ataccctcaa ttatcgtacc tgtcccgtca actcgctgca ctatagagaa aattcactaa
     9301 gaactgtgcg agaaacttcc gatcgtatcg ttcgtacctg gctcttgcca gacaagaaat
     9361 actttggagg acttctggtg gactgggaga gtccgatgct aaactacaga cgttgtcatg
     9421 caaagatgta taaccgctcc ccgtgtcttc aaattcattg ccaaatgaat caagctgacg
     9481 catatgcctc ctaccgctcg cttaaagaca ttcttttgaa gctcgatgac gggcgctaca
     9541 ctgcggagtt tgccacgtcg cgcgacatta taccacagga ttttagatgt gtgttggaga
     9601 attctcggat agatttgaat cgtgttgtta accatattga tgatttagtt actattatgc
     9661 gtacggatgc tcaaacgcta agagacaatg ttcatacaat ttttccgctc attgacgctg
     9721 tatccaaggg ccatgctcgc atcattataa ggttcaaaat gaagtgcgga aataaggcta
     9781 ctgctactat ttgctcgact gggcgtggat atatgtcttc tacgcatcca ggcgcgagag
     9841 tatttgccta catcgggctg ctacacctca tggaccttta ctccgagttt ttcgctccac
     9901 gagcgtccat gttgaagtct actgatgaga tggctgcgtc ggaacaacca agtgatgctt
     9961 cgaaattccc gaactcttcg tcgtcgtctt ccgcttcaca tgcttcgtct tcgaaacacc
    10021 cttcttcttc ttcgtcgccg ccgacttccg cccacaagcg cccacggatt ggcaaacacg
    10081 cgcaaactcg gccttcgaca ccggttgagg gctgcgcttc agtagctgtt gaatcgaacg
    10141 ctccaggtcc cgcggaagct ctcctttccc cagatgtttc cgcagcttct tcactacagg
    10201 agcgctcaga accagctcgt tcggatgcaa actgaataat gaggtgttat taccagtata
    10261 gcccccggtg cgcattgtta agggtggtga gaacgacggc cttaaccaat taaacaacca
    10321 cgcgaacaac attatacact attactctga cacacatgca attcatacac aacaaaagca
    10381 gcgcaataca catgcgactc ctacttacag aagtgttatc gagtcgggcg accctctcat
    10441 tttaggggcg cgcttccggg cccccggaca ctcctgcgat atgctacgaa atcctacgat
    10501 aatcctacga tgtcggagac caactcgtac gatgtcggag cgtcggagaa agaggccaac
    10561 tgtgatgagg gcttaaacaa tacaataagt gaggaacctc ttccttctaa agaaagcgca
    10621 gataccgttg cgattccgac ccgcgagcct gagcaaccgc cgaaaaagta tagaacccct
    10681 aagcaaatag ccgcatatga acgaatgaat aaggcgcgaa aagataatgt ggaaagacgt
    10741 cgaattgaac gccgtaataa taagaatgcc aatattcggt cagcccgcgg gcttgagaat
    10801 aaggagatgg agactcttaa gtcagtcctg gatcctttta taagtttagc tcattaccaa
    10861 aatgaatgta ttgaagatct tcagcgtact cgtcgagtag ccaggaagcc gagccgtcgg
    10921 cttgtacgag atgtcgatga gagcttgcct gagtatgatg gggagagtga tacggaggaa
    10981 gagactgacg acgacgaaat tgctaaactg gagaaaacaa aatctacccc caagaaaggg
    11041 gcgaaacctc cggcacctac tacggctggt cctatccagc ggccggctac cccgccgccg
    11101 cagaccgaag cgccggtacc taatagccag gcgaagcgta tgttctcgta catggcttca
    11161 ttaggctact aattataaag aatgtctcga cctattgaac tcattccctt ctcgggagag
    11221 gaaagtccta tcagcgtcga gccgcccttg catcgcacgt catttttcac tatattgagt
    11281 ggaccgcctg gaagtggcaa gacatcgact gcactcaact tgctcattca aaactgggcc
    11341 tacagaggaa agtacgatta tgtctttatt gtgagtccga gcctgccgag ttttccacag
    11401 gagttgattg cgggaatccc ggaggaccaa atctacacgg agctagatga taatgtactg
    11461 aaagagatac ttacaaaaat tcgtagcgaa gaattctctg gaaagaaagt tttgatccta
    11521 ctcgatgatg tagtaacaga gattgggaga cgcggacaca acgacgaact tattcggctg
    11581 attcttaacc gacgacatct cactacccac cccggaggac ctagaggcgg gtttgtgagc
    11641 gtaataattg ctacacaaaa gtacaatatg atccctaaaa ggcttaggat caatgctaca
    11701 tctacatgga tgtttcctac tcagtcggca gcagagaagc gcaattttcg cgaagacctg
    11761 acggagtcgc tctcgaaaca ggggttcgaa gacgcgacac agcaggcgtg gtggaatcct
    11821 cacgctccct taattcaact agccaacgga gactggtggg ctacacgcgc aggatctccg
    11881 ggggcactcg atttctatcc gctttactcc gacatgatca gatatggcga acatcgagac
    11941 cccgccatta tacgggaaga agacgacgac gaatttttag agagactctt gggtagccct
    12001 aatccaatta ggtctaaacg ccctcgtagt cggcggcgtc gataaaaaga tatggctccc
    12061 gagcgtcgtc aacggatacg cgaagccgtc cctattttca taccgccaac accccctgag
    12121 atcccggact tggtgggaga cgaaggcgcg caaagtattg ccggatttca acggggcaag
    12181 aatcagagag gtatttttat caacagccgt agctacaaag atgaccagga tccaacgaac
    12241 actaacctgg atatacaatt ggaagagcca cttagtgttt cgtccatgga ggagatcaag
    12301 gcgagtgtgg gcacgttgac tattccagcc gcattctacc aagtatgtga tgattttagg
    12361 aaccgctatt tctgtgttcg atatacggga tttcctaatg ctggtggccc cgccacaacg
    12421 gagattgtcc gcttcgattt gggtgaagga aactttgatc tcaaggtaga ggtagacccg
    12481 cttacaggga cgcgtaccgt atatagcaca ttgattgcta gaatcgaaga gctcttcgca
    12541 gaatggttta tagcgccgaa tggcgcggta agtcccaact ggagtaccgg agtcgttgct
    12601 catacacaat atgccgcacc accgaatgtc gtgccgcctg tagtattggg gtacgctcag
    12661 cctacaaata cgttggactg ggccattcag aacaatggaa catttagtgt ccccgccggt
    12721 atgaatttac ccgttggtca agtagagctc cttctagatc cagcttcgac catcccatca
    12781 acagttgtcc ttttacctac tgatctcaat ttccgatacc tagtaggtct tactccggtt
    12841 gatacccaca tcttcgctaa caatgtcatt cctgaaatta ttttaaccgg tcaattttcg
    12901 attgatttga cccacgctaa cgaactcgtt ctccacgtat cattcgccaa tcggaacatg
    12961 attgcaacga atcgacaagc cactacagtc tctactattc tatccgtgat tcctattaac
    13021 gtcgacgcgt tgggactact gactatggat ggaagtatgg aacggccaga aattacattg
    13081 ccaggcaacc aaatatcgca attctcaatc ttcctgacca cgagctacaa tgagccaatc
    13141 aatctgcggg gacatgggtg gaactgctca ctgcgtctca ctattgaaga gataccgccg
    13201 ctccatgtac ccacaacgac agagcaaaaa cttcgagaac tgggatttca gctaaatcgc
    13261 gaaggtcgat tgcagccgcg cgtaagtctt gagtggatga tgcgcgatga agataagatt
    13321 attacggacg aggaggcgca agcctatctt atggaattcc gtaagaacgc tctcaggcca
    13381 cgctatgcag acttaaagcc tcactctgga agtgcgtcat taggcggaca ctcgcacgaa
    13441 catgctggtg gagaagaagt ggatgtacgc catgttgccg aggacgagac tgccgaccgt
    13501 ctgtaattga cagtcaataa agcgcggcct gttaaaaaca cctgagtgac ggaatctcgt
    13561 ataggcatta gttgagcgac tgccggcccc atgattctat atctggcata cgaagattct
    13621 ctcggtcaat atgtggctta ccaactctta tcgccttctg gcggcgaagc ggtcttgtac
    13681 ggcgcttccg ggttatcggt gctccctaac ggccgaaact ggtggactgt atacgagcct
    13741 ccgtatgtta ccgtggagag gccatatggt tccagccacg ccgggagtag ctacatatct
    13801 ccgagtttgt cgatcagtca agctgatggt actgtaggga gtatttcagc tctcgctaca
    13861 gtctgtgggc gcgccgcggc ctgggccgtt aaggatagta gattctccgt ctcggtcagt
    13921 atcgacttta acttcggagc cgtattccgt ggcataactt ctgaggccgc ttcagcctta
    13981 tatccggagg tgagtgaaat aaggacggta tcgactccat ttgtccccgt ataccctgga
    14041 gacggcccga ggagcccgac cgatgacgat cgcctcgaag cttccaattg gctcgcaaga
    14101 gacctggagc tcagcatgtt cgaactcatt actgactacg acaaagctat gagcggttct
    14161 tctatctata ttcccgtaat tactgttcgc atcaatgcta ttacttcgcc gcctatcggt
    14221 gtaggcggag gagctattac ttcgctggtc ggcaagaatc ttacgcgcgc gtcggataag
    14281 tggattcact tttcgccgga gaccgactgg atgtgtctct atgtttgttt tgccgcgagc
    14341 atgaatttat tgaaaaaatc aaagaagcgc aagactccgg aatccgaagt tacagatgtg
    14401 gcagctgcca cacctgagga tgtattcgag ccgacacgca caaacaagcg gaaatggacg
    14461 ctgtgggctc agaccgtacg caaccaggcg agagctgtct ttaaagctcg cggagaaacc
    14521 gatttgtttc caacacatga aggagacttt agagtattac agtgcctctg tgatgtatac
    14581 gacaaatcgt gtgtggtcta cggaacgcac tttggcgaac tagcacgctt cgaacctcaa
    14641 gatccctccg ccagacttca acgggttcaa cctctgccag aaatcgatta cacaccggag
    14701 gtaactggaa tgcgtcgtac gccgattcgc cgtatggagg tgatagaact gcattatacc
    14761 aagaatcatt attcgctgct tttaccgcgg gttgctctta cgcactactt tggagacagt
    14821 tcgtggacag aaaatctgcc tcaaaccctc attgagaatc gtcttaactt ttatcaggct
    14881 ccgaagtacg ccgctgcacg tgcaagtccc gttccaggtg ccacagttcc ggatacgcca
    14941 gaggggatag attgtagtgc caatcgaatt gtcaaacctc ggtatcgact aggtcctaaa
    15001 gtattcggtg atgattgcgc gcagcgaatg cggctgttag ctttcgatac cgaaacttac
    15061 tgcgaaccta taactggaaa acatatttta tacgccaccg gggtagcttg gtgggaatct
    15121 acgtttaacg aaggtcaaga tggggaggat gagatgcgga ctcgcactaa attgttttac
    15181 ggcgaagact cctttgacgc atttcttacc tggctaagct ccggtcagga tttgtctccc
    15241 gatcgggtcc acggatccta cctcttcgct cataatggcg gacgatacga tattacctct
    15301 ctcgttaatg gtgtagctct cggaactaac aagtgggagt ttgtgtctca caagatgatg
    15361 gaaagtagtg ataggtggat ttcgggtatg attagctgct atatggacct caagggccat
    15421 cgacgtccca aaaaacgtgt gcaggtgaaa ctgcgagact cctggccgat cctgccacaa
    15481 gctctggcta agttggggaa ggatttccgc gtagaagttc ttaagggaga catcccgcac
    15541 gaccgtgtcg ttggcggagc catgattgag aagcctacgc aggcagcctt cgatgaaggg
    15601 acctgtgcag ttcactggga gcacatgaga cgtgacgatt gggatgggaa agggtctatg
    15661 ggatcagaaa aatatttagc tgccgactgt ctctgtcttc tacatatcat gtcgaagtac
    15721 aaccgaggga tttttgagcg ctgggggttc gaggtcttca gtgcgtgtac ggccgcgtcg
    15781 attgccaaaa gactttatct acaaaagtac cataaggatg atcattacgc gctacacagc
    15841 tgttctgacg aattggatgc gattattcgt caaggatata tcggagggag atgtgaagct
    15901 tttgttttag gggtccgcaa agcgccaacg tactactacg acgtaacgtc gctctatccg
    15961 gcttgtgcaa cgggagatct tccgggcggg atgccggaag tagtcggcgc ctcattcact
    16021 gaaatgggaa tccaatctgg agagtttttc ggattcgtca ttgccgatgt gtgggccgac
    16081 ttggccgtcg ttgcgaatca tgttcattat tttccgctcc atggctggta tcagaattcg
    16141 aggctgattt tcggatggcc cgaaactcct atcagaatgg tgctcacgag cgagagcatc
    16201 aaagacgctg agaaatacat gcctggggta tacaagtatt catacaaatg gggtattaga
    16261 tttatgaggt cgcgctgtat gaaatcctac tttgaagatc tgttcgagct aaaagctgag
    16321 gctcgtaaga acgggcagga tgcaattgcc gccgctgcaa agatcacggc gaacagcggg
    16381 tatggctggg cggggctcag gtggtgtggc aaggattcga tgatgatgaa cgctgaaggt
    16441 aaccgtgacg tgttcaacaa aatgcttgag gagaggcgtc ttgtcaacta ctcggaaatc
    16501 ggcaagtacc aactcatgcg agtccgcaag gatgttcctc acgattctgt cagtgttcag
    16561 tgtgcagcat ggatctcaga ttccgcccgc cgtcggctct tcgaattaat gttcgccatt
    16621 cgaaacgaag gacatcgcgt attctactgc gacaccgaca gtgtaatgac ttcgctcaag
    16681 ttgtcagact accctcaact cttgaacaag ttctgccccg atcacgcttc cgggtcgccg
    16741 ggcgctctac taggatcact caagaacgaa ctggcgtggg atgaaccgtt tgacatgggc
    16801 gtctggaatg ggtgcaaata ctacgcactg agtcggacaa tgccggacgg gtcagtcact
    16861 acaacgacga aattgaaggg ttaccaaaag aaagggcagc cagagctgac gcccgaaatt
    16921 ctggctaaag ccacggaaaa catcgagaaa atccgtgaat tattcggatc aaatagacct
    16981 cgcgaccaat cttttattcg cgaggctgag caattggggt gtatcatctc gcattccaag
    17041 tactttagct tctccaaatc ctctatgctt gacaccctcg agaaacggga taacgaaatt
    17101 attacgactg gctggcatat ttgtacgagg aaagtgacaa aactctttcg ccccatttac
    17161 aacaagggcg aaatcctcgc actcgaaagc gacggactga gaccgattat cccgttcatc
    17221 tacaacgccg acggcgacga tatagattcc cgcgcgccgg atgaagctga aattaaggaa
    17281 agaatgggcg aactcaccct gttagcccac cacgtcaatg gtgctgatct gctcggagaa
    17341 actctggagt aagataagtt gcgcgctacg aaacctaaca ctcactaata agtgtgtcac
    17401 tgaaatttaa tctcgcgtaa atcgaagtct ctttgccaat tgacattgtt gttggtgtat
    17461 ttcgttacgg cctttaatta atagccaaca tgtcctccgc tgccgatgct gctgcggcgg
    17521 ctgccgctgc ggcgccgatg ccggacgtgc gtgccccgcc ccgcggcgtg aagtacggca
    17581 gcctcttgcc gctcggtgtc aaaggtgggt gggggttaaa ttattctaaa gcaaaacata
    17641 cccacttata attggctcga gataaattgt cccccacctg caggcaagca ggttacgcgt
    17701 aagttcttcc cgaacaacgg ctctacgttc cagtccaact ccaataatgt gattcgcatc
    17761 ccgcttaacg ggccgttctt cctgaacgcc cctgattcct acctctactt cgagatgttt
    17821 gtgaacggtc tcccgccata tgttgcgcct aacgtagccg aaaattgcta tctggatagc
    17881 tccgcccaca gcgtcattca gcgtctgcgt attgagggcc ctgacggcgc cgagcttgag
    17941 cgtattgagg actacaacgg taagcattac ttgcgcaaag tctgaaatcg tacactaaaa
    18001 tttcccatat ttacgcacct caaacacagt gctccacgcg atgttgcttg actaccagag
    18061 cggcaattcc cacaactcca ctacccgtat atacgagaag acggctgcgc gtgtctcagc
    18121 agtcggtctc gacgtgacct ctaccgaccg ccaggcttcg tttatccccg ccggcaacgc
    18181 tgttgcgccg aatcgcaaca ttggcggcga gcacgacatg atttaccagc tcggcaaccc
    18241 tcagatgggt cttggcggcc aggttctggc gtttgcagct accgactact ctaccgtcgc
    18301 ctcgagcccg gtggatgccg gtgtccttaa catgaacggc ggtttcgcta tgaacccggt
    18361 tttcccggcg gtgctctact gtgacgcaac tcgctcggca aaccatactg cctctggaaa
    18421 tgcggtcgcg gtcgggctta agctcgtgtc gggcattctg aagaactccc gctatcttcc
    18481 gttgctggct cttaagggta gcggtctcac gcttgagatt acgctcgccg atcaccgcac
    18541 agccttctgc aatacgtctg gggtggccgc agtcggaaat gccggccttg gcggcggtgg
    18601 cagcattcaa ccaactgcta ctgcactcac tgcgccagac gctattgctg ctggtaactt
    18661 gtcgagctac acccttcaga acgtcgaata tgttggtaag tggagaaata ggatacagag
    18721 ggttgtacat tattgcgcta ctgtactata atctccactt acttgcgcag gtagcaccat
    18781 tgacttcgat gaggccttca cggcgacgtt catggccatg gtgcaggcta atggccttat
    18841 ccagttccac ggtgtctcgt tccatagctt catttggacg ttcaccaagg ctgcagccat
    18901 gacggaggtt atccctattg ctctgcgtgc ccggtcactc aagggaattt tgtgcggcct
    18961 gcgccagaat tcgatggtta accagcagga ttccttctcc atcggccgcc gcatcaacgg
    19021 caacctgtcc cagtatgtgt ggaacatcgg ttccattcgg ctgccgcagg cgcctgtcac
    19081 gatgctcgct tccaaggaag gcatggtgca ggcgtactgt gagattgtga aaatgttcag
    19141 cagctttaat tctctggact atgcgggtcg tgtggagatg gggcagtact tcgacgccgg
    19201 gttcgccatc ggcgtggaca cggaggcata cagtcaagac acttctctgc tggagtcggg
    19261 catggacact tcgagccaga gtttgccggt gcgcctcgag cttacgttca gtgcgctgaa
    19321 tggtgttcgg cttgctggcg ggcagggcgg atactggagc ggcggtgtca tggccgactc
    19381 taccaaccag attgtccgcg ccgacatcta cggcatggtt gacgtcatct atagtgtcac
    19441 ggcggatggt ctcatgacag cgtccgacta atttaacaac aatttattaa tccaacgccg
    19501 gtccttcacc ctcatcgtca tcctcatgat acccccagtc atcaataaac tcttcattac
    19561 tctcctgttt caagggaact cgttcgtgac attcacacgt gcagcagtgt tcatacgacg
    19621 cgccgtcgta gccatattcc gccaagtatt caatgagtgc agcttcctcc acttgccagc
    19681 acttttcggc gaagcatcga atacacggag catgaacata gtcggccgga tcaaatacaa
    19741 ctagtacagg tctgggatcc tctttctccg ttccgacgta gcacacatag gagctttgat
    19801 caacctcggg cggcatatcc catattgact cttcgaattt cactcgctgg tatcgctcgg
    19861 gaactgaggc gagcggagac atattaaatc tgagggagac taagactaga aacgatggtc
    19921 ggtgtaagtg gctacaaacc gacgatcccg tcgcgggaag cgaattaccc tattgcgccg
    19981 ggggccgtcg ccctagcaat gttgggcgcc cagggtggcg gactaatatg cccccagaat
    20041 tacgcacctg tgacagttga cggcaaagta tattccaatt cctgccacgc gcttgatcag
    20101 acgggcagaa ctgggaggcc ctacgatggg ccacgcggag cccgcaatgg cggccggatt
    20161 cgcggagagc aagtggcatg tcctatgaac tacgatccgg ttacacacga tggtaggaca
    20221 tatagtaatc gatgccacta cgaacaaggg tggccaggct ggcctgctga tggcgcacag
    20281 aatggtggct tgttgggcga acctggccac ggccgtccgc cgatgcattt cggttctccg
    20341 atagacccga tcgtgactat cccgatacct agggatccga ctgtccaacc aatgcacttt
    20401 ggctacggta cgaacgccac tatcccaata ccgaaggatc cgaccgtcaa accgatgggt
    20461 gccaagaaag gcgggtggct ccagaaggca gacaaggaaa tggagcggcg cgggaccgaa
    20521 ggggcattta cccgacaggc tgcggcccat aagatgggag tgcagcaata cgctgccaaa
    20581 gtgattaagg atatgaaaaa taaggataag agcggcaaga aactgactgc ctcagagaaa
    20641 aagctgcttc gccgcgcagt attcgctcgc aacatgggca agatcgcgaa ggaccgcaaa
    20701 gctaagaagt aaatttactt gcactagcat ttgcatgaac gcgtactacg agccattccg
    20761 cccttcttga ggcctggcgg gagagctgcg gggccttcac ggattttacc tacttggagc
    20821 gtagttccca acactttggc gatcttaaga atgcgttggc ccttatgttt ctgcgctcgc
    20881 agccggttct tgccaaatct cttccacgaa cgaacagcct tacgcgtgac catattgact
    20941 aaactgtctt gaagtactcc acattatatt ggcgtaaata taatatggcc attgatgata
    21001 agcatactga gcagaacgag atgggcaagt gcgcaaccaa gaagcacaca atgaaggtgg
    21061 ggaagaaggg cacgaagagc aagacccaga agggccgtaa gaacgtgcgt atattaagag
    21121 agttcgcaaa ctcggtccga gtcgtatgat cgcgcactcg gactcctccc agtttacgac
    21181 caagaagacc tccaaatacc acgtgattgg gggtcaccgg gtcaagtccc ttggcaagcc
    21241 gtatagccgc cgccgcaagt agttgagcta caatggtggg ttagattatc ttatctgacc
    21301 ataagtgaat aaacaccttg tatcaatatg actacgaccg tcgccaattc caagcgtaag
    21361 cgcaacgggc gctgggatca gatggatgcg ccctatgata tttttagcca acccccactg
    21421 tataaggaac tctatcccaa cgtatctggg tcctgccgca cattttcaat tcctatttgt
    21481 ttccgagcta gctctaatat cgttgccgat ttcaacgcta tggtagtgga aacagaaaaa
    21541 tggccgaaag ccttcgacgg caaaacacat aaggccagct acacagtgac acagttcatg
    21601 atatctacct ctagtgtcga agatccaaca catattgtcc atcctaacaa tgcctatttt
    21661 gatttgacaa gctttcaacg tccgtatgcc ttggccgtcc aaatgtccgg gccaaatact
    21721 cctctttcca gttgcaaagc agtgttggcg gcaactcccg taaccgagga gtgtcatgta
    21781 attctcgcgt tccctgcgcc ttcggaaaat tataatccgt ggttccgtct acttccggca
    21841 gctccggggt tattttcaac ccmmcgctcg cctaactaca acggatctgc agctgctgga
    21901 acatttattg cggactaccc gccgccgggg ttgatgaggt tcgcgctgcc ctggctttcc
    21961 gacatgaccg tattycagac attgaatgga ccgcggtcag taacgttcat caaactaatg
    22021 gtcactcttc tcgattagat tatcttatct gagcataagt gaataaacaa ctataatcat
    22081 catgacgact acggtcgyca attcgaagcg gccacgcact gggcgtagtg ataacgccaa
    22141 tgcgccatat gacgtgttca ctcaaccgaa actgtataag caattatacc caaatgtttc
    22201 gggcgcctgt cgaacatttt ctattcctat tctgttcagg agtacggcaa acgtgcttgc
    22261 gaatttcgag aacatggcag tggaaactga aaaatggccg aaagccttcg atggtaaaac
    22321 ccataaagcc gcttatacag ttacacagtt catgatttcc acggatactg tagcggatcc
    22381 ggttcttcaa accgttccga ataatagcta ctttacccct acatgcatgg cactgcccta
    22441 tgcattagcc gtccaaatga gtggatctaa tactcacctt acaagttgca aagcaatgtt
    22501 ggcggcaact cccgtaaccg aagaatgcca cgtcgtcctc gctttccccg cccccttcga
    22561 amattataac ccgtggtacc aaacgattcc cccggcggtc cctcccggta ataccagtac
    22621 gccccattcc cccaattaca atggagaagc gcctcaaggg acttggatag ccgcataccc
    22681 tccgccgggt atatttagat tcgcgctacc ttggctctat gatatgacac aatttcaaga
    22741 atggaatggt cctgctcaag tgacgttcat caaacttatg gtgacgctct tagattagaa
    22801 gatcaaatct accaaatagt aaagtcccga tgaaacgggg tctagattcg aaggtttact
    22861 atacagagga ggaagatgta cttgctaaat gggctacggc gtctcaaatt aaatgtcgat
    22921 tacatcgtgt ggctgctcgt cattacgctc atcatagtaa gaacactaca gtcgttattt
    22981 tgatcttgca aacatgcgcg ggaagtttga cgctctccaa cgacgtccca gactgggcac
    23041 agcccttggt agcattgctc cagctgtctc tcgccgtaat gctagctata tcatcttact
    23101 tgaaaatgga acagcggtca gaatctcacc gatccgcgag tttggcctac ggggaaatat
    23161 ataagaaact cagtacgctg cttatcaggc gtccgagcga gcgcgcggca gctccaggta
    23221 tcatcgacgc tatgctccag accttaatcc aacttgacaa aaacagccct atgttgccca
    23281 tgagtctatg cgacaaggaa gctaggaaga cacatatcgc tgaacgattc cgcgatactg
    23341 aactgcctga agagttgaat gggttagcaa cggtgagtgt ctatggacga ggaaaacatc
    23401 gggtcgaaaa atctgtacta gaaaccgtca cagaagtagt tcaagagata acaacaccaa
    23461 gtacacctga ttctatcgca ctctctccag tagcaattaa ggaagtgact gatgaaactt
    23521 tccacgaacc gctggaagac accgaacgcc aatctattac ggacagcgag gagagtaaag
    23581 aataagatat agactttacc aatgaggact gacaatgaag cgtggcgctg cctcgtctgg
    23641 ctcggaacat ccggacccct acaattattc aagactgtat ggagaagacg gtctaaagcg
    23701 gaagcgcgac ggagaagacg aagaaatcgc tctattccat gttagaactc cgaagtaccg
    23761 gcgagtaagc cgcgtgtcgg aagttcgtgg cgccgagaat ggcggagtcg ttgacgctga
    23821 tcgccgtcga ctcatcgatg aacaatgggc tgcttggcgg cgcaaacgag atcagaaacc
    23881 agctcaaggt ctaggagcca aagaagaacc gccagctccg gctgataatc gatcatggct
    23941 taaaaaggtt tgggataatc cctatggcaa gactgctatt attacggcgg gtgtgggtgt
    24001 tgcgggactg ggtatggatg cggccatggc tcgatcagct ggattatcaa ctacagtgga
    24061 aaatttcggt cgtaa
//
LOCUS       PLV-MED1               21217 bp    DNA     linear   ENV 08-AUG-2015
DEFINITION  Uncultured polinton-like virus clone MED1.
ACCESSION
VERSION
KEYWORDS    ENV.
SOURCE      uncultured polinton-like virus
  ORGANISM  uncultured polinton-like virus
            Unclassified.
REFERENCE   1  (bases 1 to 21217)
  AUTHORS   Yutin N, Shevchenko S, Kapitonov V, Krupovic M, Koonin EV
  TITLE     A novel group of diverse polinton-like viruses discovered by metagenome analysis
  JOURNAL   Submitted
COMMENT     ##Assembly-Data-START##
            Assembly Method       :: Geneious v. 8.0.2
            ##Assembly-Data-END##
FEATURES             Location/Qualifiers
     source          1..21217
                     /organism="uncultured polinton-like virus"
                     /mol_type="genomic DNA"
                     /isolation_source="marine metagenome"
                     /clone="MED1"
                     /environmental_sample
     gene            complement(34..3849)
                     /locus_tag="MED1_01"
     CDS             complement(34..3849)
                     /locus_tag="MED1_01"
                     /codon_start=1
                     /product="hypothetical protein"
                     /translation="MKYHKNEKGTXNYLILKLKLXNHLXXKELKEKMRKYIIMKTIPPKKNVDIVYMPRLPKSLLTPNPKSAYGRTNIRRQFKLRGGKKERTNVLNEARKQGYSGNRLDSAYRYLADVLDVMLGFEREDYRKNQQTINVSFTLQGKGYFKTKSGAFRLVATEDRIFNGSIKRGDINKTTKEQENELYALMMANSPYDKVVITLIGAVSIVENSGGGALSSTPMFDYSSLNIDNYIDNELWDTKRNMCVVDFIKYRYKNQNGLKKMLKLNKNATVEESDNAIQFYATHYKSDLDDEWVKGIGNTGVENIVNIKPQYNHPNYYGEPLAPNTYDAITEQKDYGMITSRRYKQYEYCIDQNPNKNGYTIEHIKLLCKNLKVNMVAIVDGLIHQSVSFRDSNKLPAVVFEMKNNHLYPIVERGKVKKWCDKAKNISSVYTQVGAKVEKEEKEIDIVYKQDISNVCKVGYALEVMVKQNCYAPFIQLNNDQLSNFKLGNKNYILDSEDDLIVKDIKRYCDETVGHTYSGQPAQAFTYHYLQQFKVKSYFNPQVRNALLSDTLIKHRVHYGATSDPYDTEWINKYKEARVYDFNKHYRWVMENPLEKLLIIPFYAEIRYFKPKDEIRLGLYYVRTNDMTLLHQSNWYSSAMVVYALSEDIISINDIYYCIFGYSAETAYKIYNKSVSEQVEPIMITDVIEKMTEDLYDPTNEYENVLMKNAINSVYGMLAKTDKTTTRLHIDECPNNMFEKFVGKRGLANKKTKIKKHITQSNLNAGVRQLWRDKFLPDDIFNHINSFLPANEKSRIIYTYGDNHHTQYLSNNLPIAIQILDQSNIKLHKLIKKSQGECVWRKTDAVAIYGGVDLECSNVIGGLREETYKKPDMELIKPMNENRHIQYIHHKPKWSDMEYSDSNEWLNIIGDMVDNGGGLLLGRAGTGKSYVSIKGMECLLLSGLKSQALAFTNKATIQLSGKTIHNFLKIDKDGKINREWARDIAKRLSVIFVDEISMIGADLWALLCELKIESGVKFILIGDYRQLPPVNDLAPINWFNHSVVHYLANGNRCELTTRKRYDKELWDKLEDLWENDNYSMLDNVEDYTTDDLITSTNICYRNKSVKSINHKCMERLKPSNAVFVKYNIPKDKDGNDMMEQTKYHQDAYVYEGMPLIMFITTKEKNDEGHKKFKKNEVVRCIEVSDDTFTISNDTDIETYNIKDFHKKVVVGYATTIHKSQGDTVEGKVNIFDGEFMLSDWFSKNVGLKDVKKALYTALSRAKSFDALKICS"
     gene            complement(3895..4182)
                     /locus_tag="MED1_02"
     CDS             complement(3895..4182)
                     /locus_tag="MED1_02"
                     /codon_start=1
                     /product="hypothetical protein"
                     /translation="MTLSVKQQDTINKLTAQQKYYENNKQKCVDATMSWKHRNKEYISEYNKAYMRMYRARKREEKGAKKLTPRSELIKKDANFEIYVNSLGDIKENEL"
     gene            complement(4247..5635)
                     /locus_tag="MED1_03"
     CDS             complement(4247..5635)
                     /locus_tag="MED1_03"
                     /codon_start=1
                     /product="Major capsid protein"
                     /translation="MAEANSSLMNYGNMKRRAVSSKAIRQKIPSSNGTSFTLGQTINIDLPANVANTFFDFNLSYLSFKITNGDGQTATFDKSAYSLINRLQVLTGGQVISDLQNYNVLASALFDLDVSPSYKANVGNVLLGTTAKQQGISIADGDKHSFALPLILNPLHLTTPMRYIPAFSRDQIRLRLTLEDATRAFFTAAASTNSNYTLSDVEMVCYSVELSPEAFRMVDEMTGGVYNIVANDFRSATSSIGNTDSTLTATLGFSMSSMESLYVVHIPQANNTHNALAVSGRSKNYLEQYQLFINGKSYPQLPIKCDDADTTDSGNLAESLAETMIASHSLSNYDHHSSINVNNQGASANGVPAGAATLIPADVIIQSGGTVCPFGLNTGNGADLTTSGSVGTFVASIELESLAHKSDVLYSGLDTIGSIVQYRGNYNGAGTNKVACDVFFFARNSVLISLDTRGANVFVIST"
     gene            complement(5690..6223)
                     /locus_tag="MED1_04"
     CDS             complement(5690..6223)
                     /locus_tag="MED1_04"
                     /codon_start=1
                     /product="hypothetical protein"
                     /translation="MEAYQAYPLYDYIQLTKSSSVGTSVEEAKGIYTFNIPAGFYQSNQRSSVATVEACVGSVSIDHTQATVDTLNVGLVSPTPSNANTTDNSTTTAPILISFDNVGLTTGRQGQYQQEGIAYQIPARPSVIKIMFFEDGAGTNQSSMGAIVSDFIVNLKFKYYDPIKTSVGLGNQYTPTL"
     gene            complement(6269..6595)
                     /locus_tag="MED1_05"
     CDS             complement(6269..6595)
                     /locus_tag="MED1_05"
                     /codon_start=1
                     /product="hypothetical protein"
                     /translation="LIKKVSIMYMGFLGKKDQRNIRRVGNKAMKKTSLGLKKGGKLLDRHAEVIAPIASNVASVAAEQPVVITADQVRGVGGQVRNTGKGVEKLRKGDLGGAMEKLAEARMV"
     gene            complement(6579..7454)
                     /locus_tag="MED1_06"
     CDS             complement(6579..7454)
                     /locus_tag="MED1_06"
                     /codon_start=1
                     /product="hypothetical protein"
                     /translation="MSIKGDTPYGSVSIFLQSSKAIVSLSDANKTFFLENPISPPPNTRILMVLSEFEMPNTVYNINSDVNNKISFTTASGTATITLTAGNYDDEGLIDDLNTALSDSGVVATLGGTIVVSVSNTTYKYTFTSDVAFSIITTTNNPTTLLKEMGLTNQLPTASATSYTATLIGDLGGLANIYIRTNFGVGNLDSRGESDGLIAKVNVDVPFGDYIYYEPSTTIEHLLTDRQIREITIKLEDVNENELVLNGVEFSLTFSVHFQYQREIKELREYTLPHTLTKQDEILEEAVDKKG"
     gene            complement(7477..7830)
                     /locus_tag="MED1_07"
     CDS             complement(7477..7830)
                     /locus_tag="MED1_07"
                     /codon_start=1
                     /product="Minor capsid protein"
                     /translation="MGGVRERRQRQQDAIDRGEPLRTKKGKIKKGNEKGFRPNSGRHIGERVGKALLDPSNTIRRGAQRAGVGKKDSATIGRGAGYVYDVGTFGVAPVANLISDEVRSRKKKKKDKKKKNK"
     gene            complement(7837..8154)
                     /locus_tag="MED1_08"
     CDS             complement(7837..8154)
                     /locus_tag="MED1_08"
                     /codon_start=1
                     /product="Tlr6F"
                     /translation="MTTLIHFGLSDKKNKRYVAKFENPKRTTHFGMKPFKKGTTYLDGATDEKRNQYLARHKVDLATKDPTRAGFLSYYVIWGKSRSVKQNLKSYLSNFKIKDNRKNKN"
     gene            complement(8186..9292)
                     /locus_tag="MED1_09"
     CDS             complement(8186..9292)
                     /locus_tag="MED1_09"
                     /codon_start=1
                     /product="hypothetical protein"
                     /translation="MSRQIQGQQQKVIINLAPKPKRKKRKKKKSKAVNSVGDFRTALARSAYIQRGIGGLGFNQGGGGGLPFRRNIDANAVKLNARSFFEGERREQPNLRSLAQTQTDPNPVDTSIGFGRGHNYIPRVIPENASFTTIFGGSSRGGGVREDDDLSEISESSYYQPSERESSVPSNESSSYIPSGYSASISDFSISDADTAPTDTSVAESVVADGGGGGSVAEQSVAEDIIEGGVVEAGAKRTKKQMEEARDMGLEDTRRNVEEIYTQRGVKAIDKSSRTKIKNAREAKREALNSVVAAGTTLGGAEEGSATASLSAPSLVATDTDTGELLTTRPNRPRPTPIDTTFKEEGEDYGGGTDDEGDDDESGREILE"
     gene            complement(9319..10077)
                     /locus_tag="MED1_10"
     CDS             complement(9319..10077)
                     /locus_tag="MED1_10"
                     /codon_start=1
                     /product=�Packaging ATPase�
                     /translation="MNIEEEENSKLHITKTKMNCDDRLGDLPPPIDTMVSGSALGIVGHSGSGKTTLMASLLGANKKKGVRQSFKKLFDNVVIISPSLHTISSGIFKGIPENKKFSVFDNEALDRVDELTEEEPEDSDDTNYTLLILDDVSSQLKKNRQLEKRLTSLFQNRRHKQLTIWVISQKFKDIPTGIRGNLSHFITFKPKTLPEMEAIYTEMLPFSKKYMLDFFEYLFKERHSFLFVDMSMRNSANFMYYRRFNKLNITVS"
     gene            complement(10112..10600)
                     /locus_tag="MED1_11"
     CDS             complement(10112..10600)
                     /locus_tag="MED1_11"
                     /codon_start=1
                     /product="hypothetical protein"
                     /translation="MEEKKNPEKTLKIVEEVADESEDDIVEKPKRKPMTDKQKEALARGRKLAQQKRRDDKEQLENLKVDKKLRELKEESNNKNDLKDEKKSNKKKKSSRAKKTKPPTPPSSESEESESSESESESSDDEPPSRKVVIEKPKKKKNRPQNVVVEQRVAPRPTVHFL"
     gene            10609..11034
                     /locus_tag="MED1_12"
     CDS             10609..11034
                     /locus_tag="MED1_12"
                     /codon_start=1
                     /product="hypothetical protein"
                     /translation="MEEDKTPKNCPNLENDLGDFEFPTEIAEKSNIQLYCENKEEFSNVKTIQDSGWIQTADTNLVELFSDILTLKQAEVGIEFEKFDFKEHYNADYYREKFPNFDDDWYELMEKATVKKFEDLRRYKEPVVMKPKTEEDFTIKF"
     gene            11164..11520
                     /locus_tag="MED1_13"
     CDS             11164..11520
                     /locus_tag="MED1_13"
                     /codon_start=1
                     /product="hypothetical protein"
                     /translation="MIKISDIGLPYFESCPFCREKFYLCLNQLETFNKPQLLKLIKIYSDRPPLVYFHSLVSQTINANTDEVSETDQMTEEDTNALIHQHPNSVITNVNGEWTNMLGEVVNPEELAEQETEI"
     gene            11537..12130
                     /locus_tag="MED1_14"
     CDS             11537..12130
                     /locus_tag="MED1_14"
                     /codon_start=1
                     /product="Guillardia theta G-protein homolog"
                     /translation="MNYNWDDSIVELLENVRTNSTFLSEYHRKTFFSLKFMSIYFDIPVIFLASFSSSFVFGATNYLPRSIISLVSCGVGFVITLITSVKLYLNIDDAKKLELDMSKDFYSLSIDINKMLTLKPEDRGEDGIAYLNKKYSNYQDLVRRSNLLCKKFKKDKLTHIELIQISGNTNGETSSDENENSSPRNANLTNIVVEDNV"
     gene            12140..12427
                     /locus_tag="MED1_15"
     CDS             12140..12427
                     /locus_tag="MED1_15"
                     /codon_start=1
                     /product="hypothetical protein"
                     /translation="MSRVESHSVSNAERTGELLSLAPTGRSEDTTPDARGGSFIKDLPXFNPMNATLPSKRESDKTNELMKNVRSVEWRNPSANAFQSDYFYNQLATTK"
     gene            12450..12764
                     /locus_tag="MED1_16"
     CDS             12450..12764
                     /locus_tag="MED1_16"
                     /codon_start=1
                     /product="hypothetical protein"
                     /translation="MKDIFINYNKVVKYLPNTKRRKRLSSDEREFNEKYFIVDKTDNILSLFFKIPLDYLLSIKTRKGKFRYILDVLEWRNDNKVETIYEDLVIKAVEFSNYVPKNNV"
     gene            12774..14258
                     /locus_tag="MED1_17"
     CDS             12774..14258
                     /locus_tag="MED1_17"
                     /codon_start=1
                     /product="hypothetical protein"
                     /translation="MSKSICGSRYTLNIDKLNLTDFSLSTVDVKSEIKADYLTAERLLTTDTDKKIISSSTTTSEINSLSGVSSNIQTQLNAKQATIADGDLSIARTSGLQTALDTKQATIADXDLXIARTSGLQTALDSKQPTITAGTNLSFNGTTLNATGGSSTITANRVAVSDANGDLTASATTDTEIGFVSGLSSAIQTQLDTKLEQSNFGTGFIKEIGTNNIFLQTSNTVVVSGSNSGIAPTVSAVSTGLALKQDTIADDDLTIARTSGLQTALDAKKNILRIYNTQSLSSPNDNMYKIKNMCVLPLHTELAITSNQGNVYFPNLFDSSNKSILYKNAVVGRAIIDNDVFSIVEPTYNTETTNNQPIQTGTNARFGIKILATGLYKIIYNYNVENETNNNRLGVQIIPIILNTLTNGTEQITHLFHLTSREYMRDDNFGQWCNAGGRGYIEVSSDMLSSSNGVFLKIDVRMIRASGEVYNEGCDSIRINYGGLEIQKIAELAT"
     gene            14280..15806
                     /locus_tag="MED1_18"
     CDS             14280..15806
                     /locus_tag="MED1_18"
                     /codon_start=1
                     /product="endosialidase"
                     /translation="MSSKSILGGRNTINIGSIDFQDGKFETMTLNELTANRGIATDSNKKLVSTTATDTEINYLSGVSSAIQTQLNAKQATIADGDLSIAKTSGLQTALDAKQPTITAGTNLSFNGTTLNAANQVPNITASRVAVSDTNGDLTASSITTTELDFLDGVSSGIQSQLNAKQATITAGTNLSFNGTTLNATADGLPLPAGVIGGTQPCLLLYNQTGDTMTQQQNIEVSNSGIKLVGASNGLACGGASLSGGNVETTGACNAVGGFNATNGGITVSGAVDCASVVASGNIKCSGTFLNSSNQNILSGLLSSLDNQRTLNSNRSHGETRILVNTISDSDNGGVEGQPRSQFTVNMRTRRSSGYTLTENKMRIECGHAGDNDGRRDNMTFRGQFYSNSTYLLSDDRAKFDEVALSNAMNIVNQIQVYTYTKYTSPIREDLARPTDEDGKMEIGVIAQEIEAIPELSHTVSTVPIFDDEVIAKKTVNYAELFCVAIEAIKELKAEVDTLNQRIAVLEG"
     gene            15830..16075
                     /locus_tag="MED1_19"
     CDS             15830..16075
                     /locus_tag="MED1_19"
                     /codon_start=1
                     /product="hypothetical protein"
                     /translation="MYILLIYADPNKECLVFYGYFDKIKDIIQYTNGVLRYSDIKNKRRCYITYKSFFDVVKYKPKYRFTMISKDSIKMNNSLIF"
     gene            16228..16509
                     /locus_tag="MED1_20"
     CDS             16228..16509
                     /locus_tag="MED1_20"
                     /codon_start=1
                     /product="hypothetical protein"
                     /translation="MVLTYKQKFNKKYGFSKDEDHSIKEISDITGFKLSGLKTIFSKGKGAYFTNPTSVRPVVKKSGGANRWAYARIYSAVMGGKAKKYDEKHLIKK"
     gene            16524..16679
                     /locus_tag="MED1_21"
     CDS             16524..16679
                     /locus_tag="MED1_21"
                     /codon_start=1
                     /product="hypothetical protein"
                     /translation="MPRTRDNNRRAQQKSRRGVGAKKARALGNPNAKPPHRDNTDRPTPTTDLRK"
     gene            16712..17434
                     /locus_tag="MED1_22"
     CDS             16712..17434
                     /locus_tag="MED1_22"
                     /codon_start=1
                     /product="hypothetical protein"
                     /translation="MDASTSARFSQASYRMLESGNKDERASRINNDIKDTGYVVDTGNSNRDILVLRDDKNKKVHIAHRGTDTSGKRSKQDITADLAFGAGLAQHNEHFNKRKSRTTKIVKQYRDGNEISLSGHSYGGGSVKYALANSKPVRDSVKIAHTYNTASHPLPISSVKVGRKVKKDLDDKVIHHRHKDDVVSMGLKSVVPFGKVKEYGGKESITKRMLKNSNPVFKTVNALDAHKLHHFIEKSENADF"
     gene            17459..17863
                     /locus_tag="MED1_23"
     CDS             17459..17863
                     /locus_tag="MED1_23"
                     /codon_start=1
                     /product="hypothetical protein"
                     /translation="MGFSKVAYAYGRNQEHKLKPVLEEYFNTTLQMPTNQFCKYDYFDDKREIELKSRKIPSNRYNTYHLGKVKIDYAKTTNKQFFIVLNFTDKIMVCDYSEHKEQLDSLVAKEVQLVRGDKCFNVEIPSNLFNEIKN"
     gene            17905..18288
                     /locus_tag="MED1_24"
     CDS             17905..18288
                     /locus_tag="MED1_24"
                     /codon_start=1
                     /product="hypothetical protein"
                     /translation="MANKQLITKMMEQKINADVIGNILSFIDNLITVDIGKDDFKNPFHIEIKRTFGINRTEFHLTSFFTNCYMCENPFDWKRSSSKKYSYQYCPRCYKIWIDKKKKTGRGEGRRPEYFVKKQRGVCLIKL"
     gene            18270..18683
                     /locus_tag="MED1_25"
     CDS             18270..18683
                     /locus_tag="MED1_25"
                     /codon_start=1
                     /product="hypothetical protein"
                     /translation="MSYKIIILLLYIMNSKNKNLVDIQIGKVMVCRQIYNNKGLIYCRKCCKAKEPLNINADFSSYTDVEREQYISGICSNECWEKSSEEEIMLWKYIHPLYLSDSCVKTRKANAFDKDTGKIISLPLYDGEVCLAEFQPL"
     gene            18717..19676
                     /locus_tag="MED1_26"
     CDS             18717..19676
                     /locus_tag="MED1_26"
                     /codon_start=1
                     /product="hypothetical protein"
                     /translation="MNEPLLMENPNRFVMFPIQYDDIWAMYNKQIDLFWRAEEIDFSKDREDWKKLNDGEKHFLSHILAFFAGSDGIVLENLGQRFMNEVQVAEARAFYGFQIAMENIHSQTYSLLIDTYIQKKDEKQKLFNAISEYPAIKKKAEWAMKWIKSSEDFSTRLVAFAVVEGIFFSGAFCAIYWLKSKGKLQGLTFSNELISRDEALHTEFALLLFSKLNTVCSKDRITKIVKEAVDIEREFICEALPVSLLGMNVKLMSQYIEFVADRLLRQLKCPMLYETPNPFAFMEMISIEGKTNFFERRVAEYSLAETGNKDIAFVFDDAF"
     gene            19730..21172
                     /locus_tag="MED1_27"
     CDS             19730..21172
                     /locus_tag="MED1_27"
                     /codon_start=1
                     /product="hypothetical protein"
                     /translation="MNEKKMEHKAEMSENKKKLKLISVKEGISNTMNSTAESVSYTQKSGDLGGANKIELDCASTPQPLLTMSVSTQLVSSSANGECGGEHKIEMKKTKTNIDNTKMTSTTPTVSSANNNCSQKELKDKTHKYSIMSSTDEQIDKYNAKILKLTDDISKCADEDMVEMMTMTIDGYKNKINALYSEKQKEEKKKISAESEAKLISDFQLTEEFAELVNQEQKRQDAMVSKFINKHKLFLRYKEDYYKTKGTEIGDAYAEWADKVSRKARNLIKGNRVGHNKVDEREKTALRNEHLPNGIVLQGVVRVDVGVKDKSAKPVYEKVNITKVDGEYRYEGVKYDSLNKAWAFAYRNIKQDPKSKSQGSCWALMYCLNKDGTPAMNGKAPHYLKHAKWDLLVEDYDEEYFKDKLGVAVEEEVVVDTNPDVAEGEKMIFGGVAKVGDKVKFLYAGKTGVSGEIVKMTKKTIKVDDKNYSISKISNDSIVA"
BASE COUNT     6987 a   3572 c   3631 g   7018 t      9 others
ORIGIN
        1 aaaatattct aacttacaat tctaactaca attctaacta caaatcttta aggcatcaaa
       61 actctttgct ctgcttaatg ctgtgtatag tgccttttta acatctttta atcctacatt
      121 cttactgaac cagtcgctta acataaactc cccatcaaat atatttacct taccctctac
      181 ggtgtcccct tgacttttat gaatagttgt agcataccct actactacct ttttatgaaa
      241 atctttaata ttgtatgttt ctatatctgt atcgttgcta atagtaaatg tatcatcgct
      301 tacctcaata catcttacta cctcgttttt cttaaacttt ttatgcccct cgtcattctt
      361 ttcttttgta gtgataaaca taattagagg cataccctca tatacataag cgtcttggtg
      421 atattttgtt tgttccatca tatcatttcc gtccttatct tttggtatgt tatacttaac
      481 aaataccgca ttactcggtt ttaatcgttc catacattta tgatttatac ttttaactga
      541 tttatttcta taacaaatat tagtagatgt tattaggtca tcagtagtat aatcctctac
      601 attatccaac atactataat tatcgttttc ccataagtcc tctaacttat cccaaagttc
      661 tttatcatat ctttttctcg tagtaagttc gcatctatta ccatttgcta aataatgaac
      721 tactgaatga ttaaaccagt taataggtgc taaatcattt acgggtggta gttgcctata
      781 atcgccaatc aatataaact taacaccact ctctatttta agttcgcata gcaacgccca
      841 taagtcagca cctatcatac taatctcatc tacaaatata acactcaaac gctttgctat
      901 atctctcgcc cattccctat ttatctttcc gtccttatct atttttaaga aattatgtat
      961 ggtcttaccg cttaactgaa tagttgcttt attagtaaat gctaatgctt gtgattttaa
     1021 tccacttaat agtaagcact ccataccctt aatggataca tacgacttac cagttcccgc
     1081 tctccctaat aataatcctc ctccattatc caccatatcc cctataatat ttaaccattc
     1141 attactatcg ctatactcca tatcgctcca tttaggttta tgatgtatgt attgaatatg
     1201 tcggttttca ttcatcggtt ttatcaactc catatcgggt ttcttataag tttcctccct
     1261 taacccgcct ataacattac tacattctaa atcaactccg ccataaatcg ctactgcgtc
     1321 agtttttctc catacgcatt cgccttgact tttcttaatt aatttgtgta gtttaatatt
     1381 tgactggtct aaaatctgta tcgcaatagg tagattatta cttaaatatt gtgtatgatg
     1441 attatcacca taagtatata ttatcctact cttttcatta gcgggtaaga aactattgat
     1501 atgattgaat atatcatcgg gtaagaactt atcccgccat agttgcctca ctcccgcatt
     1561 taaattggat tgagtaatat gtttttttat ttttgttttt ttgtttgcta atcctctctt
     1621 tcctacaaac ttttcaaaca tattattagg gcattcgtct atatgtaatc ttgtggttgt
     1681 tttatctgtt ttcgccaaca taccatatac agagttaata gcgtttttca ttaatacatt
     1741 ttcatattca ttagtagggt cgtataagtc ctccgtcatc ttttctatta catcagtaat
     1801 cataataggt tctacttgtt cgcttactga tttgttatat atcttatatg ctgtttctgc
     1861 tgaataacca aatatacaat aatatatatc attaatacta atgatgtcct cacttaacgc
     1921 ataaactacc atcgctgaac tataccagtt tgactgatgt aataaggtca tatcattagt
     1981 cctaacataa tataatccta acctaatctc atctttcggt ttgaaatatc gtatttcagc
     2041 atagaacgga atgattagta atttctctaa tggattttcc ataacccaac gataatgttt
     2101 attaaaatca tatacccttg cctccttgta tttattaatc cattcagtat cataggggtc
     2161 gcttgtagca ccgtaatgaa ctctgtgctt aattagtgta tcacttaata acgcatttct
     2221 tacttgtgga ttaaagtatg acttaacttt gaattgttgt aagtagtgat aagtaaatgc
     2281 ttgtgctggt tgtcccgaat aggtgtgtcc tactgtttca tcgcaatagc gttttatatc
     2341 tttaacaatc aaatcgtcct cgctgtctaa tatataattc ttattaccta atttgaaatt
     2401 gcttaattgg tcgttattta attgtatgaa aggagcatag cagttttgtt ttaccataac
     2461 ctctaacgca taacctactt tacaaacatt actaatatct tgtttataaa ctatatctat
     2521 ttctttctcc tctttctcaa ctttcgctcc tacttgcgta tatacgctac tgatattttt
     2581 tgccttatcg caccattttt ttactttacc ccgctcaaca ataggataca aatgattatt
     2641 tttcatttca aatacaacag cgggtaattt attactatct ctaaacgata ctgactgatg
     2701 tattagacca tctacaatag caaccatatt tactttaaga tttttacata gcaacttaat
     2761 atgctctatg gtgtatccat ttttattagg gttttggtct atacaatatt catattgttt
     2821 atatctccta ctggtaatca taccatagtc tttttgttct gtaatagcgt cgtatgtatt
     2881 aggtgctaat ggttcgccgt aataattagg gtgattgtat tgaggtttta tatttactat
     2941 attttctaca cccgtattac caataccttt tacccattca tcatctaaat cgcttttata
     3001 atgagtagcg tagaattgta tagcattatc gctttcctct actgttgcgt ttttattaag
     3061 ttttaacatt ttctttaatc cgttttggtt tttgtagcgg tatttgataa aatccactac
     3121 acacatatta cgctttgtat cccataattc attatcaata taattatcta tgttaagtga
     3181 ggagtagtca aacatagggg tgctactcaa cgctccgcca ccgctattct ctactatgct
     3241 tacagcaccg attaatgtaa tcactacttt atcataagga ctattcgcca tcattaaagc
     3301 atataattcg ttctcttgtt cctttgttgt tttatttata tctcctcgct tgattgaacc
     3361 attaaatatc ctatcctctg tcgccactaa tctaaaagca ccacttttag ttttaaaata
     3421 tcccttacct tgtaatgtaa atgatacatt aatagtttgt tggtttttcc tataatcctc
     3481 acgctcaaac cctaacatta catctaatac atctgctaaa taacggtaag cactatctaa
     3541 tctgtttccg ctgtatcctt gctttctcgc ctcatttaat acattagttc gttctttttt
     3601 tcctcctctt aacttgaatt gtcgtctaat atttgttcgc ccgtaggcac ttttaggatt
     3661 aggtgttaat aaagatttag gtaatctcgg catatatact atatcaacat ttttttttgg
     3721 gggaattgtt ttcattataa tatacttacg cattttctct ttaagttctt ttwtwtttaa
     3781 atgattnnnt aatttcaatt ttaaaattaa ataattwaat gttccttttt catttttgtg
     3841 atatttcatt tgttttacat actatactta cagtaaaaat caaatcaatt ttatttataa
     3901 ctcattctcc tttatatctc ctaaactatt aacatatatc tcaaaattag catctttctt
     3961 aattaactca ctacgagggg ttagtttttt cgctcctttt tcctctcgtt ttcttgcccg
     4021 atacattctc atatacgctt tattatattc gctaatgtat tctttatttc tatgtttcca
     4081 actcatagta gcatctacgc atttttgttt attattttca taatattttt gttgtgccgt
     4141 aagtttatta atggtgtctt gttgttttac tgataaggtc atattatata tatacataat
     4201 attatcttat gtttaaatca ttttcttaca attatattta ttacagttaa gtggagatta
     4261 caaaaacatt agcaccccga gtatccaaag agattagcac cgaattacga gcaaagaaaa
     4321 agacatcaca cgctacttta tttgttccag caccgttgta gtttccccta tactgaacga
     4381 ttgaaccaat agtatccaac ccagagtaga ggacatcgct cttgtgtgct aaactttcca
     4441 actctatact cgctacaaaa gttcctacac ttcccgatgt agtgaggtca gcaccattac
     4501 cagtattaag accaaacggg caaacagttc cgcccgactg aataataaca tcagcgggaa
     4561 taagagtagc agcaccagcg ggaacaccat tagcggacgc cccttggtta ttaacattaa
     4621 tagacgagtg gtggtcgtag ttagaaagag agtgggaagc aatcatagtt tccgctaaac
     4681 tttccgccag attaccacta tcagtcgtat cagcgtcatc gcacttaata gggagttgag
     4741 gatacgattt accgttgatg aatagttgat attgttccaa ataattttta gaacgaccgc
     4801 ttaccgccag agcattatga gtgttatttg cttgtggaat atggactaca tatagacttt
     4861 ccatagagga catagaaaaa ccgagtgtag cggtaagagt gctgtccgta ttaccaatag
     4921 aagatgtagc agagcggaaa tcattcgcta cgatgttata aacaccgcca gtcatttcat
     4981 ctaccatacg gaatgcttcg ggtgaaagtt caaccgagta gcagaccatc tcaacatcac
     5041 tcaaagtgta gttagagtta gtggaagcag cagcggtgaa gaatgcccga gtagcgtcct
     5101 ccaaagttaa gcggaggcgg atttggtctc tgctaaacgc tggaatgtat cgcataggtg
     5161 tggtaaggtg tagcggatta agaatgagtg ggagagcaaa agaatgctta tcaccgtccg
     5221 ctatactaat accttgctgt ttagcggtag tcccgagtag aacattacca acattcgcct
     5281 tgtaggaagg tgaaacatct aaatcaaaga gagcagatgc taatacatta taattttgaa
     5341 ggtcgctaat cacttgaccc ccagtaagaa cttgaagtcg gttaatcaac gagtatgccg
     5401 atttatcaaa agtagcggtt tgtccgtcgc cattagtaat cttaaaagaa agataagaga
     5461 ggttaaagtc aaaaaaagta ttcgctacat ttgcgggtaa atcaatatta atcgtttgcc
     5521 cgagtgtgaa agatgtgccg ttggacgatg ggattttttg cctaatcgcc ttggacgaga
     5581 ccgcccgacg cttcatattg ccgtaattca tcaaagagga gtttgcttcc gccattttat
     5641 aatatactaa aagaaaaaag tatagtataa attattaaat tgtcttaatt caaagagtag
     5701 gtgtatattg atttcctaaa cctactgatg ttttaatagg gtcgtaatat ttaaacttta
     5761 aattaactat aaaatcactt acaatcgcac ccatagacga ttgattagtt cccgctccat
     5821 cttcaaaaaa cataatcttt ataacgcttg gtcttgctgg tatttgatac gctatacctt
     5881 cttgctgata ttgtccttgc cgtccagttg ttaaacctac attatcaaaa gatataagaa
     5941 taggagcagt agtagtagaa ttatcagttg tattagcatt agaaggagta ggggatacta
     6001 aacctacatt aagagtatct actgtcgctt gtgtatggtc tatactaaca cttcctacac
     6061 acgcttcaac tgtcgctact gaacttcttt gattactttg ataaaatccc gctggtatgt
     6121 taaatgtata tattcctttt gcttcttcta ctgatgtccc tacacttgaa cttttagtca
     6181 gttgtatata atcgtataaa gggtatgctt ggtatgcctc catatatatt ataatggtag
     6241 aaaatattta actaaacatt ctatatattt aaaccattct tgcctctgct aatttttcca
     6301 tagcaccccc taaatcacct ttccttaact tttctacacc tttacccgta ttacgaactt
     6361 gtcctcctac gcctcttact tggtcggcgg taattactac tggttgttct gccgccaccg
     6421 acgctacatt actcgctatt ggtgctataa cttctgcgtg gcggtctaac aatttaccgc
     6481 cttttttcaa tcctaatgag gtttttttca tcgccttatt acctactcgc cttatgtttc
     6541 gttggtcttt tttcccgaga aatcccatat acattatact aacctttttt atcaaccgct
     6601 tcttctaata tttcatcttg tttagttaag gtgtgtggta aagtatattc tcttaattct
     6661 tttatttctc tttgatattg aaaatgaact gaaaaagtaa gactgaactc tactccgttt
     6721 aacactaatt cattttcatt aacatcttct aattttatag taatttctct aatctgtcta
     6781 tcagtaagca aatgttctat cgtagtagaa ggttcataat aaatataatc accaaagggg
     6841 acatctacat ttacctttgc tattagtcca tcactctctc cacgactatc taaattacct
     6901 acgccgaagt ttgttcttat atatatattt gctaatcctc ctaaatcacc tattagcgtt
     6961 gctgtataac ttgttgcgga agcagtaggc agttgattag ttaaacccat ttcttttaat
     7021 aatgtagtag gattattagt agtggtaata atactgaatg ctacatcact cgtaaaagta
     7081 tatttataag ttgtattact tacagatact actattgtcc ctcctaatgt tgctacaact
     7141 ccactatcac ttaacgctgt atttaaatca tctattaatc cttcatcatc gtaattaccc
     7201 gctgttaaag taatagtagc agttcccgaa gcagtagtaa aactaatctt attatttaca
     7261 tcgctattga tattataaac agtattaggc atttcaaact cgcttaacac cattagtatc
     7321 ctcgtattag gtggaggact gataggattt tctaaaaaaa atgttttatt agcatcgctt
     7381 aatgaaacaa ttgctttgct actttgtaaa aatatactga ctgaaccata cggagtatct
     7441 cctttaatag acatatacta ttaaatgaga aaaaaattat ttgtttttct tcttcttatc
     7501 cttcttcttc ttctttctac tacggacttc atcgctaata agatttgcta ctggtgctac
     7561 tccaaatgtt cctacatcat aaacatatcc cgctcctcgt ccaattgtag cactatcttt
     7621 ttttcctaca cccgctctct gtgcccccct cctaatagta ttactcgggt ctaataatgc
     7681 cttacctaca cgctccccaa tatgcctacc cgaattaggt ctaaatcctt tttcgtttcc
     7741 cttcttaatc ttaccttttt ttgtccttaa cggttctccc ctatctatcg catcttgctg
     7801 tcgctgacgg cgttctctta ctccacccat atataatcag ttcttatttt ttctattatc
     7861 cttaatctta aaattagata agtaggattt aaggttttgc ttaaccgagc gggatttacc
     7921 ccatattaca taataggata aaaaccccgc tcttgtaggg tcttttgttg ctaaatctac
     7981 cttgtgtctt gctaaatact gatttctttt ttcatcagta gcaccatcta aataagtagt
     8041 tcctttttta aatggtttca taccgaaatg tgtagtcctt ttaggatttt caaacttcgc
     8101 tacatatctc ttattctttt tatcacttaa cccgaaatgt ataagtgtag tcatatataa
     8161 tacttttaga taaaattata tttcatcact ccaatatttc tcttccactt tcatcatcat
     8221 ctccttcgtc atcagttcca ccaccgtaat cctccccttc ttccttaaat gttgtatcaa
     8281 taggagtagg acgaggacga ttaggacgag tagttagtaa ttcaccagta tcggtgtctg
     8341 ttgctactaa tgacggagca gataaggaag cggttgctga accttcctcc gctcctccta
     8401 atgttgtccc cgccgccact acactattta atgcctccct ttttgcttcc cttgcgttct
     8461 ttatttttgt tcttgaagat ttgtctattg ctttaactcc tcgctgtgtg tatatttctt
     8521 ctacattacg ccgagtatcc tctaatccca tatccctcgc ttcttccatt tgttttttag
     8581 ttctcttcgc ccccgcttcc actacacctc cttctataat atcttccgct acactttgtt
     8641 ccgctacact accaccacca ccaccgtccg ctactacact ttccgctaca cttgtatccg
     8701 taggtgctgt atcagcatcg ctaatggaga agtcgctaat ggaggcagaa tatccgcttg
     8761 gtatataact actactttcg tttgacggga cagaactttc tctctcactt ggttgataat
     8821 aactactttc acttatttca cttaaatcat catcttctct tactccacca cccctactac
     8881 taccgccgaa aatagtagta aatgaggcgt tctcgggaat aactcttggt atataattat
     8941 gaccccttcc aaaacctatt gatgtatcaa cggggttagg gtctgtttga gtttgtgcta
     9001 aacttcttaa attaggttgc tctctccttt caccttcaaa aaaacttcgg gcattcagtt
     9061 ttacagcatt agcgtctata ttccttctaa atggtaatcc tccaccacca ccttgattaa
     9121 atcctaatcc tcctatacct cgttgtatat atgctgacct cgctaatgcg gttctaaaat
     9181 ctcctacact atttactgct ttactctttt tctttttgcg ttttttccgc tttggtttag
     9241 gtgctaaatt aataataact ttttgttgct gaccttgtat ttgcctactc atatatatta
     9301 gtatatgaaa atatatgatt aggaaactgt aatatttagt ttgttaaacc tacgataata
     9361 cataaaatta gcggagttcc tcatactcat atcaacgaat aaaaatgagt gtctttcctt
     9421 aaataaatat tcaaaaaaat ctaacatata ctttttgcta aacgggagca tttcggtgta
     9481 gattgcctcc atctcgggaa gagttttagg tttgaatgtt ataaagtgtg ataagttgcc
     9541 tcttatacca gtaggtatgt ccttaaactt ttgactgatt acccatatcg tcagttgctt
     9601 atgtcgccga ttttggaata gtgatgttaa acgcttttct aattgcctat tcttttttaa
     9661 ctgactgctt acatcatcta aaatcagtag cgtataattt gtatcatcac tatcttcggg
     9721 ttcttcttcg gttagttcat caactctatc taatgcttca ttatcaaata cgctaaactt
     9781 tttattctcg ggaatacctt taaatattcc gctactgata gtatgtaggg aaggggatat
     9841 aattactaca ttatcaaaaa gtttcttaaa tgattgtctt acacctttct ttttattagc
     9901 acctaacaaa ctcgccatta gcgttgtttt tccactacca ctatgtccca ctatacctaa
     9961 tgctgaaccg cttaccatag tatctattgg agggggtaaa tcacctaatc ggtcatcaca
    10021 attcatttta gttttagtga tatgtagttt ggagttttcc tcttcttcaa tattcatata
    10081 taatacaaat agaaaaatta tattaaatgt tttaaaggaa atgaacggta ggtctcggtg
    10141 ctactctctg ctctactaca acattttgag gacggttctt tttcttttta ggtttttcta
    10201 tcactacttt acgagatggc ggttcatcgt cgctactctc actttcactt tcgctactct
    10261 cactttcttc gctttcgcta ctcgggggag ttggaggttt agttttcttt gctctgctac
    10321 ttttcttttt cttattagac tttttctcgt cctttaagtc gtttttatta ttactttctt
    10381 ctttaagttc tcttaacttt ttatcaactt taaggttctc taattgttct ttatcgtccc
    10441 tacgcttttg ttgtgctaat ttcctacctc gtgctaatgc ttccttctgc ttatcagtca
    10501 taggttttcg tttaggtttt tcaactatat cgtcttcact ctcatctgct acttcttcaa
    10561 ctattttaag ggttttctcg ggattttttt tctcttccat ataatataat ggaagaagat
    10621 aaaacgccta aaaattgtcc taatttggaa aatgatttag gggattttga gttccctact
    10681 gaaattgccg aaaaatctaa tatacaactc tactgtgaga acaaagaaga gtttagtaat
    10741 gttaaaacaa tacaagatag tgggtggata caaaccgctg atactaattt agttgagttg
    10801 tttagtgata ttcttacttt aaaacaagcg gaagtaggaa tagagtttga aaagtttgac
    10861 tttaaggaac attacaacgc tgattattat agagagaagt tccctaactt tgatgatgat
    10921 tggtatgaat taatggaaaa agcaactgtt aagaagtttg aagacctacg acgctataaa
    10981 gaaccagtag taatgaaacc gaaaacagaa gaagatttta ctattaagtt ttaaactata
    11041 cttttttcta tgtttagtat atagatgagt gaatgtccgc tatgcttaac cgattatcat
    11101 agcaaacagt ttatacatac tggttgttgc cgacaaaagt tttgtatcag ttgcggtctt
    11161 aaaatgatta agattagtga tataggatta ccgtattttg agagttgccc tttttgtaga
    11221 gaaaagtttt atttatgctt aaatcaatta gaaactttta ataaacctca actgcttaaa
    11281 ttaataaaaa tatatagcga tagaccacca ttagtgtatt ttcatagttt agtatcacaa
    11341 acgattaatg ctaatactga tgaggtaagt gaaacagacc aaatgaccga agaagacact
    11401 aacgcactaa tacatcagca ccctaatagt gttattacga atgtaaatgg tgaatggact
    11461 aatatgttgg gtgaggtagt taatcccgaa gaattagcag aacaagaaac agaaatataa
    11521 tcttaaagta tagtatatga attataactg ggacgatagt atagtggagt tattagaaaa
    11581 tgtaagaacg aatagcacat ttttaagcga gtatcaccgc aaaacctttt tcagtttaaa
    11641 gtttatgtct atttattttg atataccagt aattttttta gcgagttttt ccagcagttt
    11701 tgttttcggt gcgactaatt acctcccccg ctctattata agtttagtaa gttgcggtgt
    11761 tggatttgta ataacactaa taacatcagt aaaactatat ttgaatattg atgatgctaa
    11821 aaagttagag ttagatatga gtaaggactt ttattcgtta agcatagata taaataagat
    11881 gcttacctta aaacccgaag atagaggaga agatggtata gcatacctaa acaaaaaata
    11941 cagtaattat caagatttag taaggagaag taatttatta tgtaaaaagt ttaagaaaga
    12001 taaattaact catattgaat tgatacaaat aagtggtaat acaaatggag aaacaagtag
    12061 cgatgagaat gaaaactctt caccgagaaa tgctaattta acgaatatag tagtagagga
    12121 taatgtttag ttaatatata tgagtagagt agaaagtcat tcagtatcta atgccgagcg
    12181 aactggcgaa ctattaagtt tagcacctac gggtcgtagt gaagatacaa cccccgacgc
    12241 aagaggcgga agtttcatta aggatttacc cgaktttaac ccgatgaatg ctacactccc
    12301 atcaaaaaga gaaagcgata aaacaaatga attaatgaaa aatgtaaggt cagttgaatg
    12361 gcgtaatccg tccgctaatg cttttcaaag tgattatttt tacaatcaat tagcgaccac
    12421 caaataattt ttttcttatt atagtttata tgaaagatat atttataaac tataataaag
    12481 ttgttaagta tctacctaat actaaacgcc gtaagcgatt gagtagtgat gaacgagagt
    12541 ttaatgaaaa atattttata gtagataaaa cagataatat actatcatta tttttcaaaa
    12601 taccattaga ttatttatta agcatcaaga cgagaaaagg taagtttaga tatatattag
    12661 atgttttaga atggaggaat gataataaag tagaaactat ttacgaagat ttagtaataa
    12721 aagcagttga gtttagtaat tatgtcccta aaaataatgt gtagtaatat tatatgagta
    12781 aatctatatg tggtagtaga tacaccctta atattgataa actaaatcta actgacttct
    12841 cattaagcac cgtagatgta aagagtgaaa taaaagcaga ttacttaaca gcagaaagac
    12901 tattaactac tgatactgat aagaaaataa tttcctcctc tactactacg agtgaaatta
    12961 attctttaag tggagtgagt agcaacatac aaactcaact gaacgctaaa caagcgacca
    13021 tagcagatgg cgatttatca atagcgagga cttcgggact tcaaaccgct ttggatacta
    13081 aacaagcgac catagcagat ggygatttaw caatagcgag gacttcggga cttcaaaccg
    13141 ctttggatag taagcaacct acaataacag cgggaactaa tctatcgttt aacgggacaa
    13201 cgctaaatgc tactggcggt tcttctacta ttacagcaaa cagagtagcg gttagtgatg
    13261 ctaatggtga tttaacagcg tccgctacaa ctgatactga aattggtttt gttagtggtt
    13321 taagtagtgc tatacaaact caactggata ctaaattaga acagtctaat tttggaacgg
    13381 ggttcataaa agaaattgga actaataata tttttttaca aacttcaaat accgtagtag
    13441 taagtggttc aaactcggga attgccccta ctgtatcagc agtatcaacg ggtttagcac
    13501 taaaacaaga tacaatagcg gacgacgatt taacaatagc gaggacttcg ggattacaga
    13561 ccgctttgga cgctaaaaaa aatattttaa ggatttataa tacgcaatcc ttatcaagtc
    13621 ctaatgataa tatgtataaa ataaagaata tgtgtgtatt acctctccat acggaattag
    13681 caataacatc taatcaaggt aatgtttatt ttccaaatct ttttgatagt tctaataaat
    13741 ctattcttta caaaaatgct gttgtaggaa gagcgattat agataatgat gtatttagta
    13801 tagtagaacc tacctataat actgaaacaa ctaataatca acctatacaa actgggacta
    13861 atgctcggtt tggtataaaa atattagcaa cgggattgta taagattatt tataattata
    13921 atgtagaaaa tgaaacaaat aacaatcgtt taggggttca aataattcca ataatactaa
    13981 atacattaac aaatggaaca gaacagatta ctcacctctt ccacttaact tctcgggagt
    14041 atatgagaga cgacaacttc gggcagtggt gtaatgcggg cggaagaggt tatattgagg
    14101 tcagtagtga tatgttaagt agttctaatg gagttttttt aaaaatagat gttagaatga
    14161 ttagggcgag tggtgaagta tataacgagg gttgtgatag tattagaatt aattatggag
    14221 gtttagaaat acaaaaaata gcggaattag caacataaaa aaatatatac atagtatata
    14281 tgagtagtaa atctatttta ggaggtagaa atacaataaa tataggaagt attgattttc
    14341 aagatggaaa gtttgaaact atgaccttaa atgaactaac agcaaataga ggaatagcga
    14401 cagatagtaa taaaaaatta gtttctacaa ccgctactga tacagaaata aattatttga
    14461 gtggggtgag tagtgctata caaactcaac tgaacgctaa acaagcaaca atagcagatg
    14521 gcgatttatc aatagcaaaa acttcgggac ttcaaaccgc tttggacgct aaacaaccga
    14581 caataacggc ggggactaat ttaagtttta atggaactac gcttaacgcc gctaatcaag
    14641 ttcctaatat tacagcaagt agagtagcgg ttagtgatac taatggcgat ttaacagcaa
    14701 gtagtataac tacaactgaa ctggactttt tagatggtgt aagtagtggt attcaatctc
    14761 aactgaacgc taaacaagcg acaataacag cgggaactaa tctatcgttt aacgggacaa
    14821 ctctaaacgc tactgctgat ggactgcctt taccagcggg ggttatagga ggaactcaac
    14881 cgtgcttact actctacaat caaactggcg atactatgac gcaacagcaa aatattgaag
    14941 tatctaatag tggaataaaa ttagtaggtg cttctaatgg tttagcgtgt ggaggtgctt
    15001 ctctatcggg tggaaatgta gaaacgacgg gagcgtgtaa tgctgtggga ggttttaacg
    15061 ctacaaatgg agggattacc gtttcgggag cagtagattg tgcttctgtt gtagcatcgg
    15121 gaaatatcaa gtgtagcgga acttttttaa atagtagtaa tcaaaacatt ttaagtggat
    15181 tattaagtag tttagacaat caaagaactc tcaactcaaa tcggtctcac ggtgaaacaa
    15241 gaatattagt aaatactatt agcgatagtg ataatggcgg agtagaggga caaccaagaa
    15301 gtcaattcac ggtcaatatg agaacaagaa ggagtagtgg atataccctc acggagaata
    15361 agatgcgaat tgaatgcgga cacgctggtg ataatgatgg gcgaagagac aatatgactt
    15421 ttaggggaca gttttactct aattctacat atttgttaag tgatgaccgt gcgaagtttg
    15481 acgaagtagc attaagcaac gctatgaata ttgtaaatca aatccaagtt tatacttata
    15541 ctaaatatac ttctcctata cgagaagatt tagcaagacc tactgatgaa gatggtaaaa
    15601 tggaaatagg agtaatagca caagaaatag aggcaatccc cgaattaagt catactgtaa
    15661 gcaccgtccc gatttttgat gatgaagtaa tagcaaaaaa gacagtcaat tatgctgaac
    15721 tattttgtgt agcaatagaa gcaattaaag aattaaaagc agaagtagat acacttaatc
    15781 aacgcatagc ggttttagaa ggataatttt ttttctatgc taaatatata tgtatatact
    15841 actaatctac gctgacccta ataaagaatg tttagtcttc tatggatatt ttgataagat
    15901 aaaagatatt atacaataca ctaatggagt gctacggtat agcgatataa aaaataaacg
    15961 acgatgctac attacttata aatctttttt tgatgtagta aaatataaac ctaaatatag
    16021 atttactatg attagcaagg atagtatcaa aatgaataac tccttaattt tttaggttta
    16081 gtaagaaaaa aaccatacat ttttggtata tgttttagtg ccttataatc cttattagtt
    16141 agatatgatt ttatatattt gattatatct aatggtagag gtaaattgta taacaactgc
    16201 ctaatgttta ttctcatata tatatatatg gtattaactt ataagcaaaa gtttaataaa
    16261 aaatatgggt tcagtaaaga tgaagaccat agtataaaag aaattagtga tataacggga
    16321 tttaagttaa gtgggttaaa aactattttt agcaaaggta aaggagcata ttttactaat
    16381 cctacctctg taagaccagt tgtaaaaaag agtggcggtg ctaatcgttg ggcgtatgct
    16441 cgtatatatt ctgcggtgat gggtgggaaa gcaaagaaat atgatgaaaa acatttaata
    16501 aaaaaataat tgttaagtat ataatgccga ggacaagaga taataatagg cgagcacagc
    16561 aaaagagtag aaggggagta ggagcaaaaa aagcaagagc gttgggtaat ccaaatgcta
    16621 aaccaccaca tagggataat accgatagac caactcctac tactgattta cggaaataac
    16681 tatatttttt ttttctatat atagttatat aatggacgca tcaacatcag caaggtttag
    16741 tcaagcatcg tatagaatgt tagaaagtgg taataaagat gaaagagcat caaggattaa
    16801 taatgatatt aaggatactg gatatgtagt agatactggt aatagcaata gggatatatt
    16861 agtattaaga gatgataaaa ataaaaaagt tcatatagca cacagaggaa cagatacaag
    16921 cggaaaacgc agtaagcaag atataaccgc tgatttagca tttggagcgg gtttagcaca
    16981 acacaacgaa cacttcaaca aaagaaagag taggacaaca aaaatagtta agcagtatag
    17041 agatggaaat gaaatatcat tatcgggaca ttcttatggt gggggttcag taaagtatgc
    17101 tttggcgaat agcaaaccag ttagggatag tgtaaaaata gcacatactt ataatacagc
    17161 atctcaccca ttacctatta gtagcgttaa agtaggtagg aaagttaaga aggatttaga
    17221 tgataaggta attcatcaca gacataaaga tgatgttgtt agtatgggat taaaaagtgt
    17281 agttccgttt ggtaaagtta aggaatatgg aggaaaggaa agcatcacta aacgaatgtt
    17341 gaaaaactct aatccagtat ttaaaactgt aaatgctttg gacgctcata aactacatca
    17401 ttttattgag aaaagtgaaa acgcagattt ttaaaaaaaa aatatttagt aagtatatat
    17461 ggggtttagt aaagtagcat acgcctacgg aagaaatcaa gagcataaat taaaaccagt
    17521 tttagaagaa tattttaaca ccaccttaca gatgccgact aatcaatttt gtaaatatga
    17581 ttattttgac gataagcgag agatagaact taaatcaaga aaaataccaa gtaatagata
    17641 taatacttat catttaggaa aagtaaaaat agattacgcc aaaaccacta ataaacaatt
    17701 ttttatagtg ctaaacttca ccgataaaat tatggtatgc gattatagcg aacataaaga
    17761 acaattagat agtttagtag cgaaagaagt tcaattagtt agaggcgata aatgttttaa
    17821 tgtagaaata ccaagtaatt tatttaatga aataaaaaat tgatttgaaa acaacttaaa
    17881 gaataattaa gtaagtatag tataatggcg aacaaacaac tcattacgaa aatgatggag
    17941 caaaaaataa atgctgatgt aattggtaat attttatctt ttatagataa tttaattaca
    18001 gttgatattg gtaaggacga ttttaaaaat ccatttcata ttgaaattaa gagaactttt
    18061 ggtattaata gaaccgagtt ccatttaaca agtttcttta caaactgcta tatgtgtgaa
    18121 aatccttttg attggaaaag gagtagcagt aaaaagtatt cttatcaata ttgccctcgt
    18181 tgctataaga tatggataga taaaaaaaaa aagactggaa gaggagaagg acgcagacca
    18241 gaatattttg taaaaaaaca aagaggcgta tgtcttataa aattataata ttgctactat
    18301 atataatgaa ctctaaaaac aaaaatctcg ttgatattca aattggtaaa gttatggtat
    18361 gccgacaaat atataataac aaaggtctta tctactgtcg taaatgttgt aaagcaaaag
    18421 aaccactaaa cattaatgct gattttagca gttatactga tgttgaaaga gaacaataca
    18481 ttagcggtat ttgtagtaat gaatgttggg aaaaatcaag cgaagaggaa attatgctat
    18541 ggaaatatat tcacccgcta tatttaagtg atagttgtgt aaaaacaagg aaagcaaacg
    18601 catttgataa ggatactggt aagataattt cattaccgct atacgatggt gaagtatgtt
    18661 tagcagagtt ccaaccccta taataattga ttgatataat atatttagga tattatatga
    18721 atgaaccact attaatggaa aatcctaatc gttttgtaat gtttcctatt caatatgatg
    18781 atatatgggc gatgtataat aagcagattg atttattttg gagagcagag gaaatagatt
    18841 ttagcaagga tagagaggat tggaaaaaac ttaacgatgg agaaaaacat tttttatctc
    18901 atatattagc gttctttgct ggtagtgatg gtatagtatt agaaaatctc ggtcagcgat
    18961 ttatgaacga ggttcaagta gcggaggcga gagcatttta cgggtttcaa atagcgatgg
    19021 aaaatataca ctctcaaact tatagtctgc taatagatac atatatacaa aagaaagatg
    19081 aaaaacaaaa actatttaat gcgattagcg agtatccagc gattaaaaaa aaagcagaat
    19141 gggcgatgaa gtggataaag agtagcgaag atttctcaac aagattagta gcgtttgcgg
    19201 tagtggaggg aatatttttt agcggtgcgt tctgtgctat atactggtta aaatcaaaag
    19261 gtaaattaca aggtttaaca ttctcaaatg aactgattag cagagatgaa gcattacata
    19321 ccgagtttgc tttgctgttg tttagtaagt taaatactgt gtgtagcaaa gatagaataa
    19381 caaaaatagt taaggaggca gtagatatag agagggagtt tatctgtgaa gcattaccag
    19441 tatcactact cggtatgaat gtaaaactaa tgtctcaata tatagagttt gtagcggaca
    19501 gattgttaag gcagttgaaa tgtcctatgc tatatgaaac acccaatccc tttgctttta
    19561 tggaaatgat aagcatagag ggtaagacta atttctttga acggagagta gcagaatact
    19621 cattagcgga aacgggaaat aaagatattg ctttcgtctt tgatgatgct ttttaagaat
    19681 gtgaaaaaga ggcatttttt ataaattgaa atgaaaaaaa gaaaaagtaa tgaatgaaaa
    19741 aaagatggaa cataaagcag aaatgagtga aaataaaaaa aaattgaaac taatttcagt
    19801 caaggagggg attagcaaca ctatgaactc taccgctgaa agcgtatctt acactcaaaa
    19861 atcgggcgat ttgggagggg caaataaaat tgaattagat tgtgcctcta ccccccaacc
    19921 actactaact atgagcgtat ctactcaact cgtatcttcg tccgctaatg gagaatgcgg
    19981 tggagaacat aaaattgaaa tgaaaaaaac aaaaactaat atagacaaca ccaagatgac
    20041 ctctactact ccaaccgtat cttctgctaa taacaattgt tctcaaaaag aacttaaaga
    20101 caaaacgcat aagtatagta taatgagtag caccgacgaa cagattgata aatacaacgc
    20161 aaaaatcctt aaacttacag acgatataag caagtgtgct gatgaggata tggttgagat
    20221 gatgacgatg actattgatg gatataaaaa taaaattaat gctctataca gcgaaaaaca
    20281 aaaagaggag aaaaagaaaa tatctgctga aagcgaggca aagttgatta gcgactttca
    20341 acttaccgag gagtttgctg aactcgtaaa tcaagagcaa aagcgtcaag atgctatggt
    20401 tagtaagttc ataaacaagc ataaattatt cctacgatac aaggaggatt actataaaac
    20461 aaaaggaact gaaattggtg atgcttacgc tgaatgggcg gataaagtga gtaggaaagc
    20521 aagaaatctt atcaagggga atagggtagg acataacaag gttgatgaac gagaaaaaac
    20581 tgcgttaagg aacgagcatc tgcctaatgg aattgttcta caaggtgtag ttcgggtaga
    20641 tgtaggagtg aaagataaat ctgctaaacc cgtatatgaa aaagtaaata ttacaaaagt
    20701 agatggtgaa tatcgttatg aaggagtgaa atacgacagt cttaataagg cgtgggcgtt
    20761 tgcttatagg aacattaagc aagaccctaa aagtaaaagt caaggtagtt gctgggcgtt
    20821 gatgtattgc cttaacaaag atgggacacc agcgatgaat gggaaagcac ctcactatct
    20881 taaacacgct aaatgggatt tgctggtgga ggactacgat gaggaatatt tcaaggataa
    20941 actgggtgta gcggtggagg aggaggtggt cgttgatact aaccccgatg tagcggaggg
    21001 ggaaaagatg atattcggtg gagtagcgaa agttggagat aaggttaagt tcctctatgc
    21061 tggtaaaact ggtgttagtg gggagattgt taagatgacg aaaaagacca ttaaggtaga
    21121 tgataaaaat tatagtatta gtaagattag taatgatagt attgtagcgt agatttgtag
    21181 ttagaattgt agttagaatt gtaagttaga atatttt
//
LOCUS       PLV-SPO1               22704 bp    DNA     linear   ENV 08-AUG-2015
DEFINITION  Uncultured polinton-like virus clone SPO1.
ACCESSION
VERSION
KEYWORDS    ENV.
SOURCE      uncultured polinton-like virus
  ORGANISM  uncultured polinton-like virus
            Unclassified.
REFERENCE   1  (bases 1 to 22704)
  AUTHORS   Yutin N, Shevchenko S, Kapitonov V, Krupovic M, Koonin EV
  TITLE     A novel group of diverse polinton-like viruses discovered by metagenome analysis
  JOURNAL   Submitted
COMMENT     ##Assembly-Data-START##
            Assembly Method       :: Geneious v. 8.0.2
            ##Assembly-Data-END##
FEATURES             Location/Qualifiers
     source          1..22704
                     /organism="uncultured polinton-like virus"
                     /mol_type="genomic DNA"
                     /isolation_source="marine metagenome"
                     /clone="SPO1"
                     /environmental_sample
     gene            complement(88..3438)
                     /locus_tag="SPO1_01"
     CDS             complement(88..3438)
                     /locus_tag="SPO1_01"
                     /codon_start=1
                     /product="PolB"
                     /translation="MSVQQSFKEDFPKKKIIHNGVFTKAFIKYNQDLVRSGLSDQVVYTNKNGRRMMYNKSTDRFVQKSTYYTKTGKLRSKFNNPNYVIDNDTLLEPRVYVDKSFVPSYNEALNHALGGSVRIDMPSINDNLSFLIPKIKQKEGKLIYLENNGTWFALNHTTMKKLRKKLRPDIIMVEEWESGEEIVKAIAIDPNPYIVIKPQKKNPVIDGAFFDKLHLLPKVNLDKYGVFKEVDEDNYINNCLCMCFQAAGHDITGIKQLVRNQTIPQRLLGKVADKLGVYITVRRIEDKKNLKHYGDKTKPRLELGLINKHYFLIEKTKYTSYCIKNYFEVEGEKNWNQIYKKSPKQYFKGKDRFITSYDVIRLLLENKSTHLKDMELCDALYSTNEYKNLEETFTDLSYNDTVAGWDFKSRMFVEGGLKKNEWRDPKKFEKNCLNTYYFDFETTTRRNDTKDTVHKPYCVYTDQHENGFFGEDCGHQLLKNIIMYHGMTVETLQEIEDHNCSFDTNTKDKIPIPFVRLIAHNSGYDFRFILKYLSRVDTIEKGSGLMTASARFYHGDRVVCIEIKDSLKMINMPLGKFSGAFGLEVKKEIMPYDLYTEENVEQVWIDKETCLSFVKENEQKEYLENCEKWNCIEDGKINILDYAGEYCFMDCITLKHGFEKFNKLVKEAINEDINDYISLASMAHNYLVREGCYDGILAMSGVPRAFIQKCVVGGRTMCAENKKSIECTDKKISDFDAVSLYPSAMARMPGFLKGKPKVIRDANFFDEWVKDNADGYFVCARIKSIKKHYKFPCVSVKTESGIRDFTNDLEGQIVYLDKVGMEDFLHYHQAEIEFINGYYYNQGHNDKICEVIQYLFEQRLKFKKEKNPIQMVFKELMNSSYGKSYLKPIDSEIEYVPAQAFDKFMERNYNYIKEAVKLANGKYYKVKVIKPIDQHFNNVHVGVEILSMSKRIMFEVMTLAEDLDISMYYTDTDSIHIDSDKISLLAQKFQEKYGRELIGKQMGQFHTDFDMDGAVGDIHAVESIFLGKKCYIDKLEAEDKDGKKIYDYHIRMKGVPADCIKYKANQEYGGDIVKLYKDLYEGKELTFNLLAVRPKFELCKNMTIISRKTFNRKIRF"
     gene            complement(3610..4314)
                     /locus_tag="SPO1_02"
     CDS             complement(3610..4314)
                     /locus_tag="SPO1_02"
                     /codon_start=1
                     /product="hypothetical protein"
                     /translation="VINIIMSEQRAQGMVNTVNVFSIDEERLRFRVIVAIKGVGNYEGRGTYQVDFPIPTSFTNSHEYSNCLMKCDSFTASALFGIADASWGRGPQPPAPARGVKIPALELRMSVPTSQVAKSSILGVAAGNPQEVIPTDTEMSTWAQLLPGQVINTGNGVSFGVGATSADKGWMSISGRAENPIMCGNPFGQQVRITFRDPITENDVYLQDCGGGGGNMGPEQGQYVMQFDITMIPN"
     gene            complement(4307..4426)
                     /locus_tag="SPO1_03"
     CDS             complement(4307..4426)
                     /locus_tag="SPO1_03"
                     /codon_start=1
                     /product="hypothetical protein"
                     /translation="MEGFTAGCLGFFWGIVFVEIIEKLKKRIELKKQNKNNSD"
     gene            complement(4450..4857)
                     /locus_tag="SPO1_04"
     CDS             complement(4450..4857)
                     /locus_tag="SPO1_04"
                     /codon_start=1
                     /product="hypothetical protein"
                     /translation="MSFFTTLGNKIGAVAHSIGQKAKHAIKRGTKFVHDHAKQVEDVAGAVSSVAGTLATGAAMVGLEPVAGVLGGVAAGAKGVQKVAGMLDTADKFGGAVGTAIGAARRGDAGRAVAAGKNAAAQAKLLNARRKAIQR"
     gene            complement(4866..5996)
                     /locus_tag="SPO1_05"
     CDS             complement(4866..5996)
                     /locus_tag="SPO1_05"
                     /codon_start=1
                     /product="Minor capsid protein"
                     /translation="MLAQYKETSTPASRVIYINSANATATFGGNRADFDFTLEEPIVVPEHHSILMSVFSAEIPYSFYNFQVGVNCRLDYQTTFAGVPASYDANGHLAIPPGASYPLPEGNYTAIELAATLTAGITGLECTFDPIKLKFRFRCTAPNTRMTLGLRYGAATGTPDNPGEDMNEELGFDFFDIVGDPWFEQSFLPGQYLYGYSQPPVVLPGGGVDIQTNGPFTTSPDFYMYAEDVCDMTNSVRSLFVRTNLSTSSVLDSNIGGGFSSILCRVPINTEPGGIINIQPVNGNVHKLLLKMKAITNISLRLTNQKNTTINLNGLDYDISLKLDFIEDKELPNPPGLREIIDKDRMKRQQALEQAEQQEKLKKKKPKTKNKKKDTP"
     gene            complement(6045..6578)
                     /locus_tag="SPO1_06"
     CDS             complement(6045..6578)
                     /locus_tag="SPO1_06"
                     /codon_start=1
                     /product="hypothetical protein"
                     /translation="MKITFGKYKNQSLEKVYNDTNYKTWLLNQQFFKKKYSDQYQFLKNFKPQINFTDLPGDIKSLIYSINYNAEKSKHEAELASEKRQGIERYGKKGKKKIVRKTCEYTGRVREISTTYLNCKECGRYLNRNGGGFYNEQGYECCPGCYDKFNREARKRRQQQKQIQTNFCLLDTDSDEE"
     gene            complement(6640..7170)
                     /locus_tag="SPO1_07"
     CDS             complement(6640..7170)
                     /locus_tag="SPO1_07"
                     /codon_start=1
                     /product="hypothetical protein"
                     /translation="MNKELTPEAAKKRGNRERHLSNKYNFAGPGTEFRARMKGSDFYENLMKQAGRKVVGTKPYDKPFDAIDGCGLIHDRVYAKPNATGAEVQQADRDFQKCVKKAVADGKAEGVGNKLRAAVAVAGFEGKLAIENLGLVRKGSIADGGEKRSVLGQKVGAMATSLGNKAKKIVKKGHIM"
     gene            complement(7264..7701)
                     /locus_tag="SPO1_08"
     CDS             complement(7264..7701)
                     /locus_tag="SPO1_08"
                     /codon_start=1
                     /product="hypothetical protein"
                     /translation="MNIQDRMDLKKAKNVLIQSNDPRFNFAVAPADVIDDFPKIPEIIPMEKYDYGFVKDDGDETRLPELSKLSMLTSCSSLEDLECWYREKHPNLPDEFHGVMARYSAGQPITKKEAKQKVKKIKNKPKKEIPVGFTVARGPVLVEFD"
     gene            complement(7698..7934)
                     /locus_tag="SPO1_09"
     CDS             complement(7698..7934)
                     /locus_tag="SPO1_09"
                     /codon_start=1
                     /product="hypothetical protein"
                     /translation="MDGNYWILAIVSFLFVLCKIKYETISSLKDSIMEYLSNLCSKEVIEQEEIFELEELTDMITSFIVENKEIFCKYKVKE"
     gene            complement(7955..8191)
                     /locus_tag="SPO1_10"
     CDS             complement(7955..8191)
                     /locus_tag="SPO1_10"
                     /codon_start=1
                     /product="hypothetical protein"
                     /translation="MPSAVAQKALKAKAITKKQYDKLPAHLLDKVAEHNLKMQKKARKTAAPGGTKEVRHKTGKQAHKRGRPKSGSKVVVKK"
     gene            complement(8242..11181)
                     /locus_tag="SPO1_11"
     CDS             complement(8242..11181)
                     /locus_tag="SPO1_11"
                     /codon_start=1
                     /product="hypothetical protein"
                     /translation="MDIFDRQVARRQQRTIQRKSDNLLKLYPELAGFLDRYEDPSRRALLIQQRMGAGVPLPPALLKAQKRRKRKSRRTRALRGDLAANERQQQRFTRGERRERDTEEPRIVGEQRQQPVNIYFGGAPAAAAAPGAPPPGVPPVPVAIGGGGAPVGPPPVVFAPPPPAAAPLDVDGLRAGIVADIAGRLPAPIDVDALRGDVVRDVAAALPAPADLDPILEEVAALRERVGAGDRARGGAIRAIQGGLDELARRRAQDTQDLRELIAAQQEGAGLLAVEQAEGQGDILGAVGALREQLAAEREGRAQQIAGIEGRLDEDAEARVQQQAALRAEIAANQDEFRHADRRRIADQEAVMERLGFNDANFDQLQAEAHQAFLQMHRFRQAEEAIAAEGGIMTREDRDELFRRQQQLLDYLHLGLRELGTQQTQARAQELQGVRDALMGGEGAFDPRDRPPLGGGAASPGASPRGLPHGLRAPPSDRLRIVGGQQAGSPRTPRGQPGPPTPESTGIEPPVEEAPAPAPEPEPAGDTDDEEGEQPAGGEIPGQFVPGGQLQSSYVGFGEGGGVIDLGQVEVSGAVIGDLGGLIGDGGAGAQEPGVGNPAQDIVDRDPNQRDPRQPEPEAETTDEEGELDFENLPPVSDAERARLEEEAERQAQEAVDEGGGFGEEPDPPAQDPEATLEPQEPGGKKKKKKKKKKKKLSEQEARGQVEDLEDEEDKNFPLDDDDRRLVDEAIDIDRLDKSESRRRESARLFDDAIPDLAQMIRPGPRGGKGTGYRIRNNTLDTILGIRGDGLVDIEGVETGRKGRGVYRLTPGQRHDVDSFYPHIRAGTLIFEKGSYKDVDKAEYLPTGEHQQARHDAPVRYGDPPGQGERPAVARFAADEFQEGFEPARPVRVESERARGPGGEDLSESETKRRLSEQITRKSTVAAGYRAQIRSLRGEAGGRRGDTGGANAARIAELDSLANILEREVRELRELRGPL"
     gene            11255..11689
                     /locus_tag="SPO1_12"
     CDS             11255..11689
                     /locus_tag="SPO1_12"
                     /codon_start=1
                     /product="hypothetical protein"
                     /translation="MPFAFNKPLWELGRKIEDAILPELNKAFECNFERNENDIFDIFDFKDDNEKKIVEVKGRRIASTQYKDTIITTSKITNGFQAIDQGYRVFLVFVFTDKAMYHELKEDDSFECKLTGTNCIQHYMIPIADLKEFTDEPEEIKSQE"
     gene            11658..11897
                     /locus_tag="SPO1_13"
     CDS             11658..11897
                     /locus_tag="SPO1_13"
                     /codon_start=1
                     /product="hypothetical protein"
                     /translation="MNLKKLNLKNKYRMSLFGSTLIRNIRHVQIKNVAYHPNLFKAIITFEKSKINYDESDEIEYIKLAELDKKIERVKARAE"
     gene            11927..12232
                     /locus_tag="SPO1_14"
     CDS             11927..12232
                     /locus_tag="SPO1_14"
                     /codon_start=1
                     /product="hypothetical protein"
                     /translation="MSDTGTTETLTGFDLWTPNDYSNFITISAAAIGSTLLVIFKSRCKNITLCWGLVGCIRDVKDETDDEENPEGAEGANNNPPQLPQLPQPQAGDVAIVPNNP"
     gene            complement(12210..12980)
                     /locus_tag="SPO1_15"
     CDS             complement(12210..12980)
                     /locus_tag="SPO1_15"
                     /codon_start=1
                     /product=�Packaging ATPase�
                     /translation="MTEIIEKEFDKKINISGAKYTCDDIDKSIPKPLPQKGGFAMLICGKPGTGKTSLILSLVCKQGKAFNRKFDRVFVFSPSLITMDDDPFEXXXEEQKFEEATLENIQEVMDTIRDSGEKVLLILXDXIXDIXGKGKXXIENLLEKIFFNRRHLCGAGGSCSVIATSQTYNKISPKLRKTASHYVFYDNKQKKEIDSIFDEVILIPKKEYIDVLRYVYDKKHNFMYIDNSLQENKQIHKNFNPLEIHSPNITTDYSEL"
     gene            complement(13014..13640)
                     /locus_tag="SPO1_16"
     CDS             complement(13014..13640)
                     /locus_tag="SPO1_16"
                     /codon_start=1
                     /product="hypothetical protein"
                     /translation="MEAIDKELEQKSVERDSVELEITEAEPEQEAPKTVKKVKKPRSAAQIAAFEKARKARAEKIKQKKEQKAVEKVEKKEKRKVVKQRVKEELEQETMEPPEPLVRQPSRVIETVAQPPAPPHQREQVVNNYYYYGPPQHSQPYYSEEQEIKPKKSQGSSRRRKKRPPTPSESSSEEELEYAEGEGPYIPPNPPAEDPPTNYPPTYKFSYA"
     gene            13863..14192
                     /locus_tag="SPO1_17"
     CDS             13863..14192
                     /locus_tag="SPO1_17"
                     /codon_start=1
                     /product="hypothetical protein"
                     /translation="MKNIIKVLFGIPAILSVPIVEKEPVDILLQGLAIHTDEGGCCVSCGYSYCPSLDDCVKPRETYCQEFDFPYNALYKGSGIILPPKKSLVDYNEVSKREESLHVWNEGLV"
     gene            14176..14430
                     /locus_tag="SPO1_18"
     CDS             14176..14430
                     /locus_tag="SPO1_18"
                     /codon_start=1
                     /product="Tlr6"
                     /translation="MKDLYKPFKSKAKNKKYSVYVKDGKGGKKLIHFGDSRYGQFKDKLGEYSHLDHGDPKRRKAYYDRHGKATSKDSAKYWSHKILW"
     gene            14424..14846
                     /locus_tag="SPO1_19"
     CDS             14424..14846
                     /locus_tag="SPO1_19"
                     /codon_start=1
                     /product="hypothetical protein"
                     /translation="VVNYLILDIMVKITYKGKTREVPATYLKGLKGKERQAQIKSFFEGKARPKTSAPTKRSSWVEKFEKKYKTKISDEKYIHDNIITRTGQKKIIEKGMGAYYSSGSRPNQTPMSWGRARLASVIMGGPSRRIDKDIWAKYKR"
     gene            14881..15219
                     /locus_tag="SPO1_20"
     CDS             14881..15219
                     /locus_tag="SPO1_20"
                     /codon_start=1
                     /product="hypothetical protein"
                     /translation="MIYKGSRGNISLFYNGLLISNFPLTSKKKVEDYIYQGDYVIQQSKGIPILLQIQTYKKFCEVMYHRKQNKLPIYRSDHVLFLGSLMALLRLKRIDNDDKNGYFVMPNKKSKV"
     gene            15227..15424
                     /locus_tag="SPO1_21"
     CDS             15227..15424
                     /locus_tag="SPO1_21"
                     /codon_start=1
                     /product="hypothetical protein"
                     /translation="MPTHYGSKPKGHQGGNGKLTQRQKDTLKRHAKHHTKSHLKVMENLMKEGKTFGESHKIAMKRVGK"
     gene            15447..15650
                     /locus_tag="SPO1_22"
     CDS             15447..15650
                     /locus_tag="SPO1_22"
                     /codon_start=1
                     /product="hypothetical protein"
                     /translation="MPKKSKKSDNPYKNLKEGAFTRQAKSAGMSVDKFAAHVIKNYKDKNSKYNPSLTTYRRALFVKNLAK"
     gene            15640..16851
                     /locus_tag="SPO1_23"
     CDS             15640..16851
                     /locus_tag="SPO1_23"
                     /codon_start=1
                     /product="hypothetical protein"
                     /translation="LLNNNLIKYIMSSITGLKPLRGTSLQNSGQIYLGDSINAGNAGECVVSAGANEPAVWGTPIGHIANALTAGANVSLSSGNPSWDGSIADTINATVPTFSAGKGISITAGTIATKNDGTTITNTSGNNEVLKVPNALTAGTNISFLSGGFPIASYDGSTAITVSATDTNTQLNLTEGNGIEITNTGGLNRTIAAKVDEDTIDFDGDELTVMKVPEGLSAGTNLNYSAGATYDGESARTINLDTAPTNLNLTDSTNIIHPPNVFDVAGDLRMSIEMGNFYPNDDSSFYNIGVEDDFSANIHGTIKPLTSSLEVCGYFIIPANYTATACRIDLNNSAGVAVSRTIIITSITTYGSTGYTSLGSGNTGSEFTFITNMAGATDKIMLIQIYTASTLDHIRGGYIKLTR"
     gene            16873..17079
                     /locus_tag="SPO1_24"
     CDS             16873..17079
                     /locus_tag="SPO1_24"
                     /codon_start=1
                     /product="hypothetical protein"
                     /translation="MKRSGWVLYLFEDEEKRELFKIMEFKTIKEIGYVIDLPSTIISNWFHGLINPRGILKKCALYQTIPVV"
     gene            17170..17376
                     /locus_tag="SPO1_25"
     CDS             17170..17376
                     /locus_tag="SPO1_25"
                     /codon_start=1
                     /product="hypothetical protein"
                     /translation="MTXLXQDFKXXKEIAXEXGLXYQQVADISSRGGXKNYQKFKXYPKIXIQRIPKNISIENKEENEQLSG"
     gene            17357..17596
                     /locus_tag="SPO1_26"
     CDS             17357..17596
                     /locus_tag="SPO1_26"
                     /codon_start=1
                     /product="hypothetical protein"
                     /translation="MSNFQDNPSVSTKPIDKVKDCLRDIESLHSSMKVDIAEIKSDLKIILQRIKEKEAQENQILKNQVKKQEDLAKGWFFTY"
     gene            17653..19071
                     /locus_tag="SPO1_27"
     CDS             17653..19071
                     /locus_tag="SPO1_27"
                     /codon_start=1
                     /product="Major capsid protein"
                     /translation="MVADSINYTKILPLAVESRSRRRAFLPENGQRFVSDGNNVIRIPVSASSLLDTKHSYLKVILDNQTGQGMGLDFGGGSGLIQRLRILQGGTVLSDVQNYNKLVSAILLPAQTDTSRLATRSITECQRYLNSATGGGAGEELDPSTNAETTGASPATPTPAHDTIANGTTATLCFPIVNGLLGSTQDKLVPLQLINSSPIVIEITLADVLDVGVFTAAPTGYEIQSIQYLASLVDVGPEVDEHLRQVQAMTGGRLILNGTDYTNYVGSLNTGASGMQSLDIPCRRKSIKDLLFVGASNTFAGVALQRDRYNLSYGGHMNLDEFSVKVGQKLYPPTPVSCQFTAANGQARSQAMEELAKCFGQVGSVFGQGVLTRINYLSTIGTNGDMPIESAGGAAMVPFKFGPLGLNLEAFGPDGKGGRAIESGVDTATQHKPMTLQLKLLNAIAETINVNMYAVYDTLYHIDQVGNIRVSM"
     gene            19146..20618
                     /locus_tag="SPO1_28"
     CDS             19146..20618
                     /locus_tag="SPO1_28"
                     /codon_start=1
                     /product="Major capsid protein"
                     /translation="MDAVVLPRNADYRSVLPLEAHSHAKRRNYFPVNGQTFTSTGNNIIRIDISGDAFLDPKLSYLSFRLTNSTGQALGVDFGGGHTFIRRLRIEQSGNILTDCNQYNRLLSACLLPTHGGVDSVKHRSVSENCRYANDKGVGALATTSLINGDISGASVSTPITGSSQIADIGGGAAPADGSQATFCIPLMNGLLGPNQSKMIPLQLLGSSPLTIEIELANLLDIGCWAVAPAAGVDYQIDQVRYIAQLVEVPPQITQQVRMVQDMADGRIVLSGTDYTHFNSNIGADATGMQSLNVPARRRSIKSIWWVGASQAFVAGGAAAQDARYNLSYGGHMNMLDYSIKIGSIQHPPTPIQCNYNTAAGTKNFRAEHLYELEKTLGVASSVGGCGSLASFNFAVADCNVANMPARAAAATGQLDTSFRFCPFSLDMESFQRVSADGGAVNTADRATPITLQLNIGDNAAAQEAINIDAFVCYNSLFFINSDGSIRVSF"
     gene            20674..22155
                     /locus_tag="SPO1_29"
     CDS             20674..22155
                     /locus_tag="SPO1_29"
                     /codon_start=1
                     /product="Major capsid protein"
                     /translation="MSERVLPSTLDYADVLPKAVPAVASRRRFYPQNGNAFSDFTSKTIRIEVGSASQLLDPTNSYLDFELSNGSAQTLGLDIGGAHTFFENVRIEQAGRVISDLQQHNRLHCAVLAPAQETSDGFASQGVKGCQRALTNAAAHSNTQAGAAGVVAGNLGDTYSNSRHNSTGRIAAGDGVRFSMSLTNGLFGQDKLIPLPMVRPDAPITICLDVGNTTEFGSWNGNPAPGTVTITNISYVAHLVEVGEDVLNQFRMVQQELGGQLVISGQDYEYSADILAANRPAGEHIIRMPARKRSLNSLFWVAQSSDLANTLGPLANALTLYTLSYSGQPNLESWNIRVGSVLYPTEPVSGFGITTAANPAAQLRRGQCVMELAKAFGTLGFTTPTGFLSGITYGTDMAAAGGCGNGDNGTAGATVAPASSEKICVCPHGLSLQAFAREARESGIDTETLSQDTYLQLTVANNATSGEAKTIHMWVVYDQHYYFNADGNITFTN"
     gene            22180..22386
                     /locus_tag="SPO1_30"
     CDS             22180..22386
                     /locus_tag="SPO1_30"
                     /codon_start=1
                     /product="hypothetical protein"
                     /translation="MEAIEVQNIIEIKQILKILENHPQLLQVFKDIVNVANIALNDEKPSRGPLSIEDNTEPILSDHSSDED"
BASE COUNT     6758 a   4447 c   3907 g   7538 t     54 others
ORIGIN
        1 aaaagtaagg gtagacacac aaaaattatt tagaatcgta aaaatccgtt tagatcacct
       61 ttaaaagtgg ggggaaaaaa aggtgttcta aaatcggatt ttccgattaa aagttttacg
      121 acttatgatc gtcatattct tgcataactc gaactttgga cgtacggcga gtagattgaa
      181 agtaagttct tttccttcat aaagatcttt gtaaagtttt acaatatcgc ctccatattc
      241 ttgattggct ttgtatttaa tgcaatccgc aggaacacct ttcatacgga tatggtaatc
      301 atatattttt tttccatctt tatcttctgc ttccaattta tcgatataac acttctttcc
      361 aaggaaaata ctttcaacag catgaatatc tccaactgct ccatccatat caaaatcagt
      421 atggaattgt cccatttgtt taccaatcaa ctcacgccca tatttttcct gaaacttttg
      481 agccaataag gagattttat cgctatcaat gtgtatacta tcggtatccg tataatacat
      541 agaaatatct aaatcttctg ctagagtcat gacttcaaac ataattcttt tagacataga
      601 aaggatttca actccaacgt gtacattatt gaagtgttgg tcgattggtt taattacctt
      661 taccttgtaa tattttccat tcgcaagttt tactgcttcc ttaatgtagt tataatttct
      721 ttccataaac ttatcgaatg cttgtgctgg aacgtattca atctcactat caatcggttt
      781 caaataagat ttaccatagg aactattcat aagttcctta aataccatct gaatcggatt
      841 tttttctttc ttgaacttca atctctgttc aaaaagatat tggataacct cacagatttt
      901 atcattatga ccctgattgt aataatatcc attaatgaac tcgatttcag cttggtgata
      961 atgaaggaaa tcctccatac caactttatc aaggtaaaca atctgacctt ctaaatcatt
     1021 agtaaaatca cggattccac tttcggtctt cacagataca caaggaaact tgtaatgttt
     1081 cttaattgac ttaatacgtg cacatacaaa atatccgtcc gcattatcct ttacccattc
     1141 gtcgaaaaaa ttagcgtccc taattacttt aggtttacct ttcaggaaac caggcatacg
     1201 agccatagca gaaggataca gggaaacagc atcgaaatca ctaatctttt tatctgtaca
     1261 ttcaatcgat tttttatttt cagcacacat agttctacca ccaactacac acttctgaat
     1321 aaaagcacgt ggaacaccac tcatagcaag gataccgtca taacaacctt cacgaactaa
     1381 ataattatga gccatggaag caagactaat ataatcatta atatcttcat taattgcctc
     1441 tttaaccaat ttattaaact tttcaaaacc gtgtttcaag gtaatacaat ccataaaaca
     1501 atattcccca gcataatcca aaatattaat cttaccgtct tcaatacaat tccatttctc
     1561 acaattttcc aaatattctt tctgttcgtt ttctttcaca aaagataaac aagtttcttt
     1621 atcgatccat acttgttcaa cattctcctc ggtatatagg tcataaggca taatttcctt
     1681 ttttacctcc aaaccaaaag caccactaaa cttaccaaga ggcatattaa tcatcttaag
     1741 actatcctta atttcaatac atacaacacg atcaccatga taaaatcgag cactagcagt
     1801 cattagacca ctaccttttt caatagtatc cacacgagat aaatatttga gaataaatct
     1861 gaaatcataa ccgctattgt gtgcaataag acgaacaaaa ggaattggta ttttgtcctt
     1921 tgtattggta tcaaaactac aattatgatc ctctatttcc tgtagtgttt caacagtcat
     1981 tccgtggtac ataataatat tcttgagcaa ctgatgacca caatcctccc caaaaaatcc
     2041 attctcatgc tgatcagtat acacacaata aggtttatgt acagtatctt ttgtatcatt
     2101 acgtctcgta gtagtctcaa agtcaaaata ataagtattg aggcaatttt tctcgaactt
     2161 ctttgggtct ctccattcat tctttttcaa tccaccttca acaaacatcc tacttttaaa
     2221 atcccaaccc gctactgtat cattataact caaatcagta aaggtctctt ccaagttttt
     2281 atattcatta gtcgaataca aagcatcaca gagttccata tctttgaggt gagttgattt
     2341 attttccaaa agaagacgga ttacatcata agaagttatg aatctatctt tacctttaaa
     2401 atattgtttt ggggattttt tgtatatttg gttccaattt ttctcccctt cgacttcaaa
     2461 ataattctta atacagtaag acgtgtattt agtcttttca atcaagaaat aatgtttgtt
     2521 aattaatcca agttctaatc ttggtttggt tttatctcca taatgcttca ggttcttttt
     2581 atcttcaatt ctccgtacag taatatagac acctaattta tcagcaactt taccaagtaa
     2641 tctctgtgga attgtttggt ttcttactaa ctgtttgata ccagtaatat catgaccagc
     2701 agcctgaaaa cacatacaca aacaattatt gatataatta tcttcgtcca cttctttaaa
     2761 aactccatac ttatcaagat taaccttggg taaaaggtgg agtttatcaa agaaagcacc
     2821 atcaattaca ggatttttct tttgaggttt aatgacgata taagggtttg gatcaattgc
     2881 aatagcctta acaatttctt ctccactttc ccactcctca accattataa tatcaggtct
     2941 caatttcttc ctcaacttct tcatcgtcgt atgattaaga gcaaaccaag ttccattatt
     3001 ttccaaataa attaacttac cttctttctg tttaattttg gggatgagga aagatagatt
     3061 atcattaata gacggcatat caatacgaac actacctcct aaagcatgat taagtgcttc
     3121 attataagaa ggtacaaaac tcttatccac atagacacga ggttcaagta gagtatcatt
     3181 atcgattaca tagttaggat tattgaactt ggatcttaac tttcccgtct tggtatagta
     3241 tgtactcttc tgtacaaacc gatcggtcga tttattatac atcatgcgtc ttccattctt
     3301 gtttgtatag acaacttgat cagaaagacc actacgtact agatcttgat tatacttaat
     3361 gaatgctttg gtaaagacac cattatggat tatttttttc tttggaaaat cttccttgaa
     3421 actttgttga acactcatat tacttattat atattattaa atattttctt twamktatan
     3481 wkwkkkmtwa waamarwwwa atwwwycykr wwykwaaaat aaattaattc aataatttta
     3541 tatattccat aaacttcaaa aaccaaatcg attaaaaata atttactcat aatttacatt
     3601 atatttaaat taattgggaa tcatcgttat atcgaattgc attacatatt gtccttgttc
     3661 aggtcccata ttaccaccac caccaccgca atcttgtagg tatacgtcgt tctctgtaat
     3721 agggtctcta aaagttattc gaacttgctg accaaaagga ttcccacaca taataggatt
     3781 ttcggcacgt cccgagatac tcatccaccc cttatcagca cttgtagcac caacaccaaa
     3841 agaaacccca ttacctgtat taataacttg accgggtagt aattgagccc acgtgctcat
     3901 ctctgtatcc gttgggatta cttcttgtgg attaccagca gcaacaccaa gaatacttga
     3961 tttagcaact tgacttgtag gtacactcat acgtaattct aatgcaggga ttttaactcc
     4021 cctagcagga gcgggaggtt gcggacctct tccccacgaa gcgtctgcta taccgaataa
     4081 agcagaggca gtaaaactat cacacttcat tagacaattc gagtattcat gggagttagt
     4141 aaaactcgtt gggatcggaa aatctacttg ataagttcct cgtccctcat aattaccaac
     4201 acctttaatt gctacgataa ctctaaatct taatcgttct tcatcaattg aaaaaacatt
     4261 aaccgtattg accatacctt gggctctttg ttcgctcatt attatattaa tcactattat
     4321 ttttattttg cttttttaat tcaattcttt ttttaagttt ctctataatc tcaacgaata
     4381 caatccccca aaaaaatcct aaacaaccag cagtaaaacc ttccattata tatttacttt
     4441 agattttatt taacgctgaa ttgcctttct ccgtgcgttc aaaagtttcg cttgagcagc
     4501 agcattcttt ccagcagcaa cagcacgtcc agcatcaccc ctacgagcag ctccaattgc
     4561 tgttcctacg gcacctccga acttatcggc agtatctaac ataccagcaa ctttctgaac
     4621 acctttcgct cccgcagcaa cccctccaag aacaccagca actggttcaa gaccaaccat
     4681 agcagcacca gttgcaagag ttccagcaac agagcttacc gcacccgcaa cgtcttcaac
     4741 ctgtttagcg tgatcatgga caaactttgt tccacgcttt atcgcatgtt tagctttctg
     4801 tccaatgctg tgagcaacag caccaatctt attccctaga gttgtaaaaa acgacattct
     4861 ttatattatg gtgtatcttt ttttttattc tttgtttttg gttttttctt ttttagtttc
     4921 tcctgttgct ctgcttgttc taaagcttgt tgtctcttca ttcgatcttt atcaataatt
     4981 tctcttaaac caggaggatt aggaagttct ttatcttcta taaaatctaa ttttaaggaa
     5041 atatcataat ccaatccatt cagatttatc gtggtatttt tttgattggt caaccttaaa
     5101 gaaatatttg taattgcttt catctttaat aataatttgt ggacattacc attcacaggt
     5161 tgtatattga taattccacc aggttctgta tttataggta cacggcataa aatactacta
     5221 aatcctccac caatattact atcaagaaca ctcgaagtag ataaattagt ccttacaaat
     5281 aaacttctta cagaattagt catatcgcaa acgtcttccg catacatata aaaatcagga
     5341 cttgtagtaa aaggtccatt agtctgtata tctactccac ctcctggaag aactactggt
     5401 ggttgggaat atccatacag atactgtcca ggtaagaatg attgctcaaa ccaaggatct
     5461 cccacaatat caaaaaaatc gaatccaagt tcttcattca tatcttcacc tggattatct
     5521 ggagttcccg ttgcggctcc gtatcgtaaa ccaagagtca ttcgtgtatt aggtgctgta
     5581 cacctaaatc taaactttaa tttaattggg tcaaaagtac attccaatcc agtaatccct
     5641 gctgttaaag tagcagcaag ttctatagca gtataatttc cttcaggtaa aggataactt
     5701 gctccaggtg gtattgcaag gtgtccattc gcatcataag aagcaggaac accagcaaag
     5761 gttgtttgat aatctaatcg gcaatttact ccgacttgaa agttatagaa agaataaggt
     5821 atctccgcag aaaatacact catgagaatc gaatggtgtt caggaactac gatcggttct
     5881 tccaaggtaa aatcaaaatc agcacgatta ccgccaaagg tagcagtagc attcgctgaa
     5941 ttaatatata taacacgact agcaggagtg cttgtctctt tgtattgagc taacattata
     6001 tatattatag ataaaagaaa attaaaaaaa aattatttgg gatcttattc ctcatcacta
     6061 tcagtatcca aaaggcaaaa gttagtctgt atttgttttt gttgttgtct acgtttacgt
     6121 gcttcacgat taaacttatc ataacaacct gggcaacatt cataaccttg ttcattataa
     6181 aatccgccac cattccgatt taagtatcta ccacattctt tacaattgag ataagtagta
     6241 ctaatctccc tcactcgacc agtatattca cacgtctttc ttacaatctt cttcttacct
     6301 ttcttaccat acctttcaat accttgtctt ttttctgatg ctaattctgc ttcatgcttt
     6361 gatttttctg cattataatt tattgaatag atcaaagact taatatcgcc tggtaaatct
     6421 gtaaaattaa tttgaggttt aaagttcttt aaaaattgat attgatcaga atattttttc
     6481 ttaaagaatt gctgatttaa caaccaagtt ttgtagttgg tatcgttata aactttttcg
     6541 agtgattgat ttttgtattt tccaaaagtg attttcattg ttattataac aatataatag
     6601 attttatttt taagtattta ccctttaatt tttcggcaat tacattatgt gtcccttttt
     6661 cacaatcttt tttgctttat taccaagact tgtagccata gcacctactt tctgtcctaa
     6721 tacacttcgc ttctctccac catcagcaat agatccctta cggactaatc caaggttttc
     6781 aattgcaagt ttcccttcaa atcctgctac tgctacggcg gctcttaatt tattacctac
     6841 accttctgct ttaccatccg caactgcttt cttcacacac ttctgaaaat ctctatctgc
     6901 ctgttgaacc tccgcaccag tagcattagg tttcgcataa actctatcat gaattaaacc
     6961 acatccatca atagcgtcaa aaggtttatc gtaaggttta gttcctacta cttttctacc
     7021 tgcttgtttc atcagatttt cataaaaatc actacctttc attcgtgccc tgaactcggt
     7081 gcctggaccc gcaaaattat atttattgga taagtggcgt tcacggttgc ctcgcttttt
     7141 cgcagcttcg ggggttaatt ccttattcat tattatagta taatgattat aaaaaagtat
     7201 agtaaaaaaa gagtatttta gtgcctctac gaagttatgg gattgttaag actttgtctt
     7261 aaactaatca aactcaacta atacaggtcc tcgagcaaca gtaaaaccaa caggtatttc
     7321 tttctttggt ttattcttaa tcttcttaac tttctgtttg gcttcttttt ttgtaatggg
     7381 ttgacccgct gaataacgag ccataacacc atgaaactca tcaggtaaat tagggtgttt
     7441 ttctctgtac caacattcca aatcctccaa actactgcag gacgttaaca tacttaattt
     7501 agaaagttcg ggtaatcttg tttcatctcc atcatctttt acaaaaccat aatcatattt
     7561 ttccataggt atgatttcag gtatttttgg aaagtcatca attacatcag caggagcaac
     7621 agcaaaatta aatcttgggt cgttcgattg aatcaacaca ttcttcgctt tctttaagtc
     7681 catccgatct tgaatattca ttcttttact ttatacttac aaaatatttc tttattttca
     7741 actataaaac ttgtgatcat atcagttaat tcttccaatt caaaaatctc ttcttgttca
     7801 attacttctt tagaacacag attacttaaa tattccatga tcgaatcttt taaagacgaa
     7861 atagtttcat acttaatttt acataaaaca aagagaaaac ttacaattgc taaaatccaa
     7921 taatttccat ccattatata ctttatatag atatttattt cttaactaca actttcgacc
     7981 ctgactttgg acgacctctt ttgtgtgcct gtttacctgt tttgtggcga acctctttag
     8041 ttccaccagg agcagcagtc ttacgtgctt tcttctgcat ctttaaatta tgttccgcaa
     8101 ctttatctaa taggtgagcg gggagtttat catactgttt cttggtaatc gctttcgctt
     8161 ttaacgcttt ctgtgcaact gcggagggca tactttatag tattcattag attatttttg
     8221 gatattcatg atataataat tttagagtgg acctcttaat tcccgaagtt cccttacttc
     8281 acgttccaaa atattcgcaa gactatctaa ttctgcgatt ctagcagcat tagctccacc
     8341 agtatcacca cgtctacctc ctgcttcacc tcttaatgac cttatttgag ctctatatcc
     8401 tgctgctact gtgctcttcc ttgttatttg ttcgctcaat cttcgtttag tttctgattc
     8461 agataggtct tcaccaccag gtcctcgggc tctttcagat tctacacgaa caggtctcgc
     8521 aggttcaaaa ccttcctgga actcgtcagc agcaaacctt gctacagcag gtctttcacc
     8581 ctgtcctggc gggtcgccgt atctaacagg agcgtcgtgt cttgcctgtt ggtgttctcc
     8641 tgttggtaga tactctgctt tatccacgtc tttataactt cctttttcaa atattaaagt
     8701 tcctgcccta atgtgagggt aaaaactatc tacgtcatgc ctttgaccag gagtaagtct
     8761 atatacacct ctacctttac gtcctgtttc aacaccttca atatcaacta acccatcgcc
     8821 ccgtatacca aggattgtat ctaatgtatt attcctaatt ctgtacccag ttcccttacc
     8881 acctctaggt ccaggtctaa tcatctgtgc taaatcaggt atagcgtcat cgaataatcg
     8941 tgctgattct ctacgtcttg attcactttt atcaagacgg tcaatatcaa tagcttcgtc
     9001 aaccagtcgt ctatcgtcgt cgtctaatgg gaagtttttg tcttcttcat cttctaaatc
     9061 ttctacttga cctctcgctt cttgttcaga taatttcttc ttcttcttct tcttcttctt
     9121 cttcttctta ccacctggtt cttgaggctc taatgttgcc tcggggtctt gtgcaggagg
     9181 gtcaggctct tcaccaaatc cacctccctc atctaccgct tcttgtgctt gtctctccgc
     9241 ttcttcttct aatcttgcac gttctgcgtc gcttactggt ggtagatttt caaaatcaag
     9301 ttctccttct tcgtctgttg tttcagcttc tggttcaggt tgtcttggat ctctttgatt
     9361 tggatctcta tccactatat cttgtgcggg attacctaca cccggttctt gtgctccagc
     9421 tccaccgtct ccaattaatc cacctaaatc accgataaca gcaccagaaa cttcaacctg
     9481 tcccaaatct attacacctc cgccttcacc aaatcctaca taacttgatt gtaattgacc
     9541 acctggaaca aattgacctg ggatttcacc acctgctggt tgttctcctt cttcatcatc
     9601 agtatcacct gctggttcag gttcgggtgc tggtgctggt gcttcttcaa caggtggttc
     9661 aataccagtt gattcagggg tgggaggtcc tggttgtcct cttggtgttc ttggactacc
     9721 tgcttgttga cctcctacta tacggagacg atcagaaggt ggagcccgta atccgtgggg
     9781 taatcctctg ggtgaagcac ctggacttgc ggctccacca ccaagcggtg gtcgatctcg
     9841 gggatcaaaa gcaccttctc ctcccatgag tgcgtctcga acaccttgta attcttgagc
     9901 ccttgcctgg gtttgttgtg ttcctaattc tcttaatcca aggtgtaagt aatccagtaa
     9961 ttgctgttgt cttctgaata attcgtctcg atcctctcgg gtcattattc caccttctgc
    10021 tgcgattgct tcttctgctt gtctgaatct gtgcatctgt aagaatgctt gatgtgcttc
    10081 tgcttgtaat tggtcaaaat tagcgtcatt aaaacctaat ctttccataa ctgcttcttg
    10141 gtcagcaatt cgccttcggt ctgcgtgtct aaactcgtcc tggttagcag caatctcggc
    10201 acgtagggct gcttgttgtt gtactcgggc ttctgcgtct tcgtctaacc gaccctcaat
    10261 tcctgcgatt tgttgagccc gaccttcacg ttctgctgct aattgttctc ttaaagctcc
    10321 gactgctcct aatatatccc cttgtccttc ggcttgttca actgctaata gaccagcccc
    10381 ttcttgttga gcagcaatta actctcttaa atcttgtgtg tcttgggcac gtcgtcttgc
    10441 taattcgtcc aatcctcctt gtatagcacg aatagctccc cctctcgccc gatccccagc
    10501 acctaccctc tcacgtagag ccgcaacttc ttctaaaatc gggtctaaat cagcaggtgc
    10561 tggtaaagca gccgctacat cacggacaac gtcccctctt aaagcatcta cgtcaattgg
    10621 tgctggtagt cttcctgcta tatcagcaac aatacctgct cttaatccgt ctacgtctaa
    10681 tggagcagca gcgggtggag gtggagcgaa tacaactggt ggaggaccaa caggagcacc
    10741 gccaccacca atagcaacag gcacaggagg cacacctgga ggaggagcac caggagcagc
    10801 agcagcagcg ggagcaccac caaaatatat attgactggt tgttgtcttt gctcaccaac
    10861 tattcttggt tcttctgtat ctctttcacg tctttcacct cttgtaaatc tctgttgctg
    10921 tctttcattc gcagctaaat caccccttaa agctcttgtt cttcttgatt ttctttttct
    10981 tcttttttgg gctttcagta aagcaggcgg tagaggtaca cccgcaccca tgcgttgttg
    11041 gataagtaaa gcacgtcttg aagggtcttc atacctatct aaaaatcctg ctaattcagg
    11101 gtaaagttta agtaaattat cagatttcct ctgaatagtt ctttgttgtc ttcgggcaac
    11161 ttgtctatca aaaatatcca ttatataagt attgaagatt tatttttttg ataagttgaa
    11221 aatctgtttt tattttatat tatttaagta tagaatgcct tttgctttta ataaaccttt
    11281 atgggaactt ggaagaaaaa ttgaagatgc aattttacct gaacttaata aagcctttga
    11341 atgtaatttt gaacggaatg aaaacgatat ttttgatatt tttgatttta aagacgataa
    11401 tgaaaaaaag atagttgagg taaaaggtag acgtattgct tcaacacagt acaaagatac
    11461 aattattaca acctcaaaaa ttaccaacgg atttcaagca atcgatcaag gttatcgagt
    11521 attcttggtt tttgtattta ctgataaagc gatgtatcat gagttaaaag aagatgatag
    11581 ttttgaatgt aaattaactg gaacaaattg cattcagcat tatatgattc ccatcgcaga
    11641 tcttaaagag tttacggatg aacctgaaga aattaaatct caagaataaa tatagaatgt
    11701 ctctatttgg atcaacatta ataagaaata taagacacgt acaaataaaa aacgttgctt
    11761 atcaccccaa cctctttaaa gcaataatta cctttgaaaa atccaagata aattatgatg
    11821 aaagcgacga aatagaatat attaaattag ctgaattaga taagaaaata gaaagagtta
    11881 aagctcgagc tgaataaaat atagtggtta taatatataa tatataatga gcgacacagg
    11941 cactacagaa actttaacag gatttgacct atggactcct aatgattata gtaattttat
    12001 tacaatttct gcggcggcta ttgggtcaac tttacttgtt attttcaagt caaggtgtaa
    12061 aaatataacg ttatgttggg gtttagttgg ttgtataagg gatgttaaag acgaaactga
    12121 tgatgaggaa aaccccgaag gtgccgaagg tgctaataat aatccaccac aactaccaca
    12181 actaccacaa ccacaggcag gtgatgtcgc tatagttccg aataatccgt agtgatattc
    12241 ggtgaatgga tttcaagtgg attaaagttt ttatggattt gtttattttc ttgtaatgaa
    12301 ttatctatat acataaaatt atgtttttta tcatacacgt atcttaatac gtctatatat
    12361 tctttttttg gaattaaaat tacttcatcg aatattgaat caatttcttt cttctgttta
    12421 ttatcataga aaacgtaatg tgatgctgtc ttcctcaatt tgggcgaaat cttattgtat
    12481 gtctgacttg ttgctattac tgaacaagat ccaccagcac cgcataggtg ccgacgatta
    12541 aagaatattt tttcaagtag attttctatt tswcctttac ctttaccyct aatatcwgct
    12601 atwacgtcrt caagaattaa taatactttt tctccgctgt ctcttatcgt atccataact
    12661 tcttggatat tttcaagggt tgcttcttca aacttttgct cttcrggwat yaattcaaaa
    12721 gggtcgtcat ccatggtaat taaactggga ctaaatacaa aaactctatc aaactttcga
    12781 ttgaatgctt taccttgttt acacactaaa cttaaaatta aacttgtttt accagtacca
    12841 ggttttccac agattaacat agcgaaacct cctttctgtg gtaatggttt cggtattgac
    12901 ttatctatat catcacaggt atactttgcc cctgatatat tgattttctt atcaaactct
    12961 ttttcaataa tttcagtcat tatacttatt atttatataa tattttaaaa tcttcaagca
    13021 taactaaact tataggttgg tgggtaattt gttggtggat cttcggcggg aggattggga
    13081 ggaatataag gaccttcacc ctctgcatac tccaactctt cttctgaact actttctgat
    13141 ggtgtaggtg gtctcttctt acgtcttctc gaagaaccct gtgatttttt gggttttatt
    13201 tcttgttctt cactataata aggttgtgaa tgttgagggg gtccataata ataataatta
    13261 tttacaactt gctctctttg gtgaggcggt gctggtggtt gagctacagt ctcaataact
    13321 ctacttggtt ggcgaactaa tggctcagga ggttccatag tttcctgttc taattcttct
    13381 tttactctct gcttgactac tttacgtttt tctttcttct ccactttctc tactgctttc
    13441 tgttctttct tctgtttaat cttttctgct cttgccttac gtgctttttc aaaggcagcg
    13501 atttgggcag cactacgtgg ttttttaacc ttctttacag ttttaggtgc ctcctgctcg
    13561 ggttctgctt ctgtaatctc aagttcaact gaatcccttt caacagattt ctgttccaat
    13621 tctttatcaa ttgcttccat aatttttact ttaaggtaga aattattttc gtttttctaa
    13681 agaataaaat attaggtaaa gtatataatg aagaaaccaa gttattatca gcgaaacaaa
    13741 cacctatgga aaccaggcgg taaatactat tcatacaaac ccaaggtatc aacaggggag
    13801 tttaagataa aacgggggac ttttttggtt cacttcgatt aatttatatc tttaagttaa
    13861 atatgaagaa cataattaaa gttttatttg gtattccagc aattctatct gtacctatag
    13921 ttgaaaaaga accagttgat atattattac aaggtttagc aatccatacg gatgaaggtg
    13981 gatgctgtgt aagttgtgga tatagttatt gtccatcact cgatgattgt gtgaaaccta
    14041 gggaaacgta ttgtcaggag tttgattttc cgtataatgc tttatataaa ggaagtggaa
    14101 taattttacc accaaaaaaa tctttagtag attataatga agtgtccaaa agggaagaaa
    14161 gtttgcacgt gtggaatgaa ggacttgtat aaaccattca agagtaaagc aaaaaataag
    14221 aaatattctg tatacgtgaa agatggaaaa ggtggaaaaa aattaattca ctttggagat
    14281 agtcggtatg gacaattcaa agataaatta ggagaatatt ctcaccttga tcatggcgat
    14341 ccaaaacgtc gtaaagcata ctatgataga cacggtaaag caacatcaaa agattctgct
    14401 aaatattggt ctcataaaat attgtggtaa attatctaat attagatata atggtaaaaa
    14461 ttacgtacaa aggaaaaaca agagaagttc cagcgactta ccttaaaggt ctcaaaggta
    14521 aagaaaggca ggcacaaata aaatcttttt ttgagggtaa agcaagacca aaaacttcgg
    14581 ctccaaccaa aagatcaagt tgggttgaaa agtttgagaa gaaatataaa accaaaatta
    14641 gcgatgaaaa atatatccat gataatatca ttacaagaac aggtcagaaa aagattatag
    14701 agaaaggtat gggtgcttat tatagtagtg gatcaagacc caaccaaact cctatgagtt
    14761 ggggtagagc aagacttgca agtgtaatta tgggtggacc ttcaagaaga atagataaag
    14821 atatttgggc aaaatataag aggtaaaata cttaaaataa aaattgttat tatagcaaag
    14881 atgatatata aaggatcaag aggcaatata agtttatttt ataatggttt acttatttct
    14941 aattttccat taacttcaaa aaagaaagtt gaggattata tttatcaagg tgattatgta
    15001 attcaacaaa gtaaaggtat accaatttta ttacaaatcc aaacctataa aaagttttgt
    15061 gaggtaatgt atcatagaaa acaaaataaa ttaccaattt atcgaagtga tcacgtatta
    15121 tttcttggat cattaatggc tttattaaga ttgaaaagaa tcgataatga tgataagaat
    15181 ggatattttg tgatgccgaa taaaaaatct aaagtataat aaaagaatgc ctactcatta
    15241 tggatctaaa ccaaaaggac atcaaggagg taatggaaaa cttactcaaa gacagaaaga
    15301 tactctgaaa cgccatgcaa aacaccatac aaaatcccac ttgaaagtta tggaaaactt
    15361 aatgaaagaa ggtaagacct ttggtgaaag tcataaaata gcgatgaaac gtgttggtaa
    15421 ataatttcta ttgtagatta taaagaatgc ccaagaaatc caagaaatca gataatccgt
    15481 acaagaactt gaaagaaggt gcttttacaa gacaggcaaa atccgcaggc atgagtgtcg
    15541 ataagtttgc tgctcacgtc attaaaaatt acaaggataa gaatagtaaa tataatccaa
    15601 gtctaactac ttatcgaaga gcattatttg ttaaaaatct tgctaaataa taatctaatt
    15661 aagtatataa tgtcttcaat aacaggatta aaaccattac gtggaacaag tctacaaaat
    15721 agcggtcaga tatatttagg agatagtata aacgctggga atgctgggga atgtgttgtg
    15781 agtgctggag cgaatgaacc cgctgtgtgg ggaacaccaa ttggacacat cgccaacgct
    15841 cttaccgctg gtgctaatgt aagtttatct tcaggtaatc ctagttggga tggttccata
    15901 gcagatacaa ttaatgctac ggtaccaacc ttttcagcag gtaaaggtat aagtatcacg
    15961 gcagggacaa tagcaactaa gaatgacggc actacaatca cgaatacttc gggcaataat
    16021 gaagttctta aggtgccgaa tgctcttaca gcaggaacta atatcagttt tttatctggt
    16081 ggatttccta ttgcaagtta tgatggttct acagcaataa ctgtatctgc tacagatacc
    16141 aatacccaac taaatcttac agaagggaat ggtatagaaa ttacaaatac aggtggatta
    16201 aatagaacaa ttgctgcgaa agttgatgaa gatacaattg attttgacgg agatgaatta
    16261 actgtaatga aagttcctga aggtctttca gctggaacaa atctgaatta ttcagcaggt
    16321 gctacttatg atggagagag tgctaggact ataaatcttg atactgctcc aactaatctc
    16381 aacctcacag acagcacaaa tataattcat ccaccgaatg tatttgacgt tgctggagat
    16441 ttaagaatga gtatagagat gggtaatttt tacccgaatg atgattcaag tttttataat
    16501 atcggtgttg aagacgattt tagtgctaac atccatggga cgataaaacc attaacaagt
    16561 tcacttgaag tctgtggata tttcataatc cccgcaaatt ataccgctac tgcttgtcgt
    16621 atagatctaa ataatagtgc gggtgttgct gtatcaagaa caattattat tacaagtatt
    16681 acaacttatg gttctactgg ttatacatca ttaggttcag gtaatacagg atcagagttt
    16741 acttttatta caaatatggc tggagctact gataaaatta tgttaattca gatttataca
    16801 gcttcaactt tagatcacat tcgaggcgga tacattaagt taacacgata attaaatata
    16861 ttgtaatata taatgaaacg atcaggatgg gtactttatt tatttgaaga tgaagaaaaa
    16921 agagaattat ttaagataat ggagtttaaa acgattaagg aaattggtta tgtaattgat
    16981 ttaccttcaa ccataatttc taactggttt catggtctta taaatccccg aggaatattg
    17041 aaaaagtgtg cattatacca aacaattccc gttgtttaat taacaataaa atacttaaaa
    17101 taaaaatata gaatataata taagataatg tttaactgta aagtatacca agaatgygga
    17161 tctgyatcma tgactttrtt gaaycaagat tttaagaayc twaaagagat tgctkcggaa
    17221 ctwggattga cytatcagca agtagcagat atttcaagtc gaggtggaay raaaaattat
    17281 cagaagttta agtwttatcc aaaaattwya attcaaagaa taccaaaaaa tatatctata
    17341 gaaaataaag aagagaatga gcaactttca ggataatccc tctgtatcaa ctaaaccaat
    17401 tgataaagtc aaagactgtt tgcgtgatat agagagttta cattcaagta tgaaagttga
    17461 tatagcagaa attaaaagtg atttgaaaat tattttacaa agaattaaag aaaaagaagc
    17521 acaagaaaat caaatcctta agaaccaagt aaagaaacaa gaagaccttg caaaaggttg
    17581 gttttttaca tactaatttt tttaaccttt aattttttaa aattatttat attgtataaa
    17641 gtataaataa atatggttgc tgattcgatt aactacacca agattcttcc tctcgctgtt
    17701 gagagtcgtt ctcgtcgtcg tgccttcctc cctgaaaacg ggcagaggtt tgtaagtgat
    17761 ggaaataatg taattcgtat tcctgtatct gcctcgtccc tacttgatac caagcactcg
    17821 tatctcaaag taattcttga taaccaaact ggtcagggta tgggtttaga tttcggtgga
    17881 ggttcgggtt taattcaacg ccttcgtatt cttcaaggtg gaactgttct ctctgacgta
    17941 cagaattaca ataaattagt ttctgcgatt ctcctccctg ctcaaactga tacctcaaga
    18001 cttgctactc gctctattac tgaatgtcag agatatttga actctgcgac tggtggtggt
    18061 gctggtgaag agcttgaccc atccactaat gcagaaacta cgggtgcttc tcctgctaca
    18121 cctacacccg ctcatgatac gatcgctaat gggaccaccg ctactctgtg ttttccaatt
    18181 gtaaacgggc tcctcggttc aacccaggat aaacttgtcc cgcttcaact catcaactcg
    18241 tctccaattg taattgaaat tactcttgcg gatgtccttg atgttggtgt atttactgct
    18301 gctcctactg gttatgaaat ccagtcgata cagtatttgg cttcattagt tgatgttggt
    18361 cccgaagttg atgaacactt acgccaggtt caagctatga cgggaggtcg gttaattcta
    18421 aacggaacgg attacactaa ttacgtgggc tcacttaata ctggtgcttc gggtatgcaa
    18481 agtttggata taccgtgccg tcgtaaatcc attaaggatc tgctttttgt tggagcgtct
    18541 aatactttcg caggtgttgc cttacagcgt gatagataca atctatccta tggtggtcat
    18601 atgaaccttg atgagttttc agttaaagta ggacaaaaat tatatcctcc aactccagtc
    18661 agctgtcagt tcactgctgc gaatggtcaa gctcgttctc aggctatgga agaacttgcg
    18721 aagtgttttg gtcaggtcgg tagtgttttc ggtcagggtg ttctcacacg tataaattat
    18781 ctatcaacga taggaactaa tggtgatatg ccgatagaaa gtgctggtgg tgctgctatg
    18841 gtaccgttta agtttggtcc tctgggtctc aatttagagg cgtttggtcc agacggaaaa
    18901 ggcggtcgtg caattgaaag tggtgttgat actgctactc aacataaacc catgacgctc
    18961 caactgaaat tattgaatgc tattgcggaa actattaatg tgaatatgta tgctgtctat
    19021 gatactctct atcacataga ccaggttggt aatatcagag tatctatgta agagaatcaa
    19081 cctgttgtaa aatcctaatt tttttaataa ttttcctttt ttttctatcc attaagtata
    19141 aaataatgga cgctgtggtt ttaccgagga atgctgatta cagatctgtg ttgccccttg
    19201 aggctcactc ccacgctaaa cgtagaaact acttcccggt gaatggtcag actttcactt
    19261 caacgggaaa taatattatt cgaattgata tatcaggtga tgctttttta gatccaaaat
    19321 tatcgtatct atccttccga cttaccaaca gcacaggtca ggcgttaggt gttgattttg
    19381 gaggtggtca tacattcatc cgtcgtctcc gtattgaaca gtcgggtaat attctaaccg
    19441 attgtaatca atataaccgt ctactctctg cttgtctctt acctactcat ggtggggttg
    19501 atagtgttaa gcacagatct gtttctgaaa attgtagata tgcgaatgat aaaggtgttg
    19561 gtgctcttgc tacaacttct ctaattaatg gtgatatttc gggtgcttct gtttcaaccc
    19621 caattactgg ttcgtcgcag attgcggata ttggtggtgg tgctgctcct gctgatggta
    19681 gtcaggcgac cttctgtatt ccactcatga atggtctatt aggtccaaat cagtcgaaga
    19741 tgatccctct acaattactc ggttcttcac ctcttacgat tgaaattgaa cttgctaatc
    19801 tacttgatat tggttgctgg gcggttgctc ctgctgctgg tgtagactat caaattgacc
    19861 aggtccgtta tatcgcccag ttagttgagg tgcctccaca gattacccag caagtacgta
    19921 tggttcagga tatggcggat ggtcggatcg ttctctcggg cacggattac acccacttta
    19981 attcaaatat tggagcggac gctactggta tgcagtccct gaatgtccct gctcgtcgta
    20041 gaagcattaa atctatttgg tgggttggtg cctcccaagc attcgttgct ggtggtgctg
    20101 ctgctcaaga tgctcgatac aatctatcct atggtggtca tatgaatatg ttagactatt
    20161 ctatcaaaat tggatcaatt cagcaccctc cgactccgat tcagtgtaat tataacactg
    20221 ctgcgggaac taaaaacttt cgggcggagc acttatacga acttgaaaag acactcggtg
    20281 ttgcctcaag tgttggaggt tgtggttcat tagcgtcctt caattttgcg gttgctgatt
    20341 gtaatgtagc gaatatgcct gctcgtgctg ctgctgcgac tggtcaactt gatacttcat
    20401 tcagattctg tcctttctct cttgatatgg aaagtttcca gcgtgtttct gctgacggcg
    20461 gagcggtgaa tacagcggac cgagccactc ctattaccct tcaactcaat atcggagata
    20521 atgctgctgc ccaagaagcg attaatattg acgcttttgt ctgctataat agtctcttct
    20581 ttatcaactc tgacggatct atccgggttt ccttttaaga acctaaaaaa cttttgataa
    20641 ttttattttt tttctattca ttaagtataa ataatgagtg aacgtgtcct tccatcaact
    20701 ttagattatg ccgacgtatt gcccaaagcg gtacctgctg tcgcatcacg ccgtagattt
    20761 tacccccaga atggtaatgc cttttctgat tttacctcta aaactatccg tattgaagta
    20821 ggttctgctt cccaactgct tgatcccact aattcgtatt tagacttcga gttaagcaac
    20881 ggttcagcac aaacattagg tcttgatatt ggcggtgctc atactttttt tgaaaacgtg
    20941 agaattgaac aagctggtcg ggtaatctct gacttacagc aacataaccg tcttcactgt
    21001 gctgtccttg ctcctgccca ggaaacttct gatggtttcg cttcacaggg tgttaaaggg
    21061 tgtcagagag cattaactaa tgctgcggca cacagtaata cacaagcagg agctgctggt
    21121 gtggttgctg gtaatttagg tgatacctat tcgaatagtc gtcataattc aactggtcgt
    21181 attgctgctg gtgatggtgt tagattttct atgagtttaa cgaatggtct atttggtcag
    21241 gacaaactta taccgcttcc catggtccgt cctgacgcac ctatcactat ttgtcttgac
    21301 gtaggcaaca caacagagtt tggttcgtgg aatggtaatc ctgctcctgg gaccgtcacg
    21361 atcacaaata tttcgtatgt tgcacacttg gtagaggttg gtgaagacgt attgaaccag
    21421 tttagaatgg ttcagcaaga acttggtggt caacttgtga tttcgggtca agattacgag
    21481 tattctgctg atattcttgc tgctaaccgc cctgctggtg agcacataat tcgtatgcct
    21541 gcccgtaaga gaagtctgaa ctctctattt tgggttgccc agtcgagcga ccttgcgaat
    21601 acattaggac cgcttgcgaa tgctctaacc ctttacactc tctcctattc tggtcagccc
    21661 aatcttgaga gctggaatat acgtgtcggt tctgtattgt acccgacgga accagtttca
    21721 ggttttggta ttactactgc tgctaaccct gctgctcaat taagacgtgg tcagtgcgtg
    21781 atggaactcg caaaagcctt tggaactctt ggctttacaa ctccaactgg attcttaagt
    21841 ggtataacgt atggaactga tatggctgct gctggtggtt gtggtaatgg tgataatgga
    21901 actgctggtg cgactgttgc ccctgcttcg agtgaaaaga tttgtgtttg cccccatggt
    21961 ttatcgcttc aggcgttcgc ccgtgaagcc agagaaagcg gtatcgatac ggaaacgctt
    22021 tcccaggata cttacttaca gttaaccgta gcgaataatg ctacgagtgg tgaagcgaaa
    22081 acgattcata tgtgggtcgt ctatgaccag cattactact ttaatgctga tggaaacata
    22141 acgtttacaa attaattttc ttttctttat ataaaaataa tggaggcaat tgaagttcag
    22201 aatattattg aaatcaaaca aatattaaag atattagaaa atcatcctca attattgcaa
    22261 gtttttaaag atattgttaa tgtagctaat atcgccttga atgacgaaaa acccagtaga
    22321 ggtccactat ctatagagga caatacagaa ccaatattaa gtgatcattc cagcgacgaa
    22381 gattagctac attaaaatct atggtaaatt atgattataa cctgctgttg ctgtaaaatt
    22441 ataatctggt tagtaagacc ccgtaaaaag aagaaaaaga agactgtaca attttttcca
    22501 tggtattatg aaaaaaaata tcgtccgtga ggatttttac gattctaaat aatttttgtg
    22561 tgtctaccct tactttttat tttttacgtc ttaaaacttt ttatttttat ttatatttat
    22621 taccatatta cgtaataaat taatttcgat ataaattaaa taattttatt tatttcgata
    22681 tttttgctat ataacccaaa atac
//
LOCUS       PLV-SPO2               24154 bp    DNA     linear   ENV 08-AUG-2015
DEFINITION  Uncultured polinton-like virus clone SPO2.
ACCESSION
VERSION
KEYWORDS    ENV.
SOURCE      uncultured polinton-like virus
  ORGANISM  uncultured polinton-like virus
            Unclassified.
REFERENCE   1  (bases 1 to 24154)
  AUTHORS   Yutin N, Shevchenko S, Kapitonov V, Krupovic M, Koonin EV
  TITLE     A novel group of diverse polinton-like viruses discovered by metagenome analysis
  JOURNAL   Submitted
COMMENT     ##Assembly-Data-START##
            Assembly Method       :: Geneious v. 8.0.2
            ##Assembly-Data-END##
FEATURES             Location/Qualifiers
     source          1..24154
                     /organism="uncultured polinton-like virus"
                     /mol_type="genomic DNA"
                     /isolation_source="marine metagenome"
                     /clone="SPO2"
                     /environmental_sample
     gene            2..1516
                     /locus_tag="SPO2_01"
     CDS             2..1516
                     /locus_tag="SPO2_01"
                     /codon_start=1
                     /product="hypothetical protein"
                     /translation="IVGDVEHLDTKINLKVHLIYISDYKPMTKDLMSAKTIAELTEKVEELEFSNLFLSNKVKVLEEKRVYYRKWREDQFKILFDILRTKDINKEETERIKIRLKDKDIHERFFYIKEELKNLTKVNRMITTTCATPPLCATSVLDYYNENVGGEYLDEDTSVINAFDVLKETMNYVVNDLPCEIRESVCEEMADDGHCIPDEIIETVIDSQISMGHIVSDETYDEKVDDCERLEGEIDISQEKIYNRSKKHDELKDISDCGELNEAIDKIFDKYDTTKTELQKFKSGYETLKECNEENDMIDMMEKIMDKTEEVANTDVKRCEEINRLKEKVNNIVNHTMTIEKKILLGDTYPLTPQPFHNILLNRGYIVRIMKNHLTIPDIYMPEVKINLSHEICNKINNDVKMFMDKMILSQDCILRDKIHEIIQTHLGKIFKDNGDSTYISYLCPEMGKCVLDKDTNRHDEKSPYYINKVKDYELLNKRYSINNYNFKITNKEQEEEIKDIHNY"
     gene            complement(1494..1742)
                     /locus_tag="SPO2_02"
     CDS             complement(1494..1742)
                     /locus_tag="SPO2_02"
                     /codon_start=1
                     /product="hypothetical protein"
                     /translation="MRPANSKNKKMKYNLTVELMGETKCDESFASLGDISKKLNIPYHTIADVYEGRRVSFNRFSDCHYFPKISISKLDSNNCECP"
     gene            complement(1784..1957)
                     /locus_tag="SPO2_03"
     CDS             complement(1784..1957)
                     /locus_tag="SPO2_03"
                     /codon_start=1
                     /product="hypothetical protein"
                     /translation="MIRNIRHIQIKKVAYHPNLFKAIITFEKSNVNYDESDDIEYIKKISKEADKASQIKS"
     gene            complement(1981..3606)
                     /locus_tag="SPO2_04"
     CDS             complement(1981..3606)
                     /locus_tag="SPO2_04"
                     /codon_start=1
                     /product="Major capsid protein"
                     /translation="MEGEAPAQNVSAPNSVNYGDQLPLGIEAKSQKRLFFPTTGDTYSPTSNTICRIDVNYDGLLDTQQSFLEFDLQNTGAQTAAFDLGQPVIKKLTISSGGVVLEEIHDYNALVAGVLLPAQAGVQNVHYESQNNTGIDFEAQFTDIAGADAPCATGYANADNANVGAIAVDGATDPPTRAQMVTTMGTVRTAVDTAVDTTLTTFNGKVQTAVTNSVVAGVNAGGATISGKSAPLRYTSIADGSAGSTATTRVGRYAAGTTYKQQYKLVSGLLDNDKYLPLVLMNAGITIEIELASAAECMVQNVGGANAPSYQISNVRYVAHLIDLERSFYDRLRMVQQQSGGVLQIAGQSFRSFRTTIDASTSQANNCPARVRSIKSFFFCAKRTPSLDEFGLSSSGNLLLNQFQLAIGATRYPPTANECDSSTNKVGAYTELVKAFGKVGSTVHSDLLMGSNYLRSTGADADAGVRGSLISFAPYGIDLESFRHEIENGIDTSSRALPITLHTTSSGDPRGANGNCNQLLMYVLYDSLFYVNMDGSVSVSN"
     gene            complement(3656..4447)
                     /locus_tag="SPO2_05"
     CDS             complement(3656..4447)
                     /locus_tag="SPO2_05"
                     /codon_start=1
                     /product="hypothetical protein"
                     /translation="MSRTIGSGKYYTLNFTIEAEALQTQTNTDGQRLTFPTAPMYLDKESYSGRNRVWLKSVLFGSADAEKLVDDVRVANVHLKLELATPSMNSYALECLPQNAVGIDTNLTDITNNAANRARFLIDPKINVDYGEAAHYGLYVIAGGALANGDSQQIRAGAGAGLAQGRVDGAGADIPLSAIHTGCVGNPANAIEVGNLWGTTIDARLVMFSCLPARDVGAGAGGEGRTWSGQEGCIHCEIVVEPIINEHIPSHFRMEDEKNRQKF"
     gene            complement(4502..4864)
                     /locus_tag="SPO2_06"
     CDS             complement(4502..4864)
                     /locus_tag="SPO2_06"
                     /codon_start=1
                     /product="hypothetical protein"
                     /translation="MGFFDTITSIGRKVSGVVHKVASVGKKISGTVGSIAHKVAAGAGTLAAGAAAIGLEPVAAGLGAVAGTAALVGKGADAIHGGLDKAEEVSGAVRSGIERVDKAHKAVQKVKGAVAKVVKR"
     gene            complement(4881..5783)
                     /locus_tag="SPO2_07"
     CDS             complement(4881..5783)
                     /locus_tag="SPO2_07"
                     /codon_start=1
                     /product="Minor capsid protein"
                     /translation="MSYILESNTPPPVIIHLDSRFATQYLETDKTTNYLYSMKEPLAIPDHMNVLLSLHTATIPYSFYNVRTNVNDTIKWRYNGGGVNELILPAGNYSANKLASTMKTAFEDGTGLTALVEYSRESLKFSFTITGGSQFSFDFTGGGTRNGEELIGMDDEVETTIPIGVKTHSTKAIDLNDSIHGLYIRQNIATKGTLDNESGVFTNILARLPITTNAGGIIFYTPSSNDHETMVSVPSIQTIGIRLTDDRNRSIDLNGLHWQMSMKISYIHKRDIEPPPLRRPKIMWGAEEQKLKRKSKNKKK"
     gene            complement(5902..6210)
                     /locus_tag="SPO2_08"
     CDS             complement(5902..6210)
                     /locus_tag="SPO2_08"
                     /codon_start=1
                     /product="Tlr6F"
                     /translation="MRTIKSVDIKKTTKPKKKMEAVFKDKDGKVVKTTYFGAKGYSDYTIHKDKERRERYRKRHAKDVKGVKDFTTAGHLSMDVLWGDSSNLKTAINDYKKKYKLK"
     gene            complement(6188..6631)
                     /locus_tag="SPO2_09"
     CDS             complement(6188..6631)
                     /locus_tag="SPO2_09"
                     /codon_start=1
                     /product="hypothetical protein"
                     /translation="MADEPIDVEPERIVEEELAQPKTINIDEMGGDELVKKEIELQRSKSKYGRFQYNEAKELAAIQRRLYGTPKVNLPKKPMTPFEYSKNMERYAPIMPNTRSRTYGMEVLGKTNLEFGRKFDRNKKRKHRRRRRKRKSKKDKDEDDKKR"
     gene            complement(6645..7061)
                     /locus_tag="SPO2_10"
     CDS             complement(6645..7061)
                     /locus_tag="SPO2_10"
                     /codon_start=1
                     /product="hypothetical protein"
                     /translation="MGILSIGKKIVGGALSIGKKVAKGVAGAALIGGAIAYGIGHKEASHPKNNPPPLPEFKPNKPYDKKVVNKPAPEGFIHKVGESGKLELHKASDVAQQQLIGPALPPEMEAQLAVDSLKPVSKKDKLKKKLPNPFKKKK"
     gene            complement(7080..7751)
                     /locus_tag="SPO2_11"
     CDS             complement(7080..7751)
                     /locus_tag="SPO2_11"
                     /codon_start=1
                     /product="hypothetical protein"
                     /translation="MTKVQIPASIIKDAVDRNAHKLLEGLEVPNCDEVSRLCAFEMLKTDALRKKRLEQMSMMDRLALQKEYNEKVSGLLHPNQRPSVVGVLGDADPRKAYEFVRFDKIETKHPIEYIDPKCIDYDIKNTDKENNKIKTDMPVSFLAIEEGDIESGKEWYKNYDPKLPDGICELMARHNWGDLKYMTKKSARNDAKKLKKKGKDLGEEMGFTVRKADKNNPIVVNFD"
     gene            complement(7794..12098)
                     /locus_tag="SPO2_12"
     CDS             complement(7794..12098)
                     /locus_tag="SPO2_12"
                     /codon_start=1
                     /product="hypothetical protein"
                     /translation="MDRRPPNPRRLSRRLFKDKPSITPVDTGKTPKYLLGKEVKRTPLRSDIKSITVREGEDFVTYPLWKRGRAEGKIQWSGGSKYEDYLQWRDEAELTDEIYVGRTVARDRVVVTEEGDKDIEDYREKPTKQEKKEFGERARDVAEEMVEDVYSLSAGDSKQIAKQLLDKRKSMSRAQQRKLGRVIRDGKTNPIPRFREDKEKIDELHQDEVTYDVGDIQHIKPVKGVVEYYELKPEFRGVEDKLDDKYESHFRNIGRLFKDDIKLAKERGQLYESVRSAGLAKNQKVKTLLHDIIERESGANTKKRISADKFKALGMPTKRWKGDGDEWGKMIDFSKQHKIKLFGWDNPEWDDKSDRQQLDDTWSHMREHQRVKKIPSALRKYLDNVVDAEKEVVKELPFLTPEDRKRMVREISDLKEVKALRASENPLAKKLEKKSEVWGKDKYRKGVYAKSPTELVADDIAFGEKLEKRYTKQSIPFVGKADLKKKLVELEDKEYTLHPEMLGDSSKARDVRRTLAWQLVNYIGDPDERRITTSVRVPRTPKYNWKDGKSFSQTYFDEGIVKAADKEDLPLFTATLADGGRRKFREKLITMDEDWEKHPDYGGKGADISFYKEGQIDPKFLVSGKGNFKDAMNVKKIKKVKKETKKYGKYNSKLEDKLDENYGWTKRGKQLLRTKYSRRYDGEPKQRYKVVRTRLGSSALGNPDFQLRVARGGGRRIFHTAEAKTKGWKEVSKNQFTKQAENWKALDVDSTPASQLQLRGLRDRRTGGGRLLGRGIPNPRRMDRSKEYRSARNEALIQMRINESATVKDIRRSEAVKALNLKLAKETAEKTAEGLKAKNAGLTHSYNVNVRNQTAATLIGSSPDELKKIVKKGGGLSLIKTMIRKGEISDISVLTGLADIDPATIVPPNPRTGHKGNPKGSSYISRKQMDALVRLFNEGGEFVEGQEYFFKHRGEFGELENLRGYLEKGGERRDNLMLFRILPSGERQRYLVKKGDILPLDDHTSTTASGKRQPLTEPRQMSMTEFDLFGEDPDGNVIDYTRRGEEIIQDPKTGVKSLVAARGAELDEPTPRQQTVLESLRSDEDFDLHGAPAPIGLHLEAESPSSEEAFEFGGDAPTSPPFRPAPQPEPEAALDLEDVDDALEVVMSGERHAPLNVGGYETGEGTEIARVLGRQRSEEAEEKAEDIIGEIEDELALEGLAPTPRQSAEAQAIIDSPLSLPEKEAKLAELKDKLAKEVSILRTMSEKSPKPKKPPKSPKKEVSFAEVKPEGDKLFDKKEARTYTPSAVDSSWEKFVDVVPDELLREDWDFTGRGGKGLTLQSRLGEGGSQEVPDGFIALYTTKHAPLGKQVALVVNEGDLYYLLRGIHKVPIRNDKGRENPITENTLRTFFKDVIVDLRNGKKDKAFNNKQLLRALEMIPAAPESDEDTDEDET"
     gene            12175..12672
                     /locus_tag="SPO2_13"
     CDS             12175..12672
                     /locus_tag="SPO2_13"
                     /codon_start=1
                     /product="hypothetical protein"
                     /translation="MPHKDNPQYLADMSFGFGEEDRIKPYLEHRFGKLNKLDKYNPFDFENDEFIIEVKSRRIPHNKYKTLMFNYTKLEKLELMETKKRAIFVFNCDDGVFGWEYDSTEFFVGRGGRCDRGCNEYSQMAYIGIDKLFEIDTPKVKDKDESCCETLRRSIKKNITSTDKV"
     gene            complement(12625..13983)
                     /locus_tag="SPO2_14"
     CDS             complement(12625..13983)
                     /locus_tag="SPO2_14"
                     /codon_start=1
                     /product="hypothetical protein"
                     /translation="MSVENNSARSIDGLNRIVCDIIDVSESIQIDGDNGDPNQIITSDGTESKWSSISELLQNLTISSPLSFVSGSNYNGSVAREIQIADGAIGNVKLEHSTISGKSLGTNLSTATFSAPLTATTFNGSSDSSITIADGAITNAKLENDTISGKALGTNLSTLTFTAPLTSTTYNGSGTASVGIADGDIEISKLEENTISGIDLGEDLENLNVSGYGLSIGGAYNGNTARTLQLAIDPYGGLTADAGGLKMTNTTTTLGNTTLTLGGTSADLDMGGGDIDDAVITDSNLLDTANKVLPSNVFNNGGQYVLPFDAGIFHPNDDSSYYNYCLDDDGSKTSGRGMIKTASLEVLGVVRIPRGWTATGSFLDIRDSSGNVISYSAPTYDVYKIQTSKSGGTIDSRVHLSGMMGDSINTENTFSGAQTFTGVYNYALLIDIHMSSTSHFIGGGYILLNAPS"
     gene            complement(13980..14297)
                     /locus_tag="SPO2_15"
     CDS             complement(13980..14297)
                     /locus_tag="SPO2_15"
                     /codon_start=1
                     /product="hypothetical protein"
                     /translation="MTEKHFVIDIEYINELACNIAENVPEAYYGKFVKELGEYLKCAMVDNDDDDYSTEDDLSSDSGSDLAEEEYEVNMTSEGFYELSECDVKDCNAVGKCKKNLCKNK"
     gene            complement(14351..15007)
                     /locus_tag="SPO2_16"
     CDS             complement(14351..15007)
                     /locus_tag="SPO2_16"
                     /codon_start=1
                     /product="hypothetical protein"
                     /translation="MSSSDEESVQRKKKPLSEARLAAIEKMKEGRRKQLAQQKKEKEEKKELIKKVKKEKKSKVSEEISSLNDLSNEQLEELRKMAINPSNNGMGENIEVEVKEDTPPPKKVAPKKKNKKTEEDNPNLVYSSDEEVVVNTHHRGRRKQRKPKKRVVINNYYDDDDSSSSEEEEVNNYYSKKQMARRPTKKNHKKEESSDEEEGQIYTNQQIPRGAFHGISFC"
     gene            complement(15056..15325)
                     /locus_tag="SPO2_17"
     CDS             complement(15056..15325)
                     /locus_tag="SPO2_17"
                     /codon_start=1
                     /product="hypothetical protein"
                     /translation="MSDSNSEVLTGFDLWTPNDYSNFITISAAAIGSTLLVIFKSRCKKITICWGLLGCDREVATDSDEENPPPNNDDDEEIVPPRPAPQNNP"
     gene            15351..15977
                     /locus_tag="SPO2_18"
     CDS             15351..15977
                     /locus_tag="SPO2_18"
                     /codon_start=1
                     /product="Dcm methylase"
                     /translation="MPLLLELFKGTGSAGKAFKGKVISVDNEKKYNPTILTDILKLNYKDLPTPDYIWASPPCSSYTNMALTRAKVSRDGRNQRNTDTMKPLTPSAVLGDKLLKKTIEIIRYFSKLNPKLRWVMENPHGSMWKSPHMKKLPKYHTEKTLYCLYGDKRRKPTDFFSNVKLNLKEGNCGSKVDMAYLSLCDRYKIPKPLMTQIFKQLPTAQRVS"
     gene            complement(15955..16731)
                     /locus_tag="SPO2_19"
     CDS             complement(15955..16731)
                     /locus_tag="SPO2_19"
                     /codon_start=1
                     /product=�Packaging ATPase�
                     /translation="MSIREERLNDLEVKKTSFGVDKKDASIPKPLPRTYNHFLLITAKPRQGKTTLMYSLLTYRKSPYYRKFDKVYVFSPSLATSKDNRLKSVADEQKFMEMTEENLQQVYDEIEGSGERVLILADDVVNDVKKNVGVTNLLSKMMMNRRHVCGASDDGDGCGLSMWMTTQVFNKLPRPLRATADYHIVFKTTNKKELDTIFDEIVLLPRETFDAMNKYVFTDKHNFILIDTNERYDRMYHKNLNKRLVFENVDEPTIPVER"
     gene            complement(16732..17010)
                     /locus_tag="SPO2_20"
     CDS             complement(16732..17010)
                     /locus_tag="SPO2_20"
                     /codon_start=1
                     /product="hypothetical protein"
                     /translation="MAKGGKKGKGSKPVPKGGACFMKFNSAGKPYRVCKSGAELEFEKKRAAKNKKKRNILEQKRKEVKKLDKDIAKKKAELKKVEKNLKKKSNKK"
     gene            complement(17034..17186)
                     /locus_tag="SPO2_21"
     CDS             complement(17034..17186)
                     /locus_tag="SPO2_21"
                     /codon_start=1
                     /product="hypothetical protein"
                     /translation="MPSETLKKAVKDGLITQKQYDKXPEKLLEGIVKSKKGGGKKKRKKRKSKK"
     gene            17258..17461
                     /locus_tag="SPO2_22"
     CDS             17258..17461
                     /locus_tag="SPO2_22"
                     /codon_start=1
                     /product="hypothetical protein"
                     /translation="MARTNSLWIIQIFYDKEKKNFYKNVECQTLKEVAYLTKTEIYDVSNFYHKITKPKGIYEYLTIYKTV"
     gene            complement(17458..21378)
                     /locus_tag="SPO2_23"
     CDS             complement(17458..21378)
                     /locus_tag="SPO2_23"
                     /codon_start=1
                     /product="PolB"
                     /translation="MSINPRKPNGTLNPRYKKLVNETLDKITEDIKKAEKEYKKIGKLTIKAGKAHDKEKDKAKKKKIKKQLDTEIERRKVARDRAYKREDDYKEKLGKDLRKLQIGLTISKSNKGYLNDLLEKSGRRAFMKNAKIMKETNFTAVKVNQMDKRLAKAEKVYKARKAAGIVKGFKPKTTKRREFHSGVKTDYIYDFDDLDDNPSLVNQMVVNIRRVIDNTRFRHPKSKFIIKISATNDPFDNSNDLGANAFSLPAYANYTKQEAIDILEDKLERALEKYEDDEEGLDPRFDLITIGISYITEPSKVMGAGGHKTIQMANSLWFICGTTSKSNCFYRSISFIRLMRDLNNNPELAKEILGKDDRKLLQKINERSKQIKKSLKDVEQISRKTTTEDDIQKWVNKNYGSGGRGSNNKCEVNIYNSVFCKVKTIRPTNYTTGNLITYDVWCINHHFIPLVRWYDLSSIKDICEKKLKIDEEKEKEAYEANKPIKKHIATEIVDDGHFREWCEVEKMIDASNLKGFERTKWERIYKFHYKNNKNYVRKQINPINNKIATYDFEATPNGNNGKFITYRASLAYNVLDSNDNFIKMETKTFGGKGSIRKMMKWLYDNRRMMSGYTLYAHNAGKFDLLLILGEYLLENDEFWKIDTESLIVLNGAYLNIVLFNEDICPHGGCDEDDIYTIALKDSYRLLPASLDKLCKEFNVPHKKLTGSVDFNEVNINNCFGGYVKDKKPFSSDLFRIELGNYVYCNWDVVGLLEVMNTFKSEVYNNMGFINITDCLTGASLSKKNFFLSYYDGVNMPIYTMNEKYDTFCRNGYFGGRNEAFYIGEKIGKIYYNDFTSLYPDVGRKRLPYGKPKRWNKADVEKWNERLNSGKKLEPIIGIVRVIAKTKNFDILPIHSIKMDGKLMFPHLEKPTELYLWYNELLYGKSLDAYEYELLDAISFGDRVFGIPKDERETFWDNGVLSDFFNDAFEKKGKAKAEGKLALAQCYKIVANSGYGFWGLNARGDNNEGRDGMEILKCDDDSFWDLMSKGYVSNMNKVGKYTLVRTSKPMPVKDFNVAIAAAICSEARIKLHKYMMAIRKVGGNLLYADTDSCISDVDITQYPEIMTEFCWDGNGDDLGSMKNEAVEKLEKYFHSKVMKDNPLLDERMDKSKIKKMIKNHMKLQLEADGGDYYFDKGIIAGCKQYCLHKTTYDGGYIEASAAKGVARKLNYEDFHHLLYGSKMDEQKEYEEMIKKEKPDWVAPDGYRIYERQYQFRSGLISHIEGDIEIIKTPIDKAMRINYLKGVCEGGDKINGIEGKGFVEPIRV"
     gene            21532..22122
                     /locus_tag="SPO2_24"
     CDS             21532..22122
                     /locus_tag="SPO2_24"
                     /codon_start=1
                     /product="hypothetical protein"
                     /translation="MRSRFIFFIVCRKILKVYPSIIIIKMASNVYNVSECSELMNQINKISTILDTASLDMKEWVYKELYESLKELYETKLIIKVDKYAKKKSRNTNGRVRHTQQQYRLLASQYPDKYAICPICETGMLKENIKLHYQTTQKCKDIYYTKRGVEMCQECIDPQIKDLITEIYGEPVPALPQELIDAGNNAPNYGGNQLAD"
     gene            complement(22107..22655)
                     /locus_tag="SPO2_25"
     CDS             complement(22107..22655)
                     /locus_tag="SPO2_25"
                     /codon_start=1
                     /product="hypothetical protein"
                     /translation="MPNTKNGISDYQIDMLFAIAQKTGDRYDRVKNKTKLRKFFKQGGHYTFEKADETNNTKWFAEARDRGFNDAMNFHRDGTYPTFKWDNYDKWRSSTRLVEVLWDVENSDLPASHALRGRFAPCDYHKRYPLAMDTPSKEIKKELEDEYGNWSEGKLEVKMWRDCECSKEVFEVYDKLRSQSAN"
     gene            complement(22965..23939)
                     /locus_tag="SPO2_26"
     CDS             complement(22965..23939)
                     /locus_tag="SPO2_26"
                     /codon_start=1
                     /product="hypothetical protein"
                     /translation="MDWTTKVAEMIEKGTLHGGSADLFKDLKTNEEIEGHPAFCLLPTLYETHIKAHAPKSKKQPPMTEEEKKKLIRDKQVAYLTNGCVSGDKMDGGKTFKKTYDWLDEDLVKTLNAKAKEIGYAVMTEEMKKLAVFKAKATKVITTKDGEKKTVSNHIYSHKRDESELVKDDKGNPLYVPITKKGKKEAEKYGVLPTPNSTKEGKWSFTKNGKDMDDTYAAIEFNKAGSFQCFIKPMVFDKEPAQMANMCNCSLTKNHKLGVDAAEIITDDEGNVSYKMTTVPSAPCLPCNRPIFKDGRCKKHADLATAIEWSPEQLHGWTPVQLTV"
BASE COUNT     6913 a   5120 c   3777 g   8343 t      1 others
ORIGIN
        1 tatagtaggt gatgtagaac atttagatac aaaaataaat ttgaaagtcc atttaattta
       61 tatatcagac tataaaccga tgacaaaaga ccttatgagc gctaaaacta tcgctgaact
      121 aaccgaaaaa gtagaagaat tggagttttc taacctattt ctaagtaata aggtgaaagt
      181 attagaagaa aagcgtgtct attatcgcaa atggagagaa gaccaattca agatactctt
      241 tgatatcctt agaacaaaag atatcaacaa agaagaaacc gagaggataa aaataagact
      301 caaagacaaa gatattcacg aaagattctt ctacatcaaa gaagaactca aaaatctaac
      361 caaagtgaat agaatgataa caaccacctg cgccaccccg ccactatgcg ctacatcagt
      421 tttggactac tacaatgaga acgtaggagg tgaatatcta gatgaagata cctcagttat
      481 caacgctttt gatgttctta aagaaacaat gaactatgta gtcaatgacc taccttgcga
      541 gataagggag agtgtatgcg aggagatggc ggacgacggt cattgtatcc cagatgagat
      601 tattgagact gtaatagatt cacaaatatc tatgggtcat atagtaagcg atgaaaccta
      661 tgatgaaaaa gtagatgact gcgagagatt ggagggtgaa atagacatat cgcaagagaa
      721 aatatataat cgtagtaaga aacacgacga actaaaagat atatctgatt gcggcgaact
      781 aaacgaagca atagataaaa tctttgataa atatgataca actaaaacag aactacaaaa
      841 gtttaagagt ggttatgaaa cccttaaaga atgtaatgaa gaaaacgata tgatagatat
      901 gatggagaag attatggata agaccgagga ggttgctaat accgatgtta agagatgtga
      961 agaaattaac agactcaaag agaaagttaa taacatagtt aatcacacta tgacaattga
     1021 aaagaaaata ctgttaggag atacctatcc cctcacacct caaccatttc ataacatact
     1081 actcaataga ggatatatag taagaataat gaagaatcat ttaaccatac ccgacatcta
     1141 tatgcccgaa gtaaagataa atctatctca cgagatatgt aataagataa acaacgatgt
     1201 aaagatgttt atggataaga tgatattatc gcaagattgt attcttagag ataagattca
     1261 cgaaataatt caaacacatc taggtaagat attcaaggat aacggtgatt caacttatat
     1321 atcctactta tgccccgaga tgggtaagtg cgttctagat aaagatacta accgacacga
     1381 tgagaagtcg ccttactaca ttaataaggt taaggattat gaactattga ataaaaggta
     1441 tagtataaat aactataact ttaaaataac taacaaagag caagaagaag aaattaagga
     1501 cattcacaat tattagaatc taacttagat attgatattt tcggaaagta atgacaatca
     1561 gaaaatctat taaaacttac tcttctccct tcataaacat cagcgatagt atgataaggt
     1621 atatttaatt ttttacttat atcccccaaa gacgcaaacg actcatcaca cttagtttca
     1681 cccattagtt caaccgttag gttatatttc atttttttat tcttagagtt tgctggacgc
     1741 attatttaga tacctatatt tctcggcgta tctttaaata tatttaagac ttaatttgag
     1801 acgctttatc tgcttctttg gatattttct taatatactc tatatcgtcg ctttcatcat
     1861 aatttacatt ggatttttca aaggtaatta ttgctttaaa gaggttgggg tgataagcaa
     1921 ccttttttat ttgtatatgt cttatatttc taatcattta tattaataag atatattttt
     1981 ttaattagaa acggaaacgc ttccgtccat attgacatag aagagtgagt cgtagaggac
     2041 atacataagc aactggttac agtttccatt cgcaccacga gggtcgccag atgaggtcgt
     2101 gtgtagggta attggtaagg cacgggacga ggtatcaata ccattctcaa tttcgtgtct
     2161 aaacgattct aggtcaatac cgtaaggggc aaacgagatg agcgaacctc taacacccgc
     2221 atcggcatca gcgccagttg agcggaggta gttagaaccc ataagtaagt cagaatgaac
     2281 tgttgaacca accttaccaa acgccttaac gagttcagtg taagcaccaa ccttattagt
     2341 agaactatca cactcattcg ccgtaggtgg gtagcgagtc gcaccaatag caagttgaaa
     2401 ctgattaagg aggaggttac ccgatgagga tagaccgaac tcgtcaagag aaggcgtccg
     2461 cttagcacag aagaagaacg acttaatact acggacacga gcggggcagt tattcgcttg
     2521 actcgtggag gcatcaatcg tagtcctaaa cgagcggaaa gactgacccg caatctgtaa
     2581 gacacctccc gactgttgct gaaccatacg gagacggtca tagaacgagc gctctaagtc
     2641 aataaggtga gcgacatagc gcacattgga tatttgataa gaaggcgcgt tagcacctcc
     2701 aacattctga accatacact cagcagcgga cgctagttca atctcaatag taatacccgc
     2761 attcataagg acgagaggta ggtatttgtc gttgtctaaa agaccactaa cgagtttgta
     2821 ttgctgtttg tatgtagtcc ccgcagcgta tctacctaca cgagtcgtcg ccgtagaacc
     2881 agcagaacca tcggcaatag aggtgtagcg gagaggggca gacttacccg agatagtcgc
     2941 accaccagca tttacaccag caactaccga attagtgacg gcagtctgaa ccttaccgtt
     3001 aaaggtagtg agtgtagtat caacagcagt atcaacagca gttctcacag tccccatagt
     3061 cgtaaccatc tgcgcacgag taggcgggtc agtagcacca tctacggcaa tagcaccgac
     3121 attagcatta tcggcattag cataaccagt agcgcaagga gcatctgccc cagcgatatc
     3181 agtaaattgt gcctcaaagt caataccagt attattctga gactcataat ggacgttctg
     3241 aacgcccgct tgcgcgggga gtaagacgcc agcaactagg gcattgtagt cgtgaatttc
     3301 ctccaaaact acgcctccac tagatatagt tagttttttg attactggtt gccctaagtc
     3361 aaaggcagca gtctgagcgc cagtattttg taggtcaaat tctaaaaatg actgctgcgt
     3421 atcaagcagt ccgtcataat tcacatcaat acggcagata gtattagatg taggtgagta
     3481 tgtgtcccca gtcgtaggga agaaaagtct cttctgagat ttcgcctcaa taccgagggg
     3541 gagttggtct ccataattta ccgagttagg tgctgataca ttctgcgcgg gtgcttctcc
     3601 ttccattagt ttatttatat cttatataat attttattat cttaatattt aatttttaaa
     3661 atttctgcct attcttctca tcttccattc taaaatgact aggtatatgt tcgttgatga
     3721 taggttcaac aactatctcg cagtggatac aaccttcttg accgctccac gtcctaccct
     3781 caccaccagc accagcacca acatctcttg cgggtaagca cgaaaacata actaatctcg
     3841 catcaatagt agtcccccat agattaccaa cctcaatagc gtttgctgga ttaccaacac
     3901 acccagtatg tatagcactt aggggtatat ccgccccagc accatctact ctaccttgcg
     3961 ctagaccagc accagcaccc gctctaattt gctgactatc tccgttagcg agagcgccac
     4021 cagcaattac atataaccca taatgcgccg cctcaccata atctacatta atcttagggt
     4081 ctattaaaaa ccgagcacga ttagcagcat tattagttat atcagtaagg ttagtatcta
     4141 tacctacggc attctgaggg agacattcta aggcataact attcatagaa ggcgttgcta
     4201 attctaactt caaatggacg ttagcaaccc ttacatcatc cacgagtttt tcagcatctg
     4261 cgctgccgaa taagacagac tttaaccaaa ccctatttct accagaataa ctttctttat
     4321 ctagatacat aggagcggtc ggaaaagtta gtctttgtcc gtctgtatta gtttgagttt
     4381 gtaatgcttc tgcctcaatt gtaaaattga gcgtatagta tttaccactt ccaatagttc
     4441 tactcatctt atttataatt ataagatata ataaaaaact taaacatcgt aaaaaataat
     4501 tttaacgctt aactactttc gcaacagcac ctttaacttt ctgaactgct ttatgtgcct
     4561 tatctaccct ttctatccca ctccttactg ctccactcac ttcttctgct ttatctaatc
     4621 caccgtgtat agcatctgct cctttaccta ccaacgcagc agttcccgca actgctccca
     4681 gtccagcggc aactggttct aacccaatag cagcagcacc cgccgctagt gtccccgcac
     4741 ccgcagcaac cttatgagcg atagaaccaa ctgtcccact tatcttttta cctactgagg
     4801 caactttatg aactacccca ctcacctttc taccaataga tgttatcgta tcaaagaaac
     4861 ccattttata tataacttag ttattttttc ttattcttac tctttctctt taatttttgt
     4921 tcttctgcgc cccacattat cttaggtcgc ctcaatggag gaggttctat atccctctta
     4981 tgaatataag atattttcat actcatctgc caatgtagtc catttaagtc aatgcttcta
     5041 ttacggtcgt cagtaagtct aataccaatt gtttgtatag atgggactga taccatagtt
     5101 tcgtggtcgt tagaagaagg agtgtaaaag ataatacctc ccgcattggt ggtaataggt
     5161 aatcgggcaa gtatgttagt gaatactcca ctttcattat ctaatgtccc cttagtcgct
     5221 atattctgtc ttatatataa tccgtggata gaatcattta aatctattgc ttttgtagaa
     5281 tgtgttttta ctccgatagg tatagttgtt tctacctcat catccatacc tataagttct
     5341 tcaccatttc tagttccacc cccagtaaag tcaaaagaaa actgactacc accagtaata
     5401 gtaaaactaa actttaaaga ttccctacta tactcaacta acgcagttaa tccagtcccg
     5461 tcctcaaaag cagtcttcat agtagatgct agtttattag cactataatt acctgctggt
     5521 agtattagtt catttacacc acctccatta tatctccact taatagtatc atttacatta
     5581 gttcttacat tatagaaaga ataaggtatt gtagcagtat gtaaagataa taagacattc
     5641 atatggtcgg ggattgctaa gggttctttc atactatata aataattagt cgttttatca
     5701 gtctctaaat actgagtcgc aaaacgacta tctaagtgaa taatgactgg cggaggagta
     5761 tttgactcta agatataact catttgttat ataatagaaa taaaaaaact ttataaaacg
     5821 catattttag tgttctgcta atctttctaa taagatgtca atcgccatct taggattttg
     5881 tatcaaagta ataaaccaca tttactttaa cttatatttt ttcttataat catttatcgc
     5941 agtttttagg tttgaactat caccccataa aacgtccata cttagatgac ccgcagtagt
     6001 aaaatctttg acccctttta catccttagc gtgccttttt ctatatctct ctctccgttc
     6061 tttatcctta tggattgtat aatcagaata acccttagca ccaaaataag ttgtttttac
     6121 aaccttacca tctttatctt taaagaccgc ctccatcttt ttcttaggtt tagtggtctt
     6181 cttaatatca acgcttttta tcgtcctcat ctttatcttt cttagatttt ctttttctac
     6241 gcctcctcct atgctttctc tttttatttc tatcaaactt tctaccgaat tctaaattag
     6301 tttttcctaa tacttccata ccataagtcc tactcctcgt attaggcata ataggagcat
     6361 acctctccat attcttacta tattcaaaag gtgtcatagg tttcttaggt aaattaacct
     6421 taggtgtccc atataacctt ctttgtattg ctgctagttc ttttgcctca ttatactgaa
     6481 agcgaccata tttagactta gagcgttgta actctatttc ttttttgact agttcatcac
     6541 cacccatctc atctatatta atggtcttag gttgtgctaa ctcctcctct acgatacgct
     6601 cgggttctac atcaataggt tcatccgcca tttatatatt aatctcattt ttttttctta
     6661 aaggggttag gtagtttctt ttttaactta tctttcttac tgactggttt taaactatct
     6721 actgctaatt gtgcctccat ctcgggaggc aacgctggtc ctataagttg ttgttgcgct
     6781 acatcagacg ctttatgtag ttctaactta ccactttctc cgaccttatg aataaacccc
     6841 tctggtgctg gtttattcac caccttctta tcataaggtt tatttggttt aaactcgggt
     6901 agaggtggag gattattctt agggtgtgat gcctccttat gacctatacc ataagcaata
     6961 gcaccaccta ttaatgccgc accagcaact cccttagcga cttttttacc aatagataat
     7021 gctccaccta caatcttttt acctatactt agtattccca ttttatacta taagatatat
     7081 taatcaaaat tgactacaat agggttattt ttatctgcct tcctaacagt aaaacccatc
     7141 tcttcaccta agtccttacc cttcttcttt aatttcttag catcattacg agcagatttc
     7201 ttagtcatat actttaagtc accccagtta tgtctcgcca ttaactcaca aataccgtcg
     7261 ggtaacttag ggtcatagtt cttataccac tcttttccac tctcaatatc accttcttct
     7321 attgctaaga aactaacggg catatcagtc tttatcttat tattctcctt atcagtattt
     7381 ttaatatcat agtcaataca tttagggtct atatattcta ttggatgttt agtttctatc
     7441 ttatcaaatc ttacaaactc atatgcctta cgagggtcag catcacctaa aacacctaca
     7501 actgagggtc tttgattagg gtgtaataga cccgatactt tctcattata ttctttttgg
     7561 agcgctaatc tatccatcat agacatctgt tctaacctct tctttcttag agcatcagtt
     7621 tttaacatct caaaggcaca taatctactt acttcatcac aattagggac ttctaacccc
     7681 tctaataact tatgagcgtt tctatcaaca gcatctttga tgattgaggc ggggatttga
     7741 acttttgtca tttattaata cttagatatt tttttcatag attttaaacg aaactaagtt
     7801 tcatcttcat cagtatcctc atcagattcg ggagcagcgg gtatcatctc taatgctctt
     7861 agtaactgtt tattattaaa cgctttatct ttcttaccat ttcttaaatc tacaatcacg
     7921 tccttaaaaa aagttcttaa agtattttca gtaatagggt tttctctacc cttatcattt
     7981 ctaataggga ctttatgtat ccccctcagt agataatata aatcaccttc atttacaact
     8041 agggcaactt gcttacctaa cggggcgtgt ttagttgtat ataatgctat aaaaccatcg
     8101 gggacttctt gcgacccacc ctcacctaat ctactttgta aggtaagtcc tttacctcct
     8161 ctaccagtaa aatcccaatc ttctcttagt agttcatcgg ggactacatc aacaaatttc
     8221 tcccaactag aatcaacggc agatggagta taagttcttg cttctttctt atcaaacaac
     8281 ttatctcctt cgggtttaac ttctgcgaaa gatacttctt tcttaggact cttaggaggt
     8341 ttcttaggtt taggtgattt ctcactcata gttcttaata tagatacttc tttcgctaac
     8401 ttatctttta attctgctag ttttgcttct ttctcgggta aagataatgg actatctata
     8461 atcgcttgcg cctcggcaga ttgtctagga gtaggtgcta atccttctaa tgctagttca
     8521 tcttcaattt ctcctattat atcctctgct ttttcttctg cttcttctga ccgttgtctt
     8581 cctaagactc ttgctatctc agttccctca ccagtttcat aacctcctac atttaagggg
     8641 gcgtgacgct ctccactcat tactacctct aaggcatcat caacatcttc taaatctaat
     8701 gctgcctcgg gttcgggttg aggcgctggt ctaaaaggcg gtgatgtagg tgcgtcacca
     8761 ccaaactcaa acgcctcctc agaagaaggt gattctgctt ctaagtgtaa tcctattggt
     8821 gcgggagcgc cgtgtaaatc aaaatcttca tcgcttctta gagattctaa aactgtttgt
     8881 tgtctaggtg taggttcatc taattcagca cctctcgccg ctactaatga tttaactccc
     8941 gtcttagggt cttgaataat ctcttcccct ctcctagtat aatctattac attaccatcg
     9001 gggtcttctc caaataagtc aaactcagtc atactcattt gtctaggttc agttaagggt
     9061 tgtctcttac ccgacgcagt agtagatgta tggtcgtcta agggtaaaat atctcccttc
     9121 ttaactagat atctttgcct ttcaccagag ggtagtattc taaataacat taagttatca
     9181 cgtctttctc cacccttttc taagtatcct cttagatttt ctaattcacc aaactcccct
     9241 ctatgtttaa agaagtattc ttgaccttct acaaactcac caccctcatt aaataacctt
     9301 actaaggcgt ccatttgttt tctactaata taactactac ccttcgggtt gcctttatgc
     9361 cccgtcctag ggttgggcgg gacaatagta gcggggtcta tatctgctaa ccccgttaag
     9421 acagatatat cacttatttc accttttcta atcatcgtct taattaaact taaaccacca
     9481 ccttttttaa caatcttttt taactcatcg ggactagaac ctattaaggt tgcggcagtt
     9541 tgatttctaa cattaacatt ataagaatga gttagtccag cattcttcgc ttttaaacct
     9601 tctgctgttt tctcagcagt ttcttttgct agttttagat taagtgcttt tactgcttca
     9661 cttcttctaa tatcttttac ggtagcagat tcatttattc tcatttgaat aagtgcttca
     9721 tttctagcac ttctatattc tttacttcta tccattctac gagggttagg gatacctcta
     9781 cctaataatc taccacctcc cgttctccta tctcttaatc ctcttaattg taactgagat
     9841 gcgggtgttg aatctacatc taatgccttc cagttctccg cttgcttagt aaattgattt
     9901 ttacttactt ctttccaacc cttagtcttc gcctcagcag tatgaaatat tctcctacca
     9961 ccacctctcg caacccttag ttgaaagtcg ggattaccta acgcactact acctaaccta
    10021 gttctaacaa ctttatacct ttgtttaggt tctccatcat aacgcctaga atacttagtt
    10081 cttaatagtt gtttgcccct cttagtccaa ccatagtttt catctaattt atcttctagt
    10141 ttagaattat acttaccata tttcttagtt tcttttttga ccttctttat cttcttaaca
    10201 ttcatagcat ctttaaagtt acctttacca cttactagaa acttagggtc tatttgtcct
    10261 tctttataaa aactaatatc tgctccttta ccgccatagt cggggtgctt ctcccaatct
    10321 tcatccatag taataagttt ctctctaaac tttcttctac caccatccgc taatgttgcc
    10381 gtaaataggg gtaaatcttc tttatccgct gccttaacaa tcccctcatc aaaataagtt
    10441 tgtgagaaac ttttaccatc tttccagttg tatttaggag ttctaggcac tctgacgctc
    10501 gtcgtaattc tcctctcgtc ggggtctcct atataattta ctagttgcca cgctaacgtc
    10561 cgccttacat ctcgtgcctt actactatca cctaacatct cggggtgtaa ggtatattct
    10621 ttatcttcta actcaactaa cttcttttta aggtctgctt tacctacaaa aggtatagat
    10681 tgttttgtat atcttttttc taacttctca ccaaaagcaa tatcatctgc tactaactca
    10741 gtaggactct tagcataaac tccttttcta tacttatctt taccccaaac ctcagatttt
    10801 ttctctaact ttttagcaag tggattctca gatgctctta atgctttaac ctcttttaag
    10861 tcggatattt ctctaaccat tctttttcta tcttcgggtg ttaagaaagg tagttcttta
    10921 acaacctctt tttcagcatc tacaacatta tctaagtatt ttcttaaagc actaggtatt
    10981 ttttttaccc tttggtgttc ccgcatatga gaccacgtgt catctaactg ttgtctatca
    11041 gacttatcat cccactcggg gttatcccaa ccgaaaagtt taatcttatg ttgtttagaa
    11101 aaatctatca tcttacccca ttcatctcca tcacctttcc acctcttagt aggcatccct
    11161 aatgccttaa atttgtcagc acttatcctc ttcttagtat tagcgccaga ttctctctct
    11221 attatatcgt gaagcaaggt ttttactttt tgatttttag cgagacccgc acttcttact
    11281 gattcatata actgaccccg ttcttttgct agttttatat catctttaaa caatctacct
    11341 atattacgaa agtgagattc atacttatca tctaatttat cttctacacc cctaaactcg
    11401 ggttttagtt cataatactc tactaccccc ttaacgggtt ttatgtgttg gatatcacct
    11461 acatcataag taacttcatc ttgatgtaat tcatctatct tttctttatc ctctctaaat
    11521 ctagggatag ggttagtttt accatccctt ataactctac ccaattttct ctgttgcgcc
    11581 ctagacatag attttctttt atctaatagt tgtttagcaa tttgtttgct atcaccagca
    11641 cttagactat atacatcttc taccatctcc tcagcaacat ctcttgctct ttcaccaaac
    11701 tctttctttt cttgcttagt aggtttctcc ctataatctt caatatcctt atcaccctcc
    11761 tcagttacta ctactctatc cctagcgact gttctaccta catatatttc atctgttagt
    11821 tctgcttcat ctctccattg taaatagtct tcatatttac tacctccact ccattgaatc
    11881 ttaccttctg ctcttcccct tttccataaa ggataagtaa caaaatcttc tccttccctt
    11941 acagtaatac ttttaatatc acttcttaaa ggtgttcttt ttacttcttt acctaataga
    12001 tactttgggg tcttacccgt atctactggt gtaatagaag gtttatcttt aaaaagtcgc
    12061 ctactcaacc ttctagggtt tggtggtcgc ctatccattt actatactca tagatttctt
    12121 ttatttctaa ggtgcgtttc agatttttaa taattatata gtagaaagta aagaatgcct
    12181 cataaagata atcctcaata cctagcagat atgtcctttg gttttggtga agaagataga
    12241 ataaaacctt atttagaaca tagatttggt aagttaaaca aactagataa atataatccc
    12301 tttgattttg aaaacgatga gtttattatt gaagtaaaaa gtaggagaat acctcataat
    12361 aaatacaaaa ccttaatgtt taattacact aagttagaaa aattagaact gatggagaca
    12421 aagaaaagag caatcttcgt ctttaactgt gatgatggag tatttggttg ggagtatgat
    12481 tctactgagt tttttgtagg tagaggcggt agatgtgata gaggttgtaa tgaatactca
    12541 cagatggcgt atataggtat agataaacta tttgaaatag atactcctaa ggtgaaggat
    12601 aaggacgaaa gttgttgtga gactttaaga aggagcatta agaagaatat aacctccacc
    12661 gataaagtgt gatgtagaag acatatgaat atctattaat aatgcgtagt tatacacacc
    12721 agtaaaagtt tgtgcgccac taaaagtatt ctcagtatta atactatctc ccatcatacc
    12781 cgatagatga actctactat ctattgtccc accactttta gaagtttgta tcttatatac
    12841 atcataagta ggagcagaat aactaatcac attaccacta ctatctctta tatctaagaa
    12901 actcccagta gcagtccaac cacgagggat acgaacaact cctaatactt ctaatgaagc
    12961 agttttaatc atacctcttc cgctggtctt actaccatca tcatctaaac aataattata
    13021 ataactacta tcgtcgttag ggtgaaatat accagcatca aaaggtagaa catattgacc
    13081 tccattatta aaaacattag aaggtaaaac cttatttgct gtatctaata aattactatc
    13141 agtaataaca gcgtcatcta tatccccacc acccatatct aagtcagcag aagttccacc
    13201 taaggttagg gttgtattac ctaatgttgt tgtggtatta gtcattttta atcccccagc
    13261 gtccgcagtt agaccaccat aagggtctat tgctaattgt aaagttcttg ccgtattacc
    13321 attataagca ccaccaatag atagaccata tccactaaca tttaagtttt ctaaatcttc
    13381 tcctaagtca ataccactaa tcgtattttc ttctaatttt gatatttcta tatctccgtc
    13441 tgctatgccg acggaggcag tcccactccc attataagta gtagatgtta agggtgctgt
    13501 aaaagttaat gtagataaat tagtccctaa tgctttaccc gagatagtat cattttctaa
    13561 tttagcattt gttattgccc catcagcgat tgttatagat gaatccgaac taccattaaa
    13621 agtagttgcg gttaaaggtg cgctgaaagt agcagtagat aaattagtgc ctaatgattt
    13681 gcccgagatg gttgaatgtt ctaatttaac attacctatt gctccatctg ctatttgtat
    13741 ttctcttgcg actgacccat tataattaga accactcaca aaacttaaag gtgatgaaat
    13801 tgtaagattt tgtaataact cactaataga actccattta gattcagttc cgtctgaggt
    13861 aattatttga ttagggtctc cattatctcc gtctatttga atagactctg atacatctat
    13921 tatatcacaa actattctat ttaatccatc tatgctacgc gcggagttgt tttctacact
    13981 catttatttt tacataggtt ttttttacac ttaccaaccg cattacaatc tttaacatcg
    14041 cattcactaa gttcataaaa tccttctgag gtcatattta cttcatattc ttcttctgct
    14101 aaatcactac cactatcgct gctaaggtca tcctcagtag aataatcatc atcgtcatta
    14161 tctaccatag cgcattttag atattcacct aactctttta caaacttacc gtagtatgcc
    14221 tcggggacat tttctgctat gttacacgct agttcattta tgtattcaat atctattacg
    14281 aagtgttttt cagtcatttt gaattaaact tagatattat tctcaacaaa tctctaaata
    14341 tttttgtctt ttaacaaaaa ctaattccgt gaaacgcacc cctagggatt tgttggttag
    14401 tgtatatttg cccttcttct tcatcagaag attcttcttt cttatgattc ttcttagtag
    14461 ggcgtctcgc catttgtttc tttgagtaat aattatttac ttcttcttcc tctgatgatg
    14521 aactatcgtc atcatcatag tagttattaa taactactct ctttttaggt tttctttgct
    14581 ttcttctacc tctatgatga gtattaacta caacttcttc atcgctacta tatactaagt
    14641 taggattatc ctcctcagtt ttcttatttt tcttcttagg agcaactttc ttagggggcg
    14701 gtgtgtcttc ttttacttct acttcaatat tctcacccat accattatta gaaggattaa
    14761 tcgccatctt tcttaactct tctaattgct cgttacttaa atcattgagg gatgatattt
    14821 cttctgaaac cttagatttc ttttctttct tcactttctt tattaattct tttttttctt
    14881 ctttttcttt cttttgttgc gctagttgtt ttctgcgacc ttctttcatt ttttctattg
    14941 ccgctaatct tgcttcactt agaggtttct tttttctttg aaccgactct tcatctgaac
    15001 tactcatttt actatcatcg tagatttttt ttacgaagaa cgaacgcacc tatttttaag
    15061 gattattctg aggtgcgggg cgaggtggga ctatttcttc atcatcatca ttattaggtg
    15121 gtggattttc ttcatcacta tcagttgcta cttctctatc acaccctaat agaccccaac
    15181 aaatagtaat tttcttacat ctactcttaa agataactag taatgtagaa cctattgctg
    15241 ccgcagaaat agtaataaaa ttactataat cattaggagt ccataaatca aaaccagtta
    15301 aaacttcact gttgctatca ctcattttat tatctaatag atattaaaat atgcccttat
    15361 tgttagaact ttttaaagga actggtagcg ctggtaaggc gttcaaaggc aaggtaatct
    15421 cagtagataa tgaaaagaaa tataatccta ccatacttac tgatattctc aaacttaatt
    15481 acaaagattt acctacaccc gattatatat gggcgagtcc tccttgctct tcttatacga
    15541 atatggcgct gactagggca aaagtatctc gtgacggtag aaatcaaaga aatacggata
    15601 ctatgaaacc cctaacaccg tcggcagttt taggtgataa actattaaaa aagactattg
    15661 aaattataag atattttagt aagttgaatc ctaaactaag atgggtaatg gagaaccctc
    15721 acggttctat gtggaaatct ccccatatga agaaattgcc taagtatcat accgaaaaga
    15781 ctctttattg tctttatggt gataaaagaa gaaaacctac tgattttttc agtaatgtaa
    15841 aattaaactt aaaagaaggt aattgtggtt ctaaggttga tatggcgtat ttgagtctat
    15901 gtgatagata taagatacct aaacctctaa tgacacaaat atttaagcaa ctgcctaccg
    15961 ctcaacgggt atcgtaggtt catctacatt ttcaaatact agtcttttat ttagattttt
    16021 atgatacatt ctatcatatc tttcatttgt atctataagg ataaaattat gcttatcggt
    16081 aaatacatac ttattcatag cgtcaaaagt ttcgcgaggt aataaaacta tctcatcaaa
    16141 gatagtatct aattcttttt tattggttgt tttaaaaact atgtgataat ctgccgttgc
    16201 tcttagaggt ctaggtaact tattaaatac ttgcgtagtc atccacatac ttaaaccaca
    16261 cccatctcca tcatcactag caccgcagac gtgtcgtcta ttcatcatca ttttagataa
    16321 aaggttagtt acacctacat ttttcttaac atcatttact acatcatctg cgaggataag
    16381 aacacgctca ccactacctt ctatttcatc atatacttgc tgtaagttct cctcagtcat
    16441 ctccataaac ttctgttcgt ctgctacgga ttttaggcga ttatctttac tagttgcgag
    16501 agacggagaa aaaacataaa ccttatcaaa tttgcgatag taaggagatt ttctatatgt
    16561 gagtaaagaa tacattaaag tcgttttacc ttgccgaggt ttagcagtaa ttaataagaa
    16621 gtgattataa gttctcggga gcggtttagg tatagaagca tcttttttat caactccaaa
    16681 tgaggttttt ttaacttcta aatcattaag tctttcttca cgaatactca tttacttctt
    16741 attagatttt tttttaagat ttttctcaac cttttttagt tctgcttttt tcttagcaat
    16801 gtctttatct aacttcttaa cttcttttct tttttgttct aatatatttc tcttcttttt
    16861 atttttagca gcacgctttt tctcaaactc taactctgct ccactcttac aaactctata
    16921 aggtttcccc gcactattga acttcataaa acacgctcct cctttcggca ctggtttaga
    16981 acctttccct ttcttaccgc ctttcgccat aatcttttat atactataaa agattatttc
    17041 ttagacttac gcttctttct tttcttttta cctcctcctt ttttggactt aacaataccc
    17101 tccaaaagtt tctcgggsag tttatcatat tgcttctgag taattaatcc gtccttaacc
    17161 gctttcttta atgtttcact aggcatcctt ttatgtataa ggcatataaa agatttctcg
    17221 tttattaagt ttaattttta tctttataaa aataaagatg gcgagaacca actcactatg
    17281 gataatccaa atcttttatg ataaggagaa aaaaaatttc tataagaatg ttgaatgtca
    17341 aactttaaaa gaggtagcat atttaactaa aactgagatt tatgatgtat ctaactttta
    17401 tcataagatt acaaaaccta aggggatata tgagtattta actatctata aaactgtcta
    17461 gactctaatc ggttctacaa aacccttacc ttctatacca tttatcttat ctccaccttc
    17521 acatacacct ttcagataat taatcctcat tgctttatct atcggtgttt tgataatctc
    17581 aatatcaccc tcaatatgag agattagacc acttctaaac tgatattgtc tttcatagat
    17641 tctatatccg tctggtgcga cccagtcggg tttttctttc ttaatcatct cctcatattc
    17701 tttctgttcg tccatcttag aaccataaag tagatgatga aaatcctcat aatttaattt
    17761 tcttgctact cccttagcag cactcgcctc aatataacct ccatcataag tagttttatg
    17821 taagcaatat tgcttacaac cagcgataat acctttgtca aagtagtaat caccaccatc
    17881 tgcttctagt tgtagtttca tatgattctt aatcattttc ttaatcttag acttatccat
    17941 tcgttcatct agtaatggat tatctttcat aaccttagaa tgaaagtatt tctctaactt
    18001 ttcaactgcc tcattcttca tagaacctaa gtcatcacca ttaccgtccc agcagaactc
    18061 agtcattatc tcggggtatt gagtaatatc tacatcacta atacaactat cagtatccgc
    18121 atagagaaga ttacctccaa cctttctaat cgccatcata tacttatgga gtttaatacg
    18181 cgcctcacta catatcgctg ccgcaatcgc tacattaaaa tccttaacgg gcataggttt
    18241 agatgttctt actagtgtgt atttacctac cttattcata ttagatacat aacccttact
    18301 cattaagtcc caaaatgagt catcatcaca ctttaatatc tccataccgt ccctaccctc
    18361 attattatct cctcgggcat taagacccca aaatccataa ccgctattcg caacaatctt
    18421 atagcactgt gctagtgcta atttaccttc tgcttttgcc ttacctttct tctcaaaagc
    18481 atcattaaag aagtcactta gaacaccatt atcccaaaag gtttctcttt catccttagg
    18541 aataccgaat accctatctc caaaactaat agcatctaat agttcgtatt cataagcatc
    18601 taacgatttg ccgtatagta gttcattata ccatagataa agttcagtcg gtttctctaa
    18661 gtgtggaaac attaacttac cgtccatctt aattgagtgg attggtagaa tatcaaagtt
    18721 cttagtctta gcaataactc taactatacc tataatgggt tcaagtttct taccactatt
    18781 tagtctctca ttccactttt ctacgtctgc cttattccat ctcttaggtt tgccgtaggg
    18841 taatctcttt ctacctacat cggggtatag actagtgaaa tcattataat agattttacc
    18901 tatcttctca cctatataga atgcctcatt gcgacctcca aaatatccat tacggcagaa
    18961 ggtatcatac ttctcattca tagtatagat aggcatatta actccatcat aataacttag
    19021 aaagaagttc tttttagata gggatgcgcc agtaaggcaa tccgttatgt taatgaatcc
    19081 catattatta tatacctcac tcttaaaggt attcataact tctaatagac ctactacgtc
    19141 ccaattacaa tatacataat tacctaactc aattctgaat aggtcagatg agaatggttt
    19201 cttatctttt acataaccac caaaacagtt atttatattg acctcattga aatctactga
    19261 accagtaagt ttcttatgag gcacattaaa ctccttacaa agtttgtcta gcgatgctgg
    19321 tagcaaccta taagaatctt ttaatgctat ggtataaata tcatcttcat cgcaccctcc
    19381 gtgaggacat atatcctcat tgaataggac tatattaaga tacgctccat taaggactat
    19441 tagggattca gtgtctatct tccagaactc atcattctct aatagatatt cacctagaat
    19501 gagtagaagg tcaaacttac ccgcattatg cgcgtataag gtatatccac tcatcatacg
    19561 cctattgtca tataaccact tcatcatctt acggatagaa cccttaccac caaaggtctt
    19621 agtctccatc ttaataaagt tatcatttga atctagaaca ttatacgcta gcgacgctcg
    19681 gtaagtaata aacttaccat tattaccatt aggagtcgct tcaaaatcgt aagtagcaat
    19741 cttattgtta atggggttaa tttgctttct aacataattc ttattattct tataatgaaa
    19801 cttataaatt ctctcccact tagttctttc aaaacctttt agattggacg catctatcat
    19861 cttttcaacc tcacaccact ctctaaaatg tccgtcatca actatctcag tagcaatatg
    19921 ctttttgata ggtttattcg cctcatacgc ctccttctcc ttttcttcat ctatctttaa
    19981 tttcttttca cagatatcct taattgacga taagtcatac cacctaacta gtggaatgaa
    20041 gtgatgatta atacaccata catcataggt gattagatta ccagtcgtat agttagttgg
    20101 acggattgtc ttaactttac aaaagactga attatagata tttacttcac acttattatt
    20161 agaacctcgt ccgccactac catagttctt attgacccac ttctgaatat cgtcctcagt
    20221 agtagtcttt ctacttatct gctctacatc tttgagtgac tttttaatct gcttagacct
    20281 ctcattaatc ttttggagaa gttttctatc atctttacct aagatttctt ttgctaattc
    20341 gggattatta tttaggtctc tcataagacg gatgaatgag atagaccgat agaagcaatt
    20401 ggacttagat gtagttccgc agataaacca tagactattc gccatctgaa tagtcttatg
    20461 accgccagcg cccataacct tactaggttc tgtgatgtaa ctaataccta tggttataag
    20521 gtcaaaacga gggtctaaac cttcttcatc atcttcatat ttctctaatg ccctttctaa
    20581 cttatcttcc aatatgtcta ttgcttcttg cttagtatag ttcgcataag cgggaagtga
    20641 gaacgcattt gcccctaaat cattagaatt atcaaaaggg tcattagtag cagaaatctt
    20701 aatgatgaac ttagatttgg ggtgtctgaa tcgtgtatta tctatgactc ttctaatatt
    20761 cacgaccatc tgattaacta gtgatggatt atcatctaag tcatcaaaat catagatata
    20821 atcagttttt actccactat gaaactctct acgcttagtt gtcttaggtt taaaaccttt
    20881 aactataccc gctgccttgc gtgccttata aactttctcc gccttagcaa gacgcttatc
    20941 catctgatta actttaactg ctgtgaagtt agtttctttc ataatcttag cattcttcat
    21001 aaacgccctt ctacccgatt tttctaagag gtcattgaga taccccttat tgcttttaga
    21061 aatggttaaa cctatttgaa gttttcttaa atctttacct agtttttctt tgtagtcgtc
    21121 ttctctctta tatgctctat cccgagcaac tttacgtctt tctatttcag tgtctaattg
    21181 ttttttaatc ttcttcttct ttgctttgtc tttttctttg tcgtgcgcct tacccgcctt
    21241 aatggtgagt ttgcctatct tcttatactc cttctccgcc ttcttaatat cttctgttat
    21301 tttgtctaac gtctcattaa ctaacttttt gtatctaggg ttgagtgtgc cgtttggttt
    21361 tcgggggttg atactcatta tatattctta aagattttat ttagattctt taaacttact
    21421 ttttttcggt gagtgccttt tattatattc tattcaattc tttaaatatc ttcaattgcc
    21481 ttcttttatt aatgtctcct tacccaagaa agcgcttcgt tcgttagaac gatgcgcagt
    21541 aggtttatat tttttattgt ttgccgtaaa atacttaaag tttatcctag tattattatt
    21601 attaaaatgg cgtctaatgt gtataatgtc tctgagtgtt ctgaattgat gaatcagatt
    21661 aataagattt caactatatt ggatactgct tctcttgata tgaaggagtg ggtttataag
    21721 gaattatatg aatcattaaa agaactatat gaaacaaagt taataataaa ggtagataaa
    21781 tatgctaaga agaagagtag gaatactaat ggtagggtaa gacatactca acaacaatat
    21841 aggttattag catctcaata tcccgataag tatgcgatat gccctatatg tgagactggt
    21901 atgttaaaag agaatataaa actacattat cagactactc aaaaatgtaa agatatctat
    21961 tatactaaaa ggggggtaga aatgtgtcaa gaatgtatag accctcagat taaagacctt
    22021 attactgaaa tatatggaga accagtcccc gccttaccgc aagaactaat agacgctggt
    22081 aataatgctc ctaactatgg aggtaatcag ttagcggact gagaccttag tttatcatac
    22141 acctcaaaaa cttctttact acactcacaa tctctccaca tcttaacttc taacttaccc
    22201 tcagaccaat taccatattc atcttctaat tctttcttaa tttctttact aggcgtatcc
    22261 atagcaagtg gatatctctt atgataatcg caaggtgcga agcgacctct tagtgcgtgt
    22321 gaggcgggta ggtcgctatt ttctacgtcc cataggactt caaccagtct agtagatgag
    22381 cgccacttat catagttatc ccatttgaag gtagggtatg tgccgtctcg gtgaaagttc
    22441 atagcgtcat tgaaacctct atcccgtgcc tcagcgaacc acttagtatt gttagtttcg
    22501 tctgcctttt caaaggtgta gtgtccccct tgcttaaaga actttctcaa cttagtctta
    22561 ttcttcaccc tatcgtatct atctcccgtt ttctgagcga ttgcgaatag catatcaatc
    22621 tgatagtccg agataccgtt cttagtgtta ggcattattt ttatagttta ttgttagttt
    22681 gttagtccgt tcttacccaa ggcggctctc ctctacaccg ttaggcatag ggagagcgtt
    22741 ttagggcgtt cttcatctac cctcctttgt gtcgggtgat actgaactaa tacagacaga
    22801 gggtgagcgg tcggcgctac ctaagtcaga caggtaaata cagttataat aataatagat
    22861 agtttcggaa atgcctatca caggcaggtt agggggtata aaattatcta tctatttttc
    22921 ttattttttt tgtcctcggc atcttactca tcatcttact catcttagac ggtcagttgg
    22981 actggcgtcc aaccgtggag ttgctcggga gaccactcaa tcgccgtcgc taggtcagcg
    23041 tgtttcttac agcgcccgtc cttaaagata gggcggttac acgggaggca cggcgctgag
    23101 gggacggtcg tcatcttata ggagacattg ccctcgtcgt cggtgataat ctcagcggca
    23161 tcaacaccta gtttgtgatt cttagtgagg gagcaattac acatattcgc catctgagcg
    23221 ggttctttgt caaagaccat aggtttgatg aaacactgga atgaccccgc cttattgaat
    23281 tctattgcgg cataggtgtc gtccatatcc ttgccgttct tcgtgaaact ccacttgccc
    23341 tccttagtgg agttaggtgt cggcaggact ccgtatttct ccgcctcctt cttgcccttc
    23401 ttagtgatgg ggacatagag cgggttgccc ttatcatctt tgactagttc gctctcgtct
    23461 cgtttgtgag agtagatgtg attggagacg gtcttcttct cgccgtcctt agtcgtgatg
    23521 accttagtcg ccttcgcctt gaagacggca agttttttca tctcctcagt catcaccgcg
    23581 tatcctatct ccttcgcctt cgcgttgagg gtcttgacta ggtcttcgtc caaccagtcg
    23641 taggtcttct tgaaggtctt acccccgtcc atcttatcgc cagagacgca accgttggtg
    23701 agataggcaa cttgcttatc gcggatgagt ttcttcttct cctcctcggt catcggaggt
    23761 tgcttcttag acttaggcgc gtgtgccttg atgtgagtct cgtaaagggt ggggagaagg
    23821 cagaatgcgg ggtgtccctc aatctcctcg ttagttttga ggtctttgaa taggtcggcg
    23881 ctccctccgt ggagcgtccc cttctcaatc atctcggcaa ccttagtagt ccagtccatc
    23941 ttagtcggtg gagaagagtc ttctaggatt ttttttgtgt cgggcgtggt gctggcggca
    24001 cggagcaagg tcggtaaatt actgtctgta ttctgttagg ggcgttatcc aatatctcag
    24061 tcaataagtc agtcgtttat cggttttggt ttaatatatt ctctaaatga agtttcaaat
    24121 tttgttttgt ttctaaatgt tctacatcac ctac
//
